# Supplementary material for: Engineering the C. elegans genome with a nested, self-excising selection cassette
Source: bioRxiv preprint, doi:10.1101/2025.05.01.651742, version 1 (2025-05-01)
Supplement: Supplemental File 1 [file 651742_file02.zip › pTG607_mNG_AID_NSEC_mpk1_repair_template.ape]

LOCUS       pTG607_mNG_AID_N        9435 bp    DNA        circular     29-APR-2025
DEFINITION  .
ACCESSION   .
VERSION     .
KEYWORDS    .
SOURCE      .
  ORGANISM  . .
COMMENT     
COMMENT     ApEinfo:methylated:1
FEATURES             Location/Qualifiers
     misc_feature    1805..1810
                     /locus_tag="BssHII"
                     /label="BssHII"
                     /ApEinfo_label="BssHII"
                     /ApEinfo_fwdcolor="#009192"
                     /ApEinfo_revcolor="green"
                     /ApEinfo_graphicformat="arrow_data {{0 0.5 0 1 2 0 0 -1 0
                     -0.5} {} 0} width 5 offset 0"
     misc_feature    1800..1805
                     /locus_tag="AflII"
                     /label="AflII"
                     /ApEinfo_label="AflII"
                     /ApEinfo_fwdcolor="#942092"
                     /ApEinfo_revcolor="green"
                     /ApEinfo_graphicformat="arrow_data {{0 0.5 0 1 2 0 0 -1 0
                     -0.5} {} 0} width 5 offset 0"
     intron          1778..6363
                     /locus_tag="intron"
                     /label="intron"
                     /ApEinfo_label="intron"
                     /ApEinfo_fwdcolor="#ff89d8"
                     /ApEinfo_revcolor="#eb606c"
                     /ApEinfo_graphicformat="arrow_data {{0 0.5 0 1 2 0 0 -1 0
                     -0.5} {} 0} width 5 offset 0"
     misc_feature    1760..1765
                     /locus_tag="AgeI"
                     /label="AgeI"
                     /ApEinfo_label="AgeI"
                     /ApEinfo_fwdcolor="#0096ff"
                     /ApEinfo_revcolor="green"
                     /ApEinfo_graphicformat="arrow_data {{0 0.5 0 1 2 0 0 -1 0
                     -0.5} {} 0} width 5 offset 0"
     misc_feature    1613..1618
                     /locus_tag="NgoMIV"
                     /label="NgoMIV"
                     /ApEinfo_label="NgoMIV"
                     /ApEinfo_fwdcolor="#ff2600"
                     /ApEinfo_revcolor="green"
                     /ApEinfo_graphicformat="arrow_data {{0 0.5 0 1 2 0 0 -1 0
                     -0.5} {} 0} width 5 offset 0"
     misc_feature    749..753
                     /locus_tag="ClaI"
                     /label="ClaI"
                     /ApEinfo_label="ClaI"
                     /ApEinfo_fwdcolor="#ff2600"
                     /ApEinfo_revcolor="green"
                     /ApEinfo_graphicformat="arrow_data {{0 0.5 0 1 2 0 0 -1 0
                     -0.5} {} 0} width 5 offset 0"
     promoter        complement(8859..8963)
                     /note="pLannotate"
                     /database="snapgene"
                     /identity="100.0"
                     /match_length="100.0"
                     /fragment="False"
                     /other="promoter"
                     /locus_tag="AmpR promoter"
                     /label="AmpR promoter"
                     /ApEinfo_label="AmpR promoter"
                     /ApEinfo_fwdcolor="#346ee0"
                     /ApEinfo_revcolor="#eaeaea"
                     /ApEinfo_graphicformat="arrow_data {{0 0.5 0 1 2 0 0 -1 0
                     -0.5} {} 0} width 5 offset 0"
     intron          6329..6349
                     /locus_tag="intron(1)"
                     /label="intron(1)"
                     /ApEinfo_label="intron"
                     /ApEinfo_fwdcolor="#ff89d8"
                     /ApEinfo_revcolor="#eb606c"
                     /ApEinfo_graphicformat="arrow_data {{0 0.5 0 1 2 0 0 -1 0
                     -0.5} {} 0} width 5 offset 0"
     CDS             complement(7998..8858)
                     /note="pLannotate"
                     /database="snapgene"
                     /identity="99.8"
                     /match_length="100.0"
                     /fragment="False"
                     /other="CDS"
                     /locus_tag="AmpR"
                     /label="AmpR"
                     /ApEinfo_label="AmpR"
                     /ApEinfo_fwdcolor="#e9d024"
                     /ApEinfo_revcolor="#eaeaea"
                     /ApEinfo_graphicformat="arrow_data {{0 0.5 0 1 2 0 0 -1 0
                     -0.5} {} 0} width 5 offset 0"
     CDS             complement(9300..9435)
                     /note="pLannotate"
                     /database="snapgene"
                     /identity="100.0"
                     /match_length="88.5"
                     /fragment="True"
                     /other="CDS"
                     /locus_tag="lacZA (fragment)"
                     /label="lacZA (fragment)"
                     /ApEinfo_label="lacZA (fragment)"
                     /ApEinfo_fwdcolor="#eaeaea"
                     /ApEinfo_revcolor="#eaeaea"
                     /ApEinfo_graphicformat="arrow_data {{0 0.5 0 1 2 0 0 -1 0
                     -0.5} {} 0} width 5 offset 0"
     CDS             complement(3417..4388)
                     /note="pLannotate"
                     /database="swissprot"
                     /identity="99.7"
                     /match_length="100.0"
                     /fragment="False"
                     /other="CDS"
                     /locus_tag="sqt-1"
                     /label="sqt-1"
                     /ApEinfo_label="sqt-1"
                     /ApEinfo_fwdcolor="#e9d024"
                     /ApEinfo_revcolor="#e9d024"
                     /ApEinfo_graphicformat="arrow_data {{0 0.5 0 1 2 0 0 -1 0
                     -0.5} {} 0} width 5 offset 0"
     misc_feature    9195..9294
                     /note="pLannotate"
                     /database="snapgene"
                     /identity="100.0"
                     /match_length="70.9"
                     /fragment="True"
                     /other="misc_feature"
                     /locus_tag="bom (fragment)"
                     /label="bom (fragment)"
                     /ApEinfo_label="bom (fragment)"
                     /ApEinfo_fwdcolor="#eaeaea"
                     /ApEinfo_revcolor="#7eff74"
                     /ApEinfo_graphicformat="arrow_data {{0 0.5 0 1 2 0 0 -1 0
                     -0.5} {} 0} width 5 offset 0"
     CDS             9058..9093
                     /note="pLannotate"
                     /database="snapgene"
                     /identity="100.0"
                     /match_length="18.8"
                     /fragment="True"
                     /other="CDS"
                     /locus_tag="rop (fragment)"
                     /label="rop (fragment)"
                     /ApEinfo_label="rop (fragment)"
                     /ApEinfo_fwdcolor="#eaeaea"
                     /ApEinfo_revcolor="#e9d024"
                     /ApEinfo_graphicformat="arrow_data {{0 0.5 0 1 2 0 0 -1 0
                     -0.5} {} 0} width 5 offset 0"
     rep_origin      complement(7239..7827)
                     /note="pLannotate"
                     /database="snapgene"
                     /identity="99.8"
                     /match_length="100.0"
                     /fragment="False"
                     /other="rep_origin"
                     /locus_tag="ori"
                     /label="ori"
                     /ApEinfo_label="ori"
                     /ApEinfo_fwdcolor="#999999"
                     /ApEinfo_revcolor="#eaeaea"
                     /ApEinfo_graphicformat="arrow_data {{0 0.5 0 1 2 0 0 -1 0
                     -0.5} {} 0} width 5 offset 0"
     promoter        complement(6885..6915)
                     /note="pLannotate"
                     /database="snapgene"
                     /identity="100.0"
                     /match_length="100.0"
                     /fragment="False"
                     /other="promoter"
                     /locus_tag="lac promoter"
                     /label="lac promoter"
                     /ApEinfo_label="lac promoter"
                     /ApEinfo_fwdcolor="#346ee0"
                     /ApEinfo_revcolor="#eaeaea"
                     /ApEinfo_graphicformat="arrow_data {{0 0.5 0 1 2 0 0 -1 0
                     -0.5} {} 0} width 5 offset 0"
     protein_bind    complement(6930..6951)
                     /note="pLannotate"
                     /database="snapgene"
                     /identity="100.0"
                     /match_length="100.0"
                     /fragment="False"
                     /other="protein_bind"
                     /locus_tag="CAP binding site"
                     /label="CAP binding site"
                     /ApEinfo_label="CAP binding site"
                     /ApEinfo_fwdcolor="#d5d5d5"
                     /ApEinfo_revcolor="#eaeaea"
                     /ApEinfo_graphicformat="arrow_data {{0 0.5 0 1 2 0 0 -1 0
                     -0.5} {} 0} width 5 offset 0"
     promoter        complement(5889..6288)
                     /locus_tag="hsp16-41 promoter"
                     /label="hsp16-41 promoter"
                     /ApEinfo_label="hsp16-41 promoter"
                     /ApEinfo_fwdcolor="#0080c0"
                     /ApEinfo_revcolor="#72fcd5"
                     /ApEinfo_graphicformat="arrow_data {{0 1 2 0 0 -1} {} 0}
                     width 5 offset 0"
     protein_bind    complement(6861..6877)
                     /note="pLannotate"
                     /database="snapgene"
                     /identity="100.0"
                     /match_length="100.0"
                     /fragment="False"
                     /other="protein_bind"
                     /locus_tag="lac operator"
                     /label="lac operator"
                     /ApEinfo_label="lac operator"
                     /ApEinfo_fwdcolor="pink"
                     /ApEinfo_revcolor="#eaeaea"
                     /ApEinfo_graphicformat="arrow_data {{0 0.5 0 1 2 0 0 -1 0
                     -0.5} {} 0} width 5 offset 0"
     CDS             complement(6964..7056)
                     /note="pLannotate"
                     /database="snapgene"
                     /identity="100.0"
                     /match_length="8.6"
                     /fragment="True"
                     /other="CDS"
                     /locus_tag="lacI (fragment)"
                     /label="lacI (fragment)"
                     /ApEinfo_label="lacI (fragment)"
                     /ApEinfo_fwdcolor="#e9d024"
                     /ApEinfo_revcolor="#eaeaea"
                     /ApEinfo_graphicformat="arrow_data {{0 0.5 0 1 2 0 0 -1 0
                     -0.5} {} 0} width 5 offset 0"
     CDS             complement(join(4809..5421,5473..5888))
                     /locus_tag="Cre"
                     /label="Cre"
                     /ApEinfo_label="Cre"
                     /ApEinfo_fwdcolor="#6699cc"
                     /ApEinfo_revcolor="#fefc78"
                     /ApEinfo_graphicformat="arrow_data {{0 1 2 0 0 -1} {} 0}
                     width 5 offset 0"
     3'UTR           complement(4766..4805)
                     /locus_tag="tbb-2 3'UTR"
                     /label="tbb-2 3'UTR"
                     /ApEinfo_label="tbb-2 3'UTR"
                     /ApEinfo_fwdcolor="#cc3333"
                     /ApEinfo_revcolor="#993333"
                     /ApEinfo_graphicformat="arrow_data {{0 1 2 0 0 -1} {} 0}
                     width 5 offset 0"
     misc_structure  689..751
                     /locus_tag="Flexible Linker"
                     /label="Flexible Linker"
                     /ApEinfo_label="Flexible Linker"
                     /ApEinfo_fwdcolor="#999999"
                     /ApEinfo_revcolor="green"
                     /ApEinfo_graphicformat="arrow_data {{0 1 2 0 0 -1} {} 0}
                     width 5 offset 0"
     misc_feature    6807..6807
                     /locus_tag="AvrII"
                     /label="AvrII"
                     /ApEinfo_label="AvrII"
                     /ApEinfo_fwdcolor="#75d5ff"
                     /ApEinfo_revcolor="green"
                     /ApEinfo_graphicformat="arrow_data {{0 1 2 0 0 -1} {} 0}
                     width 5 offset 0"
     3'UTR           complement(1875..1981)
                     /locus_tag="let-858 3'UTR"
                     /label="let-858 3'UTR"
                     /ApEinfo_label="let-858 3'UTR"
                     /ApEinfo_fwdcolor="#942092"
                     /ApEinfo_revcolor="#942092"
                     /ApEinfo_graphicformat="arrow_data {{0 0.5 0 1 2 0 0 -1 0
                     -0.5} {} 0} width 5 offset 0"
     misc_feature    6810..6815
                     /locus_tag="ClaI(1)"
                     /label="ClaI(1)"
                     /ApEinfo_label="ClaI"
                     /ApEinfo_fwdcolor="#ff2600"
                     /ApEinfo_revcolor="green"
                     /ApEinfo_graphicformat="arrow_data {{0 1 2 0 0 -1} {} 0}
                     width 5 offset 0"
     CDS             6364..6441
                     /locus_tag="Linker"
                     /label="Linker"
                     /ApEinfo_label="Linker"
                     /ApEinfo_fwdcolor="#a9a9a9"
                     /ApEinfo_revcolor="#e9d024"
                     /ApEinfo_graphicformat="arrow_data {{0 0.5 0 1 2 0 0 -1 0
                     -0.5} {} 0} width 5 offset 0"
     protein_bind    1835..1868
                     /note="pLannotate"
                     /database="snapgene"
                     /identity="100.0"
                     /match_length="100.0"
                     /fragment="False"
                     /other="protein_bind"
                     /locus_tag="loxP"
                     /label="loxP"
                     /ApEinfo_label="loxP"
                     /ApEinfo_fwdcolor="#ff9300"
                     /ApEinfo_revcolor="pink"
                     /ApEinfo_graphicformat="arrow_data {{0 0.5 0 1 2 0 0 -1 0
                     -0.5} {} 0} width 5 offset 0"
     CDS             complement(1985..3007)
                     /note="pLannotate"
                     /database="swissprot"
                     /identity="100.0"
                     /match_length="100.0"
                     /fragment="False"
                     /other="CDS"
                     /locus_tag="hph"
                     /label="hph"
                     /ApEinfo_label="hph"
                     /ApEinfo_fwdcolor="#e9d024"
                     /ApEinfo_revcolor="#fefc78"
                     /ApEinfo_graphicformat="arrow_data {{0 0.5 0 1 2 0 0 -1 0
                     -0.5} {} 0} width 5 offset 0"
     primer_bind     complement(6833..6853)
                     /locus_tag="M13R"
                     /label="M13R"
                     /ApEinfo_label="M13R"
                     /ApEinfo_fwdcolor="#008e00"
                     /ApEinfo_revcolor="#00f900"
                     /ApEinfo_graphicformat="arrow_data {{0 0.5 0 1 2 0 0 -1 0
                     -0.5} {} 0} width 5 offset 0"
     protein_bind    6295..6328
                     /note="pLannotate"
                     /database="snapgene"
                     /identity="100.0"
                     /match_length="100.0"
                     /fragment="False"
                     /other="protein_bind"
                     /locus_tag="loxP(1)"
                     /label="loxP(1)"
                     /ApEinfo_label="loxP"
                     /ApEinfo_fwdcolor="#ff9300"
                     /ApEinfo_revcolor="pink"
                     /ApEinfo_graphicformat="arrow_data {{0 0.5 0 1 2 0 0 -1 0
                     -0.5} {} 0} width 5 offset 0"
     promoter        complement(4389..4759)
                     /locus_tag="sqt-1 promoter"
                     /label="sqt-1 promoter"
                     /ApEinfo_label="sqt-1 promoter"
                     /ApEinfo_fwdcolor="#72fcd5"
                     /ApEinfo_revcolor="#72fcd5"
                     /ApEinfo_graphicformat="arrow_data {{0 0.5 0 1 2 0 0 -1 0
                     -0.5} {} 0} width 5 offset 0"
     3'UTR           complement(3378..3413)
                     /locus_tag="sqt-1 3' UTR"
                     /label="sqt-1 3' UTR"
                     /ApEinfo_label="sqt-1 3' UTR"
                     /ApEinfo_fwdcolor="#ffd478"
                     /ApEinfo_revcolor="#ffd478"
                     /ApEinfo_graphicformat="arrow_data {{0 0.5 0 1 2 0 0 -1 0
                     -0.5} {} 0} width 5 offset 0"
     promoter        complement(3008..3371)
                     /locus_tag="rps-0 promoter"
                     /label="rps-0 promoter"
                     /ApEinfo_label="rps-0 promoter"
                     /ApEinfo_fwdcolor="#72fcd5"
                     /ApEinfo_revcolor="#72fcd5"
                     /ApEinfo_graphicformat="arrow_data {{0 0.5 0 1 2 0 0 -1 0
                     -0.5} {} 0} width 5 offset 0"
     intron          1805..1834
                     /locus_tag="unique sequence adapter for Gibson assembly"
                     /label="unique sequence adapter for Gibson assembly"
                     /ApEinfo_label="unique sequence adapter for Gibson
                     assembly"
                     /ApEinfo_fwdcolor="#ff89d8"
                     /ApEinfo_revcolor="#eb606c"
                     /ApEinfo_graphicformat="arrow_data {{0 0.5 0 1 2 0 0 -1 0
                     -0.5} {} 0} width 5 offset 0"
     misc_feature    3372..3377
                     /locus_tag="StuI"
                     /label="StuI"
                     /ApEinfo_label="StuI"
                     /ApEinfo_fwdcolor="#009192"
                     /ApEinfo_revcolor="green"
                     /ApEinfo_graphicformat="arrow_data {{0 0.5 0 1 2 0 0 -1 0
                     -0.5} {} 0} width 5 offset 0"
     misc_feature    1869..1874
                     /locus_tag="SphI"
                     /label="SphI"
                     /ApEinfo_label="SphI"
                     /ApEinfo_fwdcolor="#009192"
                     /ApEinfo_revcolor="green"
                     /ApEinfo_graphicformat="arrow_data {{0 0.5 0 1 2 0 0 -1 0
                     -0.5} {} 0} width 5 offset 0"
     misc_feature    6289..6294
                     /locus_tag="NruI"
                     /label="NruI"
                     /ApEinfo_label="NruI"
                     /ApEinfo_fwdcolor="#009192"
                     /ApEinfo_revcolor="green"
                     /ApEinfo_graphicformat="arrow_data {{0 0.5 0 1 2 0 0 -1 0
                     -0.5} {} 0} width 5 offset 0"
     misc_feature    6364..6369
                     /locus_tag="NheI"
                     /label="NheI"
                     /ApEinfo_label="NheI"
                     /ApEinfo_fwdcolor="#ff7d78"
                     /ApEinfo_revcolor="green"
                     /ApEinfo_graphicformat="arrow_data {{0 0.5 0 1 2 0 0 -1 0
                     -0.5} {} 0} width 5 offset 0"
     primer_bind     1..18
                     /locus_tag="M13F"
                     /label="M13F"
                     /ApEinfo_label="M13F"
                     /ApEinfo_fwdcolor="#008e00"
                     /ApEinfo_revcolor="#00f900"
                     /ApEinfo_graphicformat="arrow_data {{0 0.5 0 1 2 0 0 -1 0
                     -0.5} {} 0} width 5 offset 0"
     CDS             join(752..910,962..1168,1220..1330,1382..1612)
                     /locus_tag="mNeonGreen"
                     /label="mNeonGreen"
                     /ApEinfo_label="mNeonGreen"
                     /ApEinfo_fwdcolor="#33ff33"
                     /ApEinfo_revcolor="#006666"
                     /ApEinfo_graphicformat="arrow_data {{0 1 2 0 0 -1} {} 0}
                     width 5 offset 0"
     intron          6350..6363
                     /locus_tag="intron(2)"
                     /label="intron(2)"
                     /ApEinfo_label="intron"
                     /ApEinfo_fwdcolor="#ff89d8"
                     /ApEinfo_revcolor="#eb606c"
                     /ApEinfo_graphicformat="arrow_data {{0 0.5 0 1 2 0 0 -1 0
                     -0.5} {} 0} width 5 offset 0"
     intron          6329..6349
                     /locus_tag="unique intronic sequence adapter for gibson
                     assembly"
                     /label="unique intronic sequence adapter for gibson
                     assembly"
                     /ApEinfo_label="unique intronic sequence adapter for
                     gibson assembly"
                     /ApEinfo_fwdcolor="#ff84ff"
                     /ApEinfo_revcolor="#ff89d8"
                     /ApEinfo_graphicformat="arrow_data {{0 0.5 0 1 2 0 0 -1 0
                     -0.5} {} 0} width 5 offset 0"
     misc_feature    1613..1624
                     /locus_tag="linker"
                     /label="linker"
                     /ApEinfo_label="linker"
                     /ApEinfo_fwdcolor="#c0c0c0"
                     /ApEinfo_revcolor="green"
                     /ApEinfo_graphicformat="arrow_data {{0 0.5 0 1 2 0 0 -1 0
                     -0.5} {} 0} width 5 offset 0"
     misc_feature    4760..4765
                     /locus_tag="BsiWI"
                     /label="BsiWI"
                     /ApEinfo_label="BsiWI"
                     /ApEinfo_fwdcolor="#009192"
                     /ApEinfo_revcolor="green"
                     /ApEinfo_graphicformat="arrow_data {{0 0.5 0 1 2 0 0 -1 0
                     -0.5} {} 0} width 5 offset 0"
     misc_feature    1625..1759
                     /locus_tag="codon optimized AID 71-114"
                     /label="codon optimized AID 71-114"
                     /ApEinfo_label="codon optimized AID 71-114"
                     /ApEinfo_fwdcolor="#9437ff"
                     /ApEinfo_revcolor="green"
                     /ApEinfo_graphicformat="arrow_data {{0 0.5 0 1 2 0 0 -1 0
                     -0.5} {} 0} width 5 offset 0"
     misc_feature    1760..1777
                     /locus_tag="linker(1)"
                     /label="linker(1)"
                     /ApEinfo_label="linker"
                     /ApEinfo_fwdcolor="#a9a9a9"
                     /ApEinfo_revcolor="green"
                     /ApEinfo_graphicformat="arrow_data {{0 0.5 0 1 2 0 0 -1 0
                     -0.5} {} 0} width 5 offset 0"
     misc_feature    77..688
                     /locus_tag="5' mpk-1 homology arm"
                     /label="5' mpk-1 homology arm"
                     /ApEinfo_label="5' mpk-1 homology arm"
                     /ApEinfo_fwdcolor="#eaeaea"
                     /ApEinfo_revcolor="green"
                     /ApEinfo_graphicformat="arrow_data {{0 0.5 0 1 2 0 0 -1 0
                     -0.5} {} 0} width 5 offset 0"
     misc_feature    6442..6806
                     /locus_tag="3' mpk-1 homology arm"
                     /label="3' mpk-1 homology arm"
                     /ApEinfo_label="3' mpk-1 homology arm"
                     /ApEinfo_fwdcolor="#eaeaea"
                     /ApEinfo_revcolor="green"
                     /ApEinfo_graphicformat="arrow_data {{0 0.5 0 1 2 0 0 -1 0
                     -0.5} {} 0} width 5 offset 0"
     misc_feature    686..688
                     /locus_tag="mpk-1 F43C1.2a start codon"
                     /label="mpk-1 F43C1.2a start codon"
                     /ApEinfo_label="mpk-1 F43C1.2a start codon"
                     /ApEinfo_fwdcolor="cyan"
                     /ApEinfo_revcolor="green"
                     /ApEinfo_graphicformat="arrow_data {{0 0.5 0 1 2 0 0 -1 0
                     -0.5} {} 0} width 5 offset 0"
ORIGIN
        1 tgtaaaacga cggccagtga attgacgcgt attgggatat cccaatgcag aattgacgcg
       61 tattgggata tcccaatgct ccgccgcgga ttaatcgggt gtaacctttt cggggcagat
      121 tttggagcat tctagaatat ctttatgtgc tcaatagtaa tctcctaatg tagtatttgt
      181 atgaagtatg gaattggaaa attttacaat ttggggtatc agacatttat ttctgtagaa
      241 gctttttgga aatctggaat ttttgcgttt aaaaatgtaa tattaatatc agtggaaact
      301 ccatatttca cgcttaataa gtattttttc agacacaaaa attgcaggtt tatagaaaac
      361 ttttgtagaa ataaatttca gattttggta gcttacagta gccgtacaaa ttttaaaaaa
      421 tttcaagact acttttcata cttttcaaaa aatttgaatc cgttcccaac tcatcgtacc
      481 ccgtgatttc cagtttccca cataaatatc atgagatgta tccctcattt tttgtttctc
      541 tcttttctac cacgtttcat gcattttcaa tcattttcgc ctatgatttc cgtcagtttt
      601 agtccaaaaa gcattatttt catgcaaccc actcaaaaaa cttttcctcc ttttttagaa
      661 atttaaaatt catttcttct tgcagATGAA GGAGTCTGGA TCTGTTTCCT CCGAGCAACT
      721 TGCTCAATTC CGTTCCCTCG ACGGAGCATC GATGGTCTCC AAGGGAGAGG AGGACAACAT
      781 GGCCTCCCTC CCAGCCACCC ACGAGCTCCA CATCTTCGGA TCCATCAACG GAGTCGACTT
      841 CGACATGGTC GGACAAGGAA CCGGAAACCC AAACGACGGA TACGAGGAGC TCAACCTCAA
      901 GTCCACCAAG gtaagtttaa acatatatat actaactaac cctgattatt taaattttca
      961 gGGAGACCTC CAATTCTCCC CATGGATCCT CGTCCCACAC ATCGGATACG GATTCCACCA
     1021 ATACCTCCCA TACCCAGACG GAATGTCCCC ATTCCAAGCC GCCATGGTCG ACGGATCCGG
     1081 ATACCAAGTC CACCGTACCA TGCAATTCGA GGACGGAGCC TCCCTCACCG TCAACTACCG
     1141 TTACACCTAC GAGGGATCCC ACATCAAGgt aagtttaaac agttcggtac taactaacca
     1201 tacatattta aattttcagG GAGAGGCCCA AGTCAAGGGA ACCGGATTCC CAGCCGACGG
     1261 ACCAGTCATG ACCAACTCCC TCACCGCCGC CGACTGGTGC CGTTCCAAGA AGACCTACCC
     1321 AAACGACAAG gtaagtttaa acatgatttt actaactaac taatctgatt taaattttca
     1381 gACCATCATC TCCACCTTCA AGTGGTCCTA CACCACCGGA AACGGAAAGC GTTACCGTTC
     1441 CACCGCCCGT ACCACCTACA CCTTCGCCAA GCCAATGGCC GCCAACTACC TCAAGAACCA
     1501 ACCAATGTAC GTCTTCCGTA AGACCGAGCT CAAGCACTCC AAGACCGAGC TCAACTTCAA
     1561 GGAGTGGCAA AAGGCCTTCA CCGACGTCAT GGGAATGGAC GAGCTCTACA AGGCCGGCGG
     1621 ATCTATGCCA AAGGACCCAG CCAAGCCACC AGCCAAGGCC CAAGTCGTCG GATGGCCACC
     1681 AGTCCGTTCC TACCGTAAGA ACGTCATGGT CTCCTGCCAA AAGTCCTCCG GAGGACCAGA
     1741 GGCCGCCGCC TTCGTCAAGA CCGGTCAATC CGGAAAGgta agtttaaaca aatatataac
     1801 ttaagcgcgc atctgggcct cccacgaacg ggagataact tcgtatagca tacattatac
     1861 gaagttatgc atgcttagat ttggattgaa ttaatttttt acaaagcaag aaaaaaaaca
     1921 caaagagaat aaataaataa taggaaaaaa aacaaatatt cagtatttaa aatttgaaaa
     1981 tCTACTCCTT GGCCCGGGGC CGCGTCGATG GCCTCCTGTT TCCACTATCG GCGAGTACTT
     2041 CTACACAGCC ATCGGTCCAG ACGGCCGCGC TTCTGCGGGC GATTTGTGTA CGCCCGACAG
     2101 TCCCGGCTCC GGATCGGACG ATTGCGTCGC ATCGACCCTG CGCCCAAGCT GCATCATCGA
     2161 AATTGCCGTC AACCAAGCTC TGATAGAGTT GGTCAAGACC AATGCGGAGC ATATACGCCC
     2221 GGAGCCGCGG CGATCCTGCA AGCTCCGGAT GCCTCCGCTC GAAGTAGCGC GTCTGCTGCT
     2281 CCATACAAGC CAACCACGGC CTCCAGAAGA AGATGTTGGC GACCTCGTAT TGGGAATCCC
     2341 CGAACATCGC CTCGCTCCAG TCAATGACCG CTGTTATGCG GCCATTGTCT GTTAGTACGT
     2401 TGTTGGAGCC GAAATCCGCG TGCACGAGGT GCCGGACTTC GGGGCAGTCC TCGGCCCAAA
     2461 GCATCAGCTC ATCGAGAGCC TGCGCGACGG ACGCACTGAC GGTGTCGTCC ATCACAGTTT
     2521 GCCAGTGATA CACATGGGGA TCAGCAATCG CGCATATGAA ATCACGCCAT GTAGTGTATT
     2581 GACCGATTCC TTGCGGTCCG AATGGGCCGA ACCCGCTCGT CTGGCTAAGA TCGGCCGCAG
     2641 CGATCGCATC CATGGCCTCC GCGACCGGCT GCAGAACAGC GGGCAGTTCG GTTTCAGGCA
     2701 GGTCTTGCAA CGTGACACCC TGTGCACGGC GGGAGATGCA ATAGGTCAGG CTCTCGCTGA
     2761 ATTCCCCAAT GTCAAGCACT TCCGGAATCG GGAGCGCGGC CGATGCAAAG TGCCGATAAA
     2821 CATAACGATC TTTGTAGAAA CCATCGGCGC AGCTATTTAC GCGCAGGACA TATCCACGCC
     2881 CTCCTACATC GAAGCTGAAA GCACGAGATT CTTCGCCCTC CGAGAGCTGC ATCAGGTCGG
     2941 AGACGCTGTC GAACTTTTCG ATCAGAAACT TCTCGACAGA CGTCGCAGTC AGTTCAGGCT
     3001 TTTTCATatt accttaaaat tcaaaaatta atttcacatc agtcataacc aagaaaacaa
     3061 aataaacgtt aggacagaaa attcaaatta attaaaaatt atgctgaata agaaaattac
     3121 atgcaaagcc ttattttcct catagaaaca gttgaataac atatttttta attgaaaaca
     3181 tagcaaaatt cgtggtaaaa tttgtcaaaa ccttggaaaa aatcgaaaaa agaacatttc
     3241 ccgatgcatt ttcctatttc tcgttgcctg acaacgtata aacgttgaat actcactcaa
     3301 cgaatttggc tgctggcttg gactctcgca cggaagagac gcgtgtgtag atttacgacg
     3361 aaagcaaaaa taggccttga atctcaaata ttttattaga aaacaccaac aatTTAGATA
     3421 TTTCTGTATC CACGGTTGGC GTTGACTGCT TCTGATGGTG GAGACTTGTC TGGGCACTGG
     3481 CAGTACTCGG CATCCTTTCC TGGTCTTCCG TCTGGTCCAG TCTCTCCCTG GGTTCCGTCT
     3541 GGTCCTTGAC GTCCTTGCTT TCCAGATGGT CCTTCTGGTC CAACGGTTCC TGGCTCTCCT
     3601 GGTGGTCCGT GAAGACCGTT CTGTCCAGCT GGTCCTGTTG GTCCTTGATC TCCTCTTGGT
     3661 CCCTTTGGTC CTGGTCTTCC GATTGGATGC TCGGCGTCGC GTCCCTTCTC TCCTGGTGGT
     3721 CCTGGCTCTC CGATCTTTCC GATTTGACCG GATGATCCTT GCTCTCCTGG ATGTCCTGGT
     3781 TGTCCATCTC TTCCTGGGTT TCCATTTTGA CCCCTGGGGC CAGGAAGTCC ACGTGGTCCT
     3841 GGTCTTCCAA GAGCTCCTGG TGGTCCAACT GGTCCTTGTG GGCAAGTGAA GCATCCGACA
     3901 GACTCGCGTT GTGGAGCGAT ATCATCAGCT CCAACTCCTG GAACACCGTC CAATCCTGGG
     3961 ACTCCATCAA GTCCTGGAAC TCCTGGAACT CCTTTTGGTC CAGATGGTCC AGCTGGACAC
     4021 TTGTTATCAG CGTTGCAGTT ACACGTAGGT CCATTTCCAT TGGCTCCATT TGGAGTCTTT
     4081 GGCTGGTTGA AGACTGGTGG AACTGCTGGT GGCTGTCCCG GAGGTGCAGA TGGGGATCCA
     4141 TCAGCATGTG GAGTTGGGGT AGCGTTGGTC TCTTCATATT GACAACGGAC ACGCTTGCTA
     4201 GATCTTCCGA TGACAACTAT GTCCTTCCAC AATCCATTGG TAGATTGTCT GAACACATTC
     4261 ATCTCGGTAT CAAGCTTCTC TCTGAATCCA TCAACCTCCG AGTAGATGGT TGACATGGTC
     4321 ATGAAGCATA CCATAAGAGT GGCGACAGTG ACCGAAGCGG TGACGTAGCA AGCCAATTTT
     4381 ACAGACATct ctgaaattat caaatttagg atttcaaaat aattcggcca aagaaatgta
     4441 actcacctag tcttcgagaa gcagagactt gtcgatttcc taccggattc gtctcctttt
     4501 attaggaaat ctttccgcaa gttttcaagt tttttttgat atttatatac attaccgacg
     4561 agacacgtgt gcgagacgca gagacgataa aagactggat aagaacggga gataaggagt
     4621 acggatgtag gtgaggaatg tggccgaaag gacagatggg ctttattcgg gaagattggt
     4681 tgggaaatga accagagaag aatgactgaa taaagttgtt gaaacttggt gagaatggaa
     4741 gatagacaat cgagggcagc gtacgtagag aagaagggaa tgcttgaaag gattttgcat
     4801 ttatcTTAAT CACCGTCTTC GAGAAGACGA ACCATGGCGC CAGTTTCAGA ATCCAAGTTT
     4861 CTAATATAGT TCATCACAAT GTTGACGTTG GTCCAACCTC CGGCTTGCAT AATCTCTGGG
     4921 ATGGAAACTC CAGCGCGAGC CATGTCACGG GCAGCTCCGA CACGGGCGGA ATGTCCAGAC
     4981 CACGCTAAAT ACCGCTGTCC GGAATCATCC TTGGCTCCGT AGATCAGGCG ATGAGTAGCT
     5041 TCGAAGATTC CTTCAAGAGC TCGAGTCGAG AGTTGTGATG TTGCACTCGG GGCAGCAACT
     5101 CCGTTCTTGC GAACACGACA AAATAGATAA TTATTTGGAT CATCGGCGAC TCCGGAAACC
     5161 GAAATCCAGC GCTCAACTAG CTTAGTCACG CCCAGGGAGA GCGCTTTTTC GACTCCGGCA
     5221 GTCGAGACCA GCGTTTTTGT ACGTCCGATG TGGATGAGCA TTCTTCCTCC GTCTGTGCGA
     5281 CTAATATCCT TGACGCGAAT GCGGGCAATT TCGGCGATAC GGAGAAGTGT GTTGTAAGCA
     5341 ATTCCGAGGA AGGCGAGGTT TCGGATGTCC TGGCAACGAT CGGAATTTTC CATAAGAGAA
     5401 CGGACCTGAT CGAAGTCGGT Tctgaaaatt taaatcagat tagttagtta gtaaaatcat
     5461 gtttaaactt acCTCTCGAA TGCAAGGGCT TGCTTGGCTC TCTCTCCAGC ATCAACATTT
     5521 TCCTTGCGGA TACGTCTCAT TACGAGAGAT ACGGCATTAG AATCTGATGG GCGTGGAAGT
     5581 CCAGATCGGC GATGGAGCAT ATTGAGCTGT CCGAGATGTT GTTGGATCGT CTTCACCGCC
     5641 AATCCACGAG CTTGGAGGTA GAGCAAGTAG TCACGAACGT CTTCTGGCTC GGCTGGGAAC
     5701 CACTTGCGGT TGTTAAGCTT GCACCAGGCA GCCCAAGAAC GGCACACTGA GAGAAGCATC
     5761 TTCCAAGTGT GTTCCGAGAA GGCTTGTCTG TCACGGAACA TATCCATGAG GTTCTTGCGA
     5821 ACTTCATCAC TTGTCGCGTC AACTGGAAGT GCTGGAAGAT TTTGATGAAC AGTGAGAAGA
     5881 TTTGACATat tttcgaagtt ttttagatgc actagaacaa agcgtgttgg cttcctctga
     5941 gcccgctttc cttatatacc cgcattctgc agccttacag aatgttctag aaggtcctag
     6001 atgcattcgt ttgaaaatac tcccggtggg tgcaaagaga cgcagacgga aaatgtatct
     6061 gggtctcttt attgtgtaca ctacttttcc atgtaccgaa tgtgagtcgc cctccttttg
     6121 caacaagcag ctcgaatgtt ctagaaaaag gtggaaaata gtataaatac cgttgaaaat
     6181 aaataccgaa caacatttgc tctaattgtg aaattagaaa tcttcaaact ataatcatgt
     6241 cactttacca ctatttccgt ccagctcaac gttccgtttt tggtgatctc gcgaataact
     6301 tcgtatagca tacattatac gaagttatac acatgaacga gagtctgcta tttaaatttt
     6361 cagGCTAGCG GAGGATCTGC ATCGGGATCC GGAGGCGGTT CTGGCGGAGG TTCTGGTGCA
     6421 GGAGCCTCCG GAGCCTCCGG AGCCGACGGA GAAGCGGTTA TCTCGACGGT CAACAATGTC
     6481 GAGGAAGTTC ATGGGCAACT TTTTGAGgtt ttttaatgga aaaattgaaa gttttgatgt
     6541 taagaattgg attttcagGT TGCTCCCCGT TATGTGAATC TTTCATATAT TGGAGAAGGT
     6601 GCTTACGGGA TGGTCGCgta agtttttaaa ttttttaaat tttctaaaaa aaatattttt
     6661 gtataaatgt caatgaccaa aaatttggga aattttgaat aatcagaaat cccacctgaa
     6721 aaactaaaaa aacacctttc ttaactttta attgtatatt tttacagCTC TGCACTTGAC
     6781 ACAATTACTC GTGATCGCGT TGCTATgaaa tcgataacga gcttggcgta atcatggtca
     6841 tagctgtttc ctgtgtgaaa ttgttatccg ctcacaattc cacacaacat acgagccgga
     6901 agcataaagt gtaaagcctg gggtgcctaa tgagtgagct aactcacatt aattgcgttg
     6961 cgctcactgc ccgctttcca gtcgggaaac ctgtcgtgcc agctgcatta atgaatcggc
     7021 caacgcgcgg ggagaggcgg tttgcgtatt gggcgctctt ccgcttcctc gctcactgac
     7081 tcgctgcgct cggtcgttcg gctgcggcga gcggtatcag ctcactcaaa ggcggtaata
     7141 cggttatcca cagaatcagg ggataacgca ggaaagaaca tgtgagcaaa aggccagcaa
     7201 aaggccagga accgtaaaaa ggccgcgttg ctggcgtttt tccataggct ccgcccccct
     7261 gacgagcatc acaaaaatcg acgctcaagt cagaggtggc gaaacccgac aggactataa
     7321 agataccagg cgtttccccc tggaagctcc ctcgtgcgct ctcctgttcc gaccctgccg
     7381 cttaccggat acctgtccgc ctttctccct tcgggaagcg tggcgctttc tcatagctca
     7441 cgctgtaggt atctcagttc ggtgtaggtc gttcgctcca agctgggctg tgtgcacgaa
     7501 ccccccgttc agcccgaccg ctgcgcctta tccggtaact atcgtcttga gtccaacccg
     7561 gtaagacacg acttatcgcc actggcagca gccactggta acaggattag cagagcgagg
     7621 tatgtaggcg gtgctacaga gttcttgaag tggtggccta actacggcta cactagaaga
     7681 acagtatttg gtatctgcgc tctgctgaag ccagttacct tcggaaaaag agttggtagc
     7741 tcttgatccg gcaaacaaac caccgctggt agcggtggtt tttttgtttg caagcagcag
     7801 attacgcgca gaaaaaaagg atctcaagaa gatcctttga tcttttctac ggggtctgac
     7861 gctcagtgga acgaaaactc acgttaaggg attttggtca tgagattatc aaaaaggatc
     7921 ttcacctaga tccttttaaa ttaaaaatga agttttaaat caatctaaag tatatatgag
     7981 taaacttggt ctgacagtta ccaatgctta atcagtgagg cacctatctc agcgatctgt
     8041 ctatttcgtt catccatagt tgcctgactc cccgtcgtgt agataactac gatacgggag
     8101 ggcttaccat ctggccccag tgctgcaatg ataccgcgag acccacgctc accggctcca
     8161 gatttatcag caataaacca gccagccgga agggccgagc gcagaagtgg tcctgcaact
     8221 ttatccgcct ccatccagtc tattaattgt tgccgggaag ctagagtaag tagttcgcca
     8281 gttaatagtt tgcgcaacgt tgttgccatt gctacaggca tcgtggtgtc acgctcgtcg
     8341 tttggtatgg cttcattcag ctccggttcc caacgatcaa ggcgagttac atgatccccc
     8401 atgttgtgca aaaaagcggt tagctccttc ggtcctccga tcgttgtcag aagtaagttg
     8461 gccgcagtgt tatcactcat ggttatggca gcactgcata attctcttac tgtcatgcca
     8521 tccgtaagat gcttttctgt gactggtgag tactcaacca agtcattctg agaatagtgt
     8581 atgcggcgac cgagttgctc ttgcccggcg tcaatacggg ataataccgc gccacatagc
     8641 agaactttaa aagtgctcat cattggaaaa cgttcttcgg ggcgaaaact ctcaaggatc
     8701 ttaccgctgt tgagatccag ttcgatgtaa cccactcgtg cacccaactg atcttcagca
     8761 tcttttactt tcaccagcgt ttctgggtga gcaaaaacag gaaggcaaaa tgccgcaaaa
     8821 aagggaataa gggcgacacg gaaatgttga atactcatac tcttcctttt tcaatattat
     8881 tgaagcattt atcagggtta ttgtctcatg agcggataca tatttgaatg tatttagaaa
     8941 aataaacaaa taggggttcc gcgcacattt ccccgaaaag tgccacctga cgtctaagaa
     9001 accattatta tcatgacatt aacctataaa aataggcgta tcacgaggcc ctttcgtctc
     9061 gcgcgtttcg gtgatgacgg tgaaaacctc tgacacatgc agctcccgga gacggtcaca
     9121 gcttgtctgt aagcggatgc cgggagcaga caagcccgtc agggcgcgtc agcgggtgtt
     9181 ggcgggtgtc ggggctggct taactatgcg gcatcagagc agattgtact gagagtgcac
     9241 catatgcggt gtgaaatacc gcacagatgc gtaaggagaa aataccgcat caggcgccat
     9301 tcgccattca ggctgcgcaa ctgttgggaa gggcgatcgg tgcgggcctc ttcgctatta
     9361 cgccagctgg cgaaaggggg atgtgctgca aggcgattaa gttgggtaac gccagggttt
     9421 tcccagtcac gacgt    
//
