# Supplementary material for: Engineering the C. elegans genome with a nested, self-excising selection cassette
Source: bioRxiv preprint, doi:10.1101/2025.05.01.651742, version 1 (2025-05-01)
Supplement: Supplemental File 1 [file 651742_file02.zip › pTG610_mNG_NSEC.ape]

LOCUS       pTG610_mNG_NSEC         8377 bp    DNA        circular     29-APR-2025
DEFINITION  .
ACCESSION   .
VERSION     .
KEYWORDS    .
SOURCE      .
  ORGANISM  . .
COMMENT     
COMMENT     
COMMENT     ApEinfo:methylated:1
FEATURES             Location/Qualifiers
     misc_feature    1243..3826
                     /locus_tag="nsec"
                     /label="nsec"
                     /ApEinfo_label="nsec"
                     /ApEinfo_fwdcolor="#feffff"
                     /ApEinfo_revcolor="green"
                     /ApEinfo_graphicformat="arrow_data {{0 0.5 0 1 2 0 0 -1 0
                     -0.5} {} 0} width 5 offset 0"
     promoter        complement(7801..7905)
                     /note="pLannotate"
                     /database="snapgene"
                     /identity="100.0"
                     /match_length="100.0"
                     /fragment="False"
                     /other="promoter"
                     /locus_tag="AmpR promoter"
                     /label="AmpR promoter"
                     /ApEinfo_label="AmpR promoter"
                     /ApEinfo_fwdcolor="#346ee0"
                     /ApEinfo_revcolor="#eaeaea"
                     /ApEinfo_graphicformat="arrow_data {{0 0.5 0 1 2 0 0 -1 0
                     -0.5} {} 0} width 5 offset 0"
     intron          5590..5624
                     /locus_tag="intron"
                     /label="intron"
                     /ApEinfo_label="intron"
                     /ApEinfo_fwdcolor="#ff89d8"
                     /ApEinfo_revcolor="#eb606c"
                     /ApEinfo_graphicformat="arrow_data {{0 0.5 0 1 2 0 0 -1 0
                     -0.5} {} 0} width 5 offset 0"
     CDS             complement(6940..7800)
                     /note="pLannotate"
                     /database="snapgene"
                     /identity="99.8"
                     /match_length="100.0"
                     /fragment="False"
                     /other="CDS"
                     /locus_tag="AmpR"
                     /label="AmpR"
                     /ApEinfo_label="AmpR"
                     /ApEinfo_fwdcolor="#e9d024"
                     /ApEinfo_revcolor="#eaeaea"
                     /ApEinfo_graphicformat="arrow_data {{0 0.5 0 1 2 0 0 -1 0
                     -0.5} {} 0} width 5 offset 0"
     CDS             complement(8242..8377)
                     /note="pLannotate"
                     /database="snapgene"
                     /identity="100.0"
                     /match_length="88.5"
                     /fragment="True"
                     /other="CDS"
                     /locus_tag="lacZA (fragment)"
                     /label="lacZA (fragment)"
                     /ApEinfo_label="lacZA (fragment)"
                     /ApEinfo_fwdcolor="#eaeaea"
                     /ApEinfo_revcolor="#eaeaea"
                     /ApEinfo_graphicformat="arrow_data {{0 0.5 0 1 2 0 0 -1 0
                     -0.5} {} 0} width 5 offset 0"
     CDS             complement(2678..3649)
                     /note="pLannotate"
                     /database="swissprot"
                     /identity="99.7"
                     /match_length="100.0"
                     /fragment="False"
                     /other="CDS"
                     /locus_tag="sqt-1"
                     /label="sqt-1"
                     /ApEinfo_label="sqt-1"
                     /ApEinfo_fwdcolor="#e9d024"
                     /ApEinfo_revcolor="#e9d024"
                     /ApEinfo_graphicformat="arrow_data {{0 0.5 0 1 2 0 0 -1 0
                     -0.5} {} 0} width 5 offset 0"
     misc_feature    8137..8236
                     /note="pLannotate"
                     /database="snapgene"
                     /identity="100.0"
                     /match_length="70.9"
                     /fragment="True"
                     /other="misc_feature"
                     /locus_tag="bom (fragment)"
                     /label="bom (fragment)"
                     /ApEinfo_label="bom (fragment)"
                     /ApEinfo_fwdcolor="#eaeaea"
                     /ApEinfo_revcolor="#7eff74"
                     /ApEinfo_graphicformat="arrow_data {{0 0.5 0 1 2 0 0 -1 0
                     -0.5} {} 0} width 5 offset 0"
     CDS             8000..8035
                     /note="pLannotate"
                     /database="snapgene"
                     /identity="100.0"
                     /match_length="18.8"
                     /fragment="True"
                     /other="CDS"
                     /locus_tag="rop (fragment)"
                     /label="rop (fragment)"
                     /ApEinfo_label="rop (fragment)"
                     /ApEinfo_fwdcolor="#eaeaea"
                     /ApEinfo_revcolor="#e9d024"
                     /ApEinfo_graphicformat="arrow_data {{0 0.5 0 1 2 0 0 -1 0
                     -0.5} {} 0} width 5 offset 0"
     rep_origin      complement(6181..6769)
                     /note="pLannotate"
                     /database="snapgene"
                     /identity="99.8"
                     /match_length="100.0"
                     /fragment="False"
                     /other="rep_origin"
                     /locus_tag="ori"
                     /label="ori"
                     /ApEinfo_label="ori"
                     /ApEinfo_fwdcolor="#999999"
                     /ApEinfo_revcolor="#eaeaea"
                     /ApEinfo_graphicformat="arrow_data {{0 0.5 0 1 2 0 0 -1 0
                     -0.5} {} 0} width 5 offset 0"
     promoter        complement(5827..5857)
                     /note="pLannotate"
                     /database="snapgene"
                     /identity="100.0"
                     /match_length="100.0"
                     /fragment="False"
                     /other="promoter"
                     /locus_tag="lac promoter"
                     /label="lac promoter"
                     /ApEinfo_label="lac promoter"
                     /ApEinfo_fwdcolor="#346ee0"
                     /ApEinfo_revcolor="#eaeaea"
                     /ApEinfo_graphicformat="arrow_data {{0 0.5 0 1 2 0 0 -1 0
                     -0.5} {} 0} width 5 offset 0"
     protein_bind    complement(5872..5893)
                     /note="pLannotate"
                     /database="snapgene"
                     /identity="100.0"
                     /match_length="100.0"
                     /fragment="False"
                     /other="protein_bind"
                     /locus_tag="CAP binding site"
                     /label="CAP binding site"
                     /ApEinfo_label="CAP binding site"
                     /ApEinfo_fwdcolor="#d5d5d5"
                     /ApEinfo_revcolor="#eaeaea"
                     /ApEinfo_graphicformat="arrow_data {{0 0.5 0 1 2 0 0 -1 0
                     -0.5} {} 0} width 5 offset 0"
     promoter        complement(5150..5549)
                     /locus_tag="hsp16-41 promoter"
                     /label="hsp16-41 promoter"
                     /ApEinfo_label="hsp16-41 promoter"
                     /ApEinfo_fwdcolor="#0080c0"
                     /ApEinfo_revcolor="#72fcd5"
                     /ApEinfo_graphicformat="arrow_data {{0 1 2 0 0 -1} {} 0}
                     width 5 offset 0"
     protein_bind    complement(5803..5819)
                     /note="pLannotate"
                     /database="snapgene"
                     /identity="100.0"
                     /match_length="100.0"
                     /fragment="False"
                     /other="protein_bind"
                     /locus_tag="lac operator"
                     /label="lac operator"
                     /ApEinfo_label="lac operator"
                     /ApEinfo_fwdcolor="pink"
                     /ApEinfo_revcolor="#eaeaea"
                     /ApEinfo_graphicformat="arrow_data {{0 0.5 0 1 2 0 0 -1 0
                     -0.5} {} 0} width 5 offset 0"
     CDS             complement(5906..5998)
                     /note="pLannotate"
                     /database="snapgene"
                     /identity="100.0"
                     /match_length="8.6"
                     /fragment="True"
                     /other="CDS"
                     /locus_tag="lacI (fragment)"
                     /label="lacI (fragment)"
                     /ApEinfo_label="lacI (fragment)"
                     /ApEinfo_fwdcolor="#e9d024"
                     /ApEinfo_revcolor="#eaeaea"
                     /ApEinfo_graphicformat="arrow_data {{0 0.5 0 1 2 0 0 -1 0
                     -0.5} {} 0} width 5 offset 0"
     CDS             complement(join(4070..4682,4734..5149))
                     /locus_tag="Cre"
                     /label="Cre"
                     /ApEinfo_label="Cre"
                     /ApEinfo_fwdcolor="#6699cc"
                     /ApEinfo_revcolor="#fefc78"
                     /ApEinfo_graphicformat="arrow_data {{0 1 2 0 0 -1} {} 0}
                     width 5 offset 0"
     3'UTR           complement(4027..4066)
                     /locus_tag="tbb-2 3'UTR"
                     /label="tbb-2 3'UTR"
                     /ApEinfo_label="tbb-2 3'UTR"
                     /ApEinfo_fwdcolor="#cc3333"
                     /ApEinfo_revcolor="#993333"
                     /ApEinfo_graphicformat="arrow_data {{0 1 2 0 0 -1} {} 0}
                     width 5 offset 0"
     misc_structure  97..159
                     /locus_tag="Flexible Linker (will be deleted if ClaI is
                     used)"
                     /label="Flexible Linker (will be deleted if ClaI is used)"
                     /ApEinfo_label="Flexible Linker (will be deleted if ClaI
                     is used)"
                     /ApEinfo_fwdcolor="#999999"
                     /ApEinfo_revcolor="green"
                     /ApEinfo_graphicformat="arrow_data {{0 1 2 0 0 -1} {} 0}
                     width 5 offset 0"
     misc_feature    5744..5749
                     /locus_tag="AvrII"
                     /label="AvrII"
                     /ApEinfo_label="AvrII"
                     /ApEinfo_fwdcolor="#75d5ff"
                     /ApEinfo_revcolor="green"
                     /ApEinfo_graphicformat="arrow_data {{0 1 2 0 0 -1} {} 0}
                     width 5 offset 0"
     misc_feature    91..96
                     /locus_tag="AvrII(1)"
                     /label="AvrII(1)"
                     /ApEinfo_label="AvrII"
                     /ApEinfo_fwdcolor="#75d5ff"
                     /ApEinfo_revcolor="green"
                     /ApEinfo_graphicformat="arrow_data {{0 0.5 0 1 2 0 0 -1 0
                     -0.5} {} 0} width 5 offset 0"
     3'UTR           complement(1136..1242)
                     /locus_tag="let-858 3' UTR"
                     /label="let-858 3' UTR"
                     /ApEinfo_label="let-858 3' UTR"
                     /ApEinfo_fwdcolor="#942092"
                     /ApEinfo_revcolor="#942092"
                     /ApEinfo_graphicformat="arrow_data {{0 0.5 0 1 2 0 0 -1 0
                     -0.5} {} 0} width 5 offset 0"
     misc_feature    5752..5757
                     /locus_tag="ClaI"
                     /label="ClaI"
                     /ApEinfo_label="ClaI"
                     /ApEinfo_fwdcolor="#ff2600"
                     /ApEinfo_revcolor="green"
                     /ApEinfo_graphicformat="arrow_data {{0 1 2 0 0 -1} {} 0}
                     width 5 offset 0"
     CDS             5625..5702
                     /locus_tag="Linker"
                     /label="Linker"
                     /ApEinfo_label="Linker"
                     /ApEinfo_fwdcolor="#a9a9a9"
                     /ApEinfo_revcolor="#e9d024"
                     /ApEinfo_graphicformat="arrow_data {{0 0.5 0 1 2 0 0 -1 0
                     -0.5} {} 0} width 5 offset 0"
     protein_bind    1096..1129
                     /note="pLannotate"
                     /database="snapgene"
                     /identity="100.0"
                     /match_length="100.0"
                     /fragment="False"
                     /other="protein_bind"
                     /locus_tag="loxP"
                     /label="loxP"
                     /ApEinfo_label="loxP"
                     /ApEinfo_fwdcolor="#ff9300"
                     /ApEinfo_revcolor="pink"
                     /ApEinfo_graphicformat="arrow_data {{0 0.5 0 1 2 0 0 -1 0
                     -0.5} {} 0} width 5 offset 0"
     CDS             complement(1246..2268)
                     /note="pLannotate"
                     /database="swissprot"
                     /identity="100.0"
                     /match_length="100.0"
                     /fragment="False"
                     /other="CDS"
                     /locus_tag="hph"
                     /label="hph"
                     /ApEinfo_label="hph"
                     /ApEinfo_fwdcolor="#e9d024"
                     /ApEinfo_revcolor="#fefc78"
                     /ApEinfo_graphicformat="arrow_data {{0 0.5 0 1 2 0 0 -1 0
                     -0.5} {} 0} width 5 offset 0"
     intron          1039..1095
                     /locus_tag="intron(1)"
                     /label="intron(1)"
                     /ApEinfo_label="intron"
                     /ApEinfo_fwdcolor="#ff89d8"
                     /ApEinfo_revcolor="#eb606c"
                     /ApEinfo_graphicformat="arrow_data {{0 0.5 0 1 2 0 0 -1 0
                     -0.5} {} 0} width 5 offset 0"
     primer_bind     complement(5775..5795)
                     /locus_tag="M13R"
                     /label="M13R"
                     /ApEinfo_label="M13R"
                     /ApEinfo_fwdcolor="#008e00"
                     /ApEinfo_revcolor="#00f900"
                     /ApEinfo_graphicformat="arrow_data {{0 0.5 0 1 2 0 0 -1 0
                     -0.5} {} 0} width 5 offset 0"
     protein_bind    5556..5589
                     /note="pLannotate"
                     /database="snapgene"
                     /identity="100.0"
                     /match_length="100.0"
                     /fragment="False"
                     /other="protein_bind"
                     /locus_tag="loxP(1)"
                     /label="loxP(1)"
                     /ApEinfo_label="loxP"
                     /ApEinfo_fwdcolor="#ff9300"
                     /ApEinfo_revcolor="pink"
                     /ApEinfo_graphicformat="arrow_data {{0 0.5 0 1 2 0 0 -1 0
                     -0.5} {} 0} width 5 offset 0"
     CDS             complement(1..18)
                     /note="pLannotate"
                     /database="snapgene"
                     /identity="100.0"
                     /match_length="88.5"
                     /fragment="True"
                     /other="CDS"
                     /locus_tag="lacZA (fragment)(1)"
                     /label="lacZA (fragment)(1)"
                     /ApEinfo_label="lacZA (fragment)"
                     /ApEinfo_fwdcolor="#eaeaea"
                     /ApEinfo_revcolor="#eaeaea"
                     /ApEinfo_graphicformat="arrow_data {{0 0.5 0 1 2 0 0 -1 0
                     -0.5} {} 0} width 5 offset 0"
     promoter        complement(3650..4020)
                     /locus_tag="sqt-1 promoter"
                     /label="sqt-1 promoter"
                     /ApEinfo_label="sqt-1 promoter"
                     /ApEinfo_fwdcolor="#72fcd5"
                     /ApEinfo_revcolor="#72fcd5"
                     /ApEinfo_graphicformat="arrow_data {{0 0.5 0 1 2 0 0 -1 0
                     -0.5} {} 0} width 5 offset 0"
     3'UTR           complement(2639..2674)
                     /locus_tag="sqt-1 3' UTR"
                     /label="sqt-1 3' UTR"
                     /ApEinfo_label="sqt-1 3' UTR"
                     /ApEinfo_fwdcolor="#ffd478"
                     /ApEinfo_revcolor="#ffd478"
                     /ApEinfo_graphicformat="arrow_data {{0 0.5 0 1 2 0 0 -1 0
                     -0.5} {} 0} width 5 offset 0"
     promoter        complement(2269..2632)
                     /locus_tag="rps-0 promoter"
                     /label="rps-0 promoter"
                     /ApEinfo_label="rps-0 promoter"
                     /ApEinfo_fwdcolor="#72fcd5"
                     /ApEinfo_revcolor="#72fcd5"
                     /ApEinfo_graphicformat="arrow_data {{0 0.5 0 1 2 0 0 -1 0
                     -0.5} {} 0} width 5 offset 0"
     intron          1066..1095
                     /locus_tag="unique sequence adapter for Gibson assembly"
                     /label="unique sequence adapter for Gibson assembly"
                     /ApEinfo_label="unique sequence adapter for Gibson
                     assembly"
                     /ApEinfo_fwdcolor="#ff89d8"
                     /ApEinfo_revcolor="#eb606c"
                     /ApEinfo_graphicformat="arrow_data {{0 0.5 0 1 2 0 0 -1 0
                     -0.5} {} 0} width 5 offset 0"
     misc_feature    2633..2638
                     /locus_tag="StuI"
                     /label="StuI"
                     /ApEinfo_label="StuI"
                     /ApEinfo_fwdcolor="#009192"
                     /ApEinfo_revcolor="green"
                     /ApEinfo_graphicformat="arrow_data {{0 0.5 0 1 2 0 0 -1 0
                     -0.5} {} 0} width 5 offset 0"
     misc_feature    1130..1135
                     /locus_tag="SphI"
                     /label="SphI"
                     /ApEinfo_label="SphI"
                     /ApEinfo_fwdcolor="#009192"
                     /ApEinfo_revcolor="green"
                     /ApEinfo_graphicformat="arrow_data {{0 0.5 0 1 2 0 0 -1 0
                     -0.5} {} 0} width 5 offset 0"
     misc_feature    5702..5707
                     /locus_tag="SpeI"
                     /label="SpeI"
                     /ApEinfo_label="SpeI"
                     /ApEinfo_fwdcolor="#ff40ff"
                     /ApEinfo_revcolor="green"
                     /ApEinfo_graphicformat="arrow_data {{0 1 2 0 0 -1} {} 0}
                     width 5 offset 0"
     misc_feature    5550..5555
                     /locus_tag="NruI"
                     /label="NruI"
                     /ApEinfo_label="NruI"
                     /ApEinfo_fwdcolor="#009192"
                     /ApEinfo_revcolor="green"
                     /ApEinfo_graphicformat="arrow_data {{0 0.5 0 1 2 0 0 -1 0
                     -0.5} {} 0} width 5 offset 0"
     misc_feature    5625..5630
                     /locus_tag="NheI"
                     /label="NheI"
                     /ApEinfo_label="NheI"
                     /ApEinfo_fwdcolor="#ff7d78"
                     /ApEinfo_revcolor="green"
                     /ApEinfo_graphicformat="arrow_data {{0 0.5 0 1 2 0 0 -1 0
                     -0.5} {} 0} width 5 offset 0"
     primer_bind     1..18
                     /locus_tag="M13F"
                     /label="M13F"
                     /ApEinfo_label="M13F"
                     /ApEinfo_fwdcolor="#008e00"
                     /ApEinfo_revcolor="#00f900"
                     /ApEinfo_graphicformat="arrow_data {{0 0.5 0 1 2 0 0 -1 0
                     -0.5} {} 0} width 5 offset 0"
     CDS             join(160..318,370..576,628..738,790..1020)
                     /locus_tag="mNeonGreen"
                     /label="mNeonGreen"
                     /ApEinfo_label="mNeonGreen"
                     /ApEinfo_fwdcolor="#33ff33"
                     /ApEinfo_revcolor="#006666"
                     /ApEinfo_graphicformat="arrow_data {{0 1 2 0 0 -1} {} 0}
                     width 5 offset 0"
     misc_feature    55..90
                     /locus_tag="Spacer for multiple restriction enzymes"
                     /label="Spacer for multiple restriction enzymes"
                     /ApEinfo_label="Spacer for multiple restriction enzymes"
                     /ApEinfo_fwdcolor="#cc9966"
                     /ApEinfo_revcolor="green"
                     /ApEinfo_graphicformat="arrow_data {{0 1 2 0 0 -1} {} 0}
                     width 5 offset 0"
     misc_feature    5708..5743
                     /locus_tag="Spacer for multiple restriction enzymes(1)"
                     /label="Spacer for multiple restriction enzymes(1)"
                     /ApEinfo_label="Spacer for multiple restriction enzymes"
                     /ApEinfo_fwdcolor="#cc9966"
                     /ApEinfo_revcolor="green"
                     /ApEinfo_graphicformat="arrow_data {{0 1 2 0 0 -1} {} 0}
                     width 5 offset 0"
     misc_feature    49..54
                     /locus_tag="SpeI(1)"
                     /label="SpeI(1)"
                     /ApEinfo_label="SpeI"
                     /ApEinfo_fwdcolor="#ff40ff"
                     /ApEinfo_revcolor="green"
                     /ApEinfo_graphicformat="arrow_data {{0 1 2 0 0 -1} {} 0}
                     width 5 offset 0"
     misc_feature    156..161
                     /locus_tag="ClaI(1)"
                     /label="ClaI(1)"
                     /ApEinfo_label="ClaI"
                     /ApEinfo_fwdcolor="#ff2600"
                     /ApEinfo_revcolor="green"
                     /ApEinfo_graphicformat="arrow_data {{0 0.5 0 1 2 0 0 -1 0
                     -0.5} {} 0} width 5 offset 0"
     intron          5590..5610
                     /locus_tag="unique intronic sequence adapter for gibson
                     assembly"
                     /label="unique intronic sequence adapter for gibson
                     assembly"
                     /ApEinfo_label="unique intronic sequence adapter for
                     gibson assembly"
                     /ApEinfo_fwdcolor="#ff84ff"
                     /ApEinfo_revcolor="#ff89d8"
                     /ApEinfo_graphicformat="arrow_data {{0 0.5 0 1 2 0 0 -1 0
                     -0.5} {} 0} width 5 offset 0"
     misc_feature    4021..4026
                     /locus_tag="BsiWI"
                     /label="BsiWI"
                     /ApEinfo_label="BsiWI"
                     /ApEinfo_fwdcolor="#009192"
                     /ApEinfo_revcolor="green"
                     /ApEinfo_graphicformat="arrow_data {{0 0.5 0 1 2 0 0 -1 0
                     -0.5} {} 0} width 5 offset 0"
     misc_feature    1066..1071
                     /locus_tag="BssHII"
                     /label="BssHII"
                     /ApEinfo_label="BssHII"
                     /ApEinfo_fwdcolor="#009192"
                     /ApEinfo_revcolor="green"
                     /ApEinfo_graphicformat="arrow_data {{0 0.5 0 1 2 0 0 -1 0
                     -0.5} {} 0} width 5 offset 0"
     misc_feature    1061..1066
                     /locus_tag="AflII"
                     /label="AflII"
                     /ApEinfo_label="AflII"
                     /ApEinfo_fwdcolor="#942092"
                     /ApEinfo_revcolor="green"
                     /ApEinfo_graphicformat="arrow_data {{0 0.5 0 1 2 0 0 -1 0
                     -0.5} {} 0} width 5 offset 0"
     misc_feature    1254..1259
                     /locus_tag="SmaI happens to be here, would be convenient
                     to replace 3' UTR if needed"
                     /label="SmaI happens to be here, would be convenient to
                     replace 3' UTR if needed"
                     /ApEinfo_label="SmaI happens to be here, would be
                     convenient to replace 3' UTR if needed"
                     /ApEinfo_fwdcolor="cyan"
                     /ApEinfo_revcolor="green"
                     /ApEinfo_graphicformat="arrow_data {{0 0.5 0 1 2 0 0 -1 0
                     -0.5} {} 0} width 5 offset 0"
     misc_feature    1021..1038
                     /locus_tag="linker"
                     /label="linker"
                     /ApEinfo_label="linker"
                     /ApEinfo_fwdcolor="#a9a9a9"
                     /ApEinfo_revcolor="green"
                     /ApEinfo_graphicformat="arrow_data {{0 0.5 0 1 2 0 0 -1 0
                     -0.5} {} 0} width 5 offset 0"
     misc_feature    1021..1026
                     /locus_tag="AgeI"
                     /label="AgeI"
                     /ApEinfo_label="AgeI"
                     /ApEinfo_fwdcolor="#0096ff"
                     /ApEinfo_revcolor="green"
                     /ApEinfo_graphicformat="arrow_data {{0 0.5 0 1 2 0 0 -1 0
                     -0.5} {} 0} width 5 offset 0"
ORIGIN
        1 tgtaaaacga cggccagtga attgacgcgt attgggatat cccaatgcAc tagtcgtgct
       61 aacgatatgt ctgaacaaga gaactgcgag cctaggAAGG AGTCTGGATC TGTTTCCTCC
      121 GAGCAACTTG CTCAATTCCG TTCCCTCGAC GGAGCATCGA TGGTCTCCAA GGGAGAGGAG
      181 GACAACATGG CCTCCCTCCC AGCCACCCAC GAGCTCCACA TCTTCGGATC CATCAACGGA
      241 GTCGACTTCG ACATGGTCGG ACAAGGAACC GGAAACCCAA ACGACGGATA CGAGGAGCTC
      301 AACCTCAAGT CCACCAAGgt aagtttaaac atatatatac taactaaccc tgattattta
      361 aattttcagG GAGACCTCCA ATTCTCCCCA TGGATCCTCG TCCCACACAT CGGATACGGA
      421 TTCCACCAAT ACCTCCCATA CCCAGACGGA ATGTCCCCAT TCCAAGCCGC CATGGTCGAC
      481 GGATCCGGAT ACCAAGTCCA CCGTACCATG CAATTCGAGG ACGGAGCCTC CCTCACCGTC
      541 AACTACCGTT ACACCTACGA GGGATCCCAC ATCAAGgtaa gtttaaacag ttcggtacta
      601 actaaccata catatttaaa ttttcagGGA GAGGCCCAAG TCAAGGGAAC CGGATTCCCA
      661 GCCGACGGAC CAGTCATGAC CAACTCCCTC ACCGCCGCCG ACTGGTGCCG TTCCAAGAAG
      721 ACCTACCCAA ACGACAAGgt aagtttaaac atgattttac taactaacta atctgattta
      781 aattttcagA CCATCATCTC CACCTTCAAG TGGTCCTACA CCACCGGAAA CGGAAAGCGT
      841 TACCGTTCCA CCGCCCGTAC CACCTACACC TTCGCCAAGC CAATGGCCGC CAACTACCTC
      901 AAGAACCAAC CAATGTACGT CTTCCGTAAG ACCGAGCTCA AGCACTCCAA GACCGAGCTC
      961 AACTTCAAGG AGTGGCAAAA GGCCTTCACC GACGTCATGG GAATGGACGA GCTCTACAAG
     1021 ACCGGTCAAT CCGGAAAGgt aagtttaaac aaatatataa cttaagcgcg catctgggcc
     1081 tcccacgaac gggagataac ttcgtatagc atacattata cgaagttatg catgcttaga
     1141 tttggattga attaattttt tacaaagcaa gaaaaaaaac acaaagagaa taaataaata
     1201 ataggaaaaa aaacaaatat tcagtattta aaatttgaaa atCTACTCCT TGGCCCGGGG
     1261 CCGCGTCGAT GGCCTCCTGT TTCCACTATC GGCGAGTACT TCTACACAGC CATCGGTCCA
     1321 GACGGCCGCG CTTCTGCGGG CGATTTGTGT ACGCCCGACA GTCCCGGCTC CGGATCGGAC
     1381 GATTGCGTCG CATCGACCCT GCGCCCAAGC TGCATCATCG AAATTGCCGT CAACCAAGCT
     1441 CTGATAGAGT TGGTCAAGAC CAATGCGGAG CATATACGCC CGGAGCCGCG GCGATCCTGC
     1501 AAGCTCCGGA TGCCTCCGCT CGAAGTAGCG CGTCTGCTGC TCCATACAAG CCAACCACGG
     1561 CCTCCAGAAG AAGATGTTGG CGACCTCGTA TTGGGAATCC CCGAACATCG CCTCGCTCCA
     1621 GTCAATGACC GCTGTTATGC GGCCATTGTC TGTTAGTACG TTGTTGGAGC CGAAATCCGC
     1681 GTGCACGAGG TGCCGGACTT CGGGGCAGTC CTCGGCCCAA AGCATCAGCT CATCGAGAGC
     1741 CTGCGCGACG GACGCACTGA CGGTGTCGTC CATCACAGTT TGCCAGTGAT ACACATGGGG
     1801 ATCAGCAATC GCGCATATGA AATCACGCCA TGTAGTGTAT TGACCGATTC CTTGCGGTCC
     1861 GAATGGGCCG AACCCGCTCG TCTGGCTAAG ATCGGCCGCA GCGATCGCAT CCATGGCCTC
     1921 CGCGACCGGC TGCAGAACAG CGGGCAGTTC GGTTTCAGGC AGGTCTTGCA ACGTGACACC
     1981 CTGTGCACGG CGGGAGATGC AATAGGTCAG GCTCTCGCTG AATTCCCCAA TGTCAAGCAC
     2041 TTCCGGAATC GGGAGCGCGG CCGATGCAAA GTGCCGATAA ACATAACGAT CTTTGTAGAA
     2101 ACCATCGGCG CAGCTATTTA CGCGCAGGAC ATATCCACGC CCTCCTACAT CGAAGCTGAA
     2161 AGCACGAGAT TCTTCGCCCT CCGAGAGCTG CATCAGGTCG GAGACGCTGT CGAACTTTTC
     2221 GATCAGAAAC TTCTCGACAG ACGTCGCAGT CAGTTCAGGC TTTTTCATat taccttaaaa
     2281 ttcaaaaatt aatttcacat cagtcataac caagaaaaca aaataaacgt taggacagaa
     2341 aattcaaatt aattaaaaat tatgctgaat aagaaaatta catgcaaagc cttattttcc
     2401 tcatagaaac agttgaataa catatttttt aattgaaaac atagcaaaat tcgtggtaaa
     2461 atttgtcaaa accttggaaa aaatcgaaaa aagaacattt cccgatgcat tttcctattt
     2521 ctcgttgcct gacaacgtat aaacgttgaa tactcactca acgaatttgg ctgctggctt
     2581 ggactctcgc acggaagaga cgcgtgtgta gatttacgac gaaagcaaaa ataggccttg
     2641 aatctcaaat attttattag aaaacaccaa caatTTAGAT ATTTCTGTAT CCACGGTTGG
     2701 CGTTGACTGC TTCTGATGGT GGAGACTTGT CTGGGCACTG GCAGTACTCG GCATCCTTTC
     2761 CTGGTCTTCC GTCTGGTCCA GTCTCTCCCT GGGTTCCGTC TGGTCCTTGA CGTCCTTGCT
     2821 TTCCAGATGG TCCTTCTGGT CCAACGGTTC CTGGCTCTCC TGGTGGTCCG TGAAGACCGT
     2881 TCTGTCCAGC TGGTCCTGTT GGTCCTTGAT CTCCTCTTGG TCCCTTTGGT CCTGGTCTTC
     2941 CGATTGGATG CTCGGCGTCG CGTCCCTTCT CTCCTGGTGG TCCTGGCTCT CCGATCTTTC
     3001 CGATTTGACC GGATGATCCT TGCTCTCCTG GATGTCCTGG TTGTCCATCT CTTCCTGGGT
     3061 TTCCATTTTG ACCCCTGGGG CCAGGAAGTC CACGTGGTCC TGGTCTTCCA AGAGCTCCTG
     3121 GTGGTCCAAC TGGTCCTTGT GGGCAAGTGA AGCATCCGAC AGACTCGCGT TGTGGAGCGA
     3181 TATCATCAGC TCCAACTCCT GGAACACCGT CCAATCCTGG GACTCCATCA AGTCCTGGAA
     3241 CTCCTGGAAC TCCTTTTGGT CCAGATGGTC CAGCTGGACA CTTGTTATCA GCGTTGCAGT
     3301 TACACGTAGG TCCATTTCCA TTGGCTCCAT TTGGAGTCTT TGGCTGGTTG AAGACTGGTG
     3361 GAACTGCTGG TGGCTGTCCC GGAGGTGCAG ATGGGGATCC ATCAGCATGT GGAGTTGGGG
     3421 TAGCGTTGGT CTCTTCATAT TGACAACGGA CACGCTTGCT AGATCTTCCG ATGACAACTA
     3481 TGTCCTTCCA CAATCCATTG GTAGATTGTC TGAACACATT CATCTCGGTA TCAAGCTTCT
     3541 CTCTGAATCC ATCAACCTCC GAGTAGATGG TTGACATGGT CATGAAGCAT ACCATAAGAG
     3601 TGGCGACAGT GACCGAAGCG GTGACGTAGC AAGCCAATTT TACAGACATc tctgaaatta
     3661 tcaaatttag gatttcaaaa taattcggcc aaagaaatgt aactcaccta gtcttcgaga
     3721 agcagagact tgtcgatttc ctaccggatt cgtctccttt tattaggaaa tctttccgca
     3781 agttttcaag ttttttttga tatttatata cattaccgac gagacacgtg tgcgagacgc
     3841 agagacgata aaagactgga taagaacggg agataaggag tacggatgta ggtgaggaat
     3901 gtggccgaaa ggacagatgg gctttattcg ggaagattgg ttgggaaatg aaccagagaa
     3961 gaatgactga ataaagttgt tgaaacttgg tgagaatgga agatagacaa tcgagggcag
     4021 cgtacgtaga gaagaaggga atgcttgaaa ggattttgca tttatcTTAA TCACCGTCTT
     4081 CGAGAAGACG AACCATGGCG CCAGTTTCAG AATCCAAGTT TCTAATATAG TTCATCACAA
     4141 TGTTGACGTT GGTCCAACCT CCGGCTTGCA TAATCTCTGG GATGGAAACT CCAGCGCGAG
     4201 CCATGTCACG GGCAGCTCCG ACACGGGCGG AATGTCCAGA CCACGCTAAA TACCGCTGTC
     4261 CGGAATCATC CTTGGCTCCG TAGATCAGGC GATGAGTAGC TTCGAAGATT CCTTCAAGAG
     4321 CTCGAGTCGA GAGTTGTGAT GTTGCACTCG GGGCAGCAAC TCCGTTCTTG CGAACACGAC
     4381 AAAATAGATA ATTATTTGGA TCATCGGCGA CTCCGGAAAC CGAAATCCAG CGCTCAACTA
     4441 GCTTAGTCAC GCCCAGGGAG AGCGCTTTTT CGACTCCGGC AGTCGAGACC AGCGTTTTTG
     4501 TACGTCCGAT GTGGATGAGC ATTCTTCCTC CGTCTGTGCG ACTAATATCC TTGACGCGAA
     4561 TGCGGGCAAT TTCGGCGATA CGGAGAAGTG TGTTGTAAGC AATTCCGAGG AAGGCGAGGT
     4621 TTCGGATGTC CTGGCAACGA TCGGAATTTT CCATAAGAGA ACGGACCTGA TCGAAGTCGG
     4681 TTctgaaaat ttaaatcaga ttagttagtt agtaaaatca tgtttaaact tacCTCTCGA
     4741 ATGCAAGGGC TTGCTTGGCT CTCTCTCCAG CATCAACATT TTCCTTGCGG ATACGTCTCA
     4801 TTACGAGAGA TACGGCATTA GAATCTGATG GGCGTGGAAG TCCAGATCGG CGATGGAGCA
     4861 TATTGAGCTG TCCGAGATGT TGTTGGATCG TCTTCACCGC CAATCCACGA GCTTGGAGGT
     4921 AGAGCAAGTA GTCACGAACG TCTTCTGGCT CGGCTGGGAA CCACTTGCGG TTGTTAAGCT
     4981 TGCACCAGGC AGCCCAAGAA CGGCACACTG AGAGAAGCAT CTTCCAAGTG TGTTCCGAGA
     5041 AGGCTTGTCT GTCACGGAAC ATATCCATGA GGTTCTTGCG AACTTCATCA CTTGTCGCGT
     5101 CAACTGGAAG TGCTGGAAGA TTTTGATGAA CAGTGAGAAG ATTTGACATa ttttcgaagt
     5161 tttttagatg cactagaaca aagcgtgttg gcttcctctg agcccgcttt ccttatatac
     5221 ccgcattctg cagccttaca gaatgttcta gaaggtccta gatgcattcg tttgaaaata
     5281 ctcccggtgg gtgcaaagag acgcagacgg aaaatgtatc tgggtctctt tattgtgtac
     5341 actacttttc catgtaccga atgtgagtcg ccctcctttt gcaacaagca gctcgaatgt
     5401 tctagaaaaa ggtggaaaat agtataaata ccgttgaaaa taaataccga acaacatttg
     5461 ctctaattgt gaaattagaa atcttcaaac tataatcatg tcactttacc actatttccg
     5521 tccagctcaa cgttccgttt ttggtgatct cgcgaataac ttcgtatagc atacattata
     5581 cgaagttata cacatgaacg agagtctgct atttaaattt tcagGCTAGC GGAGGATCTG
     5641 CATCGGGATC CGGAGGCGGT TCTGGCGGAG GTTCTGGTGC AGGAGCCTCC GGAGCCTCCG
     5701 GActagtagg gcaaatgaca tgtccgagca ggaaaattgt gaacctagga aatcgataac
     5761 gagcttggcg taatcatggt catagctgtt tcctgtgtga aattgttatc cgctcacaat
     5821 tccacacaac atacgagccg gaagcataaa gtgtaaagcc tggggtgcct aatgagtgag
     5881 ctaactcaca ttaattgcgt tgcgctcact gcccgctttc cagtcgggaa acctgtcgtg
     5941 ccagctgcat taatgaatcg gccaacgcgc ggggagaggc ggtttgcgta ttgggcgctc
     6001 ttccgcttcc tcgctcactg actcgctgcg ctcggtcgtt cggctgcggc gagcggtatc
     6061 agctcactca aaggcggtaa tacggttatc cacagaatca ggggataacg caggaaagaa
     6121 catgtgagca aaaggccagc aaaaggccag gaaccgtaaa aaggccgcgt tgctggcgtt
     6181 tttccatagg ctccgccccc ctgacgagca tcacaaaaat cgacgctcaa gtcagaggtg
     6241 gcgaaacccg acaggactat aaagatacca ggcgtttccc cctggaagct ccctcgtgcg
     6301 ctctcctgtt ccgaccctgc cgcttaccgg atacctgtcc gcctttctcc cttcgggaag
     6361 cgtggcgctt tctcatagct cacgctgtag gtatctcagt tcggtgtagg tcgttcgctc
     6421 caagctgggc tgtgtgcacg aaccccccgt tcagcccgac cgctgcgcct tatccggtaa
     6481 ctatcgtctt gagtccaacc cggtaagaca cgacttatcg ccactggcag cagccactgg
     6541 taacaggatt agcagagcga ggtatgtagg cggtgctaca gagttcttga agtggtggcc
     6601 taactacggc tacactagaa gaacagtatt tggtatctgc gctctgctga agccagttac
     6661 cttcggaaaa agagttggta gctcttgatc cggcaaacaa accaccgctg gtagcggtgg
     6721 tttttttgtt tgcaagcagc agattacgcg cagaaaaaaa ggatctcaag aagatccttt
     6781 gatcttttct acggggtctg acgctcagtg gaacgaaaac tcacgttaag ggattttggt
     6841 catgagatta tcaaaaagga tcttcaccta gatcctttta aattaaaaat gaagttttaa
     6901 atcaatctaa agtatatatg agtaaacttg gtctgacagt taccaatgct taatcagtga
     6961 ggcacctatc tcagcgatct gtctatttcg ttcatccata gttgcctgac tccccgtcgt
     7021 gtagataact acgatacggg agggcttacc atctggcccc agtgctgcaa tgataccgcg
     7081 agacccacgc tcaccggctc cagatttatc agcaataaac cagccagccg gaagggccga
     7141 gcgcagaagt ggtcctgcaa ctttatccgc ctccatccag tctattaatt gttgccggga
     7201 agctagagta agtagttcgc cagttaatag tttgcgcaac gttgttgcca ttgctacagg
     7261 catcgtggtg tcacgctcgt cgtttggtat ggcttcattc agctccggtt cccaacgatc
     7321 aaggcgagtt acatgatccc ccatgttgtg caaaaaagcg gttagctcct tcggtcctcc
     7381 gatcgttgtc agaagtaagt tggccgcagt gttatcactc atggttatgg cagcactgca
     7441 taattctctt actgtcatgc catccgtaag atgcttttct gtgactggtg agtactcaac
     7501 caagtcattc tgagaatagt gtatgcggcg accgagttgc tcttgcccgg cgtcaatacg
     7561 ggataatacc gcgccacata gcagaacttt aaaagtgctc atcattggaa aacgttcttc
     7621 ggggcgaaaa ctctcaagga tcttaccgct gttgagatcc agttcgatgt aacccactcg
     7681 tgcacccaac tgatcttcag catcttttac tttcaccagc gtttctgggt gagcaaaaac
     7741 aggaaggcaa aatgccgcaa aaaagggaat aagggcgaca cggaaatgtt gaatactcat
     7801 actcttcctt tttcaatatt attgaagcat ttatcagggt tattgtctca tgagcggata
     7861 catatttgaa tgtatttaga aaaataaaca aataggggtt ccgcgcacat ttccccgaaa
     7921 agtgccacct gacgtctaag aaaccattat tatcatgaca ttaacctata aaaataggcg
     7981 tatcacgagg ccctttcgtc tcgcgcgttt cggtgatgac ggtgaaaacc tctgacacat
     8041 gcagctcccg gagacggtca cagcttgtct gtaagcggat gccgggagca gacaagcccg
     8101 tcagggcgcg tcagcgggtg ttggcgggtg tcggggctgg cttaactatg cggcatcaga
     8161 gcagattgta ctgagagtgc accatatgcg gtgtgaaata ccgcacagat gcgtaaggag
     8221 aaaataccgc atcaggcgcc attcgccatt caggctgcgc aactgttggg aagggcgatc
     8281 ggtgcgggcc tcttcgctat tacgccagct ggcgaaaggg ggatgtgctg caaggcgatt
     8341 aagttgggta acgccagggt tttcccagtc acgacgt  
//
