# Supplementary material for: Engineering the C. elegans genome with a nested, self-excising selection cassette
Source: bioRxiv preprint, doi:10.1101/2025.05.01.651742, version 1 (2025-05-01)
Supplement: Supplemental File 1 [file 651742_file02.zip › pTG611_mNG_AID_NSEC.ape]

LOCUS       pTG611_mNG_AID_N        8524 bp    DNA        circular     29-APR-2025
DEFINITION  .
ACCESSION   .
VERSION     .
KEYWORDS    .
SOURCE      .
  ORGANISM  . .
COMMENT     
COMMENT     ApEinfo:methylated:1
FEATURES             Location/Qualifiers
     promoter        complement(7948..8052)
                     /note="pLannotate"
                     /database="snapgene"
                     /identity="100.0"
                     /match_length="100.0"
                     /fragment="False"
                     /other="promoter"
                     /locus_tag="AmpR promoter"
                     /label="AmpR promoter"
                     /ApEinfo_label="AmpR promoter"
                     /ApEinfo_fwdcolor="#346ee0"
                     /ApEinfo_revcolor="#eaeaea"
                     /ApEinfo_graphicformat="arrow_data {{0 0.5 0 1 2 0 0 -1 0
                     -0.5} {} 0} width 5 offset 0"
     CDS             complement(7087..7947)
                     /note="pLannotate"
                     /database="snapgene"
                     /identity="99.8"
                     /match_length="100.0"
                     /fragment="False"
                     /other="CDS"
                     /locus_tag="AmpR"
                     /label="AmpR"
                     /ApEinfo_label="AmpR"
                     /ApEinfo_fwdcolor="#e9d024"
                     /ApEinfo_revcolor="#eaeaea"
                     /ApEinfo_graphicformat="arrow_data {{0 0.5 0 1 2 0 0 -1 0
                     -0.5} {} 0} width 5 offset 0"
     CDS             complement(8389..8524)
                     /note="pLannotate"
                     /database="snapgene"
                     /identity="100.0"
                     /match_length="88.5"
                     /fragment="True"
                     /other="CDS"
                     /locus_tag="lacZA (fragment)"
                     /label="lacZA (fragment)"
                     /ApEinfo_label="lacZA (fragment)"
                     /ApEinfo_fwdcolor="#eaeaea"
                     /ApEinfo_revcolor="#eaeaea"
                     /ApEinfo_graphicformat="arrow_data {{0 0.5 0 1 2 0 0 -1 0
                     -0.5} {} 0} width 5 offset 0"
     CDS             complement(2825..3796)
                     /note="pLannotate"
                     /database="swissprot"
                     /identity="99.7"
                     /match_length="100.0"
                     /fragment="False"
                     /other="CDS"
                     /locus_tag="sqt-1"
                     /label="sqt-1"
                     /ApEinfo_label="sqt-1"
                     /ApEinfo_fwdcolor="#e9d024"
                     /ApEinfo_revcolor="#e9d024"
                     /ApEinfo_graphicformat="arrow_data {{0 0.5 0 1 2 0 0 -1 0
                     -0.5} {} 0} width 5 offset 0"
     misc_feature    8284..8383
                     /note="pLannotate"
                     /database="snapgene"
                     /identity="100.0"
                     /match_length="70.9"
                     /fragment="True"
                     /other="misc_feature"
                     /locus_tag="bom (fragment)"
                     /label="bom (fragment)"
                     /ApEinfo_label="bom (fragment)"
                     /ApEinfo_fwdcolor="#eaeaea"
                     /ApEinfo_revcolor="#7eff74"
                     /ApEinfo_graphicformat="arrow_data {{0 0.5 0 1 2 0 0 -1 0
                     -0.5} {} 0} width 5 offset 0"
     CDS             8147..8182
                     /note="pLannotate"
                     /database="snapgene"
                     /identity="100.0"
                     /match_length="18.8"
                     /fragment="True"
                     /other="CDS"
                     /locus_tag="rop (fragment)"
                     /label="rop (fragment)"
                     /ApEinfo_label="rop (fragment)"
                     /ApEinfo_fwdcolor="#eaeaea"
                     /ApEinfo_revcolor="#e9d024"
                     /ApEinfo_graphicformat="arrow_data {{0 0.5 0 1 2 0 0 -1 0
                     -0.5} {} 0} width 5 offset 0"
     rep_origin      complement(6328..6916)
                     /note="pLannotate"
                     /database="snapgene"
                     /identity="99.8"
                     /match_length="100.0"
                     /fragment="False"
                     /other="rep_origin"
                     /locus_tag="ori"
                     /label="ori"
                     /ApEinfo_label="ori"
                     /ApEinfo_fwdcolor="#999999"
                     /ApEinfo_revcolor="#eaeaea"
                     /ApEinfo_graphicformat="arrow_data {{0 0.5 0 1 2 0 0 -1 0
                     -0.5} {} 0} width 5 offset 0"
     promoter        complement(5974..6004)
                     /note="pLannotate"
                     /database="snapgene"
                     /identity="100.0"
                     /match_length="100.0"
                     /fragment="False"
                     /other="promoter"
                     /locus_tag="lac promoter"
                     /label="lac promoter"
                     /ApEinfo_label="lac promoter"
                     /ApEinfo_fwdcolor="#346ee0"
                     /ApEinfo_revcolor="#eaeaea"
                     /ApEinfo_graphicformat="arrow_data {{0 0.5 0 1 2 0 0 -1 0
                     -0.5} {} 0} width 5 offset 0"
     protein_bind    complement(6019..6040)
                     /note="pLannotate"
                     /database="snapgene"
                     /identity="100.0"
                     /match_length="100.0"
                     /fragment="False"
                     /other="protein_bind"
                     /locus_tag="CAP binding site"
                     /label="CAP binding site"
                     /ApEinfo_label="CAP binding site"
                     /ApEinfo_fwdcolor="#d5d5d5"
                     /ApEinfo_revcolor="#eaeaea"
                     /ApEinfo_graphicformat="arrow_data {{0 0.5 0 1 2 0 0 -1 0
                     -0.5} {} 0} width 5 offset 0"
     promoter        complement(5297..5696)
                     /locus_tag="hsp16-41 promoter"
                     /label="hsp16-41 promoter"
                     /ApEinfo_label="hsp16-41 promoter"
                     /ApEinfo_fwdcolor="#0080c0"
                     /ApEinfo_revcolor="#72fcd5"
                     /ApEinfo_graphicformat="arrow_data {{0 1 2 0 0 -1} {} 0}
                     width 5 offset 0"
     protein_bind    complement(5950..5966)
                     /note="pLannotate"
                     /database="snapgene"
                     /identity="100.0"
                     /match_length="100.0"
                     /fragment="False"
                     /other="protein_bind"
                     /locus_tag="lac operator"
                     /label="lac operator"
                     /ApEinfo_label="lac operator"
                     /ApEinfo_fwdcolor="pink"
                     /ApEinfo_revcolor="#eaeaea"
                     /ApEinfo_graphicformat="arrow_data {{0 0.5 0 1 2 0 0 -1 0
                     -0.5} {} 0} width 5 offset 0"
     CDS             complement(6053..6145)
                     /note="pLannotate"
                     /database="snapgene"
                     /identity="100.0"
                     /match_length="8.6"
                     /fragment="True"
                     /other="CDS"
                     /locus_tag="lacI (fragment)"
                     /label="lacI (fragment)"
                     /ApEinfo_label="lacI (fragment)"
                     /ApEinfo_fwdcolor="#e9d024"
                     /ApEinfo_revcolor="#eaeaea"
                     /ApEinfo_graphicformat="arrow_data {{0 0.5 0 1 2 0 0 -1 0
                     -0.5} {} 0} width 5 offset 0"
     CDS             complement(join(4217..4829,4881..5296))
                     /locus_tag="Cre"
                     /label="Cre"
                     /ApEinfo_label="Cre"
                     /ApEinfo_fwdcolor="#6699cc"
                     /ApEinfo_revcolor="#fefc78"
                     /ApEinfo_graphicformat="arrow_data {{0 1 2 0 0 -1} {} 0}
                     width 5 offset 0"
     3'UTR           complement(4174..4213)
                     /locus_tag="tbb-2 3'UTR"
                     /label="tbb-2 3'UTR"
                     /ApEinfo_label="tbb-2 3'UTR"
                     /ApEinfo_fwdcolor="#cc3333"
                     /ApEinfo_revcolor="#993333"
                     /ApEinfo_graphicformat="arrow_data {{0 1 2 0 0 -1} {} 0}
                     width 5 offset 0"
     misc_feature    5703..5736
                     /locus_tag="nsec"
                     /label="nsec"
                     /ApEinfo_label="nsec"
                     /ApEinfo_fwdcolor="#ffd478"
                     /ApEinfo_revcolor="green"
                     /ApEinfo_graphicformat="arrow_data {{0 0.5 0 1 2 0 0 -1 0
                     -0.5} {} 0} width 5 offset 0"
     misc_structure  97..159
                     /locus_tag="Flexible Linker (will be deleted if ClaI is
                     used)"
                     /label="Flexible Linker (will be deleted if ClaI is used)"
                     /ApEinfo_label="Flexible Linker (will be deleted if ClaI
                     is used)"
                     /ApEinfo_fwdcolor="#999999"
                     /ApEinfo_revcolor="green"
                     /ApEinfo_graphicformat="arrow_data {{0 1 2 0 0 -1} {} 0}
                     width 5 offset 0"
     misc_feature    5891..5896
                     /locus_tag="AvrII"
                     /label="AvrII"
                     /ApEinfo_label="AvrII"
                     /ApEinfo_fwdcolor="#75d5ff"
                     /ApEinfo_revcolor="green"
                     /ApEinfo_graphicformat="arrow_data {{0 1 2 0 0 -1} {} 0}
                     width 5 offset 0"
     misc_feature    91..96
                     /locus_tag="AvrII(1)"
                     /label="AvrII(1)"
                     /ApEinfo_label="AvrII"
                     /ApEinfo_fwdcolor="#75d5ff"
                     /ApEinfo_revcolor="green"
                     /ApEinfo_graphicformat="arrow_data {{0 0.5 0 1 2 0 0 -1 0
                     -0.5} {} 0} width 5 offset 0"
     3'UTR           complement(1283..1389)
                     /locus_tag="let-858 3' UTR"
                     /label="let-858 3' UTR"
                     /ApEinfo_label="let-858 3' UTR"
                     /ApEinfo_fwdcolor="#942092"
                     /ApEinfo_revcolor="#942092"
                     /ApEinfo_graphicformat="arrow_data {{0 0.5 0 1 2 0 0 -1 0
                     -0.5} {} 0} width 5 offset 0"
     misc_feature    5899..5904
                     /locus_tag="ClaI"
                     /label="ClaI"
                     /ApEinfo_label="ClaI"
                     /ApEinfo_fwdcolor="#ff2600"
                     /ApEinfo_revcolor="green"
                     /ApEinfo_graphicformat="arrow_data {{0 1 2 0 0 -1} {} 0}
                     width 5 offset 0"
     CDS             5772..5849
                     /locus_tag="Linker"
                     /label="Linker"
                     /ApEinfo_label="Linker"
                     /ApEinfo_fwdcolor="#a9a9a9"
                     /ApEinfo_revcolor="#e9d024"
                     /ApEinfo_graphicformat="arrow_data {{0 0.5 0 1 2 0 0 -1 0
                     -0.5} {} 0} width 5 offset 0"
     protein_bind    1243..1276
                     /note="pLannotate"
                     /database="snapgene"
                     /identity="100.0"
                     /match_length="100.0"
                     /fragment="False"
                     /other="protein_bind"
                     /locus_tag="loxP"
                     /label="loxP"
                     /ApEinfo_label="loxP"
                     /ApEinfo_fwdcolor="#ff9300"
                     /ApEinfo_revcolor="pink"
                     /ApEinfo_graphicformat="arrow_data {{0 0.5 0 1 2 0 0 -1 0
                     -0.5} {} 0} width 5 offset 0"
     CDS             complement(1393..2415)
                     /note="pLannotate"
                     /database="swissprot"
                     /identity="100.0"
                     /match_length="100.0"
                     /fragment="False"
                     /other="CDS"
                     /locus_tag="hph"
                     /label="hph"
                     /ApEinfo_label="hph"
                     /ApEinfo_fwdcolor="#e9d024"
                     /ApEinfo_revcolor="#fefc78"
                     /ApEinfo_graphicformat="arrow_data {{0 0.5 0 1 2 0 0 -1 0
                     -0.5} {} 0} width 5 offset 0"
     intron          1186..1242
                     /locus_tag="intron"
                     /label="intron"
                     /ApEinfo_label="intron"
                     /ApEinfo_fwdcolor="#ff89d8"
                     /ApEinfo_revcolor="#eb606c"
                     /ApEinfo_graphicformat="arrow_data {{0 0.5 0 1 2 0 0 -1 0
                     -0.5} {} 0} width 5 offset 0"
     primer_bind     complement(5922..5942)
                     /locus_tag="M13R"
                     /label="M13R"
                     /ApEinfo_label="M13R"
                     /ApEinfo_fwdcolor="#008e00"
                     /ApEinfo_revcolor="#00f900"
                     /ApEinfo_graphicformat="arrow_data {{0 0.5 0 1 2 0 0 -1 0
                     -0.5} {} 0} width 5 offset 0"
     protein_bind    5703..5736
                     /note="pLannotate"
                     /database="snapgene"
                     /identity="100.0"
                     /match_length="100.0"
                     /fragment="False"
                     /other="protein_bind"
                     /locus_tag="loxP(1)"
                     /label="loxP(1)"
                     /ApEinfo_label="loxP"
                     /ApEinfo_fwdcolor="#ff9300"
                     /ApEinfo_revcolor="pink"
                     /ApEinfo_graphicformat="arrow_data {{0 0.5 0 1 2 0 0 -1 0
                     -0.5} {} 0} width 5 offset 0"
     CDS             complement(1..18)
                     /note="pLannotate"
                     /database="snapgene"
                     /identity="100.0"
                     /match_length="88.5"
                     /fragment="True"
                     /other="CDS"
                     /locus_tag="lacZA (fragment)(1)"
                     /label="lacZA (fragment)(1)"
                     /ApEinfo_label="lacZA (fragment)"
                     /ApEinfo_fwdcolor="#eaeaea"
                     /ApEinfo_revcolor="#eaeaea"
                     /ApEinfo_graphicformat="arrow_data {{0 0.5 0 1 2 0 0 -1 0
                     -0.5} {} 0} width 5 offset 0"
     promoter        complement(3797..4167)
                     /locus_tag="sqt-1 promoter"
                     /label="sqt-1 promoter"
                     /ApEinfo_label="sqt-1 promoter"
                     /ApEinfo_fwdcolor="#72fcd5"
                     /ApEinfo_revcolor="#72fcd5"
                     /ApEinfo_graphicformat="arrow_data {{0 0.5 0 1 2 0 0 -1 0
                     -0.5} {} 0} width 5 offset 0"
     3'UTR           complement(2786..2821)
                     /locus_tag="sqt-1 3' UTR"
                     /label="sqt-1 3' UTR"
                     /ApEinfo_label="sqt-1 3' UTR"
                     /ApEinfo_fwdcolor="#ffd478"
                     /ApEinfo_revcolor="#ffd478"
                     /ApEinfo_graphicformat="arrow_data {{0 0.5 0 1 2 0 0 -1 0
                     -0.5} {} 0} width 5 offset 0"
     promoter        complement(2416..2779)
                     /locus_tag="rps-0 promoter"
                     /label="rps-0 promoter"
                     /ApEinfo_label="rps-0 promoter"
                     /ApEinfo_fwdcolor="#72fcd5"
                     /ApEinfo_revcolor="#72fcd5"
                     /ApEinfo_graphicformat="arrow_data {{0 0.5 0 1 2 0 0 -1 0
                     -0.5} {} 0} width 5 offset 0"
     intron          1213..1242
                     /locus_tag="unique sequence adapter for Gibson assembly"
                     /label="unique sequence adapter for Gibson assembly"
                     /ApEinfo_label="unique sequence adapter for Gibson
                     assembly"
                     /ApEinfo_fwdcolor="#ff89d8"
                     /ApEinfo_revcolor="#eb606c"
                     /ApEinfo_graphicformat="arrow_data {{0 0.5 0 1 2 0 0 -1 0
                     -0.5} {} 0} width 5 offset 0"
     misc_feature    2780..2785
                     /locus_tag="StuI"
                     /label="StuI"
                     /ApEinfo_label="StuI"
                     /ApEinfo_fwdcolor="#009192"
                     /ApEinfo_revcolor="green"
                     /ApEinfo_graphicformat="arrow_data {{0 0.5 0 1 2 0 0 -1 0
                     -0.5} {} 0} width 5 offset 0"
     misc_feature    1277..1282
                     /locus_tag="SphI"
                     /label="SphI"
                     /ApEinfo_label="SphI"
                     /ApEinfo_fwdcolor="#009192"
                     /ApEinfo_revcolor="green"
                     /ApEinfo_graphicformat="arrow_data {{0 0.5 0 1 2 0 0 -1 0
                     -0.5} {} 0} width 5 offset 0"
     misc_feature    5849..5854
                     /locus_tag="SpeI"
                     /label="SpeI"
                     /ApEinfo_label="SpeI"
                     /ApEinfo_fwdcolor="#ff40ff"
                     /ApEinfo_revcolor="green"
                     /ApEinfo_graphicformat="arrow_data {{0 1 2 0 0 -1} {} 0}
                     width 5 offset 0"
     misc_feature    5697..5702
                     /locus_tag="NruI"
                     /label="NruI"
                     /ApEinfo_label="NruI"
                     /ApEinfo_fwdcolor="#009192"
                     /ApEinfo_revcolor="green"
                     /ApEinfo_graphicformat="arrow_data {{0 0.5 0 1 2 0 0 -1 0
                     -0.5} {} 0} width 5 offset 0"
     misc_feature    5772..5777
                     /locus_tag="NheI"
                     /label="NheI"
                     /ApEinfo_label="NheI"
                     /ApEinfo_fwdcolor="#ff7d78"
                     /ApEinfo_revcolor="green"
                     /ApEinfo_graphicformat="arrow_data {{0 0.5 0 1 2 0 0 -1 0
                     -0.5} {} 0} width 5 offset 0"
     primer_bind     1..18
                     /locus_tag="M13F"
                     /label="M13F"
                     /ApEinfo_label="M13F"
                     /ApEinfo_fwdcolor="#008e00"
                     /ApEinfo_revcolor="#00f900"
                     /ApEinfo_graphicformat="arrow_data {{0 0.5 0 1 2 0 0 -1 0
                     -0.5} {} 0} width 5 offset 0"
     CDS             join(160..318,370..576,628..738,790..1020)
                     /locus_tag="mNeonGreen"
                     /label="mNeonGreen"
                     /ApEinfo_label="mNeonGreen"
                     /ApEinfo_fwdcolor="#33ff33"
                     /ApEinfo_revcolor="#006666"
                     /ApEinfo_graphicformat="arrow_data {{0 1 2 0 0 -1} {} 0}
                     width 5 offset 0"
     misc_feature    55..90
                     /locus_tag="Spacer for multiple restriction enzymes"
                     /label="Spacer for multiple restriction enzymes"
                     /ApEinfo_label="Spacer for multiple restriction enzymes"
                     /ApEinfo_fwdcolor="#cc9966"
                     /ApEinfo_revcolor="green"
                     /ApEinfo_graphicformat="arrow_data {{0 1 2 0 0 -1} {} 0}
                     width 5 offset 0"
     misc_feature    5855..5890
                     /locus_tag="Spacer for multiple restriction enzymes(1)"
                     /label="Spacer for multiple restriction enzymes(1)"
                     /ApEinfo_label="Spacer for multiple restriction enzymes"
                     /ApEinfo_fwdcolor="#cc9966"
                     /ApEinfo_revcolor="green"
                     /ApEinfo_graphicformat="arrow_data {{0 1 2 0 0 -1} {} 0}
                     width 5 offset 0"
     misc_feature    49..54
                     /locus_tag="SpeI(1)"
                     /label="SpeI(1)"
                     /ApEinfo_label="SpeI"
                     /ApEinfo_fwdcolor="#ff40ff"
                     /ApEinfo_revcolor="green"
                     /ApEinfo_graphicformat="arrow_data {{0 1 2 0 0 -1} {} 0}
                     width 5 offset 0"
     misc_feature    157..161
                     /locus_tag="ClaI(1)"
                     /label="ClaI(1)"
                     /ApEinfo_label="ClaI"
                     /ApEinfo_fwdcolor="#ff2600"
                     /ApEinfo_revcolor="green"
                     /ApEinfo_graphicformat="arrow_data {{0 0.5 0 1 2 0 0 -1 0
                     -0.5} {} 0} width 5 offset 0"
     intron          5737..5771
                     /locus_tag="intron(1)"
                     /label="intron(1)"
                     /ApEinfo_label="intron"
                     /ApEinfo_fwdcolor="#ff89d8"
                     /ApEinfo_revcolor="#eb606c"
                     /ApEinfo_graphicformat="arrow_data {{0 0.5 0 1 2 0 0 -1 0
                     -0.5} {} 0} width 5 offset 0"
     intron          5737..5757
                     /locus_tag="unique intronic sequence adapter for gibson
                     assembly"
                     /label="unique intronic sequence adapter for gibson
                     assembly"
                     /ApEinfo_label="unique intronic sequence adapter for
                     gibson assembly"
                     /ApEinfo_fwdcolor="#ff84ff"
                     /ApEinfo_revcolor="#ff89d8"
                     /ApEinfo_graphicformat="arrow_data {{0 0.5 0 1 2 0 0 -1 0
                     -0.5} {} 0} width 5 offset 0"
     misc_feature    1021..1032
                     /locus_tag="linker"
                     /label="linker"
                     /ApEinfo_label="linker"
                     /ApEinfo_fwdcolor="#c0c0c0"
                     /ApEinfo_revcolor="green"
                     /ApEinfo_graphicformat="arrow_data {{0 0.5 0 1 2 0 0 -1 0
                     -0.5} {} 0} width 5 offset 0"
     misc_feature    4168..4173
                     /locus_tag="BsiWI"
                     /label="BsiWI"
                     /ApEinfo_label="BsiWI"
                     /ApEinfo_fwdcolor="#009192"
                     /ApEinfo_revcolor="green"
                     /ApEinfo_graphicformat="arrow_data {{0 0.5 0 1 2 0 0 -1 0
                     -0.5} {} 0} width 5 offset 0"
     misc_feature    1213..1218
                     /locus_tag="BssHII"
                     /label="BssHII"
                     /ApEinfo_label="BssHII"
                     /ApEinfo_fwdcolor="#009192"
                     /ApEinfo_revcolor="green"
                     /ApEinfo_graphicformat="arrow_data {{0 0.5 0 1 2 0 0 -1 0
                     -0.5} {} 0} width 5 offset 0"
     misc_feature    1208..1213
                     /locus_tag="AflII"
                     /label="AflII"
                     /ApEinfo_label="AflII"
                     /ApEinfo_fwdcolor="#942092"
                     /ApEinfo_revcolor="green"
                     /ApEinfo_graphicformat="arrow_data {{0 0.5 0 1 2 0 0 -1 0
                     -0.5} {} 0} width 5 offset 0"
     misc_feature    1021..1026
                     /locus_tag="NgoMIV"
                     /label="NgoMIV"
                     /ApEinfo_label="NgoMIV"
                     /ApEinfo_fwdcolor="#941100"
                     /ApEinfo_revcolor="green"
                     /ApEinfo_graphicformat="arrow_data {{0 0.5 0 1 2 0 0 -1 0
                     -0.5} {} 0} width 5 offset 0"
     misc_feature    1033..1167
                     /locus_tag="codon optimized AID 71-114"
                     /label="codon optimized AID 71-114"
                     /ApEinfo_label="codon optimized AID 71-114"
                     /ApEinfo_fwdcolor="#9437ff"
                     /ApEinfo_revcolor="green"
                     /ApEinfo_graphicformat="arrow_data {{0 0.5 0 1 2 0 0 -1 0
                     -0.5} {} 0} width 5 offset 0"
     misc_feature    1168..1185
                     /locus_tag="linker(1)"
                     /label="linker(1)"
                     /ApEinfo_label="linker"
                     /ApEinfo_fwdcolor="#929292"
                     /ApEinfo_revcolor="green"
                     /ApEinfo_graphicformat="arrow_data {{0 0.5 0 1 2 0 0 -1 0
                     -0.5} {} 0} width 5 offset 0"
     misc_feature    1168..1173
                     /locus_tag="AgeI"
                     /label="AgeI"
                     /ApEinfo_label="AgeI"
                     /ApEinfo_fwdcolor="#0096ff"
                     /ApEinfo_revcolor="green"
                     /ApEinfo_graphicformat="arrow_data {{0 0.5 0 1 2 0 0 -1 0
                     -0.5} {} 0} width 5 offset 0"
ORIGIN
        1 tgtaaaacga cggccagtga attgacgcgt attgggatat cccaatgcAc tagtcgtgct
       61 aacgatatgt ctgaacaaga gaactgcgag cctaggAAGG AGTCTGGATC TGTTTCCTCC
      121 GAGCAACTTG CTCAATTCCG TTCCCTCGAC GGAGCATCGA TGGTCTCCAA GGGAGAGGAG
      181 GACAACATGG CCTCCCTCCC AGCCACCCAC GAGCTCCACA TCTTCGGATC CATCAACGGA
      241 GTCGACTTCG ACATGGTCGG ACAAGGAACC GGAAACCCAA ACGACGGATA CGAGGAGCTC
      301 AACCTCAAGT CCACCAAGgt aagtttaaac atatatatac taactaaccc tgattattta
      361 aattttcagG GAGACCTCCA ATTCTCCCCA TGGATCCTCG TCCCACACAT CGGATACGGA
      421 TTCCACCAAT ACCTCCCATA CCCAGACGGA ATGTCCCCAT TCCAAGCCGC CATGGTCGAC
      481 GGATCCGGAT ACCAAGTCCA CCGTACCATG CAATTCGAGG ACGGAGCCTC CCTCACCGTC
      541 AACTACCGTT ACACCTACGA GGGATCCCAC ATCAAGgtaa gtttaaacag ttcggtacta
      601 actaaccata catatttaaa ttttcagGGA GAGGCCCAAG TCAAGGGAAC CGGATTCCCA
      661 GCCGACGGAC CAGTCATGAC CAACTCCCTC ACCGCCGCCG ACTGGTGCCG TTCCAAGAAG
      721 ACCTACCCAA ACGACAAGgt aagtttaaac atgattttac taactaacta atctgattta
      781 aattttcagA CCATCATCTC CACCTTCAAG TGGTCCTACA CCACCGGAAA CGGAAAGCGT
      841 TACCGTTCCA CCGCCCGTAC CACCTACACC TTCGCCAAGC CAATGGCCGC CAACTACCTC
      901 AAGAACCAAC CAATGTACGT CTTCCGTAAG ACCGAGCTCA AGCACTCCAA GACCGAGCTC
      961 AACTTCAAGG AGTGGCAAAA GGCCTTCACC GACGTCATGG GAATGGACGA GCTCTACAAG
     1021 GCCGGCGGAT CTATGCCAAA GGACCCAGCC AAGCCACCAG CCAAGGCCCA AGTCGTCGGA
     1081 TGGCCACCAG TCCGTTCCTA CCGTAAGAAC GTCATGGTCT CCTGCCAAAA GTCCTCCGGA
     1141 GGACCAGAGG CCGCCGCCTT CGTCAAGACC GGTCAATCCG GAAAGgtaag tttaaacaaa
     1201 tatataactt aagcgcgcat ctgggcctcc cacgaacggg agataacttc gtatagcata
     1261 cattatacga agttatgcat gcttagattt ggattgaatt aattttttac aaagcaagaa
     1321 aaaaaacaca aagagaataa ataaataata ggaaaaaaaa caaatattca gtatttaaaa
     1381 tttgaaaatC TACTCCTTGG CCCGGGGCCG CGTCGATGGC CTCCTGTTTC CACTATCGGC
     1441 GAGTACTTCT ACACAGCCAT CGGTCCAGAC GGCCGCGCTT CTGCGGGCGA TTTGTGTACG
     1501 CCCGACAGTC CCGGCTCCGG ATCGGACGAT TGCGTCGCAT CGACCCTGCG CCCAAGCTGC
     1561 ATCATCGAAA TTGCCGTCAA CCAAGCTCTG ATAGAGTTGG TCAAGACCAA TGCGGAGCAT
     1621 ATACGCCCGG AGCCGCGGCG ATCCTGCAAG CTCCGGATGC CTCCGCTCGA AGTAGCGCGT
     1681 CTGCTGCTCC ATACAAGCCA ACCACGGCCT CCAGAAGAAG ATGTTGGCGA CCTCGTATTG
     1741 GGAATCCCCG AACATCGCCT CGCTCCAGTC AATGACCGCT GTTATGCGGC CATTGTCTGT
     1801 TAGTACGTTG TTGGAGCCGA AATCCGCGTG CACGAGGTGC CGGACTTCGG GGCAGTCCTC
     1861 GGCCCAAAGC ATCAGCTCAT CGAGAGCCTG CGCGACGGAC GCACTGACGG TGTCGTCCAT
     1921 CACAGTTTGC CAGTGATACA CATGGGGATC AGCAATCGCG CATATGAAAT CACGCCATGT
     1981 AGTGTATTGA CCGATTCCTT GCGGTCCGAA TGGGCCGAAC CCGCTCGTCT GGCTAAGATC
     2041 GGCCGCAGCG ATCGCATCCA TGGCCTCCGC GACCGGCTGC AGAACAGCGG GCAGTTCGGT
     2101 TTCAGGCAGG TCTTGCAACG TGACACCCTG TGCACGGCGG GAGATGCAAT AGGTCAGGCT
     2161 CTCGCTGAAT TCCCCAATGT CAAGCACTTC CGGAATCGGG AGCGCGGCCG ATGCAAAGTG
     2221 CCGATAAACA TAACGATCTT TGTAGAAACC ATCGGCGCAG CTATTTACGC GCAGGACATA
     2281 TCCACGCCCT CCTACATCGA AGCTGAAAGC ACGAGATTCT TCGCCCTCCG AGAGCTGCAT
     2341 CAGGTCGGAG ACGCTGTCGA ACTTTTCGAT CAGAAACTTC TCGACAGACG TCGCAGTCAG
     2401 TTCAGGCTTT TTCATattac cttaaaattc aaaaattaat ttcacatcag tcataaccaa
     2461 gaaaacaaaa taaacgttag gacagaaaat tcaaattaat taaaaattat gctgaataag
     2521 aaaattacat gcaaagcctt attttcctca tagaaacagt tgaataacat attttttaat
     2581 tgaaaacata gcaaaattcg tggtaaaatt tgtcaaaacc ttggaaaaaa tcgaaaaaag
     2641 aacatttccc gatgcatttt cctatttctc gttgcctgac aacgtataaa cgttgaatac
     2701 tcactcaacg aatttggctg ctggcttgga ctctcgcacg gaagagacgc gtgtgtagat
     2761 ttacgacgaa agcaaaaata ggccttgaat ctcaaatatt ttattagaaa acaccaacaa
     2821 tTTAGATATT TCTGTATCCA CGGTTGGCGT TGACTGCTTC TGATGGTGGA GACTTGTCTG
     2881 GGCACTGGCA GTACTCGGCA TCCTTTCCTG GTCTTCCGTC TGGTCCAGTC TCTCCCTGGG
     2941 TTCCGTCTGG TCCTTGACGT CCTTGCTTTC CAGATGGTCC TTCTGGTCCA ACGGTTCCTG
     3001 GCTCTCCTGG TGGTCCGTGA AGACCGTTCT GTCCAGCTGG TCCTGTTGGT CCTTGATCTC
     3061 CTCTTGGTCC CTTTGGTCCT GGTCTTCCGA TTGGATGCTC GGCGTCGCGT CCCTTCTCTC
     3121 CTGGTGGTCC TGGCTCTCCG ATCTTTCCGA TTTGACCGGA TGATCCTTGC TCTCCTGGAT
     3181 GTCCTGGTTG TCCATCTCTT CCTGGGTTTC CATTTTGACC CCTGGGGCCA GGAAGTCCAC
     3241 GTGGTCCTGG TCTTCCAAGA GCTCCTGGTG GTCCAACTGG TCCTTGTGGG CAAGTGAAGC
     3301 ATCCGACAGA CTCGCGTTGT GGAGCGATAT CATCAGCTCC AACTCCTGGA ACACCGTCCA
     3361 ATCCTGGGAC TCCATCAAGT CCTGGAACTC CTGGAACTCC TTTTGGTCCA GATGGTCCAG
     3421 CTGGACACTT GTTATCAGCG TTGCAGTTAC ACGTAGGTCC ATTTCCATTG GCTCCATTTG
     3481 GAGTCTTTGG CTGGTTGAAG ACTGGTGGAA CTGCTGGTGG CTGTCCCGGA GGTGCAGATG
     3541 GGGATCCATC AGCATGTGGA GTTGGGGTAG CGTTGGTCTC TTCATATTGA CAACGGACAC
     3601 GCTTGCTAGA TCTTCCGATG ACAACTATGT CCTTCCACAA TCCATTGGTA GATTGTCTGA
     3661 ACACATTCAT CTCGGTATCA AGCTTCTCTC TGAATCCATC AACCTCCGAG TAGATGGTTG
     3721 ACATGGTCAT GAAGCATACC ATAAGAGTGG CGACAGTGAC CGAAGCGGTG ACGTAGCAAG
     3781 CCAATTTTAC AGACATctct gaaattatca aatttaggat ttcaaaataa ttcggccaaa
     3841 gaaatgtaac tcacctagtc ttcgagaagc agagacttgt cgatttccta ccggattcgt
     3901 ctccttttat taggaaatct ttccgcaagt tttcaagttt tttttgatat ttatatacat
     3961 taccgacgag acacgtgtgc gagacgcaga gacgataaaa gactggataa gaacgggaga
     4021 taaggagtac ggatgtaggt gaggaatgtg gccgaaagga cagatgggct ttattcggga
     4081 agattggttg ggaaatgaac cagagaagaa tgactgaata aagttgttga aacttggtga
     4141 gaatggaaga tagacaatcg agggcagcgt acgtagagaa gaagggaatg cttgaaagga
     4201 ttttgcattt atcTTAATCA CCGTCTTCGA GAAGACGAAC CATGGCGCCA GTTTCAGAAT
     4261 CCAAGTTTCT AATATAGTTC ATCACAATGT TGACGTTGGT CCAACCTCCG GCTTGCATAA
     4321 TCTCTGGGAT GGAAACTCCA GCGCGAGCCA TGTCACGGGC AGCTCCGACA CGGGCGGAAT
     4381 GTCCAGACCA CGCTAAATAC CGCTGTCCGG AATCATCCTT GGCTCCGTAG ATCAGGCGAT
     4441 GAGTAGCTTC GAAGATTCCT TCAAGAGCTC GAGTCGAGAG TTGTGATGTT GCACTCGGGG
     4501 CAGCAACTCC GTTCTTGCGA ACACGACAAA ATAGATAATT ATTTGGATCA TCGGCGACTC
     4561 CGGAAACCGA AATCCAGCGC TCAACTAGCT TAGTCACGCC CAGGGAGAGC GCTTTTTCGA
     4621 CTCCGGCAGT CGAGACCAGC GTTTTTGTAC GTCCGATGTG GATGAGCATT CTTCCTCCGT
     4681 CTGTGCGACT AATATCCTTG ACGCGAATGC GGGCAATTTC GGCGATACGG AGAAGTGTGT
     4741 TGTAAGCAAT TCCGAGGAAG GCGAGGTTTC GGATGTCCTG GCAACGATCG GAATTTTCCA
     4801 TAAGAGAACG GACCTGATCG AAGTCGGTTc tgaaaattta aatcagatta gttagttagt
     4861 aaaatcatgt ttaaacttac CTCTCGAATG CAAGGGCTTG CTTGGCTCTC TCTCCAGCAT
     4921 CAACATTTTC CTTGCGGATA CGTCTCATTA CGAGAGATAC GGCATTAGAA TCTGATGGGC
     4981 GTGGAAGTCC AGATCGGCGA TGGAGCATAT TGAGCTGTCC GAGATGTTGT TGGATCGTCT
     5041 TCACCGCCAA TCCACGAGCT TGGAGGTAGA GCAAGTAGTC ACGAACGTCT TCTGGCTCGG
     5101 CTGGGAACCA CTTGCGGTTG TTAAGCTTGC ACCAGGCAGC CCAAGAACGG CACACTGAGA
     5161 GAAGCATCTT CCAAGTGTGT TCCGAGAAGG CTTGTCTGTC ACGGAACATA TCCATGAGGT
     5221 TCTTGCGAAC TTCATCACTT GTCGCGTCAA CTGGAAGTGC TGGAAGATTT TGATGAACAG
     5281 TGAGAAGATT TGACATattt tcgaagtttt ttagatgcac tagaacaaag cgtgttggct
     5341 tcctctgagc ccgctttcct tatatacccg cattctgcag ccttacagaa tgttctagaa
     5401 ggtcctagat gcattcgttt gaaaatactc ccggtgggtg caaagagacg cagacggaaa
     5461 atgtatctgg gtctctttat tgtgtacact acttttccat gtaccgaatg tgagtcgccc
     5521 tccttttgca acaagcagct cgaatgttct agaaaaaggt ggaaaatagt ataaataccg
     5581 ttgaaaataa ataccgaaca acatttgctc taattgtgaa attagaaatc ttcaaactat
     5641 aatcatgtca ctttaccact atttccgtcc agctcaacgt tccgtttttg gtgatctcgc
     5701 gaataacttc gtatagcata cattatacga agttatacac atgaacgaga gtctgctatt
     5761 taaattttca gGCTAGCGGA GGATCTGCAT CGGGATCCGG AGGCGGTTCT GGCGGAGGTT
     5821 CTGGTGCAGG AGCCTCCGGA GCCTCCGGAc tagtagggca aatgacatgt ccgagcagga
     5881 aaattgtgaa cctaggaaat cgataacgag cttggcgtaa tcatggtcat agctgtttcc
     5941 tgtgtgaaat tgttatccgc tcacaattcc acacaacata cgagccggaa gcataaagtg
     6001 taaagcctgg ggtgcctaat gagtgagcta actcacatta attgcgttgc gctcactgcc
     6061 cgctttccag tcgggaaacc tgtcgtgcca gctgcattaa tgaatcggcc aacgcgcggg
     6121 gagaggcggt ttgcgtattg ggcgctcttc cgcttcctcg ctcactgact cgctgcgctc
     6181 ggtcgttcgg ctgcggcgag cggtatcagc tcactcaaag gcggtaatac ggttatccac
     6241 agaatcaggg gataacgcag gaaagaacat gtgagcaaaa ggccagcaaa aggccaggaa
     6301 ccgtaaaaag gccgcgttgc tggcgttttt ccataggctc cgcccccctg acgagcatca
     6361 caaaaatcga cgctcaagtc agaggtggcg aaacccgaca ggactataaa gataccaggc
     6421 gtttccccct ggaagctccc tcgtgcgctc tcctgttccg accctgccgc ttaccggata
     6481 cctgtccgcc tttctccctt cgggaagcgt ggcgctttct catagctcac gctgtaggta
     6541 tctcagttcg gtgtaggtcg ttcgctccaa gctgggctgt gtgcacgaac cccccgttca
     6601 gcccgaccgc tgcgccttat ccggtaacta tcgtcttgag tccaacccgg taagacacga
     6661 cttatcgcca ctggcagcag ccactggtaa caggattagc agagcgaggt atgtaggcgg
     6721 tgctacagag ttcttgaagt ggtggcctaa ctacggctac actagaagaa cagtatttgg
     6781 tatctgcgct ctgctgaagc cagttacctt cggaaaaaga gttggtagct cttgatccgg
     6841 caaacaaacc accgctggta gcggtggttt ttttgtttgc aagcagcaga ttacgcgcag
     6901 aaaaaaagga tctcaagaag atcctttgat cttttctacg gggtctgacg ctcagtggaa
     6961 cgaaaactca cgttaaggga ttttggtcat gagattatca aaaaggatct tcacctagat
     7021 ccttttaaat taaaaatgaa gttttaaatc aatctaaagt atatatgagt aaacttggtc
     7081 tgacagttac caatgcttaa tcagtgaggc acctatctca gcgatctgtc tatttcgttc
     7141 atccatagtt gcctgactcc ccgtcgtgta gataactacg atacgggagg gcttaccatc
     7201 tggccccagt gctgcaatga taccgcgaga cccacgctca ccggctccag atttatcagc
     7261 aataaaccag ccagccggaa gggccgagcg cagaagtggt cctgcaactt tatccgcctc
     7321 catccagtct attaattgtt gccgggaagc tagagtaagt agttcgccag ttaatagttt
     7381 gcgcaacgtt gttgccattg ctacaggcat cgtggtgtca cgctcgtcgt ttggtatggc
     7441 ttcattcagc tccggttccc aacgatcaag gcgagttaca tgatccccca tgttgtgcaa
     7501 aaaagcggtt agctccttcg gtcctccgat cgttgtcaga agtaagttgg ccgcagtgtt
     7561 atcactcatg gttatggcag cactgcataa ttctcttact gtcatgccat ccgtaagatg
     7621 cttttctgtg actggtgagt actcaaccaa gtcattctga gaatagtgta tgcggcgacc
     7681 gagttgctct tgcccggcgt caatacggga taataccgcg ccacatagca gaactttaaa
     7741 agtgctcatc attggaaaac gttcttcggg gcgaaaactc tcaaggatct taccgctgtt
     7801 gagatccagt tcgatgtaac ccactcgtgc acccaactga tcttcagcat cttttacttt
     7861 caccagcgtt tctgggtgag caaaaacagg aaggcaaaat gccgcaaaaa agggaataag
     7921 ggcgacacgg aaatgttgaa tactcatact cttccttttt caatattatt gaagcattta
     7981 tcagggttat tgtctcatga gcggatacat atttgaatgt atttagaaaa ataaacaaat
     8041 aggggttccg cgcacatttc cccgaaaagt gccacctgac gtctaagaaa ccattattat
     8101 catgacatta acctataaaa ataggcgtat cacgaggccc tttcgtctcg cgcgtttcgg
     8161 tgatgacggt gaaaacctct gacacatgca gctcccggag acggtcacag cttgtctgta
     8221 agcggatgcc gggagcagac aagcccgtca gggcgcgtca gcgggtgttg gcgggtgtcg
     8281 gggctggctt aactatgcgg catcagagca gattgtactg agagtgcacc atatgcggtg
     8341 tgaaataccg cacagatgcg taaggagaaa ataccgcatc aggcgccatt cgccattcag
     8401 gctgcgcaac tgttgggaag ggcgatcggt gcgggcctct tcgctattac gccagctggc
     8461 gaaaggggga tgtgctgcaa ggcgattaag ttgggtaacg ccagggtttt cccagtcacg
     8521 acgt     
//
