# Supplementary material for: Engineering the C. elegans genome with a nested, self-excising selection cassette
Source: bioRxiv preprint, doi:10.1101/2025.05.01.651742, version 1 (2025-05-01)
Supplement: Supplemental File 1 [file 651742_file02.zip › pTG612_mStayGold_NSEC.ape]

LOCUS       pTG612_mStayGold        8347 bp    DNA        circular     29-APR-2025
DEFINITION  .
ACCESSION   .
VERSION     .
KEYWORDS    .
SOURCE      .
  ORGANISM  . .
COMMENT     
COMMENT     ApEinfo:methylated:1
FEATURES             Location/Qualifiers
     promoter        complement(7771..7875)
                     /note="pLannotate"
                     /database="snapgene"
                     /identity="100.0"
                     /match_length="100.0"
                     /fragment="False"
                     /other="promoter"
                     /locus_tag="AmpR promoter"
                     /label="AmpR promoter"
                     /ApEinfo_label="AmpR promoter"
                     /ApEinfo_fwdcolor="#346ee0"
                     /ApEinfo_revcolor="#eaeaea"
                     /ApEinfo_graphicformat="arrow_data {{0 0.5 0 1 2 0 0 -1 0
                     -0.5} {} 0} width 5 offset 0"
     intron          5560..5594
                     /locus_tag="intron"
                     /label="intron"
                     /ApEinfo_label="intron"
                     /ApEinfo_fwdcolor="#ff89d8"
                     /ApEinfo_revcolor="#eb606c"
                     /ApEinfo_graphicformat="arrow_data {{0 0.5 0 1 2 0 0 -1 0
                     -0.5} {} 0} width 5 offset 0"
     CDS             complement(6910..7770)
                     /note="pLannotate"
                     /database="snapgene"
                     /identity="99.8"
                     /match_length="100.0"
                     /fragment="False"
                     /other="CDS"
                     /locus_tag="AmpR"
                     /label="AmpR"
                     /ApEinfo_label="AmpR"
                     /ApEinfo_fwdcolor="#e9d024"
                     /ApEinfo_revcolor="#eaeaea"
                     /ApEinfo_graphicformat="arrow_data {{0 0.5 0 1 2 0 0 -1 0
                     -0.5} {} 0} width 5 offset 0"
     CDS             complement(8212..8347)
                     /note="pLannotate"
                     /database="snapgene"
                     /identity="100.0"
                     /match_length="88.5"
                     /fragment="True"
                     /other="CDS"
                     /locus_tag="lacZA (fragment)"
                     /label="lacZA (fragment)"
                     /ApEinfo_label="lacZA (fragment)"
                     /ApEinfo_fwdcolor="#eaeaea"
                     /ApEinfo_revcolor="#eaeaea"
                     /ApEinfo_graphicformat="arrow_data {{0 0.5 0 1 2 0 0 -1 0
                     -0.5} {} 0} width 5 offset 0"
     CDS             complement(2648..3619)
                     /note="pLannotate"
                     /database="swissprot"
                     /identity="99.7"
                     /match_length="100.0"
                     /fragment="False"
                     /other="CDS"
                     /locus_tag="sqt-1"
                     /label="sqt-1"
                     /ApEinfo_label="sqt-1"
                     /ApEinfo_fwdcolor="#e9d024"
                     /ApEinfo_revcolor="#e9d024"
                     /ApEinfo_graphicformat="arrow_data {{0 0.5 0 1 2 0 0 -1 0
                     -0.5} {} 0} width 5 offset 0"
     misc_feature    8107..8206
                     /note="pLannotate"
                     /database="snapgene"
                     /identity="100.0"
                     /match_length="70.9"
                     /fragment="True"
                     /other="misc_feature"
                     /locus_tag="bom (fragment)"
                     /label="bom (fragment)"
                     /ApEinfo_label="bom (fragment)"
                     /ApEinfo_fwdcolor="#eaeaea"
                     /ApEinfo_revcolor="#7eff74"
                     /ApEinfo_graphicformat="arrow_data {{0 0.5 0 1 2 0 0 -1 0
                     -0.5} {} 0} width 5 offset 0"
     CDS             7970..8005
                     /note="pLannotate"
                     /database="snapgene"
                     /identity="100.0"
                     /match_length="18.8"
                     /fragment="True"
                     /other="CDS"
                     /locus_tag="rop (fragment)"
                     /label="rop (fragment)"
                     /ApEinfo_label="rop (fragment)"
                     /ApEinfo_fwdcolor="#eaeaea"
                     /ApEinfo_revcolor="#e9d024"
                     /ApEinfo_graphicformat="arrow_data {{0 0.5 0 1 2 0 0 -1 0
                     -0.5} {} 0} width 5 offset 0"
     rep_origin      complement(6151..6739)
                     /note="pLannotate"
                     /database="snapgene"
                     /identity="99.8"
                     /match_length="100.0"
                     /fragment="False"
                     /other="rep_origin"
                     /locus_tag="ori"
                     /label="ori"
                     /ApEinfo_label="ori"
                     /ApEinfo_fwdcolor="#999999"
                     /ApEinfo_revcolor="#eaeaea"
                     /ApEinfo_graphicformat="arrow_data {{0 0.5 0 1 2 0 0 -1 0
                     -0.5} {} 0} width 5 offset 0"
     promoter        complement(5797..5827)
                     /note="pLannotate"
                     /database="snapgene"
                     /identity="100.0"
                     /match_length="100.0"
                     /fragment="False"
                     /other="promoter"
                     /locus_tag="lac promoter"
                     /label="lac promoter"
                     /ApEinfo_label="lac promoter"
                     /ApEinfo_fwdcolor="#346ee0"
                     /ApEinfo_revcolor="#eaeaea"
                     /ApEinfo_graphicformat="arrow_data {{0 0.5 0 1 2 0 0 -1 0
                     -0.5} {} 0} width 5 offset 0"
     protein_bind    complement(5842..5863)
                     /note="pLannotate"
                     /database="snapgene"
                     /identity="100.0"
                     /match_length="100.0"
                     /fragment="False"
                     /other="protein_bind"
                     /locus_tag="CAP binding site"
                     /label="CAP binding site"
                     /ApEinfo_label="CAP binding site"
                     /ApEinfo_fwdcolor="#d5d5d5"
                     /ApEinfo_revcolor="#eaeaea"
                     /ApEinfo_graphicformat="arrow_data {{0 0.5 0 1 2 0 0 -1 0
                     -0.5} {} 0} width 5 offset 0"
     promoter        complement(5120..5519)
                     /locus_tag="hsp16-41 promoter"
                     /label="hsp16-41 promoter"
                     /ApEinfo_label="hsp16-41 promoter"
                     /ApEinfo_fwdcolor="#0080c0"
                     /ApEinfo_revcolor="#72fcd5"
                     /ApEinfo_graphicformat="arrow_data {{0 1 2 0 0 -1} {} 0}
                     width 5 offset 0"
     protein_bind    complement(5773..5789)
                     /note="pLannotate"
                     /database="snapgene"
                     /identity="100.0"
                     /match_length="100.0"
                     /fragment="False"
                     /other="protein_bind"
                     /locus_tag="lac operator"
                     /label="lac operator"
                     /ApEinfo_label="lac operator"
                     /ApEinfo_fwdcolor="pink"
                     /ApEinfo_revcolor="#eaeaea"
                     /ApEinfo_graphicformat="arrow_data {{0 0.5 0 1 2 0 0 -1 0
                     -0.5} {} 0} width 5 offset 0"
     CDS             complement(5876..5968)
                     /note="pLannotate"
                     /database="snapgene"
                     /identity="100.0"
                     /match_length="8.6"
                     /fragment="True"
                     /other="CDS"
                     /locus_tag="lacI (fragment)"
                     /label="lacI (fragment)"
                     /ApEinfo_label="lacI (fragment)"
                     /ApEinfo_fwdcolor="#e9d024"
                     /ApEinfo_revcolor="#eaeaea"
                     /ApEinfo_graphicformat="arrow_data {{0 0.5 0 1 2 0 0 -1 0
                     -0.5} {} 0} width 5 offset 0"
     CDS             complement(join(4040..4652,4704..5119))
                     /locus_tag="Cre"
                     /label="Cre"
                     /ApEinfo_label="Cre"
                     /ApEinfo_fwdcolor="#6699cc"
                     /ApEinfo_revcolor="#fefc78"
                     /ApEinfo_graphicformat="arrow_data {{0 1 2 0 0 -1} {} 0}
                     width 5 offset 0"
     3'UTR           complement(3997..4036)
                     /locus_tag="tbb-2 3'UTR"
                     /label="tbb-2 3'UTR"
                     /ApEinfo_label="tbb-2 3'UTR"
                     /ApEinfo_fwdcolor="#cc3333"
                     /ApEinfo_revcolor="#993333"
                     /ApEinfo_graphicformat="arrow_data {{0 1 2 0 0 -1} {} 0}
                     width 5 offset 0"
     misc_structure  97..159
                     /locus_tag="Flexible Linker (will be deleted if ClaI is
                     used)"
                     /label="Flexible Linker (will be deleted if ClaI is used)"
                     /ApEinfo_label="Flexible Linker (will be deleted if ClaI
                     is used)"
                     /ApEinfo_fwdcolor="#999999"
                     /ApEinfo_revcolor="green"
                     /ApEinfo_graphicformat="arrow_data {{0 1 2 0 0 -1} {} 0}
                     width 5 offset 0"
     misc_feature    5714..5719
                     /locus_tag="AvrII"
                     /label="AvrII"
                     /ApEinfo_label="AvrII"
                     /ApEinfo_fwdcolor="#75d5ff"
                     /ApEinfo_revcolor="green"
                     /ApEinfo_graphicformat="arrow_data {{0 1 2 0 0 -1} {} 0}
                     width 5 offset 0"
     misc_feature    91..96
                     /locus_tag="AvrII(1)"
                     /label="AvrII(1)"
                     /ApEinfo_label="AvrII"
                     /ApEinfo_fwdcolor="#75d5ff"
                     /ApEinfo_revcolor="green"
                     /ApEinfo_graphicformat="arrow_data {{0 0.5 0 1 2 0 0 -1 0
                     -0.5} {} 0} width 5 offset 0"
     3'UTR           complement(1106..1212)
                     /locus_tag="let-858 3'UTR"
                     /label="let-858 3'UTR"
                     /ApEinfo_label="let-858 3'UTR"
                     /ApEinfo_fwdcolor="#942092"
                     /ApEinfo_revcolor="#942092"
                     /ApEinfo_graphicformat="arrow_data {{0 0.5 0 1 2 0 0 -1 0
                     -0.5} {} 0} width 5 offset 0"
     misc_feature    5722..5727
                     /locus_tag="ClaI"
                     /label="ClaI"
                     /ApEinfo_label="ClaI"
                     /ApEinfo_fwdcolor="#ff2600"
                     /ApEinfo_revcolor="green"
                     /ApEinfo_graphicformat="arrow_data {{0 1 2 0 0 -1} {} 0}
                     width 5 offset 0"
     CDS             5595..5672
                     /locus_tag="Linker"
                     /label="Linker"
                     /ApEinfo_label="Linker"
                     /ApEinfo_fwdcolor="#a9a9a9"
                     /ApEinfo_revcolor="#e9d024"
                     /ApEinfo_graphicformat="arrow_data {{0 0.5 0 1 2 0 0 -1 0
                     -0.5} {} 0} width 5 offset 0"
     protein_bind    1066..1099
                     /note="pLannotate"
                     /database="snapgene"
                     /identity="100.0"
                     /match_length="100.0"
                     /fragment="False"
                     /other="protein_bind"
                     /locus_tag="loxP"
                     /label="loxP"
                     /ApEinfo_label="loxP"
                     /ApEinfo_fwdcolor="#ff9300"
                     /ApEinfo_revcolor="pink"
                     /ApEinfo_graphicformat="arrow_data {{0 0.5 0 1 2 0 0 -1 0
                     -0.5} {} 0} width 5 offset 0"
     CDS             complement(1216..2238)
                     /note="pLannotate"
                     /database="swissprot"
                     /identity="100.0"
                     /match_length="100.0"
                     /fragment="False"
                     /other="CDS"
                     /locus_tag="hph"
                     /label="hph"
                     /ApEinfo_label="hph"
                     /ApEinfo_fwdcolor="#e9d024"
                     /ApEinfo_revcolor="#fefc78"
                     /ApEinfo_graphicformat="arrow_data {{0 0.5 0 1 2 0 0 -1 0
                     -0.5} {} 0} width 5 offset 0"
     intron          1009..1065
                     /locus_tag="intron(1)"
                     /label="intron(1)"
                     /ApEinfo_label="intron"
                     /ApEinfo_fwdcolor="#ff89d8"
                     /ApEinfo_revcolor="#eb606c"
                     /ApEinfo_graphicformat="arrow_data {{0 0.5 0 1 2 0 0 -1 0
                     -0.5} {} 0} width 5 offset 0"
     primer_bind     complement(5745..5765)
                     /locus_tag="M13R"
                     /label="M13R"
                     /ApEinfo_label="M13R"
                     /ApEinfo_fwdcolor="#008e00"
                     /ApEinfo_revcolor="#00f900"
                     /ApEinfo_graphicformat="arrow_data {{0 0.5 0 1 2 0 0 -1 0
                     -0.5} {} 0} width 5 offset 0"
     protein_bind    5526..5559
                     /note="pLannotate"
                     /database="snapgene"
                     /identity="100.0"
                     /match_length="100.0"
                     /fragment="False"
                     /other="protein_bind"
                     /locus_tag="loxP(1)"
                     /label="loxP(1)"
                     /ApEinfo_label="loxP"
                     /ApEinfo_fwdcolor="#ff9300"
                     /ApEinfo_revcolor="pink"
                     /ApEinfo_graphicformat="arrow_data {{0 0.5 0 1 2 0 0 -1 0
                     -0.5} {} 0} width 5 offset 0"
     CDS             complement(1..18)
                     /note="pLannotate"
                     /database="snapgene"
                     /identity="100.0"
                     /match_length="88.5"
                     /fragment="True"
                     /other="CDS"
                     /locus_tag="lacZA (fragment)(1)"
                     /label="lacZA (fragment)(1)"
                     /ApEinfo_label="lacZA (fragment)"
                     /ApEinfo_fwdcolor="#eaeaea"
                     /ApEinfo_revcolor="#eaeaea"
                     /ApEinfo_graphicformat="arrow_data {{0 0.5 0 1 2 0 0 -1 0
                     -0.5} {} 0} width 5 offset 0"
     promoter        complement(3620..3990)
                     /locus_tag="sqt-1 promoter"
                     /label="sqt-1 promoter"
                     /ApEinfo_label="sqt-1 promoter"
                     /ApEinfo_fwdcolor="#72fcd5"
                     /ApEinfo_revcolor="#72fcd5"
                     /ApEinfo_graphicformat="arrow_data {{0 0.5 0 1 2 0 0 -1 0
                     -0.5} {} 0} width 5 offset 0"
     modified_base   3797..3797
                     /locus_tag="added base to disrupt predicted splice
                     acceptor"
                     /label="added base to disrupt predicted splice acceptor"
                     /ApEinfo_label="added base to disrupt predicted splice
                     acceptor"
                     /ApEinfo_fwdcolor="#ff2600"
                     /ApEinfo_revcolor="#ff2600"
                     /ApEinfo_graphicformat="arrow_data {{0 0.5 0 1 2 0 0 -1 0
                     -0.5} {} 0} width 5 offset 0"
     3'UTR           complement(2609..2644)
                     /locus_tag="sqt-1 3' UTR"
                     /label="sqt-1 3' UTR"
                     /ApEinfo_label="sqt-1 3' UTR"
                     /ApEinfo_fwdcolor="#ffd478"
                     /ApEinfo_revcolor="#ffd478"
                     /ApEinfo_graphicformat="arrow_data {{0 0.5 0 1 2 0 0 -1 0
                     -0.5} {} 0} width 5 offset 0"
     promoter        complement(2239..2602)
                     /locus_tag="rps-0 promoter"
                     /label="rps-0 promoter"
                     /ApEinfo_label="rps-0 promoter"
                     /ApEinfo_fwdcolor="#72fcd5"
                     /ApEinfo_revcolor="#72fcd5"
                     /ApEinfo_graphicformat="arrow_data {{0 0.5 0 1 2 0 0 -1 0
                     -0.5} {} 0} width 5 offset 0"
     intron          1036..1065
                     /locus_tag="unique sequence adapter for Gibson assembly"
                     /label="unique sequence adapter for Gibson assembly"
                     /ApEinfo_label="unique sequence adapter for Gibson
                     assembly"
                     /ApEinfo_fwdcolor="#ff89d8"
                     /ApEinfo_revcolor="#eb606c"
                     /ApEinfo_graphicformat="arrow_data {{0 0.5 0 1 2 0 0 -1 0
                     -0.5} {} 0} width 5 offset 0"
     misc_feature    2603..2608
                     /locus_tag="StuI"
                     /label="StuI"
                     /ApEinfo_label="StuI"
                     /ApEinfo_fwdcolor="#009192"
                     /ApEinfo_revcolor="green"
                     /ApEinfo_graphicformat="arrow_data {{0 0.5 0 1 2 0 0 -1 0
                     -0.5} {} 0} width 5 offset 0"
     misc_feature    1100..1105
                     /locus_tag="SphI"
                     /label="SphI"
                     /ApEinfo_label="SphI"
                     /ApEinfo_fwdcolor="#009192"
                     /ApEinfo_revcolor="green"
                     /ApEinfo_graphicformat="arrow_data {{0 0.5 0 1 2 0 0 -1 0
                     -0.5} {} 0} width 5 offset 0"
     misc_feature    5672..5677
                     /locus_tag="SpeI"
                     /label="SpeI"
                     /ApEinfo_label="SpeI"
                     /ApEinfo_fwdcolor="#ff40ff"
                     /ApEinfo_revcolor="green"
                     /ApEinfo_graphicformat="arrow_data {{0 1 2 0 0 -1} {} 0}
                     width 5 offset 0"
     misc_feature    5520..5525
                     /locus_tag="NruI"
                     /label="NruI"
                     /ApEinfo_label="NruI"
                     /ApEinfo_fwdcolor="#009192"
                     /ApEinfo_revcolor="green"
                     /ApEinfo_graphicformat="arrow_data {{0 0.5 0 1 2 0 0 -1 0
                     -0.5} {} 0} width 5 offset 0"
     misc_feature    5595..5600
                     /locus_tag="NheI"
                     /label="NheI"
                     /ApEinfo_label="NheI"
                     /ApEinfo_fwdcolor="#ff7d78"
                     /ApEinfo_revcolor="green"
                     /ApEinfo_graphicformat="arrow_data {{0 0.5 0 1 2 0 0 -1 0
                     -0.5} {} 0} width 5 offset 0"
     primer_bind     1..18
                     /locus_tag="M13F"
                     /label="M13F"
                     /ApEinfo_label="M13F"
                     /ApEinfo_fwdcolor="#008e00"
                     /ApEinfo_revcolor="#00f900"
                     /ApEinfo_graphicformat="arrow_data {{0 0.5 0 1 2 0 0 -1 0
                     -0.5} {} 0} width 5 offset 0"
     misc_feature    55..90
                     /locus_tag="Spacer for multiple restriction enzymes"
                     /label="Spacer for multiple restriction enzymes"
                     /ApEinfo_label="Spacer for multiple restriction enzymes"
                     /ApEinfo_fwdcolor="#cc9966"
                     /ApEinfo_revcolor="green"
                     /ApEinfo_graphicformat="arrow_data {{0 1 2 0 0 -1} {} 0}
                     width 5 offset 0"
     misc_feature    5678..5713
                     /locus_tag="Spacer for multiple restriction enzymes(1)"
                     /label="Spacer for multiple restriction enzymes(1)"
                     /ApEinfo_label="Spacer for multiple restriction enzymes"
                     /ApEinfo_fwdcolor="#cc9966"
                     /ApEinfo_revcolor="green"
                     /ApEinfo_graphicformat="arrow_data {{0 1 2 0 0 -1} {} 0}
                     width 5 offset 0"
     misc_feature    49..54
                     /locus_tag="SpeI(1)"
                     /label="SpeI(1)"
                     /ApEinfo_label="SpeI"
                     /ApEinfo_fwdcolor="#ff40ff"
                     /ApEinfo_revcolor="green"
                     /ApEinfo_graphicformat="arrow_data {{0 1 2 0 0 -1} {} 0}
                     width 5 offset 0"
     intron          5560..5580
                     /locus_tag="unique intronic sequence adapter for gibson
                     assembly"
                     /label="unique intronic sequence adapter for gibson
                     assembly"
                     /ApEinfo_label="unique intronic sequence adapter for
                     gibson assembly"
                     /ApEinfo_fwdcolor="#ff84ff"
                     /ApEinfo_revcolor="#ff89d8"
                     /ApEinfo_graphicformat="arrow_data {{0 0.5 0 1 2 0 0 -1 0
                     -0.5} {} 0} width 5 offset 0"
     misc_feature    3991..3996
                     /locus_tag="BsiWI"
                     /label="BsiWI"
                     /ApEinfo_label="BsiWI"
                     /ApEinfo_fwdcolor="#009192"
                     /ApEinfo_revcolor="green"
                     /ApEinfo_graphicformat="arrow_data {{0 0.5 0 1 2 0 0 -1 0
                     -0.5} {} 0} width 5 offset 0"
     misc_feature    1036..1041
                     /locus_tag="BssHII"
                     /label="BssHII"
                     /ApEinfo_label="BssHII"
                     /ApEinfo_fwdcolor="#009192"
                     /ApEinfo_revcolor="green"
                     /ApEinfo_graphicformat="arrow_data {{0 0.5 0 1 2 0 0 -1 0
                     -0.5} {} 0} width 5 offset 0"
     misc_feature    1031..1036
                     /locus_tag="AflII"
                     /label="AflII"
                     /ApEinfo_label="AflII"
                     /ApEinfo_fwdcolor="#942092"
                     /ApEinfo_revcolor="green"
                     /ApEinfo_graphicformat="arrow_data {{0 0.5 0 1 2 0 0 -1 0
                     -0.5} {} 0} width 5 offset 0"
     CDS             join(160..291,343..552,604..882,934..990)
                     /locus_tag="mStayGold"
                     /label="mStayGold"
                     /ApEinfo_label="mStayGold"
                     /ApEinfo_fwdcolor="#e9d024"
                     /ApEinfo_revcolor="#e9d024"
                     /ApEinfo_graphicformat="arrow_data {{0 0.5 0 1 2 0 0 -1 0
                     -0.5} {} 0} width 5 offset 0"
     misc_feature    156..161
                     /locus_tag="ClaI(1)"
                     /label="ClaI(1)"
                     /ApEinfo_label="ClaI"
                     /ApEinfo_fwdcolor="#ff2600"
                     /ApEinfo_revcolor="green"
                     /ApEinfo_graphicformat="arrow_data {{0 0.5 0 1 2 0 0 -1 0
                     -0.5} {} 0} width 5 offset 0"
     misc_feature    991..1008
                     /locus_tag="linker"
                     /label="linker"
                     /ApEinfo_label="linker"
                     /ApEinfo_fwdcolor="#a9a9a9"
                     /ApEinfo_revcolor="green"
                     /ApEinfo_graphicformat="arrow_data {{0 0.5 0 1 2 0 0 -1 0
                     -0.5} {} 0} width 5 offset 0"
     misc_feature    991..996
                     /locus_tag="AgeI"
                     /label="AgeI"
                     /ApEinfo_label="AgeI"
                     /ApEinfo_fwdcolor="#0096ff"
                     /ApEinfo_revcolor="green"
                     /ApEinfo_graphicformat="arrow_data {{0 0.5 0 1 2 0 0 -1 0
                     -0.5} {} 0} width 5 offset 0"
ORIGIN
        1 tgtaaaacga cggccagtga attgacgcgt attgggatat cccaatgcAc tagtcgtgct
       61 aacgatatgt ctgaacaaga gaactgcgag cctaggAAGG AGTCTGGATC TGTTTCCTCC
      121 GAGCAACTTG CTCAATTCCG TTCCCTCGAC GGAGCATCGA TGGTCTCCAC CGGAGAGGAG
      181 CTCTTCACCG GAGTCGTCCC ATTCAAGTTC CAACTCAAGG GAACCATCAA CGGAAAGTCC
      241 TTCACCGTCG AGGGAGAGGG AGAGGGAAAC TCCCACGAGG GATCCCACAA Ggtaagttta
      301 aacatatata tactaactaa ccctgattat ttaaattttc agGGAAAGTA CGTCTGCACC
      361 TCCGGAAAGC TCCCAATGTC CTGGGCCGCC CTCGGAACCT CCTTCGGATA CGGAATGAAG
      421 TACTACACCA AGTACCCATC CGGACTCAAG AACTGGTTCC ACGAGGTCAT GCCAGAGGGA
      481 TTCACCTACG ACCGTCACAT CCAATACAAG GGAGACGGAT CCATCCACGC CAAGCACCAA
      541 CACTTCATGA AGgtaagttt aaacagttcg gtactaacta accatacata tttaaatttt
      601 cagAACGGAA CCTACCACAA CATCGTCGAG TTCACCGGAC AAGACTTCAA GGAGAACTCC
      661 CCAGTCCTCA CCGGAGACAT GGACGTCTCC CTCCCAAACG AGGTCCAACA CATCCCAATC
      721 GACGACGGAG TCGAGTGCAC CGTCACCCTC CAATACCCAC TCCTCTCCGA CGAGTCCAAG
      781 TGCGTCGAGG CCTACCAAAA CACCATCATC AAGCCACTCC ACAACCAACC AGCCCCAGAC
      841 GTCCCATTCC ACTGGATCCG TAAGCAATAC ACCCAATCCA AGgtaagttt aaacatgatt
      901 ttactaacta actaatctga tttaaatttt cagGACGACA CCGAGGAGCG TGACCACATC
      961 ATCCAATCCG AGACCCTCGA GGCCCACCTC ACCGGTCAAT CCGGAAAGgt aagtttaaac
     1021 aaatatataa cttaagcgcg catctgggcc tcccacgaac gggagataac ttcgtatagc
     1081 atacattata cgaagttatg catgcttaga tttggattga attaattttt tacaaagcaa
     1141 gaaaaaaaac acaaagagaa taaataaata ataggaaaaa aaacaaatat tcagtattta
     1201 aaatttgaaa atCTACTCCT TGGCCCGGGG CCGCGTCGAT GGCCTCCTGT TTCCACTATC
     1261 GGCGAGTACT TCTACACAGC CATCGGTCCA GACGGCCGCG CTTCTGCGGG CGATTTGTGT
     1321 ACGCCCGACA GTCCCGGCTC CGGATCGGAC GATTGCGTCG CATCGACCCT GCGCCCAAGC
     1381 TGCATCATCG AAATTGCCGT CAACCAAGCT CTGATAGAGT TGGTCAAGAC CAATGCGGAG
     1441 CATATACGCC CGGAGCCGCG GCGATCCTGC AAGCTCCGGA TGCCTCCGCT CGAAGTAGCG
     1501 CGTCTGCTGC TCCATACAAG CCAACCACGG CCTCCAGAAG AAGATGTTGG CGACCTCGTA
     1561 TTGGGAATCC CCGAACATCG CCTCGCTCCA GTCAATGACC GCTGTTATGC GGCCATTGTC
     1621 TGTTAGTACG TTGTTGGAGC CGAAATCCGC GTGCACGAGG TGCCGGACTT CGGGGCAGTC
     1681 CTCGGCCCAA AGCATCAGCT CATCGAGAGC CTGCGCGACG GACGCACTGA CGGTGTCGTC
     1741 CATCACAGTT TGCCAGTGAT ACACATGGGG ATCAGCAATC GCGCATATGA AATCACGCCA
     1801 TGTAGTGTAT TGACCGATTC CTTGCGGTCC GAATGGGCCG AACCCGCTCG TCTGGCTAAG
     1861 ATCGGCCGCA GCGATCGCAT CCATGGCCTC CGCGACCGGC TGCAGAACAG CGGGCAGTTC
     1921 GGTTTCAGGC AGGTCTTGCA ACGTGACACC CTGTGCACGG CGGGAGATGC AATAGGTCAG
     1981 GCTCTCGCTG AATTCCCCAA TGTCAAGCAC TTCCGGAATC GGGAGCGCGG CCGATGCAAA
     2041 GTGCCGATAA ACATAACGAT CTTTGTAGAA ACCATCGGCG CAGCTATTTA CGCGCAGGAC
     2101 ATATCCACGC CCTCCTACAT CGAAGCTGAA AGCACGAGAT TCTTCGCCCT CCGAGAGCTG
     2161 CATCAGGTCG GAGACGCTGT CGAACTTTTC GATCAGAAAC TTCTCGACAG ACGTCGCAGT
     2221 CAGTTCAGGC TTTTTCATat taccttaaaa ttcaaaaatt aatttcacat cagtcataac
     2281 caagaaaaca aaataaacgt taggacagaa aattcaaatt aattaaaaat tatgctgaat
     2341 aagaaaatta catgcaaagc cttattttcc tcatagaaac agttgaataa catatttttt
     2401 aattgaaaac atagcaaaat tcgtggtaaa atttgtcaaa accttggaaa aaatcgaaaa
     2461 aagaacattt cccgatgcat tttcctattt ctcgttgcct gacaacgtat aaacgttgaa
     2521 tactcactca acgaatttgg ctgctggctt ggactctcgc acggaagaga cgcgtgtgta
     2581 gatttacgac gaaagcaaaa ataggccttg aatctcaaat attttattag aaaacaccaa
     2641 caatTTAGAT ATTTCTGTAT CCACGGTTGG CGTTGACTGC TTCTGATGGT GGAGACTTGT
     2701 CTGGGCACTG GCAGTACTCG GCATCCTTTC CTGGTCTTCC GTCTGGTCCA GTCTCTCCCT
     2761 GGGTTCCGTC TGGTCCTTGA CGTCCTTGCT TTCCAGATGG TCCTTCTGGT CCAACGGTTC
     2821 CTGGCTCTCC TGGTGGTCCG TGAAGACCGT TCTGTCCAGC TGGTCCTGTT GGTCCTTGAT
     2881 CTCCTCTTGG TCCCTTTGGT CCTGGTCTTC CGATTGGATG CTCGGCGTCG CGTCCCTTCT
     2941 CTCCTGGTGG TCCTGGCTCT CCGATCTTTC CGATTTGACC GGATGATCCT TGCTCTCCTG
     3001 GATGTCCTGG TTGTCCATCT CTTCCTGGGT TTCCATTTTG ACCCCTGGGG CCAGGAAGTC
     3061 CACGTGGTCC TGGTCTTCCA AGAGCTCCTG GTGGTCCAAC TGGTCCTTGT GGGCAAGTGA
     3121 AGCATCCGAC AGACTCGCGT TGTGGAGCGA TATCATCAGC TCCAACTCCT GGAACACCGT
     3181 CCAATCCTGG GACTCCATCA AGTCCTGGAA CTCCTGGAAC TCCTTTTGGT CCAGATGGTC
     3241 CAGCTGGACA CTTGTTATCA GCGTTGCAGT TACACGTAGG TCCATTTCCA TTGGCTCCAT
     3301 TTGGAGTCTT TGGCTGGTTG AAGACTGGTG GAACTGCTGG TGGCTGTCCC GGAGGTGCAG
     3361 ATGGGGATCC ATCAGCATGT GGAGTTGGGG TAGCGTTGGT CTCTTCATAT TGACAACGGA
     3421 CACGCTTGCT AGATCTTCCG ATGACAACTA TGTCCTTCCA CAATCCATTG GTAGATTGTC
     3481 TGAACACATT CATCTCGGTA TCAAGCTTCT CTCTGAATCC ATCAACCTCC GAGTAGATGG
     3541 TTGACATGGT CATGAAGCAT ACCATAAGAG TGGCGACAGT GACCGAAGCG GTGACGTAGC
     3601 AAGCCAATTT TACAGACATc tctgaaatta tcaaatttag gatttcaaaa taattcggcc
     3661 aaagaaatgt aactcaccta gtcttcgaga agcagagact tgtcgatttc ctaccggatt
     3721 cgtctccttt tattaggaaa tctttccgca agttttcaag ttttttttga tatttatata
     3781 cattaccgac gagacacgtg tgcgagacgc agagacgata aaagactgga taagaacggg
     3841 agataaggag tacggatgta ggtgaggaat gtggccgaaa ggacagatgg gctttattcg
     3901 ggaagattgg ttgggaaatg aaccagagaa gaatgactga ataaagttgt tgaaacttgg
     3961 tgagaatgga agatagacaa tcgagggcag cgtacgtaga gaagaaggga atgcttgaaa
     4021 ggattttgca tttatcTTAA TCACCGTCTT CGAGAAGACG AACCATGGCG CCAGTTTCAG
     4081 AATCCAAGTT TCTAATATAG TTCATCACAA TGTTGACGTT GGTCCAACCT CCGGCTTGCA
     4141 TAATCTCTGG GATGGAAACT CCAGCGCGAG CCATGTCACG GGCAGCTCCG ACACGGGCGG
     4201 AATGTCCAGA CCACGCTAAA TACCGCTGTC CGGAATCATC CTTGGCTCCG TAGATCAGGC
     4261 GATGAGTAGC TTCGAAGATT CCTTCAAGAG CTCGAGTCGA GAGTTGTGAT GTTGCACTCG
     4321 GGGCAGCAAC TCCGTTCTTG CGAACACGAC AAAATAGATA ATTATTTGGA TCATCGGCGA
     4381 CTCCGGAAAC CGAAATCCAG CGCTCAACTA GCTTAGTCAC GCCCAGGGAG AGCGCTTTTT
     4441 CGACTCCGGC AGTCGAGACC AGCGTTTTTG TACGTCCGAT GTGGATGAGC ATTCTTCCTC
     4501 CGTCTGTGCG ACTAATATCC TTGACGCGAA TGCGGGCAAT TTCGGCGATA CGGAGAAGTG
     4561 TGTTGTAAGC AATTCCGAGG AAGGCGAGGT TTCGGATGTC CTGGCAACGA TCGGAATTTT
     4621 CCATAAGAGA ACGGACCTGA TCGAAGTCGG TTctgaaaat ttaaatcaga ttagttagtt
     4681 agtaaaatca tgtttaaact tacCTCTCGA ATGCAAGGGC TTGCTTGGCT CTCTCTCCAG
     4741 CATCAACATT TTCCTTGCGG ATACGTCTCA TTACGAGAGA TACGGCATTA GAATCTGATG
     4801 GGCGTGGAAG TCCAGATCGG CGATGGAGCA TATTGAGCTG TCCGAGATGT TGTTGGATCG
     4861 TCTTCACCGC CAATCCACGA GCTTGGAGGT AGAGCAAGTA GTCACGAACG TCTTCTGGCT
     4921 CGGCTGGGAA CCACTTGCGG TTGTTAAGCT TGCACCAGGC AGCCCAAGAA CGGCACACTG
     4981 AGAGAAGCAT CTTCCAAGTG TGTTCCGAGA AGGCTTGTCT GTCACGGAAC ATATCCATGA
     5041 GGTTCTTGCG AACTTCATCA CTTGTCGCGT CAACTGGAAG TGCTGGAAGA TTTTGATGAA
     5101 CAGTGAGAAG ATTTGACATa ttttcgaagt tttttagatg cactagaaca aagcgtgttg
     5161 gcttcctctg agcccgcttt ccttatatac ccgcattctg cagccttaca gaatgttcta
     5221 gaaggtccta gatgcattcg tttgaaaata ctcccggtgg gtgcaaagag acgcagacgg
     5281 aaaatgtatc tgggtctctt tattgtgtac actacttttc catgtaccga atgtgagtcg
     5341 ccctcctttt gcaacaagca gctcgaatgt tctagaaaaa ggtggaaaat agtataaata
     5401 ccgttgaaaa taaataccga acaacatttg ctctaattgt gaaattagaa atcttcaaac
     5461 tataatcatg tcactttacc actatttccg tccagctcaa cgttccgttt ttggtgatct
     5521 cgcgaataac ttcgtatagc atacattata cgaagttata cacatgaacg agagtctgct
     5581 atttaaattt tcagGCTAGC GGAGGATCTG CATCGGGATC CGGAGGCGGT TCTGGCGGAG
     5641 GTTCTGGTGC AGGAGCCTCC GGAGCCTCCG GActagtagg gcaaatgaca tgtccgagca
     5701 ggaaaattgt gaacctagga aatcgataac gagcttggcg taatcatggt catagctgtt
     5761 tcctgtgtga aattgttatc cgctcacaat tccacacaac atacgagccg gaagcataaa
     5821 gtgtaaagcc tggggtgcct aatgagtgag ctaactcaca ttaattgcgt tgcgctcact
     5881 gcccgctttc cagtcgggaa acctgtcgtg ccagctgcat taatgaatcg gccaacgcgc
     5941 ggggagaggc ggtttgcgta ttgggcgctc ttccgcttcc tcgctcactg actcgctgcg
     6001 ctcggtcgtt cggctgcggc gagcggtatc agctcactca aaggcggtaa tacggttatc
     6061 cacagaatca ggggataacg caggaaagaa catgtgagca aaaggccagc aaaaggccag
     6121 gaaccgtaaa aaggccgcgt tgctggcgtt tttccatagg ctccgccccc ctgacgagca
     6181 tcacaaaaat cgacgctcaa gtcagaggtg gcgaaacccg acaggactat aaagatacca
     6241 ggcgtttccc cctggaagct ccctcgtgcg ctctcctgtt ccgaccctgc cgcttaccgg
     6301 atacctgtcc gcctttctcc cttcgggaag cgtggcgctt tctcatagct cacgctgtag
     6361 gtatctcagt tcggtgtagg tcgttcgctc caagctgggc tgtgtgcacg aaccccccgt
     6421 tcagcccgac cgctgcgcct tatccggtaa ctatcgtctt gagtccaacc cggtaagaca
     6481 cgacttatcg ccactggcag cagccactgg taacaggatt agcagagcga ggtatgtagg
     6541 cggtgctaca gagttcttga agtggtggcc taactacggc tacactagaa gaacagtatt
     6601 tggtatctgc gctctgctga agccagttac cttcggaaaa agagttggta gctcttgatc
     6661 cggcaaacaa accaccgctg gtagcggtgg tttttttgtt tgcaagcagc agattacgcg
     6721 cagaaaaaaa ggatctcaag aagatccttt gatcttttct acggggtctg acgctcagtg
     6781 gaacgaaaac tcacgttaag ggattttggt catgagatta tcaaaaagga tcttcaccta
     6841 gatcctttta aattaaaaat gaagttttaa atcaatctaa agtatatatg agtaaacttg
     6901 gtctgacagt taccaatgct taatcagtga ggcacctatc tcagcgatct gtctatttcg
     6961 ttcatccata gttgcctgac tccccgtcgt gtagataact acgatacggg agggcttacc
     7021 atctggcccc agtgctgcaa tgataccgcg agacccacgc tcaccggctc cagatttatc
     7081 agcaataaac cagccagccg gaagggccga gcgcagaagt ggtcctgcaa ctttatccgc
     7141 ctccatccag tctattaatt gttgccggga agctagagta agtagttcgc cagttaatag
     7201 tttgcgcaac gttgttgcca ttgctacagg catcgtggtg tcacgctcgt cgtttggtat
     7261 ggcttcattc agctccggtt cccaacgatc aaggcgagtt acatgatccc ccatgttgtg
     7321 caaaaaagcg gttagctcct tcggtcctcc gatcgttgtc agaagtaagt tggccgcagt
     7381 gttatcactc atggttatgg cagcactgca taattctctt actgtcatgc catccgtaag
     7441 atgcttttct gtgactggtg agtactcaac caagtcattc tgagaatagt gtatgcggcg
     7501 accgagttgc tcttgcccgg cgtcaatacg ggataatacc gcgccacata gcagaacttt
     7561 aaaagtgctc atcattggaa aacgttcttc ggggcgaaaa ctctcaagga tcttaccgct
     7621 gttgagatcc agttcgatgt aacccactcg tgcacccaac tgatcttcag catcttttac
     7681 tttcaccagc gtttctgggt gagcaaaaac aggaaggcaa aatgccgcaa aaaagggaat
     7741 aagggcgaca cggaaatgtt gaatactcat actcttcctt tttcaatatt attgaagcat
     7801 ttatcagggt tattgtctca tgagcggata catatttgaa tgtatttaga aaaataaaca
     7861 aataggggtt ccgcgcacat ttccccgaaa agtgccacct gacgtctaag aaaccattat
     7921 tatcatgaca ttaacctata aaaataggcg tatcacgagg ccctttcgtc tcgcgcgttt
     7981 cggtgatgac ggtgaaaacc tctgacacat gcagctcccg gagacggtca cagcttgtct
     8041 gtaagcggat gccgggagca gacaagcccg tcagggcgcg tcagcgggtg ttggcgggtg
     8101 tcggggctgg cttaactatg cggcatcaga gcagattgta ctgagagtgc accatatgcg
     8161 gtgtgaaata ccgcacagat gcgtaaggag aaaataccgc atcaggcgcc attcgccatt
     8221 caggctgcgc aactgttggg aagggcgatc ggtgcgggcc tcttcgctat tacgccagct
     8281 ggcgaaaggg ggatgtgctg caaggcgatt aagttgggta acgccagggt tttcccagtc
     8341 acgacgt     
//
