# Supplementary material for: Engineering the C. elegans genome with a nested, self-excising selection cassette
Source: bioRxiv preprint, doi:10.1101/2025.05.01.651742, version 1 (2025-05-01)
Supplement: Supplemental File 1 [file 651742_file02.zip › pTG613_mStayGold_AID_NSEC.ape]

LOCUS       pTG613_mStayGold        8494 bp    DNA        circular     29-APR-2025
DEFINITION  .
ACCESSION   .
VERSION     .
KEYWORDS    .
SOURCE      .
  ORGANISM  . .
COMMENT     
COMMENT     
COMMENT     ApEinfo:methylated:1
FEATURES             Location/Qualifiers
     promoter        complement(7918..8022)
                     /note="pLannotate"
                     /database="snapgene"
                     /identity="100.0"
                     /match_length="100.0"
                     /fragment="False"
                     /other="promoter"
                     /locus_tag="AmpR promoter"
                     /label="AmpR promoter"
                     /ApEinfo_label="AmpR promoter"
                     /ApEinfo_fwdcolor="#346ee0"
                     /ApEinfo_revcolor="#eaeaea"
                     /ApEinfo_graphicformat="arrow_data {{0 0.5 0 1 2 0 0 -1 0
                     -0.5} {} 0} width 5 offset 0"
     CDS             complement(7057..7917)
                     /note="pLannotate"
                     /database="snapgene"
                     /identity="99.8"
                     /match_length="100.0"
                     /fragment="False"
                     /other="CDS"
                     /locus_tag="AmpR"
                     /label="AmpR"
                     /ApEinfo_label="AmpR"
                     /ApEinfo_fwdcolor="#e9d024"
                     /ApEinfo_revcolor="#eaeaea"
                     /ApEinfo_graphicformat="arrow_data {{0 0.5 0 1 2 0 0 -1 0
                     -0.5} {} 0} width 5 offset 0"
     CDS             complement(8359..8494)
                     /note="pLannotate"
                     /database="snapgene"
                     /identity="100.0"
                     /match_length="88.5"
                     /fragment="True"
                     /other="CDS"
                     /locus_tag="lacZA (fragment)"
                     /label="lacZA (fragment)"
                     /ApEinfo_label="lacZA (fragment)"
                     /ApEinfo_fwdcolor="#eaeaea"
                     /ApEinfo_revcolor="#eaeaea"
                     /ApEinfo_graphicformat="arrow_data {{0 0.5 0 1 2 0 0 -1 0
                     -0.5} {} 0} width 5 offset 0"
     CDS             complement(2795..3766)
                     /note="pLannotate"
                     /database="swissprot"
                     /identity="99.7"
                     /match_length="100.0"
                     /fragment="False"
                     /other="CDS"
                     /locus_tag="sqt-1"
                     /label="sqt-1"
                     /ApEinfo_label="sqt-1"
                     /ApEinfo_fwdcolor="#e9d024"
                     /ApEinfo_revcolor="#e9d024"
                     /ApEinfo_graphicformat="arrow_data {{0 0.5 0 1 2 0 0 -1 0
                     -0.5} {} 0} width 5 offset 0"
     misc_feature    8254..8353
                     /note="pLannotate"
                     /database="snapgene"
                     /identity="100.0"
                     /match_length="70.9"
                     /fragment="True"
                     /other="misc_feature"
                     /locus_tag="bom (fragment)"
                     /label="bom (fragment)"
                     /ApEinfo_label="bom (fragment)"
                     /ApEinfo_fwdcolor="#eaeaea"
                     /ApEinfo_revcolor="#7eff74"
                     /ApEinfo_graphicformat="arrow_data {{0 0.5 0 1 2 0 0 -1 0
                     -0.5} {} 0} width 5 offset 0"
     CDS             8117..8152
                     /note="pLannotate"
                     /database="snapgene"
                     /identity="100.0"
                     /match_length="18.8"
                     /fragment="True"
                     /other="CDS"
                     /locus_tag="rop (fragment)"
                     /label="rop (fragment)"
                     /ApEinfo_label="rop (fragment)"
                     /ApEinfo_fwdcolor="#eaeaea"
                     /ApEinfo_revcolor="#e9d024"
                     /ApEinfo_graphicformat="arrow_data {{0 0.5 0 1 2 0 0 -1 0
                     -0.5} {} 0} width 5 offset 0"
     rep_origin      complement(6298..6886)
                     /note="pLannotate"
                     /database="snapgene"
                     /identity="99.8"
                     /match_length="100.0"
                     /fragment="False"
                     /other="rep_origin"
                     /locus_tag="ori"
                     /label="ori"
                     /ApEinfo_label="ori"
                     /ApEinfo_fwdcolor="#999999"
                     /ApEinfo_revcolor="#eaeaea"
                     /ApEinfo_graphicformat="arrow_data {{0 0.5 0 1 2 0 0 -1 0
                     -0.5} {} 0} width 5 offset 0"
     promoter        complement(5944..5974)
                     /note="pLannotate"
                     /database="snapgene"
                     /identity="100.0"
                     /match_length="100.0"
                     /fragment="False"
                     /other="promoter"
                     /locus_tag="lac promoter"
                     /label="lac promoter"
                     /ApEinfo_label="lac promoter"
                     /ApEinfo_fwdcolor="#346ee0"
                     /ApEinfo_revcolor="#eaeaea"
                     /ApEinfo_graphicformat="arrow_data {{0 0.5 0 1 2 0 0 -1 0
                     -0.5} {} 0} width 5 offset 0"
     protein_bind    complement(5989..6010)
                     /note="pLannotate"
                     /database="snapgene"
                     /identity="100.0"
                     /match_length="100.0"
                     /fragment="False"
                     /other="protein_bind"
                     /locus_tag="CAP binding site"
                     /label="CAP binding site"
                     /ApEinfo_label="CAP binding site"
                     /ApEinfo_fwdcolor="#d5d5d5"
                     /ApEinfo_revcolor="#eaeaea"
                     /ApEinfo_graphicformat="arrow_data {{0 0.5 0 1 2 0 0 -1 0
                     -0.5} {} 0} width 5 offset 0"
     promoter        complement(5267..5666)
                     /locus_tag="hsp16-41 promoter"
                     /label="hsp16-41 promoter"
                     /ApEinfo_label="hsp16-41 promoter"
                     /ApEinfo_fwdcolor="#0080c0"
                     /ApEinfo_revcolor="#72fcd5"
                     /ApEinfo_graphicformat="arrow_data {{0 1 2 0 0 -1} {} 0}
                     width 5 offset 0"
     protein_bind    complement(5920..5936)
                     /note="pLannotate"
                     /database="snapgene"
                     /identity="100.0"
                     /match_length="100.0"
                     /fragment="False"
                     /other="protein_bind"
                     /locus_tag="lac operator"
                     /label="lac operator"
                     /ApEinfo_label="lac operator"
                     /ApEinfo_fwdcolor="pink"
                     /ApEinfo_revcolor="#eaeaea"
                     /ApEinfo_graphicformat="arrow_data {{0 0.5 0 1 2 0 0 -1 0
                     -0.5} {} 0} width 5 offset 0"
     CDS             complement(6023..6115)
                     /note="pLannotate"
                     /database="snapgene"
                     /identity="100.0"
                     /match_length="8.6"
                     /fragment="True"
                     /other="CDS"
                     /locus_tag="lacI (fragment)"
                     /label="lacI (fragment)"
                     /ApEinfo_label="lacI (fragment)"
                     /ApEinfo_fwdcolor="#e9d024"
                     /ApEinfo_revcolor="#eaeaea"
                     /ApEinfo_graphicformat="arrow_data {{0 0.5 0 1 2 0 0 -1 0
                     -0.5} {} 0} width 5 offset 0"
     CDS             complement(join(4187..4799,4851..5266))
                     /locus_tag="Cre"
                     /label="Cre"
                     /ApEinfo_label="Cre"
                     /ApEinfo_fwdcolor="#6699cc"
                     /ApEinfo_revcolor="#fefc78"
                     /ApEinfo_graphicformat="arrow_data {{0 1 2 0 0 -1} {} 0}
                     width 5 offset 0"
     3'UTR           complement(4144..4183)
                     /locus_tag="tbb-2 3'UTR"
                     /label="tbb-2 3'UTR"
                     /ApEinfo_label="tbb-2 3'UTR"
                     /ApEinfo_fwdcolor="#cc3333"
                     /ApEinfo_revcolor="#993333"
                     /ApEinfo_graphicformat="arrow_data {{0 1 2 0 0 -1} {} 0}
                     width 5 offset 0"
     misc_structure  97..159
                     /locus_tag="Flexible Linker (will be deleted if ClaI is
                     used)"
                     /label="Flexible Linker (will be deleted if ClaI is used)"
                     /ApEinfo_label="Flexible Linker (will be deleted if ClaI
                     is used)"
                     /ApEinfo_fwdcolor="#999999"
                     /ApEinfo_revcolor="green"
                     /ApEinfo_graphicformat="arrow_data {{0 1 2 0 0 -1} {} 0}
                     width 5 offset 0"
     misc_feature    5861..5866
                     /locus_tag="AvrII"
                     /label="AvrII"
                     /ApEinfo_label="AvrII"
                     /ApEinfo_fwdcolor="#75d5ff"
                     /ApEinfo_revcolor="green"
                     /ApEinfo_graphicformat="arrow_data {{0 1 2 0 0 -1} {} 0}
                     width 5 offset 0"
     misc_feature    91..96
                     /locus_tag="AvrII(1)"
                     /label="AvrII(1)"
                     /ApEinfo_label="AvrII"
                     /ApEinfo_fwdcolor="#75d5ff"
                     /ApEinfo_revcolor="green"
                     /ApEinfo_graphicformat="arrow_data {{0 0.5 0 1 2 0 0 -1 0
                     -0.5} {} 0} width 5 offset 0"
     3'UTR           complement(1253..1359)
                     /locus_tag="let-858 3' UTR"
                     /label="let-858 3' UTR"
                     /ApEinfo_label="let-858 3' UTR"
                     /ApEinfo_fwdcolor="#942092"
                     /ApEinfo_revcolor="#942092"
                     /ApEinfo_graphicformat="arrow_data {{0 0.5 0 1 2 0 0 -1 0
                     -0.5} {} 0} width 5 offset 0"
     misc_feature    5869..5874
                     /locus_tag="ClaI"
                     /label="ClaI"
                     /ApEinfo_label="ClaI"
                     /ApEinfo_fwdcolor="#ff2600"
                     /ApEinfo_revcolor="green"
                     /ApEinfo_graphicformat="arrow_data {{0 1 2 0 0 -1} {} 0}
                     width 5 offset 0"
     CDS             5742..5819
                     /locus_tag="Linker"
                     /label="Linker"
                     /ApEinfo_label="Linker"
                     /ApEinfo_fwdcolor="#a9a9a9"
                     /ApEinfo_revcolor="#e9d024"
                     /ApEinfo_graphicformat="arrow_data {{0 0.5 0 1 2 0 0 -1 0
                     -0.5} {} 0} width 5 offset 0"
     protein_bind    1213..1246
                     /note="pLannotate"
                     /database="snapgene"
                     /identity="100.0"
                     /match_length="100.0"
                     /fragment="False"
                     /other="protein_bind"
                     /locus_tag="loxP"
                     /label="loxP"
                     /ApEinfo_label="loxP"
                     /ApEinfo_fwdcolor="#ff9300"
                     /ApEinfo_revcolor="pink"
                     /ApEinfo_graphicformat="arrow_data {{0 0.5 0 1 2 0 0 -1 0
                     -0.5} {} 0} width 5 offset 0"
     CDS             complement(1363..2385)
                     /note="pLannotate"
                     /database="swissprot"
                     /identity="100.0"
                     /match_length="100.0"
                     /fragment="False"
                     /other="CDS"
                     /locus_tag="hph"
                     /label="hph"
                     /ApEinfo_label="hph"
                     /ApEinfo_fwdcolor="#e9d024"
                     /ApEinfo_revcolor="#fefc78"
                     /ApEinfo_graphicformat="arrow_data {{0 0.5 0 1 2 0 0 -1 0
                     -0.5} {} 0} width 5 offset 0"
     intron          1156..1212
                     /locus_tag="intron"
                     /label="intron"
                     /ApEinfo_label="intron"
                     /ApEinfo_fwdcolor="#ff89d8"
                     /ApEinfo_revcolor="#eb606c"
                     /ApEinfo_graphicformat="arrow_data {{0 0.5 0 1 2 0 0 -1 0
                     -0.5} {} 0} width 5 offset 0"
     primer_bind     complement(5892..5912)
                     /locus_tag="M13R"
                     /label="M13R"
                     /ApEinfo_label="M13R"
                     /ApEinfo_fwdcolor="#008e00"
                     /ApEinfo_revcolor="#00f900"
                     /ApEinfo_graphicformat="arrow_data {{0 0.5 0 1 2 0 0 -1 0
                     -0.5} {} 0} width 5 offset 0"
     protein_bind    5673..5706
                     /note="pLannotate"
                     /database="snapgene"
                     /identity="100.0"
                     /match_length="100.0"
                     /fragment="False"
                     /other="protein_bind"
                     /locus_tag="loxP(1)"
                     /label="loxP(1)"
                     /ApEinfo_label="loxP"
                     /ApEinfo_fwdcolor="#ff9300"
                     /ApEinfo_revcolor="pink"
                     /ApEinfo_graphicformat="arrow_data {{0 0.5 0 1 2 0 0 -1 0
                     -0.5} {} 0} width 5 offset 0"
     CDS             complement(1..18)
                     /note="pLannotate"
                     /database="snapgene"
                     /identity="100.0"
                     /match_length="88.5"
                     /fragment="True"
                     /other="CDS"
                     /locus_tag="lacZA (fragment)(1)"
                     /label="lacZA (fragment)(1)"
                     /ApEinfo_label="lacZA (fragment)"
                     /ApEinfo_fwdcolor="#eaeaea"
                     /ApEinfo_revcolor="#eaeaea"
                     /ApEinfo_graphicformat="arrow_data {{0 0.5 0 1 2 0 0 -1 0
                     -0.5} {} 0} width 5 offset 0"
     promoter        complement(3767..4137)
                     /locus_tag="sqt-1 promoter"
                     /label="sqt-1 promoter"
                     /ApEinfo_label="sqt-1 promoter"
                     /ApEinfo_fwdcolor="#72fcd5"
                     /ApEinfo_revcolor="#72fcd5"
                     /ApEinfo_graphicformat="arrow_data {{0 0.5 0 1 2 0 0 -1 0
                     -0.5} {} 0} width 5 offset 0"
     3'UTR           complement(2756..2791)
                     /locus_tag="sqt-1 3' UTR"
                     /label="sqt-1 3' UTR"
                     /ApEinfo_label="sqt-1 3' UTR"
                     /ApEinfo_fwdcolor="#ffd478"
                     /ApEinfo_revcolor="#ffd478"
                     /ApEinfo_graphicformat="arrow_data {{0 0.5 0 1 2 0 0 -1 0
                     -0.5} {} 0} width 5 offset 0"
     promoter        complement(2386..2749)
                     /locus_tag="rps-0 promoter"
                     /label="rps-0 promoter"
                     /ApEinfo_label="rps-0 promoter"
                     /ApEinfo_fwdcolor="#72fcd5"
                     /ApEinfo_revcolor="#72fcd5"
                     /ApEinfo_graphicformat="arrow_data {{0 0.5 0 1 2 0 0 -1 0
                     -0.5} {} 0} width 5 offset 0"
     intron          1183..1212
                     /locus_tag="unique sequence adapter for Gibson assembly"
                     /label="unique sequence adapter for Gibson assembly"
                     /ApEinfo_label="unique sequence adapter for Gibson
                     assembly"
                     /ApEinfo_fwdcolor="#ff89d8"
                     /ApEinfo_revcolor="#eb606c"
                     /ApEinfo_graphicformat="arrow_data {{0 0.5 0 1 2 0 0 -1 0
                     -0.5} {} 0} width 5 offset 0"
     misc_feature    2750..2755
                     /locus_tag="StuI"
                     /label="StuI"
                     /ApEinfo_label="StuI"
                     /ApEinfo_fwdcolor="#009192"
                     /ApEinfo_revcolor="green"
                     /ApEinfo_graphicformat="arrow_data {{0 0.5 0 1 2 0 0 -1 0
                     -0.5} {} 0} width 5 offset 0"
     misc_feature    1247..1252
                     /locus_tag="SphI"
                     /label="SphI"
                     /ApEinfo_label="SphI"
                     /ApEinfo_fwdcolor="#009192"
                     /ApEinfo_revcolor="green"
                     /ApEinfo_graphicformat="arrow_data {{0 0.5 0 1 2 0 0 -1 0
                     -0.5} {} 0} width 5 offset 0"
     misc_feature    5819..5824
                     /locus_tag="SpeI"
                     /label="SpeI"
                     /ApEinfo_label="SpeI"
                     /ApEinfo_fwdcolor="#ff40ff"
                     /ApEinfo_revcolor="green"
                     /ApEinfo_graphicformat="arrow_data {{0 1 2 0 0 -1} {} 0}
                     width 5 offset 0"
     misc_feature    5667..5672
                     /locus_tag="NruI"
                     /label="NruI"
                     /ApEinfo_label="NruI"
                     /ApEinfo_fwdcolor="#009192"
                     /ApEinfo_revcolor="green"
                     /ApEinfo_graphicformat="arrow_data {{0 0.5 0 1 2 0 0 -1 0
                     -0.5} {} 0} width 5 offset 0"
     misc_feature    5742..5747
                     /locus_tag="NheI"
                     /label="NheI"
                     /ApEinfo_label="NheI"
                     /ApEinfo_fwdcolor="#ff7d78"
                     /ApEinfo_revcolor="green"
                     /ApEinfo_graphicformat="arrow_data {{0 0.5 0 1 2 0 0 -1 0
                     -0.5} {} 0} width 5 offset 0"
     primer_bind     1..18
                     /locus_tag="M13F"
                     /label="M13F"
                     /ApEinfo_label="M13F"
                     /ApEinfo_fwdcolor="#008e00"
                     /ApEinfo_revcolor="#00f900"
                     /ApEinfo_graphicformat="arrow_data {{0 0.5 0 1 2 0 0 -1 0
                     -0.5} {} 0} width 5 offset 0"
     misc_feature    55..90
                     /locus_tag="Spacer for multiple restriction enzymes"
                     /label="Spacer for multiple restriction enzymes"
                     /ApEinfo_label="Spacer for multiple restriction enzymes"
                     /ApEinfo_fwdcolor="#cc9966"
                     /ApEinfo_revcolor="green"
                     /ApEinfo_graphicformat="arrow_data {{0 1 2 0 0 -1} {} 0}
                     width 5 offset 0"
     misc_feature    5825..5860
                     /locus_tag="Spacer for multiple restriction enzymes(1)"
                     /label="Spacer for multiple restriction enzymes(1)"
                     /ApEinfo_label="Spacer for multiple restriction enzymes"
                     /ApEinfo_fwdcolor="#cc9966"
                     /ApEinfo_revcolor="green"
                     /ApEinfo_graphicformat="arrow_data {{0 1 2 0 0 -1} {} 0}
                     width 5 offset 0"
     misc_feature    49..54
                     /locus_tag="SpeI(1)"
                     /label="SpeI(1)"
                     /ApEinfo_label="SpeI"
                     /ApEinfo_fwdcolor="#ff40ff"
                     /ApEinfo_revcolor="green"
                     /ApEinfo_graphicformat="arrow_data {{0 1 2 0 0 -1} {} 0}
                     width 5 offset 0"
     intron          5707..5741
                     /locus_tag="intron(1)"
                     /label="intron(1)"
                     /ApEinfo_label="intron"
                     /ApEinfo_fwdcolor="#ff89d8"
                     /ApEinfo_revcolor="#eb606c"
                     /ApEinfo_graphicformat="arrow_data {{0 0.5 0 1 2 0 0 -1 0
                     -0.5} {} 0} width 5 offset 0"
     intron          5707..5727
                     /locus_tag="unique intronic sequence adapter for gibson
                     assembly"
                     /label="unique intronic sequence adapter for gibson
                     assembly"
                     /ApEinfo_label="unique intronic sequence adapter for
                     gibson assembly"
                     /ApEinfo_fwdcolor="#ff84ff"
                     /ApEinfo_revcolor="#ff89d8"
                     /ApEinfo_graphicformat="arrow_data {{0 0.5 0 1 2 0 0 -1 0
                     -0.5} {} 0} width 5 offset 0"
     misc_feature    991..1002
                     /locus_tag="linker"
                     /label="linker"
                     /ApEinfo_label="linker"
                     /ApEinfo_fwdcolor="#c0c0c0"
                     /ApEinfo_revcolor="green"
                     /ApEinfo_graphicformat="arrow_data {{0 0.5 0 1 2 0 0 -1 0
                     -0.5} {} 0} width 5 offset 0"
     misc_feature    4138..4143
                     /locus_tag="BsiWI"
                     /label="BsiWI"
                     /ApEinfo_label="BsiWI"
                     /ApEinfo_fwdcolor="#009192"
                     /ApEinfo_revcolor="green"
                     /ApEinfo_graphicformat="arrow_data {{0 0.5 0 1 2 0 0 -1 0
                     -0.5} {} 0} width 5 offset 0"
     misc_feature    1183..1188
                     /locus_tag="BssHII"
                     /label="BssHII"
                     /ApEinfo_label="BssHII"
                     /ApEinfo_fwdcolor="#009192"
                     /ApEinfo_revcolor="green"
                     /ApEinfo_graphicformat="arrow_data {{0 0.5 0 1 2 0 0 -1 0
                     -0.5} {} 0} width 5 offset 0"
     misc_feature    1178..1183
                     /locus_tag="AflII"
                     /label="AflII"
                     /ApEinfo_label="AflII"
                     /ApEinfo_fwdcolor="#942092"
                     /ApEinfo_revcolor="green"
                     /ApEinfo_graphicformat="arrow_data {{0 0.5 0 1 2 0 0 -1 0
                     -0.5} {} 0} width 5 offset 0"
     misc_feature    991..996
                     /locus_tag="NgoMIV"
                     /label="NgoMIV"
                     /ApEinfo_label="NgoMIV"
                     /ApEinfo_fwdcolor="#941100"
                     /ApEinfo_revcolor="green"
                     /ApEinfo_graphicformat="arrow_data {{0 0.5 0 1 2 0 0 -1 0
                     -0.5} {} 0} width 5 offset 0"
     misc_feature    1003..1137
                     /locus_tag="codon optimized AID 71-114"
                     /label="codon optimized AID 71-114"
                     /ApEinfo_label="codon optimized AID 71-114"
                     /ApEinfo_fwdcolor="#9437ff"
                     /ApEinfo_revcolor="green"
                     /ApEinfo_graphicformat="arrow_data {{0 0.5 0 1 2 0 0 -1 0
                     -0.5} {} 0} width 5 offset 0"
     CDS             join(160..291,343..552,604..882,934..990)
                     /locus_tag="mStayGold"
                     /label="mStayGold"
                     /ApEinfo_label="mStayGold"
                     /ApEinfo_fwdcolor="#e9d024"
                     /ApEinfo_revcolor="#e9d024"
                     /ApEinfo_graphicformat="arrow_data {{0 0.5 0 1 2 0 0 -1 0
                     -0.5} {} 0} width 5 offset 0"
     misc_feature    156..161
                     /locus_tag="ClaI(1)"
                     /label="ClaI(1)"
                     /ApEinfo_label="ClaI"
                     /ApEinfo_fwdcolor="#9437ff"
                     /ApEinfo_revcolor="green"
                     /ApEinfo_graphicformat="arrow_data {{0 0.5 0 1 2 0 0 -1 0
                     -0.5} {} 0} width 5 offset 0"
     misc_feature    1138..1155
                     /locus_tag="linker(1)"
                     /label="linker(1)"
                     /ApEinfo_label="linker"
                     /ApEinfo_fwdcolor="#a9a9a9"
                     /ApEinfo_revcolor="green"
                     /ApEinfo_graphicformat="arrow_data {{0 0.5 0 1 2 0 0 -1 0
                     -0.5} {} 0} width 5 offset 0"
     misc_feature    1138..1143
                     /locus_tag="AgeI"
                     /label="AgeI"
                     /ApEinfo_label="AgeI"
                     /ApEinfo_fwdcolor="#0096ff"
                     /ApEinfo_revcolor="green"
                     /ApEinfo_graphicformat="arrow_data {{0 0.5 0 1 2 0 0 -1 0
                     -0.5} {} 0} width 5 offset 0"
ORIGIN
        1 tgtaaaacga cggccagtga attgacgcgt attgggatat cccaatgcAc tagtcgtgct
       61 aacgatatgt ctgaacaaga gaactgcgag cctaggAAGG AGTCTGGATC TGTTTCCTCC
      121 GAGCAACTTG CTCAATTCCG TTCCCTCGAC GGAGCATCGA TGGTCTCCAC CGGAGAGGAG
      181 CTCTTCACCG GAGTCGTCCC ATTCAAGTTC CAACTCAAGG GAACCATCAA CGGAAAGTCC
      241 TTCACCGTCG AGGGAGAGGG AGAGGGAAAC TCCCACGAGG GATCCCACAA Ggtaagttta
      301 aacatatata tactaactaa ccctgattat ttaaattttc agGGAAAGTA CGTCTGCACC
      361 TCCGGAAAGC TCCCAATGTC CTGGGCCGCC CTCGGAACCT CCTTCGGATA CGGAATGAAG
      421 TACTACACCA AGTACCCATC CGGACTCAAG AACTGGTTCC ACGAGGTCAT GCCAGAGGGA
      481 TTCACCTACG ACCGTCACAT CCAATACAAG GGAGACGGAT CCATCCACGC CAAGCACCAA
      541 CACTTCATGA AGgtaagttt aaacagttcg gtactaacta accatacata tttaaatttt
      601 cagAACGGAA CCTACCACAA CATCGTCGAG TTCACCGGAC AAGACTTCAA GGAGAACTCC
      661 CCAGTCCTCA CCGGAGACAT GGACGTCTCC CTCCCAAACG AGGTCCAACA CATCCCAATC
      721 GACGACGGAG TCGAGTGCAC CGTCACCCTC CAATACCCAC TCCTCTCCGA CGAGTCCAAG
      781 TGCGTCGAGG CCTACCAAAA CACCATCATC AAGCCACTCC ACAACCAACC AGCCCCAGAC
      841 GTCCCATTCC ACTGGATCCG TAAGCAATAC ACCCAATCCA AGgtaagttt aaacatgatt
      901 ttactaacta actaatctga tttaaatttt cagGACGACA CCGAGGAGCG TGACCACATC
      961 ATCCAATCCG AGACCCTCGA GGCCCACCTC GCCGGCGGAT CTATGCCAAA GGACCCAGCC
     1021 AAGCCACCAG CCAAGGCCCA AGTCGTCGGA TGGCCACCAG TCCGTTCCTA CCGTAAGAAC
     1081 GTCATGGTCT CCTGCCAAAA GTCCTCCGGA GGACCAGAGG CCGCCGCCTT CGTCAAGACC
     1141 GGTCAATCCG GAAAGgtaag tttaaacaaa tatataactt aagcgcgcat ctgggcctcc
     1201 cacgaacggg agataacttc gtatagcata cattatacga agttatgcat gcttagattt
     1261 ggattgaatt aattttttac aaagcaagaa aaaaaacaca aagagaataa ataaataata
     1321 ggaaaaaaaa caaatattca gtatttaaaa tttgaaaatC TACTCCTTGG CCCGGGGCCG
     1381 CGTCGATGGC CTCCTGTTTC CACTATCGGC GAGTACTTCT ACACAGCCAT CGGTCCAGAC
     1441 GGCCGCGCTT CTGCGGGCGA TTTGTGTACG CCCGACAGTC CCGGCTCCGG ATCGGACGAT
     1501 TGCGTCGCAT CGACCCTGCG CCCAAGCTGC ATCATCGAAA TTGCCGTCAA CCAAGCTCTG
     1561 ATAGAGTTGG TCAAGACCAA TGCGGAGCAT ATACGCCCGG AGCCGCGGCG ATCCTGCAAG
     1621 CTCCGGATGC CTCCGCTCGA AGTAGCGCGT CTGCTGCTCC ATACAAGCCA ACCACGGCCT
     1681 CCAGAAGAAG ATGTTGGCGA CCTCGTATTG GGAATCCCCG AACATCGCCT CGCTCCAGTC
     1741 AATGACCGCT GTTATGCGGC CATTGTCTGT TAGTACGTTG TTGGAGCCGA AATCCGCGTG
     1801 CACGAGGTGC CGGACTTCGG GGCAGTCCTC GGCCCAAAGC ATCAGCTCAT CGAGAGCCTG
     1861 CGCGACGGAC GCACTGACGG TGTCGTCCAT CACAGTTTGC CAGTGATACA CATGGGGATC
     1921 AGCAATCGCG CATATGAAAT CACGCCATGT AGTGTATTGA CCGATTCCTT GCGGTCCGAA
     1981 TGGGCCGAAC CCGCTCGTCT GGCTAAGATC GGCCGCAGCG ATCGCATCCA TGGCCTCCGC
     2041 GACCGGCTGC AGAACAGCGG GCAGTTCGGT TTCAGGCAGG TCTTGCAACG TGACACCCTG
     2101 TGCACGGCGG GAGATGCAAT AGGTCAGGCT CTCGCTGAAT TCCCCAATGT CAAGCACTTC
     2161 CGGAATCGGG AGCGCGGCCG ATGCAAAGTG CCGATAAACA TAACGATCTT TGTAGAAACC
     2221 ATCGGCGCAG CTATTTACGC GCAGGACATA TCCACGCCCT CCTACATCGA AGCTGAAAGC
     2281 ACGAGATTCT TCGCCCTCCG AGAGCTGCAT CAGGTCGGAG ACGCTGTCGA ACTTTTCGAT
     2341 CAGAAACTTC TCGACAGACG TCGCAGTCAG TTCAGGCTTT TTCATattac cttaaaattc
     2401 aaaaattaat ttcacatcag tcataaccaa gaaaacaaaa taaacgttag gacagaaaat
     2461 tcaaattaat taaaaattat gctgaataag aaaattacat gcaaagcctt attttcctca
     2521 tagaaacagt tgaataacat attttttaat tgaaaacata gcaaaattcg tggtaaaatt
     2581 tgtcaaaacc ttggaaaaaa tcgaaaaaag aacatttccc gatgcatttt cctatttctc
     2641 gttgcctgac aacgtataaa cgttgaatac tcactcaacg aatttggctg ctggcttgga
     2701 ctctcgcacg gaagagacgc gtgtgtagat ttacgacgaa agcaaaaata ggccttgaat
     2761 ctcaaatatt ttattagaaa acaccaacaa tTTAGATATT TCTGTATCCA CGGTTGGCGT
     2821 TGACTGCTTC TGATGGTGGA GACTTGTCTG GGCACTGGCA GTACTCGGCA TCCTTTCCTG
     2881 GTCTTCCGTC TGGTCCAGTC TCTCCCTGGG TTCCGTCTGG TCCTTGACGT CCTTGCTTTC
     2941 CAGATGGTCC TTCTGGTCCA ACGGTTCCTG GCTCTCCTGG TGGTCCGTGA AGACCGTTCT
     3001 GTCCAGCTGG TCCTGTTGGT CCTTGATCTC CTCTTGGTCC CTTTGGTCCT GGTCTTCCGA
     3061 TTGGATGCTC GGCGTCGCGT CCCTTCTCTC CTGGTGGTCC TGGCTCTCCG ATCTTTCCGA
     3121 TTTGACCGGA TGATCCTTGC TCTCCTGGAT GTCCTGGTTG TCCATCTCTT CCTGGGTTTC
     3181 CATTTTGACC CCTGGGGCCA GGAAGTCCAC GTGGTCCTGG TCTTCCAAGA GCTCCTGGTG
     3241 GTCCAACTGG TCCTTGTGGG CAAGTGAAGC ATCCGACAGA CTCGCGTTGT GGAGCGATAT
     3301 CATCAGCTCC AACTCCTGGA ACACCGTCCA ATCCTGGGAC TCCATCAAGT CCTGGAACTC
     3361 CTGGAACTCC TTTTGGTCCA GATGGTCCAG CTGGACACTT GTTATCAGCG TTGCAGTTAC
     3421 ACGTAGGTCC ATTTCCATTG GCTCCATTTG GAGTCTTTGG CTGGTTGAAG ACTGGTGGAA
     3481 CTGCTGGTGG CTGTCCCGGA GGTGCAGATG GGGATCCATC AGCATGTGGA GTTGGGGTAG
     3541 CGTTGGTCTC TTCATATTGA CAACGGACAC GCTTGCTAGA TCTTCCGATG ACAACTATGT
     3601 CCTTCCACAA TCCATTGGTA GATTGTCTGA ACACATTCAT CTCGGTATCA AGCTTCTCTC
     3661 TGAATCCATC AACCTCCGAG TAGATGGTTG ACATGGTCAT GAAGCATACC ATAAGAGTGG
     3721 CGACAGTGAC CGAAGCGGTG ACGTAGCAAG CCAATTTTAC AGACATctct gaaattatca
     3781 aatttaggat ttcaaaataa ttcggccaaa gaaatgtaac tcacctagtc ttcgagaagc
     3841 agagacttgt cgatttccta ccggattcgt ctccttttat taggaaatct ttccgcaagt
     3901 tttcaagttt tttttgatat ttatatacat taccgacgag acacgtgtgc gagacgcaga
     3961 gacgataaaa gactggataa gaacgggaga taaggagtac ggatgtaggt gaggaatgtg
     4021 gccgaaagga cagatgggct ttattcggga agattggttg ggaaatgaac cagagaagaa
     4081 tgactgaata aagttgttga aacttggtga gaatggaaga tagacaatcg agggcagcgt
     4141 acgtagagaa gaagggaatg cttgaaagga ttttgcattt atcTTAATCA CCGTCTTCGA
     4201 GAAGACGAAC CATGGCGCCA GTTTCAGAAT CCAAGTTTCT AATATAGTTC ATCACAATGT
     4261 TGACGTTGGT CCAACCTCCG GCTTGCATAA TCTCTGGGAT GGAAACTCCA GCGCGAGCCA
     4321 TGTCACGGGC AGCTCCGACA CGGGCGGAAT GTCCAGACCA CGCTAAATAC CGCTGTCCGG
     4381 AATCATCCTT GGCTCCGTAG ATCAGGCGAT GAGTAGCTTC GAAGATTCCT TCAAGAGCTC
     4441 GAGTCGAGAG TTGTGATGTT GCACTCGGGG CAGCAACTCC GTTCTTGCGA ACACGACAAA
     4501 ATAGATAATT ATTTGGATCA TCGGCGACTC CGGAAACCGA AATCCAGCGC TCAACTAGCT
     4561 TAGTCACGCC CAGGGAGAGC GCTTTTTCGA CTCCGGCAGT CGAGACCAGC GTTTTTGTAC
     4621 GTCCGATGTG GATGAGCATT CTTCCTCCGT CTGTGCGACT AATATCCTTG ACGCGAATGC
     4681 GGGCAATTTC GGCGATACGG AGAAGTGTGT TGTAAGCAAT TCCGAGGAAG GCGAGGTTTC
     4741 GGATGTCCTG GCAACGATCG GAATTTTCCA TAAGAGAACG GACCTGATCG AAGTCGGTTc
     4801 tgaaaattta aatcagatta gttagttagt aaaatcatgt ttaaacttac CTCTCGAATG
     4861 CAAGGGCTTG CTTGGCTCTC TCTCCAGCAT CAACATTTTC CTTGCGGATA CGTCTCATTA
     4921 CGAGAGATAC GGCATTAGAA TCTGATGGGC GTGGAAGTCC AGATCGGCGA TGGAGCATAT
     4981 TGAGCTGTCC GAGATGTTGT TGGATCGTCT TCACCGCCAA TCCACGAGCT TGGAGGTAGA
     5041 GCAAGTAGTC ACGAACGTCT TCTGGCTCGG CTGGGAACCA CTTGCGGTTG TTAAGCTTGC
     5101 ACCAGGCAGC CCAAGAACGG CACACTGAGA GAAGCATCTT CCAAGTGTGT TCCGAGAAGG
     5161 CTTGTCTGTC ACGGAACATA TCCATGAGGT TCTTGCGAAC TTCATCACTT GTCGCGTCAA
     5221 CTGGAAGTGC TGGAAGATTT TGATGAACAG TGAGAAGATT TGACATattt tcgaagtttt
     5281 ttagatgcac tagaacaaag cgtgttggct tcctctgagc ccgctttcct tatatacccg
     5341 cattctgcag ccttacagaa tgttctagaa ggtcctagat gcattcgttt gaaaatactc
     5401 ccggtgggtg caaagagacg cagacggaaa atgtatctgg gtctctttat tgtgtacact
     5461 acttttccat gtaccgaatg tgagtcgccc tccttttgca acaagcagct cgaatgttct
     5521 agaaaaaggt ggaaaatagt ataaataccg ttgaaaataa ataccgaaca acatttgctc
     5581 taattgtgaa attagaaatc ttcaaactat aatcatgtca ctttaccact atttccgtcc
     5641 agctcaacgt tccgtttttg gtgatctcgc gaataacttc gtatagcata cattatacga
     5701 agttatacac atgaacgaga gtctgctatt taaattttca gGCTAGCGGA GGATCTGCAT
     5761 CGGGATCCGG AGGCGGTTCT GGCGGAGGTT CTGGTGCAGG AGCCTCCGGA GCCTCCGGAc
     5821 tagtagggca aatgacatgt ccgagcagga aaattgtgaa cctaggaaat cgataacgag
     5881 cttggcgtaa tcatggtcat agctgtttcc tgtgtgaaat tgttatccgc tcacaattcc
     5941 acacaacata cgagccggaa gcataaagtg taaagcctgg ggtgcctaat gagtgagcta
     6001 actcacatta attgcgttgc gctcactgcc cgctttccag tcgggaaacc tgtcgtgcca
     6061 gctgcattaa tgaatcggcc aacgcgcggg gagaggcggt ttgcgtattg ggcgctcttc
     6121 cgcttcctcg ctcactgact cgctgcgctc ggtcgttcgg ctgcggcgag cggtatcagc
     6181 tcactcaaag gcggtaatac ggttatccac agaatcaggg gataacgcag gaaagaacat
     6241 gtgagcaaaa ggccagcaaa aggccaggaa ccgtaaaaag gccgcgttgc tggcgttttt
     6301 ccataggctc cgcccccctg acgagcatca caaaaatcga cgctcaagtc agaggtggcg
     6361 aaacccgaca ggactataaa gataccaggc gtttccccct ggaagctccc tcgtgcgctc
     6421 tcctgttccg accctgccgc ttaccggata cctgtccgcc tttctccctt cgggaagcgt
     6481 ggcgctttct catagctcac gctgtaggta tctcagttcg gtgtaggtcg ttcgctccaa
     6541 gctgggctgt gtgcacgaac cccccgttca gcccgaccgc tgcgccttat ccggtaacta
     6601 tcgtcttgag tccaacccgg taagacacga cttatcgcca ctggcagcag ccactggtaa
     6661 caggattagc agagcgaggt atgtaggcgg tgctacagag ttcttgaagt ggtggcctaa
     6721 ctacggctac actagaagaa cagtatttgg tatctgcgct ctgctgaagc cagttacctt
     6781 cggaaaaaga gttggtagct cttgatccgg caaacaaacc accgctggta gcggtggttt
     6841 ttttgtttgc aagcagcaga ttacgcgcag aaaaaaagga tctcaagaag atcctttgat
     6901 cttttctacg gggtctgacg ctcagtggaa cgaaaactca cgttaaggga ttttggtcat
     6961 gagattatca aaaaggatct tcacctagat ccttttaaat taaaaatgaa gttttaaatc
     7021 aatctaaagt atatatgagt aaacttggtc tgacagttac caatgcttaa tcagtgaggc
     7081 acctatctca gcgatctgtc tatttcgttc atccatagtt gcctgactcc ccgtcgtgta
     7141 gataactacg atacgggagg gcttaccatc tggccccagt gctgcaatga taccgcgaga
     7201 cccacgctca ccggctccag atttatcagc aataaaccag ccagccggaa gggccgagcg
     7261 cagaagtggt cctgcaactt tatccgcctc catccagtct attaattgtt gccgggaagc
     7321 tagagtaagt agttcgccag ttaatagttt gcgcaacgtt gttgccattg ctacaggcat
     7381 cgtggtgtca cgctcgtcgt ttggtatggc ttcattcagc tccggttccc aacgatcaag
     7441 gcgagttaca tgatccccca tgttgtgcaa aaaagcggtt agctccttcg gtcctccgat
     7501 cgttgtcaga agtaagttgg ccgcagtgtt atcactcatg gttatggcag cactgcataa
     7561 ttctcttact gtcatgccat ccgtaagatg cttttctgtg actggtgagt actcaaccaa
     7621 gtcattctga gaatagtgta tgcggcgacc gagttgctct tgcccggcgt caatacggga
     7681 taataccgcg ccacatagca gaactttaaa agtgctcatc attggaaaac gttcttcggg
     7741 gcgaaaactc tcaaggatct taccgctgtt gagatccagt tcgatgtaac ccactcgtgc
     7801 acccaactga tcttcagcat cttttacttt caccagcgtt tctgggtgag caaaaacagg
     7861 aaggcaaaat gccgcaaaaa agggaataag ggcgacacgg aaatgttgaa tactcatact
     7921 cttccttttt caatattatt gaagcattta tcagggttat tgtctcatga gcggatacat
     7981 atttgaatgt atttagaaaa ataaacaaat aggggttccg cgcacatttc cccgaaaagt
     8041 gccacctgac gtctaagaaa ccattattat catgacatta acctataaaa ataggcgtat
     8101 cacgaggccc tttcgtctcg cgcgtttcgg tgatgacggt gaaaacctct gacacatgca
     8161 gctcccggag acggtcacag cttgtctgta agcggatgcc gggagcagac aagcccgtca
     8221 gggcgcgtca gcgggtgttg gcgggtgtcg gggctggctt aactatgcgg catcagagca
     8281 gattgtactg agagtgcacc atatgcggtg tgaaataccg cacagatgcg taaggagaaa
     8341 ataccgcatc aggcgccatt cgccattcag gctgcgcaac tgttgggaag ggcgatcggt
     8401 gcgggcctct tcgctattac gccagctggc gaaaggggga tgtgctgcaa ggcgattaag
     8461 ttgggtaacg ccagggtttt cccagtcacg acgt  
//
