# Supplementary material for: Engineering the C. elegans genome with a nested, self-excising selection cassette
Source: bioRxiv preprint, doi:10.1101/2025.05.01.651742, version 1 (2025-05-01)
Supplement: Supplemental File 1 [file 651742_file02.zip › pTG614_GFP_NSEC.ape]

LOCUS       pTG614_GFP_NSEC         8380 bp    DNA        circular     29-APR-2025
DEFINITION  .
ACCESSION   .
VERSION     .
KEYWORDS    .
SOURCE      .
  ORGANISM  . .
COMMENT     
COMMENT     ApEinfo:methylated:1
FEATURES             Location/Qualifiers
     promoter        complement(7804..7908)
                     /note="pLannotate"
                     /database="snapgene"
                     /identity="100.0"
                     /match_length="100.0"
                     /fragment="False"
                     /other="promoter"
                     /locus_tag="AmpR promoter"
                     /label="AmpR promoter"
                     /ApEinfo_label="AmpR promoter"
                     /ApEinfo_fwdcolor="#346ee0"
                     /ApEinfo_revcolor="#eaeaea"
                     /ApEinfo_graphicformat="arrow_data {{0 0.5 0 1 2 0 0 -1 0
                     -0.5} {} 0} width 5 offset 0"
     intron          5593..5627
                     /locus_tag="intron"
                     /label="intron"
                     /ApEinfo_label="intron"
                     /ApEinfo_fwdcolor="#ff89d8"
                     /ApEinfo_revcolor="#eb606c"
                     /ApEinfo_graphicformat="arrow_data {{0 0.5 0 1 2 0 0 -1 0
                     -0.5} {} 0} width 5 offset 0"
     CDS             complement(6943..7803)
                     /note="pLannotate"
                     /database="snapgene"
                     /identity="99.8"
                     /match_length="100.0"
                     /fragment="False"
                     /other="CDS"
                     /locus_tag="AmpR"
                     /label="AmpR"
                     /ApEinfo_label="AmpR"
                     /ApEinfo_fwdcolor="#e9d024"
                     /ApEinfo_revcolor="#eaeaea"
                     /ApEinfo_graphicformat="arrow_data {{0 0.5 0 1 2 0 0 -1 0
                     -0.5} {} 0} width 5 offset 0"
     CDS             complement(8245..8380)
                     /note="pLannotate"
                     /database="snapgene"
                     /identity="100.0"
                     /match_length="88.5"
                     /fragment="True"
                     /other="CDS"
                     /locus_tag="lacZA (fragment)"
                     /label="lacZA (fragment)"
                     /ApEinfo_label="lacZA (fragment)"
                     /ApEinfo_fwdcolor="#eaeaea"
                     /ApEinfo_revcolor="#eaeaea"
                     /ApEinfo_graphicformat="arrow_data {{0 0.5 0 1 2 0 0 -1 0
                     -0.5} {} 0} width 5 offset 0"
     CDS             complement(2681..3652)
                     /note="pLannotate"
                     /database="swissprot"
                     /identity="99.7"
                     /match_length="100.0"
                     /fragment="False"
                     /other="CDS"
                     /locus_tag="sqt-1"
                     /label="sqt-1"
                     /ApEinfo_label="sqt-1"
                     /ApEinfo_fwdcolor="#e9d024"
                     /ApEinfo_revcolor="#e9d024"
                     /ApEinfo_graphicformat="arrow_data {{0 0.5 0 1 2 0 0 -1 0
                     -0.5} {} 0} width 5 offset 0"
     misc_feature    8140..8239
                     /note="pLannotate"
                     /database="snapgene"
                     /identity="100.0"
                     /match_length="70.9"
                     /fragment="True"
                     /other="misc_feature"
                     /locus_tag="bom (fragment)"
                     /label="bom (fragment)"
                     /ApEinfo_label="bom (fragment)"
                     /ApEinfo_fwdcolor="#eaeaea"
                     /ApEinfo_revcolor="#7eff74"
                     /ApEinfo_graphicformat="arrow_data {{0 0.5 0 1 2 0 0 -1 0
                     -0.5} {} 0} width 5 offset 0"
     CDS             8003..8038
                     /note="pLannotate"
                     /database="snapgene"
                     /identity="100.0"
                     /match_length="18.8"
                     /fragment="True"
                     /other="CDS"
                     /locus_tag="rop (fragment)"
                     /label="rop (fragment)"
                     /ApEinfo_label="rop (fragment)"
                     /ApEinfo_fwdcolor="#eaeaea"
                     /ApEinfo_revcolor="#e9d024"
                     /ApEinfo_graphicformat="arrow_data {{0 0.5 0 1 2 0 0 -1 0
                     -0.5} {} 0} width 5 offset 0"
     rep_origin      complement(6184..6772)
                     /note="pLannotate"
                     /database="snapgene"
                     /identity="99.8"
                     /match_length="100.0"
                     /fragment="False"
                     /other="rep_origin"
                     /locus_tag="ori"
                     /label="ori"
                     /ApEinfo_label="ori"
                     /ApEinfo_fwdcolor="#999999"
                     /ApEinfo_revcolor="#eaeaea"
                     /ApEinfo_graphicformat="arrow_data {{0 0.5 0 1 2 0 0 -1 0
                     -0.5} {} 0} width 5 offset 0"
     promoter        complement(5830..5860)
                     /note="pLannotate"
                     /database="snapgene"
                     /identity="100.0"
                     /match_length="100.0"
                     /fragment="False"
                     /other="promoter"
                     /locus_tag="lac promoter"
                     /label="lac promoter"
                     /ApEinfo_label="lac promoter"
                     /ApEinfo_fwdcolor="#346ee0"
                     /ApEinfo_revcolor="#eaeaea"
                     /ApEinfo_graphicformat="arrow_data {{0 0.5 0 1 2 0 0 -1 0
                     -0.5} {} 0} width 5 offset 0"
     protein_bind    complement(5875..5896)
                     /note="pLannotate"
                     /database="snapgene"
                     /identity="100.0"
                     /match_length="100.0"
                     /fragment="False"
                     /other="protein_bind"
                     /locus_tag="CAP binding site"
                     /label="CAP binding site"
                     /ApEinfo_label="CAP binding site"
                     /ApEinfo_fwdcolor="#d5d5d5"
                     /ApEinfo_revcolor="#eaeaea"
                     /ApEinfo_graphicformat="arrow_data {{0 0.5 0 1 2 0 0 -1 0
                     -0.5} {} 0} width 5 offset 0"
     promoter        complement(5153..5552)
                     /locus_tag="hsp16-41 promoter"
                     /label="hsp16-41 promoter"
                     /ApEinfo_label="hsp16-41 promoter"
                     /ApEinfo_fwdcolor="#0080c0"
                     /ApEinfo_revcolor="#72fcd5"
                     /ApEinfo_graphicformat="arrow_data {{0 1 2 0 0 -1} {} 0}
                     width 5 offset 0"
     protein_bind    complement(5806..5822)
                     /note="pLannotate"
                     /database="snapgene"
                     /identity="100.0"
                     /match_length="100.0"
                     /fragment="False"
                     /other="protein_bind"
                     /locus_tag="lac operator"
                     /label="lac operator"
                     /ApEinfo_label="lac operator"
                     /ApEinfo_fwdcolor="pink"
                     /ApEinfo_revcolor="#eaeaea"
                     /ApEinfo_graphicformat="arrow_data {{0 0.5 0 1 2 0 0 -1 0
                     -0.5} {} 0} width 5 offset 0"
     CDS             complement(5909..6001)
                     /note="pLannotate"
                     /database="snapgene"
                     /identity="100.0"
                     /match_length="8.6"
                     /fragment="True"
                     /other="CDS"
                     /locus_tag="lacI (fragment)"
                     /label="lacI (fragment)"
                     /ApEinfo_label="lacI (fragment)"
                     /ApEinfo_fwdcolor="#e9d024"
                     /ApEinfo_revcolor="#eaeaea"
                     /ApEinfo_graphicformat="arrow_data {{0 0.5 0 1 2 0 0 -1 0
                     -0.5} {} 0} width 5 offset 0"
     CDS             complement(join(4073..4685,4737..5152))
                     /locus_tag="Cre"
                     /label="Cre"
                     /ApEinfo_label="Cre"
                     /ApEinfo_fwdcolor="#6699cc"
                     /ApEinfo_revcolor="#fefc78"
                     /ApEinfo_graphicformat="arrow_data {{0 1 2 0 0 -1} {} 0}
                     width 5 offset 0"
     CDS             join(160..462,511..585,637..756,808..1023)
                     /locus_tag="GFP"
                     /label="GFP"
                     /ApEinfo_label="GFP"
                     /ApEinfo_fwdcolor="#00ff33"
                     /ApEinfo_revcolor="#006666"
                     /ApEinfo_graphicformat="arrow_data {{0 1 2 0 0 -1} {} 0}
                     width 5 offset 0"
     3'UTR           complement(4030..4069)
                     /locus_tag="tbb-2 3'UTR"
                     /label="tbb-2 3'UTR"
                     /ApEinfo_label="tbb-2 3'UTR"
                     /ApEinfo_fwdcolor="#cc3333"
                     /ApEinfo_revcolor="#993333"
                     /ApEinfo_graphicformat="arrow_data {{0 1 2 0 0 -1} {} 0}
                     width 5 offset 0"
     misc_structure  97..159
                     /locus_tag="Flexible Linker (will be deleted if ClaI is
                     used)"
                     /label="Flexible Linker (will be deleted if ClaI is used)"
                     /ApEinfo_label="Flexible Linker (will be deleted if ClaI
                     is used)"
                     /ApEinfo_fwdcolor="#999999"
                     /ApEinfo_revcolor="green"
                     /ApEinfo_graphicformat="arrow_data {{0 1 2 0 0 -1} {} 0}
                     width 5 offset 0"
     misc_feature    5747..5752
                     /locus_tag="AvrII"
                     /label="AvrII"
                     /ApEinfo_label="AvrII"
                     /ApEinfo_fwdcolor="#75d5ff"
                     /ApEinfo_revcolor="green"
                     /ApEinfo_graphicformat="arrow_data {{0 1 2 0 0 -1} {} 0}
                     width 5 offset 0"
     misc_feature    91..96
                     /locus_tag="AvrII(1)"
                     /label="AvrII(1)"
                     /ApEinfo_label="AvrII"
                     /ApEinfo_fwdcolor="#75d5ff"
                     /ApEinfo_revcolor="green"
                     /ApEinfo_graphicformat="arrow_data {{0 0.5 0 1 2 0 0 -1 0
                     -0.5} {} 0} width 5 offset 0"
     3'UTR           complement(1139..1245)
                     /locus_tag="let-858 3'UTR"
                     /label="let-858 3'UTR"
                     /ApEinfo_label="let-858 3'UTR"
                     /ApEinfo_fwdcolor="#942092"
                     /ApEinfo_revcolor="#942092"
                     /ApEinfo_graphicformat="arrow_data {{0 0.5 0 1 2 0 0 -1 0
                     -0.5} {} 0} width 5 offset 0"
     misc_feature    5755..5760
                     /locus_tag="ClaI"
                     /label="ClaI"
                     /ApEinfo_label="ClaI"
                     /ApEinfo_fwdcolor="#ff2600"
                     /ApEinfo_revcolor="green"
                     /ApEinfo_graphicformat="arrow_data {{0 1 2 0 0 -1} {} 0}
                     width 5 offset 0"
     CDS             5628..5705
                     /locus_tag="Linker"
                     /label="Linker"
                     /ApEinfo_label="Linker"
                     /ApEinfo_fwdcolor="#a9a9a9"
                     /ApEinfo_revcolor="#e9d024"
                     /ApEinfo_graphicformat="arrow_data {{0 0.5 0 1 2 0 0 -1 0
                     -0.5} {} 0} width 5 offset 0"
     protein_bind    1099..1132
                     /note="pLannotate"
                     /database="snapgene"
                     /identity="100.0"
                     /match_length="100.0"
                     /fragment="False"
                     /other="protein_bind"
                     /locus_tag="loxP"
                     /label="loxP"
                     /ApEinfo_label="loxP"
                     /ApEinfo_fwdcolor="#ff9300"
                     /ApEinfo_revcolor="pink"
                     /ApEinfo_graphicformat="arrow_data {{0 0.5 0 1 2 0 0 -1 0
                     -0.5} {} 0} width 5 offset 0"
     CDS             complement(1249..2271)
                     /note="pLannotate"
                     /database="swissprot"
                     /identity="100.0"
                     /match_length="100.0"
                     /fragment="False"
                     /other="CDS"
                     /locus_tag="hph"
                     /label="hph"
                     /ApEinfo_label="hph"
                     /ApEinfo_fwdcolor="#e9d024"
                     /ApEinfo_revcolor="#fefc78"
                     /ApEinfo_graphicformat="arrow_data {{0 0.5 0 1 2 0 0 -1 0
                     -0.5} {} 0} width 5 offset 0"
     intron          1042..1098
                     /locus_tag="intron(1)"
                     /label="intron(1)"
                     /ApEinfo_label="intron"
                     /ApEinfo_fwdcolor="#ff89d8"
                     /ApEinfo_revcolor="#eb606c"
                     /ApEinfo_graphicformat="arrow_data {{0 0.5 0 1 2 0 0 -1 0
                     -0.5} {} 0} width 5 offset 0"
     primer_bind     complement(5778..5798)
                     /locus_tag="M13R"
                     /label="M13R"
                     /ApEinfo_label="M13R"
                     /ApEinfo_fwdcolor="#008e00"
                     /ApEinfo_revcolor="#00f900"
                     /ApEinfo_graphicformat="arrow_data {{0 0.5 0 1 2 0 0 -1 0
                     -0.5} {} 0} width 5 offset 0"
     protein_bind    5559..5592
                     /note="pLannotate"
                     /database="snapgene"
                     /identity="100.0"
                     /match_length="100.0"
                     /fragment="False"
                     /other="protein_bind"
                     /locus_tag="loxP(1)"
                     /label="loxP(1)"
                     /ApEinfo_label="loxP"
                     /ApEinfo_fwdcolor="#ff9300"
                     /ApEinfo_revcolor="pink"
                     /ApEinfo_graphicformat="arrow_data {{0 0.5 0 1 2 0 0 -1 0
                     -0.5} {} 0} width 5 offset 0"
     CDS             complement(1..18)
                     /note="pLannotate"
                     /database="snapgene"
                     /identity="100.0"
                     /match_length="88.5"
                     /fragment="True"
                     /other="CDS"
                     /locus_tag="lacZA (fragment)(1)"
                     /label="lacZA (fragment)(1)"
                     /ApEinfo_label="lacZA (fragment)"
                     /ApEinfo_fwdcolor="#eaeaea"
                     /ApEinfo_revcolor="#eaeaea"
                     /ApEinfo_graphicformat="arrow_data {{0 0.5 0 1 2 0 0 -1 0
                     -0.5} {} 0} width 5 offset 0"
     promoter        complement(3653..4023)
                     /locus_tag="sqt-1 promoter"
                     /label="sqt-1 promoter"
                     /ApEinfo_label="sqt-1 promoter"
                     /ApEinfo_fwdcolor="#72fcd5"
                     /ApEinfo_revcolor="#72fcd5"
                     /ApEinfo_graphicformat="arrow_data {{0 0.5 0 1 2 0 0 -1 0
                     -0.5} {} 0} width 5 offset 0"
     3'UTR           complement(2642..2677)
                     /locus_tag="sqt-1 3' UTR"
                     /label="sqt-1 3' UTR"
                     /ApEinfo_label="sqt-1 3' UTR"
                     /ApEinfo_fwdcolor="#ffd478"
                     /ApEinfo_revcolor="#ffd478"
                     /ApEinfo_graphicformat="arrow_data {{0 0.5 0 1 2 0 0 -1 0
                     -0.5} {} 0} width 5 offset 0"
     promoter        complement(2272..2635)
                     /locus_tag="rps-0 promoter"
                     /label="rps-0 promoter"
                     /ApEinfo_label="rps-0 promoter"
                     /ApEinfo_fwdcolor="#72fcd5"
                     /ApEinfo_revcolor="#72fcd5"
                     /ApEinfo_graphicformat="arrow_data {{0 0.5 0 1 2 0 0 -1 0
                     -0.5} {} 0} width 5 offset 0"
     intron          1069..1098
                     /locus_tag="unique sequence adapter for Gibson assembly"
                     /label="unique sequence adapter for Gibson assembly"
                     /ApEinfo_label="unique sequence adapter for Gibson
                     assembly"
                     /ApEinfo_fwdcolor="#ff89d8"
                     /ApEinfo_revcolor="#eb606c"
                     /ApEinfo_graphicformat="arrow_data {{0 0.5 0 1 2 0 0 -1 0
                     -0.5} {} 0} width 5 offset 0"
     misc_feature    2636..2641
                     /locus_tag="StuI"
                     /label="StuI"
                     /ApEinfo_label="StuI"
                     /ApEinfo_fwdcolor="#009192"
                     /ApEinfo_revcolor="green"
                     /ApEinfo_graphicformat="arrow_data {{0 0.5 0 1 2 0 0 -1 0
                     -0.5} {} 0} width 5 offset 0"
     misc_feature    1133..1138
                     /locus_tag="SphI"
                     /label="SphI"
                     /ApEinfo_label="SphI"
                     /ApEinfo_fwdcolor="#009192"
                     /ApEinfo_revcolor="green"
                     /ApEinfo_graphicformat="arrow_data {{0 0.5 0 1 2 0 0 -1 0
                     -0.5} {} 0} width 5 offset 0"
     misc_feature    5705..5710
                     /locus_tag="SpeI"
                     /label="SpeI"
                     /ApEinfo_label="SpeI"
                     /ApEinfo_fwdcolor="#ff40ff"
                     /ApEinfo_revcolor="green"
                     /ApEinfo_graphicformat="arrow_data {{0 1 2 0 0 -1} {} 0}
                     width 5 offset 0"
     misc_feature    5553..5558
                     /locus_tag="NruI"
                     /label="NruI"
                     /ApEinfo_label="NruI"
                     /ApEinfo_fwdcolor="#009192"
                     /ApEinfo_revcolor="green"
                     /ApEinfo_graphicformat="arrow_data {{0 0.5 0 1 2 0 0 -1 0
                     -0.5} {} 0} width 5 offset 0"
     misc_feature    5628..5633
                     /locus_tag="NheI"
                     /label="NheI"
                     /ApEinfo_label="NheI"
                     /ApEinfo_fwdcolor="#ff7d78"
                     /ApEinfo_revcolor="green"
                     /ApEinfo_graphicformat="arrow_data {{0 0.5 0 1 2 0 0 -1 0
                     -0.5} {} 0} width 5 offset 0"
     primer_bind     1..18
                     /locus_tag="M13F"
                     /label="M13F"
                     /ApEinfo_label="M13F"
                     /ApEinfo_fwdcolor="#008e00"
                     /ApEinfo_revcolor="#00f900"
                     /ApEinfo_graphicformat="arrow_data {{0 0.5 0 1 2 0 0 -1 0
                     -0.5} {} 0} width 5 offset 0"
     misc_feature    55..90
                     /locus_tag="Spacer for multiple restriction enzymes"
                     /label="Spacer for multiple restriction enzymes"
                     /ApEinfo_label="Spacer for multiple restriction enzymes"
                     /ApEinfo_fwdcolor="#cc9966"
                     /ApEinfo_revcolor="green"
                     /ApEinfo_graphicformat="arrow_data {{0 1 2 0 0 -1} {} 0}
                     width 5 offset 0"
     misc_feature    5711..5746
                     /locus_tag="Spacer for multiple restriction enzymes(1)"
                     /label="Spacer for multiple restriction enzymes(1)"
                     /ApEinfo_label="Spacer for multiple restriction enzymes"
                     /ApEinfo_fwdcolor="#cc9966"
                     /ApEinfo_revcolor="green"
                     /ApEinfo_graphicformat="arrow_data {{0 1 2 0 0 -1} {} 0}
                     width 5 offset 0"
     misc_feature    49..54
                     /locus_tag="SpeI(1)"
                     /label="SpeI(1)"
                     /ApEinfo_label="SpeI"
                     /ApEinfo_fwdcolor="#ff40ff"
                     /ApEinfo_revcolor="green"
                     /ApEinfo_graphicformat="arrow_data {{0 1 2 0 0 -1} {} 0}
                     width 5 offset 0"
     intron          5593..5613
                     /locus_tag="unique intronic sequence adapter for gibson
                     assembly"
                     /label="unique intronic sequence adapter for gibson
                     assembly"
                     /ApEinfo_label="unique intronic sequence adapter for
                     gibson assembly"
                     /ApEinfo_fwdcolor="#ff84ff"
                     /ApEinfo_revcolor="#ff89d8"
                     /ApEinfo_graphicformat="arrow_data {{0 0.5 0 1 2 0 0 -1 0
                     -0.5} {} 0} width 5 offset 0"
     misc_feature    4024..4029
                     /locus_tag="BsiWI"
                     /label="BsiWI"
                     /ApEinfo_label="BsiWI"
                     /ApEinfo_fwdcolor="#009192"
                     /ApEinfo_revcolor="green"
                     /ApEinfo_graphicformat="arrow_data {{0 0.5 0 1 2 0 0 -1 0
                     -0.5} {} 0} width 5 offset 0"
     misc_feature    1069..1074
                     /locus_tag="BssHII"
                     /label="BssHII"
                     /ApEinfo_label="BssHII"
                     /ApEinfo_fwdcolor="#009192"
                     /ApEinfo_revcolor="green"
                     /ApEinfo_graphicformat="arrow_data {{0 0.5 0 1 2 0 0 -1 0
                     -0.5} {} 0} width 5 offset 0"
     misc_feature    1064..1069
                     /locus_tag="AflII"
                     /label="AflII"
                     /ApEinfo_label="AflII"
                     /ApEinfo_fwdcolor="#942092"
                     /ApEinfo_revcolor="green"
                     /ApEinfo_graphicformat="arrow_data {{0 0.5 0 1 2 0 0 -1 0
                     -0.5} {} 0} width 5 offset 0"
     misc_feature    156..161
                     /locus_tag="ClaI(1)"
                     /label="ClaI(1)"
                     /ApEinfo_label="ClaI"
                     /ApEinfo_fwdcolor="#9437ff"
                     /ApEinfo_revcolor="green"
                     /ApEinfo_graphicformat="arrow_data {{0 0.5 0 1 2 0 0 -1 0
                     -0.5} {} 0} width 5 offset 0"
     misc_feature    1024..1041
                     /locus_tag="linker"
                     /label="linker"
                     /ApEinfo_label="linker"
                     /ApEinfo_fwdcolor="#929292"
                     /ApEinfo_revcolor="green"
                     /ApEinfo_graphicformat="arrow_data {{0 0.5 0 1 2 0 0 -1 0
                     -0.5} {} 0} width 5 offset 0"
     misc_feature    1024..1029
                     /locus_tag="AgeI"
                     /label="AgeI"
                     /ApEinfo_label="AgeI"
                     /ApEinfo_fwdcolor="#0096ff"
                     /ApEinfo_revcolor="green"
                     /ApEinfo_graphicformat="arrow_data {{0 0.5 0 1 2 0 0 -1 0
                     -0.5} {} 0} width 5 offset 0"
ORIGIN
        1 tgtaaaacga cggccagtga attgacgcgt attgggatat cccaatgcAc tagtcgtgct
       61 aacgatatgt ctgaacaaga gaactgcgag cctaggAAGG AGTCTGGATC TGTTTCCTCC
      121 GAGCAACTTG CTCAATTCCG TTCCCTCGAC GGAGCATCGA TGAGTAAAGG AGAAGAATTG
      181 TTCACTGGAG TTGTCCCAAT CCTCGTCGAG CTCGACGGAG ACGTCAACGG ACACAAGTTC
      241 TCCGTCTCCG GAGAGGGAGA GGGAGACGCC ACCTACGGAA AGCTCACCCT CAAGTTCATC
      301 TGCACCACCG GAAAGCTCCC AGTCCCATGG CCAACCCTCG TCACCACCTT CTGCTACGGA
      361 GTCCAATGCT TCTCCCGTTA CCCAGACCAC ATGAAGCGTC ACGACTTCTT CAAGTCCGCC
      421 ATGCCAGAGG GATACGTCCA AGAGCGTACC ATCTTCTTCA AGgtaagttt aaacatatat
      481 atactaacta ctgattattt aaattttcag GACGACGGAA ACTACAAGAC CCGTGCCGAG
      541 GTCAAGTTCG AGGGAGACAC CCTCGTCAAC CGTATCGAGC TCAAGgtaag tttaaacagt
      601 tcggtactaa ctaaccatac atatttaaat tttcagGGAA TCGACTTCAA GGAGGACGGA
      661 AACATCCTCG GACACAAGCT CGAGTACAAC TACAACTCCC ACAACGTCTA CATCATGGCC
      721 GACAAGCAAA AGAACGGAAT CAAGGTCAAC TTCAAGgtaa gtttaaacat gattttacta
      781 actaactaat ctgatttaaa ttttcagATC CGTCACAACA TCGAGGACGG ATCCGTCCAA
      841 CTCGCCGACC ACTACCAACA AAACACCCCA ATCGGAGACG GACCAGTCCT CCTCCCAGAC
      901 AACCACTACC TCTCCACCCA ATCCGCCCTC TCCAAGGACC CAAACGAGAA GCGTGACCAC
      961 ATGGTCCTCC TCGAGTTCGT CACCGCCGCC GGAATCACCC ACGGAATGGA CGAGCTCTAC
     1021 AAGACCGGTC AATCCGGAAA Ggtaagttta aacaaatata taacttaagc gcgcatctgg
     1081 gcctcccacg aacgggagat aacttcgtat agcatacatt atacgaagtt atgcatgctt
     1141 agatttggat tgaattaatt ttttacaaag caagaaaaaa aacacaaaga gaataaataa
     1201 ataataggaa aaaaaacaaa tattcagtat ttaaaatttg aaaatCTACT CCTTGGCCCG
     1261 GGGCCGCGTC GATGGCCTCC TGTTTCCACT ATCGGCGAGT ACTTCTACAC AGCCATCGGT
     1321 CCAGACGGCC GCGCTTCTGC GGGCGATTTG TGTACGCCCG ACAGTCCCGG CTCCGGATCG
     1381 GACGATTGCG TCGCATCGAC CCTGCGCCCA AGCTGCATCA TCGAAATTGC CGTCAACCAA
     1441 GCTCTGATAG AGTTGGTCAA GACCAATGCG GAGCATATAC GCCCGGAGCC GCGGCGATCC
     1501 TGCAAGCTCC GGATGCCTCC GCTCGAAGTA GCGCGTCTGC TGCTCCATAC AAGCCAACCA
     1561 CGGCCTCCAG AAGAAGATGT TGGCGACCTC GTATTGGGAA TCCCCGAACA TCGCCTCGCT
     1621 CCAGTCAATG ACCGCTGTTA TGCGGCCATT GTCTGTTAGT ACGTTGTTGG AGCCGAAATC
     1681 CGCGTGCACG AGGTGCCGGA CTTCGGGGCA GTCCTCGGCC CAAAGCATCA GCTCATCGAG
     1741 AGCCTGCGCG ACGGACGCAC TGACGGTGTC GTCCATCACA GTTTGCCAGT GATACACATG
     1801 GGGATCAGCA ATCGCGCATA TGAAATCACG CCATGTAGTG TATTGACCGA TTCCTTGCGG
     1861 TCCGAATGGG CCGAACCCGC TCGTCTGGCT AAGATCGGCC GCAGCGATCG CATCCATGGC
     1921 CTCCGCGACC GGCTGCAGAA CAGCGGGCAG TTCGGTTTCA GGCAGGTCTT GCAACGTGAC
     1981 ACCCTGTGCA CGGCGGGAGA TGCAATAGGT CAGGCTCTCG CTGAATTCCC CAATGTCAAG
     2041 CACTTCCGGA ATCGGGAGCG CGGCCGATGC AAAGTGCCGA TAAACATAAC GATCTTTGTA
     2101 GAAACCATCG GCGCAGCTAT TTACGCGCAG GACATATCCA CGCCCTCCTA CATCGAAGCT
     2161 GAAAGCACGA GATTCTTCGC CCTCCGAGAG CTGCATCAGG TCGGAGACGC TGTCGAACTT
     2221 TTCGATCAGA AACTTCTCGA CAGACGTCGC AGTCAGTTCA GGCTTTTTCA Tattacctta
     2281 aaattcaaaa attaatttca catcagtcat aaccaagaaa acaaaataaa cgttaggaca
     2341 gaaaattcaa attaattaaa aattatgctg aataagaaaa ttacatgcaa agccttattt
     2401 tcctcataga aacagttgaa taacatattt tttaattgaa aacatagcaa aattcgtggt
     2461 aaaatttgtc aaaaccttgg aaaaaatcga aaaaagaaca tttcccgatg cattttccta
     2521 tttctcgttg cctgacaacg tataaacgtt gaatactcac tcaacgaatt tggctgctgg
     2581 cttggactct cgcacggaag agacgcgtgt gtagatttac gacgaaagca aaaataggcc
     2641 ttgaatctca aatattttat tagaaaacac caacaatTTA GATATTTCTG TATCCACGGT
     2701 TGGCGTTGAC TGCTTCTGAT GGTGGAGACT TGTCTGGGCA CTGGCAGTAC TCGGCATCCT
     2761 TTCCTGGTCT TCCGTCTGGT CCAGTCTCTC CCTGGGTTCC GTCTGGTCCT TGACGTCCTT
     2821 GCTTTCCAGA TGGTCCTTCT GGTCCAACGG TTCCTGGCTC TCCTGGTGGT CCGTGAAGAC
     2881 CGTTCTGTCC AGCTGGTCCT GTTGGTCCTT GATCTCCTCT TGGTCCCTTT GGTCCTGGTC
     2941 TTCCGATTGG ATGCTCGGCG TCGCGTCCCT TCTCTCCTGG TGGTCCTGGC TCTCCGATCT
     3001 TTCCGATTTG ACCGGATGAT CCTTGCTCTC CTGGATGTCC TGGTTGTCCA TCTCTTCCTG
     3061 GGTTTCCATT TTGACCCCTG GGGCCAGGAA GTCCACGTGG TCCTGGTCTT CCAAGAGCTC
     3121 CTGGTGGTCC AACTGGTCCT TGTGGGCAAG TGAAGCATCC GACAGACTCG CGTTGTGGAG
     3181 CGATATCATC AGCTCCAACT CCTGGAACAC CGTCCAATCC TGGGACTCCA TCAAGTCCTG
     3241 GAACTCCTGG AACTCCTTTT GGTCCAGATG GTCCAGCTGG ACACTTGTTA TCAGCGTTGC
     3301 AGTTACACGT AGGTCCATTT CCATTGGCTC CATTTGGAGT CTTTGGCTGG TTGAAGACTG
     3361 GTGGAACTGC TGGTGGCTGT CCCGGAGGTG CAGATGGGGA TCCATCAGCA TGTGGAGTTG
     3421 GGGTAGCGTT GGTCTCTTCA TATTGACAAC GGACACGCTT GCTAGATCTT CCGATGACAA
     3481 CTATGTCCTT CCACAATCCA TTGGTAGATT GTCTGAACAC ATTCATCTCG GTATCAAGCT
     3541 TCTCTCTGAA TCCATCAACC TCCGAGTAGA TGGTTGACAT GGTCATGAAG CATACCATAA
     3601 GAGTGGCGAC AGTGACCGAA GCGGTGACGT AGCAAGCCAA TTTTACAGAC ATctctgaaa
     3661 ttatcaaatt taggatttca aaataattcg gccaaagaaa tgtaactcac ctagtcttcg
     3721 agaagcagag acttgtcgat ttcctaccgg attcgtctcc ttttattagg aaatctttcc
     3781 gcaagttttc aagttttttt tgatatttat atacattacc gacgagacac gtgtgcgaga
     3841 cgcagagacg ataaaagact ggataagaac gggagataag gagtacggat gtaggtgagg
     3901 aatgtggccg aaaggacaga tgggctttat tcgggaagat tggttgggaa atgaaccaga
     3961 gaagaatgac tgaataaagt tgttgaaact tggtgagaat ggaagataga caatcgaggg
     4021 cagcgtacgt agagaagaag ggaatgcttg aaaggatttt gcatttatcT TAATCACCGT
     4081 CTTCGAGAAG ACGAACCATG GCGCCAGTTT CAGAATCCAA GTTTCTAATA TAGTTCATCA
     4141 CAATGTTGAC GTTGGTCCAA CCTCCGGCTT GCATAATCTC TGGGATGGAA ACTCCAGCGC
     4201 GAGCCATGTC ACGGGCAGCT CCGACACGGG CGGAATGTCC AGACCACGCT AAATACCGCT
     4261 GTCCGGAATC ATCCTTGGCT CCGTAGATCA GGCGATGAGT AGCTTCGAAG ATTCCTTCAA
     4321 GAGCTCGAGT CGAGAGTTGT GATGTTGCAC TCGGGGCAGC AACTCCGTTC TTGCGAACAC
     4381 GACAAAATAG ATAATTATTT GGATCATCGG CGACTCCGGA AACCGAAATC CAGCGCTCAA
     4441 CTAGCTTAGT CACGCCCAGG GAGAGCGCTT TTTCGACTCC GGCAGTCGAG ACCAGCGTTT
     4501 TTGTACGTCC GATGTGGATG AGCATTCTTC CTCCGTCTGT GCGACTAATA TCCTTGACGC
     4561 GAATGCGGGC AATTTCGGCG ATACGGAGAA GTGTGTTGTA AGCAATTCCG AGGAAGGCGA
     4621 GGTTTCGGAT GTCCTGGCAA CGATCGGAAT TTTCCATAAG AGAACGGACC TGATCGAAGT
     4681 CGGTTctgaa aatttaaatc agattagtta gttagtaaaa tcatgtttaa acttacCTCT
     4741 CGAATGCAAG GGCTTGCTTG GCTCTCTCTC CAGCATCAAC ATTTTCCTTG CGGATACGTC
     4801 TCATTACGAG AGATACGGCA TTAGAATCTG ATGGGCGTGG AAGTCCAGAT CGGCGATGGA
     4861 GCATATTGAG CTGTCCGAGA TGTTGTTGGA TCGTCTTCAC CGCCAATCCA CGAGCTTGGA
     4921 GGTAGAGCAA GTAGTCACGA ACGTCTTCTG GCTCGGCTGG GAACCACTTG CGGTTGTTAA
     4981 GCTTGCACCA GGCAGCCCAA GAACGGCACA CTGAGAGAAG CATCTTCCAA GTGTGTTCCG
     5041 AGAAGGCTTG TCTGTCACGG AACATATCCA TGAGGTTCTT GCGAACTTCA TCACTTGTCG
     5101 CGTCAACTGG AAGTGCTGGA AGATTTTGAT GAACAGTGAG AAGATTTGAC ATattttcga
     5161 agttttttag atgcactaga acaaagcgtg ttggcttcct ctgagcccgc tttccttata
     5221 tacccgcatt ctgcagcctt acagaatgtt ctagaaggtc ctagatgcat tcgtttgaaa
     5281 atactcccgg tgggtgcaaa gagacgcaga cggaaaatgt atctgggtct ctttattgtg
     5341 tacactactt ttccatgtac cgaatgtgag tcgccctcct tttgcaacaa gcagctcgaa
     5401 tgttctagaa aaaggtggaa aatagtataa ataccgttga aaataaatac cgaacaacat
     5461 ttgctctaat tgtgaaatta gaaatcttca aactataatc atgtcacttt accactattt
     5521 ccgtccagct caacgttccg tttttggtga tctcgcgaat aacttcgtat agcatacatt
     5581 atacgaagtt atacacatga acgagagtct gctatttaaa ttttcagGCT AGCGGAGGAT
     5641 CTGCATCGGG ATCCGGAGGC GGTTCTGGCG GAGGTTCTGG TGCAGGAGCC TCCGGAGCCT
     5701 CCGGActagt agggcaaatg acatgtccga gcaggaaaat tgtgaaccta ggaaatcgat
     5761 aacgagcttg gcgtaatcat ggtcatagct gtttcctgtg tgaaattgtt atccgctcac
     5821 aattccacac aacatacgag ccggaagcat aaagtgtaaa gcctggggtg cctaatgagt
     5881 gagctaactc acattaattg cgttgcgctc actgcccgct ttccagtcgg gaaacctgtc
     5941 gtgccagctg cattaatgaa tcggccaacg cgcggggaga ggcggtttgc gtattgggcg
     6001 ctcttccgct tcctcgctca ctgactcgct gcgctcggtc gttcggctgc ggcgagcggt
     6061 atcagctcac tcaaaggcgg taatacggtt atccacagaa tcaggggata acgcaggaaa
     6121 gaacatgtga gcaaaaggcc agcaaaaggc caggaaccgt aaaaaggccg cgttgctggc
     6181 gtttttccat aggctccgcc cccctgacga gcatcacaaa aatcgacgct caagtcagag
     6241 gtggcgaaac ccgacaggac tataaagata ccaggcgttt ccccctggaa gctccctcgt
     6301 gcgctctcct gttccgaccc tgccgcttac cggatacctg tccgcctttc tcccttcggg
     6361 aagcgtggcg ctttctcata gctcacgctg taggtatctc agttcggtgt aggtcgttcg
     6421 ctccaagctg ggctgtgtgc acgaaccccc cgttcagccc gaccgctgcg ccttatccgg
     6481 taactatcgt cttgagtcca acccggtaag acacgactta tcgccactgg cagcagccac
     6541 tggtaacagg attagcagag cgaggtatgt aggcggtgct acagagttct tgaagtggtg
     6601 gcctaactac ggctacacta gaagaacagt atttggtatc tgcgctctgc tgaagccagt
     6661 taccttcgga aaaagagttg gtagctcttg atccggcaaa caaaccaccg ctggtagcgg
     6721 tggttttttt gtttgcaagc agcagattac gcgcagaaaa aaaggatctc aagaagatcc
     6781 tttgatcttt tctacggggt ctgacgctca gtggaacgaa aactcacgtt aagggatttt
     6841 ggtcatgaga ttatcaaaaa ggatcttcac ctagatcctt ttaaattaaa aatgaagttt
     6901 taaatcaatc taaagtatat atgagtaaac ttggtctgac agttaccaat gcttaatcag
     6961 tgaggcacct atctcagcga tctgtctatt tcgttcatcc atagttgcct gactccccgt
     7021 cgtgtagata actacgatac gggagggctt accatctggc cccagtgctg caatgatacc
     7081 gcgagaccca cgctcaccgg ctccagattt atcagcaata aaccagccag ccggaagggc
     7141 cgagcgcaga agtggtcctg caactttatc cgcctccatc cagtctatta attgttgccg
     7201 ggaagctaga gtaagtagtt cgccagttaa tagtttgcgc aacgttgttg ccattgctac
     7261 aggcatcgtg gtgtcacgct cgtcgtttgg tatggcttca ttcagctccg gttcccaacg
     7321 atcaaggcga gttacatgat cccccatgtt gtgcaaaaaa gcggttagct ccttcggtcc
     7381 tccgatcgtt gtcagaagta agttggccgc agtgttatca ctcatggtta tggcagcact
     7441 gcataattct cttactgtca tgccatccgt aagatgcttt tctgtgactg gtgagtactc
     7501 aaccaagtca ttctgagaat agtgtatgcg gcgaccgagt tgctcttgcc cggcgtcaat
     7561 acgggataat accgcgccac atagcagaac tttaaaagtg ctcatcattg gaaaacgttc
     7621 ttcggggcga aaactctcaa ggatcttacc gctgttgaga tccagttcga tgtaacccac
     7681 tcgtgcaccc aactgatctt cagcatcttt tactttcacc agcgtttctg ggtgagcaaa
     7741 aacaggaagg caaaatgccg caaaaaaggg aataagggcg acacggaaat gttgaatact
     7801 catactcttc ctttttcaat attattgaag catttatcag ggttattgtc tcatgagcgg
     7861 atacatattt gaatgtattt agaaaaataa acaaataggg gttccgcgca catttccccg
     7921 aaaagtgcca cctgacgtct aagaaaccat tattatcatg acattaacct ataaaaatag
     7981 gcgtatcacg aggccctttc gtctcgcgcg tttcggtgat gacggtgaaa acctctgaca
     8041 catgcagctc ccggagacgg tcacagcttg tctgtaagcg gatgccggga gcagacaagc
     8101 ccgtcagggc gcgtcagcgg gtgttggcgg gtgtcggggc tggcttaact atgcggcatc
     8161 agagcagatt gtactgagag tgcaccatat gcggtgtgaa ataccgcaca gatgcgtaag
     8221 gagaaaatac cgcatcaggc gccattcgcc attcaggctg cgcaactgtt gggaagggcg
     8281 atcggtgcgg gcctcttcgc tattacgcca gctggcgaaa gggggatgtg ctgcaaggcg
     8341 attaagttgg gtaacgccag ggttttccca gtcacgacgt  
//
