# Supplementary material for: Engineering the C. elegans genome with a nested, self-excising selection cassette
Source: bioRxiv preprint, doi:10.1101/2025.05.01.651742, version 1 (2025-05-01)
Supplement: Supplemental File 1 [file 651742_file02.zip › pTG615_GFP_AID_NSEC.ape]

LOCUS       pTG615_GFP_AID_N        8521 bp    DNA        circular     29-APR-2025
DEFINITION  .
ACCESSION   .
VERSION     .
KEYWORDS    .
SOURCE      .
  ORGANISM  . .
COMMENT     
COMMENT     ApEinfo:methylated:1
FEATURES             Location/Qualifiers
     promoter        complement(7945..8049)
                     /note="pLannotate"
                     /database="snapgene"
                     /identity="100.0"
                     /match_length="100.0"
                     /fragment="False"
                     /other="promoter"
                     /locus_tag="AmpR promoter"
                     /label="AmpR promoter"
                     /ApEinfo_label="AmpR promoter"
                     /ApEinfo_fwdcolor="#346ee0"
                     /ApEinfo_revcolor="#eaeaea"
                     /ApEinfo_graphicformat="arrow_data {{0 0.5 0 1 2 0 0 -1 0
                     -0.5} {} 0} width 5 offset 0"
     intron          5734..5768
                     /locus_tag="intron"
                     /label="intron"
                     /ApEinfo_label="intron"
                     /ApEinfo_fwdcolor="#ff89d8"
                     /ApEinfo_revcolor="#eb606c"
                     /ApEinfo_graphicformat="arrow_data {{0 0.5 0 1 2 0 0 -1 0
                     -0.5} {} 0} width 5 offset 0"
     CDS             complement(7084..7944)
                     /note="pLannotate"
                     /database="snapgene"
                     /identity="99.8"
                     /match_length="100.0"
                     /fragment="False"
                     /other="CDS"
                     /locus_tag="AmpR"
                     /label="AmpR"
                     /ApEinfo_label="AmpR"
                     /ApEinfo_fwdcolor="#e9d024"
                     /ApEinfo_revcolor="#eaeaea"
                     /ApEinfo_graphicformat="arrow_data {{0 0.5 0 1 2 0 0 -1 0
                     -0.5} {} 0} width 5 offset 0"
     CDS             complement(8386..8521)
                     /note="pLannotate"
                     /database="snapgene"
                     /identity="100.0"
                     /match_length="88.5"
                     /fragment="True"
                     /other="CDS"
                     /locus_tag="lacZA (fragment)"
                     /label="lacZA (fragment)"
                     /ApEinfo_label="lacZA (fragment)"
                     /ApEinfo_fwdcolor="#eaeaea"
                     /ApEinfo_revcolor="#eaeaea"
                     /ApEinfo_graphicformat="arrow_data {{0 0.5 0 1 2 0 0 -1 0
                     -0.5} {} 0} width 5 offset 0"
     CDS             complement(2822..3793)
                     /note="pLannotate"
                     /database="swissprot"
                     /identity="99.7"
                     /match_length="100.0"
                     /fragment="False"
                     /other="CDS"
                     /locus_tag="sqt-1"
                     /label="sqt-1"
                     /ApEinfo_label="sqt-1"
                     /ApEinfo_fwdcolor="#e9d024"
                     /ApEinfo_revcolor="#e9d024"
                     /ApEinfo_graphicformat="arrow_data {{0 0.5 0 1 2 0 0 -1 0
                     -0.5} {} 0} width 5 offset 0"
     misc_feature    8281..8380
                     /note="pLannotate"
                     /database="snapgene"
                     /identity="100.0"
                     /match_length="70.9"
                     /fragment="True"
                     /other="misc_feature"
                     /locus_tag="bom (fragment)"
                     /label="bom (fragment)"
                     /ApEinfo_label="bom (fragment)"
                     /ApEinfo_fwdcolor="#eaeaea"
                     /ApEinfo_revcolor="#7eff74"
                     /ApEinfo_graphicformat="arrow_data {{0 0.5 0 1 2 0 0 -1 0
                     -0.5} {} 0} width 5 offset 0"
     CDS             8144..8179
                     /note="pLannotate"
                     /database="snapgene"
                     /identity="100.0"
                     /match_length="18.8"
                     /fragment="True"
                     /other="CDS"
                     /locus_tag="rop (fragment)"
                     /label="rop (fragment)"
                     /ApEinfo_label="rop (fragment)"
                     /ApEinfo_fwdcolor="#eaeaea"
                     /ApEinfo_revcolor="#e9d024"
                     /ApEinfo_graphicformat="arrow_data {{0 0.5 0 1 2 0 0 -1 0
                     -0.5} {} 0} width 5 offset 0"
     rep_origin      complement(6325..6913)
                     /note="pLannotate"
                     /database="snapgene"
                     /identity="99.8"
                     /match_length="100.0"
                     /fragment="False"
                     /other="rep_origin"
                     /locus_tag="ori"
                     /label="ori"
                     /ApEinfo_label="ori"
                     /ApEinfo_fwdcolor="#999999"
                     /ApEinfo_revcolor="#eaeaea"
                     /ApEinfo_graphicformat="arrow_data {{0 0.5 0 1 2 0 0 -1 0
                     -0.5} {} 0} width 5 offset 0"
     promoter        complement(5971..6001)
                     /note="pLannotate"
                     /database="snapgene"
                     /identity="100.0"
                     /match_length="100.0"
                     /fragment="False"
                     /other="promoter"
                     /locus_tag="lac promoter"
                     /label="lac promoter"
                     /ApEinfo_label="lac promoter"
                     /ApEinfo_fwdcolor="#346ee0"
                     /ApEinfo_revcolor="#eaeaea"
                     /ApEinfo_graphicformat="arrow_data {{0 0.5 0 1 2 0 0 -1 0
                     -0.5} {} 0} width 5 offset 0"
     protein_bind    complement(6016..6037)
                     /note="pLannotate"
                     /database="snapgene"
                     /identity="100.0"
                     /match_length="100.0"
                     /fragment="False"
                     /other="protein_bind"
                     /locus_tag="CAP binding site"
                     /label="CAP binding site"
                     /ApEinfo_label="CAP binding site"
                     /ApEinfo_fwdcolor="#d5d5d5"
                     /ApEinfo_revcolor="#eaeaea"
                     /ApEinfo_graphicformat="arrow_data {{0 0.5 0 1 2 0 0 -1 0
                     -0.5} {} 0} width 5 offset 0"
     promoter        complement(5294..5693)
                     /locus_tag="hsp16-41 promoter"
                     /label="hsp16-41 promoter"
                     /ApEinfo_label="hsp16-41 promoter"
                     /ApEinfo_fwdcolor="#0080c0"
                     /ApEinfo_revcolor="#72fcd5"
                     /ApEinfo_graphicformat="arrow_data {{0 1 2 0 0 -1} {} 0}
                     width 5 offset 0"
     protein_bind    complement(5947..5963)
                     /note="pLannotate"
                     /database="snapgene"
                     /identity="100.0"
                     /match_length="100.0"
                     /fragment="False"
                     /other="protein_bind"
                     /locus_tag="lac operator"
                     /label="lac operator"
                     /ApEinfo_label="lac operator"
                     /ApEinfo_fwdcolor="pink"
                     /ApEinfo_revcolor="#eaeaea"
                     /ApEinfo_graphicformat="arrow_data {{0 0.5 0 1 2 0 0 -1 0
                     -0.5} {} 0} width 5 offset 0"
     CDS             complement(6050..6142)
                     /note="pLannotate"
                     /database="snapgene"
                     /identity="100.0"
                     /match_length="8.6"
                     /fragment="True"
                     /other="CDS"
                     /locus_tag="lacI (fragment)"
                     /label="lacI (fragment)"
                     /ApEinfo_label="lacI (fragment)"
                     /ApEinfo_fwdcolor="#e9d024"
                     /ApEinfo_revcolor="#eaeaea"
                     /ApEinfo_graphicformat="arrow_data {{0 0.5 0 1 2 0 0 -1 0
                     -0.5} {} 0} width 5 offset 0"
     CDS             complement(join(4214..4826,4878..5293))
                     /locus_tag="Cre"
                     /label="Cre"
                     /ApEinfo_label="Cre"
                     /ApEinfo_fwdcolor="#6699cc"
                     /ApEinfo_revcolor="#fefc78"
                     /ApEinfo_graphicformat="arrow_data {{0 1 2 0 0 -1} {} 0}
                     width 5 offset 0"
     CDS             join(160..462,511..585,637..756,808..1023)
                     /locus_tag="GFP"
                     /label="GFP"
                     /ApEinfo_label="GFP"
                     /ApEinfo_fwdcolor="#00ff33"
                     /ApEinfo_revcolor="#006666"
                     /ApEinfo_graphicformat="arrow_data {{0 1 2 0 0 -1} {} 0}
                     width 5 offset 0"
     3'UTR           complement(4171..4210)
                     /locus_tag="tbb-2 3'UTR"
                     /label="tbb-2 3'UTR"
                     /ApEinfo_label="tbb-2 3'UTR"
                     /ApEinfo_fwdcolor="#cc3333"
                     /ApEinfo_revcolor="#993333"
                     /ApEinfo_graphicformat="arrow_data {{0 1 2 0 0 -1} {} 0}
                     width 5 offset 0"
     misc_structure  97..159
                     /locus_tag="Flexible Linker (will be deleted if ClaI is
                     used)"
                     /label="Flexible Linker (will be deleted if ClaI is used)"
                     /ApEinfo_label="Flexible Linker (will be deleted if ClaI
                     is used)"
                     /ApEinfo_fwdcolor="#999999"
                     /ApEinfo_revcolor="green"
                     /ApEinfo_graphicformat="arrow_data {{0 1 2 0 0 -1} {} 0}
                     width 5 offset 0"
     misc_feature    5888..5893
                     /locus_tag="AvrII"
                     /label="AvrII"
                     /ApEinfo_label="AvrII"
                     /ApEinfo_fwdcolor="#75d5ff"
                     /ApEinfo_revcolor="green"
                     /ApEinfo_graphicformat="arrow_data {{0 1 2 0 0 -1} {} 0}
                     width 5 offset 0"
     misc_feature    91..96
                     /locus_tag="AvrII(1)"
                     /label="AvrII(1)"
                     /ApEinfo_label="AvrII"
                     /ApEinfo_fwdcolor="#75d5ff"
                     /ApEinfo_revcolor="green"
                     /ApEinfo_graphicformat="arrow_data {{0 0.5 0 1 2 0 0 -1 0
                     -0.5} {} 0} width 5 offset 0"
     3'UTR           complement(1280..1386)
                     /locus_tag="let-858 3'UTR"
                     /label="let-858 3'UTR"
                     /ApEinfo_label="let-858 3'UTR"
                     /ApEinfo_fwdcolor="#942092"
                     /ApEinfo_revcolor="#942092"
                     /ApEinfo_graphicformat="arrow_data {{0 0.5 0 1 2 0 0 -1 0
                     -0.5} {} 0} width 5 offset 0"
     misc_feature    5896..5901
                     /locus_tag="ClaI"
                     /label="ClaI"
                     /ApEinfo_label="ClaI"
                     /ApEinfo_fwdcolor="#ff2600"
                     /ApEinfo_revcolor="green"
                     /ApEinfo_graphicformat="arrow_data {{0 1 2 0 0 -1} {} 0}
                     width 5 offset 0"
     CDS             5769..5846
                     /locus_tag="Linker"
                     /label="Linker"
                     /ApEinfo_label="Linker"
                     /ApEinfo_fwdcolor="#a9a9a9"
                     /ApEinfo_revcolor="#e9d024"
                     /ApEinfo_graphicformat="arrow_data {{0 0.5 0 1 2 0 0 -1 0
                     -0.5} {} 0} width 5 offset 0"
     protein_bind    1240..1273
                     /note="pLannotate"
                     /database="snapgene"
                     /identity="100.0"
                     /match_length="100.0"
                     /fragment="False"
                     /other="protein_bind"
                     /locus_tag="loxP"
                     /label="loxP"
                     /ApEinfo_label="loxP"
                     /ApEinfo_fwdcolor="#ff9300"
                     /ApEinfo_revcolor="pink"
                     /ApEinfo_graphicformat="arrow_data {{0 0.5 0 1 2 0 0 -1 0
                     -0.5} {} 0} width 5 offset 0"
     CDS             complement(1390..2412)
                     /note="pLannotate"
                     /database="swissprot"
                     /identity="100.0"
                     /match_length="100.0"
                     /fragment="False"
                     /other="CDS"
                     /locus_tag="hph"
                     /label="hph"
                     /ApEinfo_label="hph"
                     /ApEinfo_fwdcolor="#e9d024"
                     /ApEinfo_revcolor="#fefc78"
                     /ApEinfo_graphicformat="arrow_data {{0 0.5 0 1 2 0 0 -1 0
                     -0.5} {} 0} width 5 offset 0"
     intron          1183..1239
                     /locus_tag="intron(1)"
                     /label="intron(1)"
                     /ApEinfo_label="intron"
                     /ApEinfo_fwdcolor="#ff89d8"
                     /ApEinfo_revcolor="#eb606c"
                     /ApEinfo_graphicformat="arrow_data {{0 0.5 0 1 2 0 0 -1 0
                     -0.5} {} 0} width 5 offset 0"
     primer_bind     complement(5919..5939)
                     /locus_tag="M13R"
                     /label="M13R"
                     /ApEinfo_label="M13R"
                     /ApEinfo_fwdcolor="#008e00"
                     /ApEinfo_revcolor="#00f900"
                     /ApEinfo_graphicformat="arrow_data {{0 0.5 0 1 2 0 0 -1 0
                     -0.5} {} 0} width 5 offset 0"
     protein_bind    5700..5733
                     /note="pLannotate"
                     /database="snapgene"
                     /identity="100.0"
                     /match_length="100.0"
                     /fragment="False"
                     /other="protein_bind"
                     /locus_tag="loxP(1)"
                     /label="loxP(1)"
                     /ApEinfo_label="loxP"
                     /ApEinfo_fwdcolor="#ff9300"
                     /ApEinfo_revcolor="pink"
                     /ApEinfo_graphicformat="arrow_data {{0 0.5 0 1 2 0 0 -1 0
                     -0.5} {} 0} width 5 offset 0"
     CDS             complement(1..18)
                     /note="pLannotate"
                     /database="snapgene"
                     /identity="100.0"
                     /match_length="88.5"
                     /fragment="True"
                     /other="CDS"
                     /locus_tag="lacZA (fragment)(1)"
                     /label="lacZA (fragment)(1)"
                     /ApEinfo_label="lacZA (fragment)"
                     /ApEinfo_fwdcolor="#eaeaea"
                     /ApEinfo_revcolor="#eaeaea"
                     /ApEinfo_graphicformat="arrow_data {{0 0.5 0 1 2 0 0 -1 0
                     -0.5} {} 0} width 5 offset 0"
     promoter        complement(3794..4164)
                     /locus_tag="sqt-1 promoter"
                     /label="sqt-1 promoter"
                     /ApEinfo_label="sqt-1 promoter"
                     /ApEinfo_fwdcolor="#72fcd5"
                     /ApEinfo_revcolor="#72fcd5"
                     /ApEinfo_graphicformat="arrow_data {{0 0.5 0 1 2 0 0 -1 0
                     -0.5} {} 0} width 5 offset 0"
     3'UTR           complement(2783..2818)
                     /locus_tag="sqt-1 3' UTR"
                     /label="sqt-1 3' UTR"
                     /ApEinfo_label="sqt-1 3' UTR"
                     /ApEinfo_fwdcolor="#ffd478"
                     /ApEinfo_revcolor="#ffd478"
                     /ApEinfo_graphicformat="arrow_data {{0 0.5 0 1 2 0 0 -1 0
                     -0.5} {} 0} width 5 offset 0"
     promoter        complement(2413..2776)
                     /locus_tag="rps-0 promoter"
                     /label="rps-0 promoter"
                     /ApEinfo_label="rps-0 promoter"
                     /ApEinfo_fwdcolor="#72fcd5"
                     /ApEinfo_revcolor="#72fcd5"
                     /ApEinfo_graphicformat="arrow_data {{0 0.5 0 1 2 0 0 -1 0
                     -0.5} {} 0} width 5 offset 0"
     intron          1210..1239
                     /locus_tag="unique sequence adapter for Gibson assembly"
                     /label="unique sequence adapter for Gibson assembly"
                     /ApEinfo_label="unique sequence adapter for Gibson
                     assembly"
                     /ApEinfo_fwdcolor="#ff89d8"
                     /ApEinfo_revcolor="#eb606c"
                     /ApEinfo_graphicformat="arrow_data {{0 0.5 0 1 2 0 0 -1 0
                     -0.5} {} 0} width 5 offset 0"
     misc_feature    2777..2782
                     /locus_tag="StuI"
                     /label="StuI"
                     /ApEinfo_label="StuI"
                     /ApEinfo_fwdcolor="#009192"
                     /ApEinfo_revcolor="green"
                     /ApEinfo_graphicformat="arrow_data {{0 0.5 0 1 2 0 0 -1 0
                     -0.5} {} 0} width 5 offset 0"
     misc_feature    1274..1279
                     /locus_tag="SphI"
                     /label="SphI"
                     /ApEinfo_label="SphI"
                     /ApEinfo_fwdcolor="#009192"
                     /ApEinfo_revcolor="green"
                     /ApEinfo_graphicformat="arrow_data {{0 0.5 0 1 2 0 0 -1 0
                     -0.5} {} 0} width 5 offset 0"
     misc_feature    5846..5851
                     /locus_tag="SpeI"
                     /label="SpeI"
                     /ApEinfo_label="SpeI"
                     /ApEinfo_fwdcolor="#ff40ff"
                     /ApEinfo_revcolor="green"
                     /ApEinfo_graphicformat="arrow_data {{0 1 2 0 0 -1} {} 0}
                     width 5 offset 0"
     misc_feature    5694..5699
                     /locus_tag="NruI"
                     /label="NruI"
                     /ApEinfo_label="NruI"
                     /ApEinfo_fwdcolor="#009192"
                     /ApEinfo_revcolor="green"
                     /ApEinfo_graphicformat="arrow_data {{0 0.5 0 1 2 0 0 -1 0
                     -0.5} {} 0} width 5 offset 0"
     misc_feature    5769..5774
                     /locus_tag="NheI"
                     /label="NheI"
                     /ApEinfo_label="NheI"
                     /ApEinfo_fwdcolor="#ff7d78"
                     /ApEinfo_revcolor="green"
                     /ApEinfo_graphicformat="arrow_data {{0 0.5 0 1 2 0 0 -1 0
                     -0.5} {} 0} width 5 offset 0"
     primer_bind     1..18
                     /locus_tag="M13F"
                     /label="M13F"
                     /ApEinfo_label="M13F"
                     /ApEinfo_fwdcolor="#008e00"
                     /ApEinfo_revcolor="#00f900"
                     /ApEinfo_graphicformat="arrow_data {{0 0.5 0 1 2 0 0 -1 0
                     -0.5} {} 0} width 5 offset 0"
     misc_feature    55..90
                     /locus_tag="Spacer for multiple restriction enzymes"
                     /label="Spacer for multiple restriction enzymes"
                     /ApEinfo_label="Spacer for multiple restriction enzymes"
                     /ApEinfo_fwdcolor="#cc9966"
                     /ApEinfo_revcolor="green"
                     /ApEinfo_graphicformat="arrow_data {{0 1 2 0 0 -1} {} 0}
                     width 5 offset 0"
     misc_feature    5852..5887
                     /locus_tag="Spacer for multiple restriction enzymes(1)"
                     /label="Spacer for multiple restriction enzymes(1)"
                     /ApEinfo_label="Spacer for multiple restriction enzymes"
                     /ApEinfo_fwdcolor="#cc9966"
                     /ApEinfo_revcolor="green"
                     /ApEinfo_graphicformat="arrow_data {{0 1 2 0 0 -1} {} 0}
                     width 5 offset 0"
     misc_feature    49..54
                     /locus_tag="SpeI(1)"
                     /label="SpeI(1)"
                     /ApEinfo_label="SpeI"
                     /ApEinfo_fwdcolor="#ff40ff"
                     /ApEinfo_revcolor="green"
                     /ApEinfo_graphicformat="arrow_data {{0 1 2 0 0 -1} {} 0}
                     width 5 offset 0"
     intron          5734..5754
                     /locus_tag="unique intronic sequence adapter for gibson
                     assembly"
                     /label="unique intronic sequence adapter for gibson
                     assembly"
                     /ApEinfo_label="unique intronic sequence adapter for
                     gibson assembly"
                     /ApEinfo_fwdcolor="#ff84ff"
                     /ApEinfo_revcolor="#ff89d8"
                     /ApEinfo_graphicformat="arrow_data {{0 0.5 0 1 2 0 0 -1 0
                     -0.5} {} 0} width 5 offset 0"
     misc_feature    4165..4170
                     /locus_tag="BsiWI"
                     /label="BsiWI"
                     /ApEinfo_label="BsiWI"
                     /ApEinfo_fwdcolor="#009192"
                     /ApEinfo_revcolor="green"
                     /ApEinfo_graphicformat="arrow_data {{0 0.5 0 1 2 0 0 -1 0
                     -0.5} {} 0} width 5 offset 0"
     misc_feature    1210..1215
                     /locus_tag="BssHII"
                     /label="BssHII"
                     /ApEinfo_label="BssHII"
                     /ApEinfo_fwdcolor="#009192"
                     /ApEinfo_revcolor="green"
                     /ApEinfo_graphicformat="arrow_data {{0 0.5 0 1 2 0 0 -1 0
                     -0.5} {} 0} width 5 offset 0"
     misc_feature    1205..1210
                     /locus_tag="AflII"
                     /label="AflII"
                     /ApEinfo_label="AflII"
                     /ApEinfo_fwdcolor="#942092"
                     /ApEinfo_revcolor="green"
                     /ApEinfo_graphicformat="arrow_data {{0 0.5 0 1 2 0 0 -1 0
                     -0.5} {} 0} width 5 offset 0"
     misc_feature    1024..1029
                     /locus_tag="linker"
                     /label="linker"
                     /ApEinfo_label="linker"
                     /ApEinfo_fwdcolor="#c0c0c0"
                     /ApEinfo_revcolor="green"
                     /ApEinfo_graphicformat="arrow_data {{0 0.5 0 1 2 0 0 -1 0
                     -0.5} {} 0} width 5 offset 0"
     misc_feature    1030..1164
                     /locus_tag="codon optimized AID 71-114"
                     /label="codon optimized AID 71-114"
                     /ApEinfo_label="codon optimized AID 71-114"
                     /ApEinfo_fwdcolor="#9437ff"
                     /ApEinfo_revcolor="green"
                     /ApEinfo_graphicformat="arrow_data {{0 0.5 0 1 2 0 0 -1 0
                     -0.5} {} 0} width 5 offset 0"
     misc_feature    156..161
                     /locus_tag="ClaI(1)"
                     /label="ClaI(1)"
                     /ApEinfo_label="ClaI"
                     /ApEinfo_fwdcolor="#ff2600"
                     /ApEinfo_revcolor="green"
                     /ApEinfo_graphicformat="arrow_data {{0 0.5 0 1 2 0 0 -1 0
                     -0.5} {} 0} width 5 offset 0"
     misc_feature    1165..1182
                     /locus_tag="linker(1)"
                     /label="linker(1)"
                     /ApEinfo_label="linker"
                     /ApEinfo_fwdcolor="#a9a9a9"
                     /ApEinfo_revcolor="green"
                     /ApEinfo_graphicformat="arrow_data {{0 0.5 0 1 2 0 0 -1 0
                     -0.5} {} 0} width 5 offset 0"
     misc_feature    1165..1170
                     /locus_tag="AgeI"
                     /label="AgeI"
                     /ApEinfo_label="AgeI"
                     /ApEinfo_fwdcolor="#0096ff"
                     /ApEinfo_revcolor="green"
                     /ApEinfo_graphicformat="arrow_data {{0 0.5 0 1 2 0 0 -1 0
                     -0.5} {} 0} width 5 offset 0"
ORIGIN
        1 tgtaaaacga cggccagtga attgacgcgt attgggatat cccaatgcAc tagtcgtgct
       61 aacgatatgt ctgaacaaga gaactgcgag cctaggAAGG AGTCTGGATC TGTTTCCTCC
      121 GAGCAACTTG CTCAATTCCG TTCCCTCGAC GGAGCATCGA TGAGTAAAGG AGAAGAATTG
      181 TTCACTGGAG TTGTCCCAAT CCTCGTCGAG CTCGACGGAG ACGTCAACGG ACACAAGTTC
      241 TCCGTCTCCG GAGAGGGAGA GGGAGACGCC ACCTACGGAA AGCTCACCCT CAAGTTCATC
      301 TGCACCACCG GAAAGCTCCC AGTCCCATGG CCAACCCTCG TCACCACCTT CTGCTACGGA
      361 GTCCAATGCT TCTCCCGTTA CCCAGACCAC ATGAAGCGTC ACGACTTCTT CAAGTCCGCC
      421 ATGCCAGAGG GATACGTCCA AGAGCGTACC ATCTTCTTCA AGgtaagttt aaacatatat
      481 atactaacta ctgattattt aaattttcag GACGACGGAA ACTACAAGAC CCGTGCCGAG
      541 GTCAAGTTCG AGGGAGACAC CCTCGTCAAC CGTATCGAGC TCAAGgtaag tttaaacagt
      601 tcggtactaa ctaaccatac atatttaaat tttcagGGAA TCGACTTCAA GGAGGACGGA
      661 AACATCCTCG GACACAAGCT CGAGTACAAC TACAACTCCC ACAACGTCTA CATCATGGCC
      721 GACAAGCAAA AGAACGGAAT CAAGGTCAAC TTCAAGgtaa gtttaaacat gattttacta
      781 actaactaat ctgatttaaa ttttcagATC CGTCACAACA TCGAGGACGG ATCCGTCCAA
      841 CTCGCCGACC ACTACCAACA AAACACCCCA ATCGGAGACG GACCAGTCCT CCTCCCAGAC
      901 AACCACTACC TCTCCACCCA ATCCGCCCTC TCCAAGGACC CAAACGAGAA GCGTGACCAC
      961 ATGGTCCTCC TCGAGTTCGT CACCGCCGCC GGAATCACCC ACGGAATGGA CGAGCTCTAC
     1021 AAGGGATCTA TGCCAAAGGA CCCAGCCAAG CCACCAGCCA AGGCCCAAGT CGTCGGATGG
     1081 CCACCAGTCC GTTCCTACCG TAAGAACGTC ATGGTCTCCT GCCAAAAGTC CTCCGGAGGA
     1141 CCAGAGGCCG CCGCCTTCGT CAAGACCGGT CAATCCGGAA AGgtaagttt aaacaaatat
     1201 ataacttaag cgcgcatctg ggcctcccac gaacgggaga taacttcgta tagcatacat
     1261 tatacgaagt tatgcatgct tagatttgga ttgaattaat tttttacaaa gcaagaaaaa
     1321 aaacacaaag agaataaata aataatagga aaaaaaacaa atattcagta tttaaaattt
     1381 gaaaatCTAC TCCTTGGCCC GGGGCCGCGT CGATGGCCTC CTGTTTCCAC TATCGGCGAG
     1441 TACTTCTACA CAGCCATCGG TCCAGACGGC CGCGCTTCTG CGGGCGATTT GTGTACGCCC
     1501 GACAGTCCCG GCTCCGGATC GGACGATTGC GTCGCATCGA CCCTGCGCCC AAGCTGCATC
     1561 ATCGAAATTG CCGTCAACCA AGCTCTGATA GAGTTGGTCA AGACCAATGC GGAGCATATA
     1621 CGCCCGGAGC CGCGGCGATC CTGCAAGCTC CGGATGCCTC CGCTCGAAGT AGCGCGTCTG
     1681 CTGCTCCATA CAAGCCAACC ACGGCCTCCA GAAGAAGATG TTGGCGACCT CGTATTGGGA
     1741 ATCCCCGAAC ATCGCCTCGC TCCAGTCAAT GACCGCTGTT ATGCGGCCAT TGTCTGTTAG
     1801 TACGTTGTTG GAGCCGAAAT CCGCGTGCAC GAGGTGCCGG ACTTCGGGGC AGTCCTCGGC
     1861 CCAAAGCATC AGCTCATCGA GAGCCTGCGC GACGGACGCA CTGACGGTGT CGTCCATCAC
     1921 AGTTTGCCAG TGATACACAT GGGGATCAGC AATCGCGCAT ATGAAATCAC GCCATGTAGT
     1981 GTATTGACCG ATTCCTTGCG GTCCGAATGG GCCGAACCCG CTCGTCTGGC TAAGATCGGC
     2041 CGCAGCGATC GCATCCATGG CCTCCGCGAC CGGCTGCAGA ACAGCGGGCA GTTCGGTTTC
     2101 AGGCAGGTCT TGCAACGTGA CACCCTGTGC ACGGCGGGAG ATGCAATAGG TCAGGCTCTC
     2161 GCTGAATTCC CCAATGTCAA GCACTTCCGG AATCGGGAGC GCGGCCGATG CAAAGTGCCG
     2221 ATAAACATAA CGATCTTTGT AGAAACCATC GGCGCAGCTA TTTACGCGCA GGACATATCC
     2281 ACGCCCTCCT ACATCGAAGC TGAAAGCACG AGATTCTTCG CCCTCCGAGA GCTGCATCAG
     2341 GTCGGAGACG CTGTCGAACT TTTCGATCAG AAACTTCTCG ACAGACGTCG CAGTCAGTTC
     2401 AGGCTTTTTC ATattacctt aaaattcaaa aattaatttc acatcagtca taaccaagaa
     2461 aacaaaataa acgttaggac agaaaattca aattaattaa aaattatgct gaataagaaa
     2521 attacatgca aagccttatt ttcctcatag aaacagttga ataacatatt ttttaattga
     2581 aaacatagca aaattcgtgg taaaatttgt caaaaccttg gaaaaaatcg aaaaaagaac
     2641 atttcccgat gcattttcct atttctcgtt gcctgacaac gtataaacgt tgaatactca
     2701 ctcaacgaat ttggctgctg gcttggactc tcgcacggaa gagacgcgtg tgtagattta
     2761 cgacgaaagc aaaaataggc cttgaatctc aaatatttta ttagaaaaca ccaacaatTT
     2821 AGATATTTCT GTATCCACGG TTGGCGTTGA CTGCTTCTGA TGGTGGAGAC TTGTCTGGGC
     2881 ACTGGCAGTA CTCGGCATCC TTTCCTGGTC TTCCGTCTGG TCCAGTCTCT CCCTGGGTTC
     2941 CGTCTGGTCC TTGACGTCCT TGCTTTCCAG ATGGTCCTTC TGGTCCAACG GTTCCTGGCT
     3001 CTCCTGGTGG TCCGTGAAGA CCGTTCTGTC CAGCTGGTCC TGTTGGTCCT TGATCTCCTC
     3061 TTGGTCCCTT TGGTCCTGGT CTTCCGATTG GATGCTCGGC GTCGCGTCCC TTCTCTCCTG
     3121 GTGGTCCTGG CTCTCCGATC TTTCCGATTT GACCGGATGA TCCTTGCTCT CCTGGATGTC
     3181 CTGGTTGTCC ATCTCTTCCT GGGTTTCCAT TTTGACCCCT GGGGCCAGGA AGTCCACGTG
     3241 GTCCTGGTCT TCCAAGAGCT CCTGGTGGTC CAACTGGTCC TTGTGGGCAA GTGAAGCATC
     3301 CGACAGACTC GCGTTGTGGA GCGATATCAT CAGCTCCAAC TCCTGGAACA CCGTCCAATC
     3361 CTGGGACTCC ATCAAGTCCT GGAACTCCTG GAACTCCTTT TGGTCCAGAT GGTCCAGCTG
     3421 GACACTTGTT ATCAGCGTTG CAGTTACACG TAGGTCCATT TCCATTGGCT CCATTTGGAG
     3481 TCTTTGGCTG GTTGAAGACT GGTGGAACTG CTGGTGGCTG TCCCGGAGGT GCAGATGGGG
     3541 ATCCATCAGC ATGTGGAGTT GGGGTAGCGT TGGTCTCTTC ATATTGACAA CGGACACGCT
     3601 TGCTAGATCT TCCGATGACA ACTATGTCCT TCCACAATCC ATTGGTAGAT TGTCTGAACA
     3661 CATTCATCTC GGTATCAAGC TTCTCTCTGA ATCCATCAAC CTCCGAGTAG ATGGTTGACA
     3721 TGGTCATGAA GCATACCATA AGAGTGGCGA CAGTGACCGA AGCGGTGACG TAGCAAGCCA
     3781 ATTTTACAGA CATctctgaa attatcaaat ttaggatttc aaaataattc ggccaaagaa
     3841 atgtaactca cctagtcttc gagaagcaga gacttgtcga tttcctaccg gattcgtctc
     3901 cttttattag gaaatctttc cgcaagtttt caagtttttt ttgatattta tatacattac
     3961 cgacgagaca cgtgtgcgag acgcagagac gataaaagac tggataagaa cgggagataa
     4021 ggagtacgga tgtaggtgag gaatgtggcc gaaaggacag atgggcttta ttcgggaaga
     4081 ttggttggga aatgaaccag agaagaatga ctgaataaag ttgttgaaac ttggtgagaa
     4141 tggaagatag acaatcgagg gcagcgtacg tagagaagaa gggaatgctt gaaaggattt
     4201 tgcatttatc TTAATCACCG TCTTCGAGAA GACGAACCAT GGCGCCAGTT TCAGAATCCA
     4261 AGTTTCTAAT ATAGTTCATC ACAATGTTGA CGTTGGTCCA ACCTCCGGCT TGCATAATCT
     4321 CTGGGATGGA AACTCCAGCG CGAGCCATGT CACGGGCAGC TCCGACACGG GCGGAATGTC
     4381 CAGACCACGC TAAATACCGC TGTCCGGAAT CATCCTTGGC TCCGTAGATC AGGCGATGAG
     4441 TAGCTTCGAA GATTCCTTCA AGAGCTCGAG TCGAGAGTTG TGATGTTGCA CTCGGGGCAG
     4501 CAACTCCGTT CTTGCGAACA CGACAAAATA GATAATTATT TGGATCATCG GCGACTCCGG
     4561 AAACCGAAAT CCAGCGCTCA ACTAGCTTAG TCACGCCCAG GGAGAGCGCT TTTTCGACTC
     4621 CGGCAGTCGA GACCAGCGTT TTTGTACGTC CGATGTGGAT GAGCATTCTT CCTCCGTCTG
     4681 TGCGACTAAT ATCCTTGACG CGAATGCGGG CAATTTCGGC GATACGGAGA AGTGTGTTGT
     4741 AAGCAATTCC GAGGAAGGCG AGGTTTCGGA TGTCCTGGCA ACGATCGGAA TTTTCCATAA
     4801 GAGAACGGAC CTGATCGAAG TCGGTTctga aaatttaaat cagattagtt agttagtaaa
     4861 atcatgttta aacttacCTC TCGAATGCAA GGGCTTGCTT GGCTCTCTCT CCAGCATCAA
     4921 CATTTTCCTT GCGGATACGT CTCATTACGA GAGATACGGC ATTAGAATCT GATGGGCGTG
     4981 GAAGTCCAGA TCGGCGATGG AGCATATTGA GCTGTCCGAG ATGTTGTTGG ATCGTCTTCA
     5041 CCGCCAATCC ACGAGCTTGG AGGTAGAGCA AGTAGTCACG AACGTCTTCT GGCTCGGCTG
     5101 GGAACCACTT GCGGTTGTTA AGCTTGCACC AGGCAGCCCA AGAACGGCAC ACTGAGAGAA
     5161 GCATCTTCCA AGTGTGTTCC GAGAAGGCTT GTCTGTCACG GAACATATCC ATGAGGTTCT
     5221 TGCGAACTTC ATCACTTGTC GCGTCAACTG GAAGTGCTGG AAGATTTTGA TGAACAGTGA
     5281 GAAGATTTGA CATattttcg aagtttttta gatgcactag aacaaagcgt gttggcttcc
     5341 tctgagcccg ctttccttat atacccgcat tctgcagcct tacagaatgt tctagaaggt
     5401 cctagatgca ttcgtttgaa aatactcccg gtgggtgcaa agagacgcag acggaaaatg
     5461 tatctgggtc tctttattgt gtacactact tttccatgta ccgaatgtga gtcgccctcc
     5521 ttttgcaaca agcagctcga atgttctaga aaaaggtgga aaatagtata aataccgttg
     5581 aaaataaata ccgaacaaca tttgctctaa ttgtgaaatt agaaatcttc aaactataat
     5641 catgtcactt taccactatt tccgtccagc tcaacgttcc gtttttggtg atctcgcgaa
     5701 taacttcgta tagcatacat tatacgaagt tatacacatg aacgagagtc tgctatttaa
     5761 attttcagGC TAGCGGAGGA TCTGCATCGG GATCCGGAGG CGGTTCTGGC GGAGGTTCTG
     5821 GTGCAGGAGC CTCCGGAGCC TCCGGActag tagggcaaat gacatgtccg agcaggaaaa
     5881 ttgtgaacct aggaaatcga taacgagctt ggcgtaatca tggtcatagc tgtttcctgt
     5941 gtgaaattgt tatccgctca caattccaca caacatacga gccggaagca taaagtgtaa
     6001 agcctggggt gcctaatgag tgagctaact cacattaatt gcgttgcgct cactgcccgc
     6061 tttccagtcg ggaaacctgt cgtgccagct gcattaatga atcggccaac gcgcggggag
     6121 aggcggtttg cgtattgggc gctcttccgc ttcctcgctc actgactcgc tgcgctcggt
     6181 cgttcggctg cggcgagcgg tatcagctca ctcaaaggcg gtaatacggt tatccacaga
     6241 atcaggggat aacgcaggaa agaacatgtg agcaaaaggc cagcaaaagg ccaggaaccg
     6301 taaaaaggcc gcgttgctgg cgtttttcca taggctccgc ccccctgacg agcatcacaa
     6361 aaatcgacgc tcaagtcaga ggtggcgaaa cccgacagga ctataaagat accaggcgtt
     6421 tccccctgga agctccctcg tgcgctctcc tgttccgacc ctgccgctta ccggatacct
     6481 gtccgccttt ctcccttcgg gaagcgtggc gctttctcat agctcacgct gtaggtatct
     6541 cagttcggtg taggtcgttc gctccaagct gggctgtgtg cacgaacccc ccgttcagcc
     6601 cgaccgctgc gccttatccg gtaactatcg tcttgagtcc aacccggtaa gacacgactt
     6661 atcgccactg gcagcagcca ctggtaacag gattagcaga gcgaggtatg taggcggtgc
     6721 tacagagttc ttgaagtggt ggcctaacta cggctacact agaagaacag tatttggtat
     6781 ctgcgctctg ctgaagccag ttaccttcgg aaaaagagtt ggtagctctt gatccggcaa
     6841 acaaaccacc gctggtagcg gtggtttttt tgtttgcaag cagcagatta cgcgcagaaa
     6901 aaaaggatct caagaagatc ctttgatctt ttctacgggg tctgacgctc agtggaacga
     6961 aaactcacgt taagggattt tggtcatgag attatcaaaa aggatcttca cctagatcct
     7021 tttaaattaa aaatgaagtt ttaaatcaat ctaaagtata tatgagtaaa cttggtctga
     7081 cagttaccaa tgcttaatca gtgaggcacc tatctcagcg atctgtctat ttcgttcatc
     7141 catagttgcc tgactccccg tcgtgtagat aactacgata cgggagggct taccatctgg
     7201 ccccagtgct gcaatgatac cgcgagaccc acgctcaccg gctccagatt tatcagcaat
     7261 aaaccagcca gccggaaggg ccgagcgcag aagtggtcct gcaactttat ccgcctccat
     7321 ccagtctatt aattgttgcc gggaagctag agtaagtagt tcgccagtta atagtttgcg
     7381 caacgttgtt gccattgcta caggcatcgt ggtgtcacgc tcgtcgtttg gtatggcttc
     7441 attcagctcc ggttcccaac gatcaaggcg agttacatga tcccccatgt tgtgcaaaaa
     7501 agcggttagc tccttcggtc ctccgatcgt tgtcagaagt aagttggccg cagtgttatc
     7561 actcatggtt atggcagcac tgcataattc tcttactgtc atgccatccg taagatgctt
     7621 ttctgtgact ggtgagtact caaccaagtc attctgagaa tagtgtatgc ggcgaccgag
     7681 ttgctcttgc ccggcgtcaa tacgggataa taccgcgcca catagcagaa ctttaaaagt
     7741 gctcatcatt ggaaaacgtt cttcggggcg aaaactctca aggatcttac cgctgttgag
     7801 atccagttcg atgtaaccca ctcgtgcacc caactgatct tcagcatctt ttactttcac
     7861 cagcgtttct gggtgagcaa aaacaggaag gcaaaatgcc gcaaaaaagg gaataagggc
     7921 gacacggaaa tgttgaatac tcatactctt cctttttcaa tattattgaa gcatttatca
     7981 gggttattgt ctcatgagcg gatacatatt tgaatgtatt tagaaaaata aacaaatagg
     8041 ggttccgcgc acatttcccc gaaaagtgcc acctgacgtc taagaaacca ttattatcat
     8101 gacattaacc tataaaaata ggcgtatcac gaggcccttt cgtctcgcgc gtttcggtga
     8161 tgacggtgaa aacctctgac acatgcagct cccggagacg gtcacagctt gtctgtaagc
     8221 ggatgccggg agcagacaag cccgtcaggg cgcgtcagcg ggtgttggcg ggtgtcgggg
     8281 ctggcttaac tatgcggcat cagagcagat tgtactgaga gtgcaccata tgcggtgtga
     8341 aataccgcac agatgcgtaa ggagaaaata ccgcatcagg cgccattcgc cattcaggct
     8401 gcgcaactgt tgggaagggc gatcggtgcg ggcctcttcg ctattacgcc agctggcgaa
     8461 agggggatgt gctgcaaggc gattaagttg ggtaacgcca gggttttccc agtcacgacg
     8521 t     
//
