# Supplementary material for: Engineering the C. elegans genome with a nested, self-excising selection cassette
Source: bioRxiv preprint, doi:10.1101/2025.05.01.651742, version 1 (2025-05-01)
Supplement: Supplemental File 1 [file 651742_file02.zip › pTG616_mScarlet-I_NSEC.ape]

LOCUS       pTG616_mScarlet_        8365 bp    DNA        circular     29-APR-2025
DEFINITION  .
ACCESSION   .
VERSION     .
KEYWORDS    .
SOURCE      .
  ORGANISM  . .
COMMENT     
COMMENT     
COMMENT     ApEinfo:methylated:1
FEATURES             Location/Qualifiers
     promoter        complement(7789..7893)
                     /note="pLannotate"
                     /database="snapgene"
                     /identity="100.0"
                     /match_length="100.0"
                     /fragment="False"
                     /other="promoter"
                     /locus_tag="AmpR promoter"
                     /label="AmpR promoter"
                     /ApEinfo_label="AmpR promoter"
                     /ApEinfo_fwdcolor="#346ee0"
                     /ApEinfo_revcolor="#eaeaea"
                     /ApEinfo_graphicformat="arrow_data {{0 0.5 0 1 2 0 0 -1 0
                     -0.5} {} 0} width 5 offset 0"
     CDS             complement(6928..7788)
                     /note="pLannotate"
                     /database="snapgene"
                     /identity="99.8"
                     /match_length="100.0"
                     /fragment="False"
                     /other="CDS"
                     /locus_tag="AmpR"
                     /label="AmpR"
                     /ApEinfo_label="AmpR"
                     /ApEinfo_fwdcolor="#e9d024"
                     /ApEinfo_revcolor="#eaeaea"
                     /ApEinfo_graphicformat="arrow_data {{0 0.5 0 1 2 0 0 -1 0
                     -0.5} {} 0} width 5 offset 0"
     CDS             complement(8230..8365)
                     /note="pLannotate"
                     /database="snapgene"
                     /identity="100.0"
                     /match_length="88.5"
                     /fragment="True"
                     /other="CDS"
                     /locus_tag="lacZA (fragment)"
                     /label="lacZA (fragment)"
                     /ApEinfo_label="lacZA (fragment)"
                     /ApEinfo_fwdcolor="#eaeaea"
                     /ApEinfo_revcolor="#eaeaea"
                     /ApEinfo_graphicformat="arrow_data {{0 0.5 0 1 2 0 0 -1 0
                     -0.5} {} 0} width 5 offset 0"
     CDS             complement(2666..3637)
                     /note="pLannotate"
                     /database="swissprot"
                     /identity="99.7"
                     /match_length="100.0"
                     /fragment="False"
                     /other="CDS"
                     /locus_tag="sqt-1"
                     /label="sqt-1"
                     /ApEinfo_label="sqt-1"
                     /ApEinfo_fwdcolor="#e9d024"
                     /ApEinfo_revcolor="#e9d024"
                     /ApEinfo_graphicformat="arrow_data {{0 0.5 0 1 2 0 0 -1 0
                     -0.5} {} 0} width 5 offset 0"
     misc_feature    8125..8224
                     /note="pLannotate"
                     /database="snapgene"
                     /identity="100.0"
                     /match_length="70.9"
                     /fragment="True"
                     /other="misc_feature"
                     /locus_tag="bom (fragment)"
                     /label="bom (fragment)"
                     /ApEinfo_label="bom (fragment)"
                     /ApEinfo_fwdcolor="#eaeaea"
                     /ApEinfo_revcolor="#7eff74"
                     /ApEinfo_graphicformat="arrow_data {{0 0.5 0 1 2 0 0 -1 0
                     -0.5} {} 0} width 5 offset 0"
     CDS             7988..8023
                     /note="pLannotate"
                     /database="snapgene"
                     /identity="100.0"
                     /match_length="18.8"
                     /fragment="True"
                     /other="CDS"
                     /locus_tag="rop (fragment)"
                     /label="rop (fragment)"
                     /ApEinfo_label="rop (fragment)"
                     /ApEinfo_fwdcolor="#eaeaea"
                     /ApEinfo_revcolor="#e9d024"
                     /ApEinfo_graphicformat="arrow_data {{0 0.5 0 1 2 0 0 -1 0
                     -0.5} {} 0} width 5 offset 0"
     rep_origin      complement(6169..6757)
                     /note="pLannotate"
                     /database="snapgene"
                     /identity="99.8"
                     /match_length="100.0"
                     /fragment="False"
                     /other="rep_origin"
                     /locus_tag="ori"
                     /label="ori"
                     /ApEinfo_label="ori"
                     /ApEinfo_fwdcolor="#999999"
                     /ApEinfo_revcolor="#eaeaea"
                     /ApEinfo_graphicformat="arrow_data {{0 0.5 0 1 2 0 0 -1 0
                     -0.5} {} 0} width 5 offset 0"
     promoter        complement(5815..5845)
                     /note="pLannotate"
                     /database="snapgene"
                     /identity="100.0"
                     /match_length="100.0"
                     /fragment="False"
                     /other="promoter"
                     /locus_tag="lac promoter"
                     /label="lac promoter"
                     /ApEinfo_label="lac promoter"
                     /ApEinfo_fwdcolor="#346ee0"
                     /ApEinfo_revcolor="#eaeaea"
                     /ApEinfo_graphicformat="arrow_data {{0 0.5 0 1 2 0 0 -1 0
                     -0.5} {} 0} width 5 offset 0"
     protein_bind    complement(5860..5881)
                     /note="pLannotate"
                     /database="snapgene"
                     /identity="100.0"
                     /match_length="100.0"
                     /fragment="False"
                     /other="protein_bind"
                     /locus_tag="CAP binding site"
                     /label="CAP binding site"
                     /ApEinfo_label="CAP binding site"
                     /ApEinfo_fwdcolor="#d5d5d5"
                     /ApEinfo_revcolor="#eaeaea"
                     /ApEinfo_graphicformat="arrow_data {{0 0.5 0 1 2 0 0 -1 0
                     -0.5} {} 0} width 5 offset 0"
     promoter        complement(5138..5537)
                     /locus_tag="hsp16-41 promoter"
                     /label="hsp16-41 promoter"
                     /ApEinfo_label="hsp16-41 promoter"
                     /ApEinfo_fwdcolor="#0080c0"
                     /ApEinfo_revcolor="#72fcd5"
                     /ApEinfo_graphicformat="arrow_data {{0 1 2 0 0 -1} {} 0}
                     width 5 offset 0"
     protein_bind    complement(5791..5807)
                     /note="pLannotate"
                     /database="snapgene"
                     /identity="100.0"
                     /match_length="100.0"
                     /fragment="False"
                     /other="protein_bind"
                     /locus_tag="lac operator"
                     /label="lac operator"
                     /ApEinfo_label="lac operator"
                     /ApEinfo_fwdcolor="pink"
                     /ApEinfo_revcolor="#eaeaea"
                     /ApEinfo_graphicformat="arrow_data {{0 0.5 0 1 2 0 0 -1 0
                     -0.5} {} 0} width 5 offset 0"
     CDS             complement(5894..5986)
                     /note="pLannotate"
                     /database="snapgene"
                     /identity="100.0"
                     /match_length="8.6"
                     /fragment="True"
                     /other="CDS"
                     /locus_tag="lacI (fragment)"
                     /label="lacI (fragment)"
                     /ApEinfo_label="lacI (fragment)"
                     /ApEinfo_fwdcolor="#e9d024"
                     /ApEinfo_revcolor="#eaeaea"
                     /ApEinfo_graphicformat="arrow_data {{0 0.5 0 1 2 0 0 -1 0
                     -0.5} {} 0} width 5 offset 0"
     CDS             complement(join(4058..4670,4722..5137))
                     /locus_tag="Cre"
                     /label="Cre"
                     /ApEinfo_label="Cre"
                     /ApEinfo_fwdcolor="#6699cc"
                     /ApEinfo_revcolor="#fefc78"
                     /ApEinfo_graphicformat="arrow_data {{0 1 2 0 0 -1} {} 0}
                     width 5 offset 0"
     3'UTR           complement(4015..4054)
                     /locus_tag="tbb-2 3'UTR"
                     /label="tbb-2 3'UTR"
                     /ApEinfo_label="tbb-2 3'UTR"
                     /ApEinfo_fwdcolor="#cc3333"
                     /ApEinfo_revcolor="#993333"
                     /ApEinfo_graphicformat="arrow_data {{0 1 2 0 0 -1} {} 0}
                     width 5 offset 0"
     misc_structure  97..159
                     /locus_tag="Flexible Linker (will be deleted if ClaI is
                     used)"
                     /label="Flexible Linker (will be deleted if ClaI is used)"
                     /ApEinfo_label="Flexible Linker (will be deleted if ClaI
                     is used)"
                     /ApEinfo_fwdcolor="#999999"
                     /ApEinfo_revcolor="green"
                     /ApEinfo_graphicformat="arrow_data {{0 1 2 0 0 -1} {} 0}
                     width 5 offset 0"
     misc_feature    5732..5737
                     /locus_tag="AvrII"
                     /label="AvrII"
                     /ApEinfo_label="AvrII"
                     /ApEinfo_fwdcolor="#75d5ff"
                     /ApEinfo_revcolor="green"
                     /ApEinfo_graphicformat="arrow_data {{0 1 2 0 0 -1} {} 0}
                     width 5 offset 0"
     misc_feature    91..96
                     /locus_tag="AvrII(1)"
                     /label="AvrII(1)"
                     /ApEinfo_label="AvrII"
                     /ApEinfo_fwdcolor="#75d5ff"
                     /ApEinfo_revcolor="green"
                     /ApEinfo_graphicformat="arrow_data {{0 0.5 0 1 2 0 0 -1 0
                     -0.5} {} 0} width 5 offset 0"
     3'UTR           complement(1124..1230)
                     /locus_tag="let-858 3'UTR"
                     /label="let-858 3'UTR"
                     /ApEinfo_label="let-858 3'UTR"
                     /ApEinfo_fwdcolor="#942092"
                     /ApEinfo_revcolor="#942092"
                     /ApEinfo_graphicformat="arrow_data {{0 0.5 0 1 2 0 0 -1 0
                     -0.5} {} 0} width 5 offset 0"
     misc_feature    5740..5745
                     /locus_tag="ClaI"
                     /label="ClaI"
                     /ApEinfo_label="ClaI"
                     /ApEinfo_fwdcolor="#9437ff"
                     /ApEinfo_revcolor="green"
                     /ApEinfo_graphicformat="arrow_data {{0 1 2 0 0 -1} {} 0}
                     width 5 offset 0"
     CDS             5613..5690
                     /locus_tag="Linker"
                     /label="Linker"
                     /ApEinfo_label="Linker"
                     /ApEinfo_fwdcolor="#a9a9a9"
                     /ApEinfo_revcolor="#e9d024"
                     /ApEinfo_graphicformat="arrow_data {{0 0.5 0 1 2 0 0 -1 0
                     -0.5} {} 0} width 5 offset 0"
     protein_bind    1084..1117
                     /note="pLannotate"
                     /database="snapgene"
                     /identity="100.0"
                     /match_length="100.0"
                     /fragment="False"
                     /other="protein_bind"
                     /locus_tag="loxP"
                     /label="loxP"
                     /ApEinfo_label="loxP"
                     /ApEinfo_fwdcolor="#ff9300"
                     /ApEinfo_revcolor="pink"
                     /ApEinfo_graphicformat="arrow_data {{0 0.5 0 1 2 0 0 -1 0
                     -0.5} {} 0} width 5 offset 0"
     CDS             complement(1234..2256)
                     /note="pLannotate"
                     /database="swissprot"
                     /identity="100.0"
                     /match_length="100.0"
                     /fragment="False"
                     /other="CDS"
                     /locus_tag="hph"
                     /label="hph"
                     /ApEinfo_label="hph"
                     /ApEinfo_fwdcolor="#e9d024"
                     /ApEinfo_revcolor="#fefc78"
                     /ApEinfo_graphicformat="arrow_data {{0 0.5 0 1 2 0 0 -1 0
                     -0.5} {} 0} width 5 offset 0"
     intron          1027..1083
                     /locus_tag="intron"
                     /label="intron"
                     /ApEinfo_label="intron"
                     /ApEinfo_fwdcolor="#ff89d8"
                     /ApEinfo_revcolor="#eb606c"
                     /ApEinfo_graphicformat="arrow_data {{0 0.5 0 1 2 0 0 -1 0
                     -0.5} {} 0} width 5 offset 0"
     primer_bind     complement(5763..5783)
                     /locus_tag="M13R"
                     /label="M13R"
                     /ApEinfo_label="M13R"
                     /ApEinfo_fwdcolor="#008e00"
                     /ApEinfo_revcolor="#00f900"
                     /ApEinfo_graphicformat="arrow_data {{0 0.5 0 1 2 0 0 -1 0
                     -0.5} {} 0} width 5 offset 0"
     protein_bind    5544..5577
                     /note="pLannotate"
                     /database="snapgene"
                     /identity="100.0"
                     /match_length="100.0"
                     /fragment="False"
                     /other="protein_bind"
                     /locus_tag="loxP(1)"
                     /label="loxP(1)"
                     /ApEinfo_label="loxP"
                     /ApEinfo_fwdcolor="#ff9300"
                     /ApEinfo_revcolor="pink"
                     /ApEinfo_graphicformat="arrow_data {{0 0.5 0 1 2 0 0 -1 0
                     -0.5} {} 0} width 5 offset 0"
     CDS             complement(1..18)
                     /note="pLannotate"
                     /database="snapgene"
                     /identity="100.0"
                     /match_length="88.5"
                     /fragment="True"
                     /other="CDS"
                     /locus_tag="lacZA (fragment)(1)"
                     /label="lacZA (fragment)(1)"
                     /ApEinfo_label="lacZA (fragment)"
                     /ApEinfo_fwdcolor="#eaeaea"
                     /ApEinfo_revcolor="#eaeaea"
                     /ApEinfo_graphicformat="arrow_data {{0 0.5 0 1 2 0 0 -1 0
                     -0.5} {} 0} width 5 offset 0"
     promoter        complement(3638..4008)
                     /locus_tag="sqt-1 promoter"
                     /label="sqt-1 promoter"
                     /ApEinfo_label="sqt-1 promoter"
                     /ApEinfo_fwdcolor="#72fcd5"
                     /ApEinfo_revcolor="#72fcd5"
                     /ApEinfo_graphicformat="arrow_data {{0 0.5 0 1 2 0 0 -1 0
                     -0.5} {} 0} width 5 offset 0"
     3'UTR           complement(2627..2662)
                     /locus_tag="sqt-1 3' UTR"
                     /label="sqt-1 3' UTR"
                     /ApEinfo_label="sqt-1 3' UTR"
                     /ApEinfo_fwdcolor="#ffd478"
                     /ApEinfo_revcolor="#ffd478"
                     /ApEinfo_graphicformat="arrow_data {{0 0.5 0 1 2 0 0 -1 0
                     -0.5} {} 0} width 5 offset 0"
     promoter        complement(2257..2620)
                     /locus_tag="rps-0 promoter"
                     /label="rps-0 promoter"
                     /ApEinfo_label="rps-0 promoter"
                     /ApEinfo_fwdcolor="#72fcd5"
                     /ApEinfo_revcolor="#72fcd5"
                     /ApEinfo_graphicformat="arrow_data {{0 0.5 0 1 2 0 0 -1 0
                     -0.5} {} 0} width 5 offset 0"
     intron          1054..1083
                     /locus_tag="unique sequence adapter for Gibson assembly"
                     /label="unique sequence adapter for Gibson assembly"
                     /ApEinfo_label="unique sequence adapter for Gibson
                     assembly"
                     /ApEinfo_fwdcolor="#ff89d8"
                     /ApEinfo_revcolor="#eb606c"
                     /ApEinfo_graphicformat="arrow_data {{0 0.5 0 1 2 0 0 -1 0
                     -0.5} {} 0} width 5 offset 0"
     misc_feature    2621..2626
                     /locus_tag="StuI"
                     /label="StuI"
                     /ApEinfo_label="StuI"
                     /ApEinfo_fwdcolor="#009192"
                     /ApEinfo_revcolor="green"
                     /ApEinfo_graphicformat="arrow_data {{0 0.5 0 1 2 0 0 -1 0
                     -0.5} {} 0} width 5 offset 0"
     misc_feature    1118..1123
                     /locus_tag="SphI"
                     /label="SphI"
                     /ApEinfo_label="SphI"
                     /ApEinfo_fwdcolor="#009192"
                     /ApEinfo_revcolor="green"
                     /ApEinfo_graphicformat="arrow_data {{0 0.5 0 1 2 0 0 -1 0
                     -0.5} {} 0} width 5 offset 0"
     misc_feature    5690..5695
                     /locus_tag="SpeI"
                     /label="SpeI"
                     /ApEinfo_label="SpeI"
                     /ApEinfo_fwdcolor="#ff40ff"
                     /ApEinfo_revcolor="green"
                     /ApEinfo_graphicformat="arrow_data {{0 1 2 0 0 -1} {} 0}
                     width 5 offset 0"
     misc_feature    5538..5543
                     /locus_tag="NruI"
                     /label="NruI"
                     /ApEinfo_label="NruI"
                     /ApEinfo_fwdcolor="#009192"
                     /ApEinfo_revcolor="green"
                     /ApEinfo_graphicformat="arrow_data {{0 0.5 0 1 2 0 0 -1 0
                     -0.5} {} 0} width 5 offset 0"
     misc_feature    5613..5618
                     /locus_tag="NheI"
                     /label="NheI"
                     /ApEinfo_label="NheI"
                     /ApEinfo_fwdcolor="#ff7d78"
                     /ApEinfo_revcolor="green"
                     /ApEinfo_graphicformat="arrow_data {{0 0.5 0 1 2 0 0 -1 0
                     -0.5} {} 0} width 5 offset 0"
     primer_bind     1..18
                     /locus_tag="M13F"
                     /label="M13F"
                     /ApEinfo_label="M13F"
                     /ApEinfo_fwdcolor="#008e00"
                     /ApEinfo_revcolor="#00f900"
                     /ApEinfo_graphicformat="arrow_data {{0 0.5 0 1 2 0 0 -1 0
                     -0.5} {} 0} width 5 offset 0"
     misc_feature    55..90
                     /locus_tag="Spacer for multiple restriction enzymes"
                     /label="Spacer for multiple restriction enzymes"
                     /ApEinfo_label="Spacer for multiple restriction enzymes"
                     /ApEinfo_fwdcolor="#cc9966"
                     /ApEinfo_revcolor="green"
                     /ApEinfo_graphicformat="arrow_data {{0 1 2 0 0 -1} {} 0}
                     width 5 offset 0"
     misc_feature    5696..5731
                     /locus_tag="Spacer for multiple restriction enzymes(1)"
                     /label="Spacer for multiple restriction enzymes(1)"
                     /ApEinfo_label="Spacer for multiple restriction enzymes"
                     /ApEinfo_fwdcolor="#cc9966"
                     /ApEinfo_revcolor="green"
                     /ApEinfo_graphicformat="arrow_data {{0 1 2 0 0 -1} {} 0}
                     width 5 offset 0"
     misc_feature    49..54
                     /locus_tag="SpeI(1)"
                     /label="SpeI(1)"
                     /ApEinfo_label="SpeI"
                     /ApEinfo_fwdcolor="#ff40ff"
                     /ApEinfo_revcolor="green"
                     /ApEinfo_graphicformat="arrow_data {{0 1 2 0 0 -1} {} 0}
                     width 5 offset 0"
     intron          5578..5612
                     /locus_tag="intron(1)"
                     /label="intron(1)"
                     /ApEinfo_label="intron"
                     /ApEinfo_fwdcolor="#ff89d8"
                     /ApEinfo_revcolor="#eb606c"
                     /ApEinfo_graphicformat="arrow_data {{0 0.5 0 1 2 0 0 -1 0
                     -0.5} {} 0} width 5 offset 0"
     intron          5578..5598
                     /locus_tag="unique intronic sequence adapter for gibson
                     assembly"
                     /label="unique intronic sequence adapter for gibson
                     assembly"
                     /ApEinfo_label="unique intronic sequence adapter for
                     gibson assembly"
                     /ApEinfo_fwdcolor="#ff84ff"
                     /ApEinfo_revcolor="#ff89d8"
                     /ApEinfo_graphicformat="arrow_data {{0 0.5 0 1 2 0 0 -1 0
                     -0.5} {} 0} width 5 offset 0"
     misc_feature    4009..4014
                     /locus_tag="BsiWI"
                     /label="BsiWI"
                     /ApEinfo_label="BsiWI"
                     /ApEinfo_fwdcolor="#009192"
                     /ApEinfo_revcolor="green"
                     /ApEinfo_graphicformat="arrow_data {{0 0.5 0 1 2 0 0 -1 0
                     -0.5} {} 0} width 5 offset 0"
     misc_feature    1054..1059
                     /locus_tag="BssHII"
                     /label="BssHII"
                     /ApEinfo_label="BssHII"
                     /ApEinfo_fwdcolor="#009192"
                     /ApEinfo_revcolor="green"
                     /ApEinfo_graphicformat="arrow_data {{0 0.5 0 1 2 0 0 -1 0
                     -0.5} {} 0} width 5 offset 0"
     misc_feature    1049..1054
                     /locus_tag="AflII"
                     /label="AflII"
                     /ApEinfo_label="AflII"
                     /ApEinfo_fwdcolor="#942092"
                     /ApEinfo_revcolor="green"
                     /ApEinfo_graphicformat="arrow_data {{0 0.5 0 1 2 0 0 -1 0
                     -0.5} {} 0} width 5 offset 0"
     CDS             join(160..314,366..511,563..737,789..1008)
                     /locus_tag="mScarlet-I"
                     /label="mScarlet-I"
                     /ApEinfo_label="mScarlet-I"
                     /ApEinfo_fwdcolor="#ff2600"
                     /ApEinfo_revcolor="#e9d024"
                     /ApEinfo_graphicformat="arrow_data {{0 0.5 0 1 2 0 0 -1 0
                     -0.5} {} 0} width 5 offset 0"
     misc_feature    156..161
                     /locus_tag="ClaI(1)"
                     /label="ClaI(1)"
                     /ApEinfo_label="ClaI"
                     /ApEinfo_fwdcolor="#9437ff"
                     /ApEinfo_revcolor="green"
                     /ApEinfo_graphicformat="arrow_data {{0 0.5 0 1 2 0 0 -1 0
                     -0.5} {} 0} width 5 offset 0"
     misc_feature    1009..1026
                     /locus_tag="linker"
                     /label="linker"
                     /ApEinfo_label="linker"
                     /ApEinfo_fwdcolor="#a9a9a9"
                     /ApEinfo_revcolor="green"
                     /ApEinfo_graphicformat="arrow_data {{0 0.5 0 1 2 0 0 -1 0
                     -0.5} {} 0} width 5 offset 0"
     misc_feature    1009..1014
                     /locus_tag="AgeI"
                     /label="AgeI"
                     /ApEinfo_label="AgeI"
                     /ApEinfo_fwdcolor="#0096ff"
                     /ApEinfo_revcolor="green"
                     /ApEinfo_graphicformat="arrow_data {{0 0.5 0 1 2 0 0 -1 0
                     -0.5} {} 0} width 5 offset 0"
ORIGIN
        1 tgtaaaacga cggccagtga attgacgcgt attgggatat cccaatgcAc tagtcgtgct
       61 aacgatatgt ctgaacaaga gaactgcgag cctaggAAGG AGTCTGGATC TGTTTCCTCC
      121 GAGCAACTTG CTCAATTCCG TTCCCTCGAC GGAGCATCGA TGGTCTCCAA GGGAGAGGCT
      181 GTCATCAAGG AGTTCATGCG TTTCAAGGTC CACATGGAGG GATCCATGAA CGGACACGAG
      241 TTCGAGATCG AGGGAGAGGG AGAGGGACGT CCATACGAGG GAACCCAAAC CGCCAAGCTC
      301 AAGGTCACCA AGGGaggtaa gtttgtgata atccaatttc aattcgcaat ggtcatcgtt
      361 ttttcAGGAC CACTCCCATT CTCCTGGGAC ATCCTCTCCC CACAATTCAT GTACGGATCC
      421 CGTGCCTTCA TCAAGCACCC AGCCGACATC CCAGACTACT ACAAGCAATC CTTCCCAGAG
      481 GGATTCAAGT GGGAGCGTGT GATGAACTTC Gaggtaagtt tttactccgc ttttaacaat
      541 ggttgtttga catcattttt tcAGGACGGA GGAGCCGTCA CCGTCACCCA AGACACCTCC
      601 CTCGAGGACG GAACCCTCAT CTACAAGGTC AAGCTCCGTG GAACCAACTT CCCACCAGAC
      661 GGACCAGTCA TGCAAAAGAA GACCATGGGA TGGGAGGCCT CCACCGAGCG TCTCTACCCA
      721 GAGGACGGAG TCCTCAAagg taagtttgat gaaacggttt cgtcttatat acactaatgg
      781 tacttttcAG GAGACATCAA GATGGCCCTC CGTCTCAAGG ACGGAGGACG TTACCTCGCC
      841 GACTTCAAGA CCACCTACAA GGCCAAGAAG CCAGTCCAAA TGCCAGGAGC CTACAACGTC
      901 GACCGTAAGC TCGACATCAC CTCCCACAAC GAGGACTACA CCGTCGTCGA GCAATACGAG
      961 CGTTCCGAGG GACGTCACTC CACCGGAGGA ATGGACGAGC TCTACAAGAC CGGTCAATCC
     1021 GGAAAGgtaa gtttaaacaa atatataact taagcgcgca tctgggcctc ccacgaacgg
     1081 gagataactt cgtatagcat acattatacg aagttatgca tgcttagatt tggattgaat
     1141 taatttttta caaagcaaga aaaaaaacac aaagagaata aataaataat aggaaaaaaa
     1201 acaaatattc agtatttaaa atttgaaaat CTACTCCTTG GCCCGGGGCC GCGTCGATGG
     1261 CCTCCTGTTT CCACTATCGG CGAGTACTTC TACACAGCCA TCGGTCCAGA CGGCCGCGCT
     1321 TCTGCGGGCG ATTTGTGTAC GCCCGACAGT CCCGGCTCCG GATCGGACGA TTGCGTCGCA
     1381 TCGACCCTGC GCCCAAGCTG CATCATCGAA ATTGCCGTCA ACCAAGCTCT GATAGAGTTG
     1441 GTCAAGACCA ATGCGGAGCA TATACGCCCG GAGCCGCGGC GATCCTGCAA GCTCCGGATG
     1501 CCTCCGCTCG AAGTAGCGCG TCTGCTGCTC CATACAAGCC AACCACGGCC TCCAGAAGAA
     1561 GATGTTGGCG ACCTCGTATT GGGAATCCCC GAACATCGCC TCGCTCCAGT CAATGACCGC
     1621 TGTTATGCGG CCATTGTCTG TTAGTACGTT GTTGGAGCCG AAATCCGCGT GCACGAGGTG
     1681 CCGGACTTCG GGGCAGTCCT CGGCCCAAAG CATCAGCTCA TCGAGAGCCT GCGCGACGGA
     1741 CGCACTGACG GTGTCGTCCA TCACAGTTTG CCAGTGATAC ACATGGGGAT CAGCAATCGC
     1801 GCATATGAAA TCACGCCATG TAGTGTATTG ACCGATTCCT TGCGGTCCGA ATGGGCCGAA
     1861 CCCGCTCGTC TGGCTAAGAT CGGCCGCAGC GATCGCATCC ATGGCCTCCG CGACCGGCTG
     1921 CAGAACAGCG GGCAGTTCGG TTTCAGGCAG GTCTTGCAAC GTGACACCCT GTGCACGGCG
     1981 GGAGATGCAA TAGGTCAGGC TCTCGCTGAA TTCCCCAATG TCAAGCACTT CCGGAATCGG
     2041 GAGCGCGGCC GATGCAAAGT GCCGATAAAC ATAACGATCT TTGTAGAAAC CATCGGCGCA
     2101 GCTATTTACG CGCAGGACAT ATCCACGCCC TCCTACATCG AAGCTGAAAG CACGAGATTC
     2161 TTCGCCCTCC GAGAGCTGCA TCAGGTCGGA GACGCTGTCG AACTTTTCGA TCAGAAACTT
     2221 CTCGACAGAC GTCGCAGTCA GTTCAGGCTT TTTCATatta ccttaaaatt caaaaattaa
     2281 tttcacatca gtcataacca agaaaacaaa ataaacgtta ggacagaaaa ttcaaattaa
     2341 ttaaaaatta tgctgaataa gaaaattaca tgcaaagcct tattttcctc atagaaacag
     2401 ttgaataaca tattttttaa ttgaaaacat agcaaaattc gtggtaaaat ttgtcaaaac
     2461 cttggaaaaa atcgaaaaaa gaacatttcc cgatgcattt tcctatttct cgttgcctga
     2521 caacgtataa acgttgaata ctcactcaac gaatttggct gctggcttgg actctcgcac
     2581 ggaagagacg cgtgtgtaga tttacgacga aagcaaaaat aggccttgaa tctcaaatat
     2641 tttattagaa aacaccaaca atTTAGATAT TTCTGTATCC ACGGTTGGCG TTGACTGCTT
     2701 CTGATGGTGG AGACTTGTCT GGGCACTGGC AGTACTCGGC ATCCTTTCCT GGTCTTCCGT
     2761 CTGGTCCAGT CTCTCCCTGG GTTCCGTCTG GTCCTTGACG TCCTTGCTTT CCAGATGGTC
     2821 CTTCTGGTCC AACGGTTCCT GGCTCTCCTG GTGGTCCGTG AAGACCGTTC TGTCCAGCTG
     2881 GTCCTGTTGG TCCTTGATCT CCTCTTGGTC CCTTTGGTCC TGGTCTTCCG ATTGGATGCT
     2941 CGGCGTCGCG TCCCTTCTCT CCTGGTGGTC CTGGCTCTCC GATCTTTCCG ATTTGACCGG
     3001 ATGATCCTTG CTCTCCTGGA TGTCCTGGTT GTCCATCTCT TCCTGGGTTT CCATTTTGAC
     3061 CCCTGGGGCC AGGAAGTCCA CGTGGTCCTG GTCTTCCAAG AGCTCCTGGT GGTCCAACTG
     3121 GTCCTTGTGG GCAAGTGAAG CATCCGACAG ACTCGCGTTG TGGAGCGATA TCATCAGCTC
     3181 CAACTCCTGG AACACCGTCC AATCCTGGGA CTCCATCAAG TCCTGGAACT CCTGGAACTC
     3241 CTTTTGGTCC AGATGGTCCA GCTGGACACT TGTTATCAGC GTTGCAGTTA CACGTAGGTC
     3301 CATTTCCATT GGCTCCATTT GGAGTCTTTG GCTGGTTGAA GACTGGTGGA ACTGCTGGTG
     3361 GCTGTCCCGG AGGTGCAGAT GGGGATCCAT CAGCATGTGG AGTTGGGGTA GCGTTGGTCT
     3421 CTTCATATTG ACAACGGACA CGCTTGCTAG ATCTTCCGAT GACAACTATG TCCTTCCACA
     3481 ATCCATTGGT AGATTGTCTG AACACATTCA TCTCGGTATC AAGCTTCTCT CTGAATCCAT
     3541 CAACCTCCGA GTAGATGGTT GACATGGTCA TGAAGCATAC CATAAGAGTG GCGACAGTGA
     3601 CCGAAGCGGT GACGTAGCAA GCCAATTTTA CAGACATctc tgaaattatc aaatttagga
     3661 tttcaaaata attcggccaa agaaatgtaa ctcacctagt cttcgagaag cagagacttg
     3721 tcgatttcct accggattcg tctcctttta ttaggaaatc tttccgcaag ttttcaagtt
     3781 ttttttgata tttatataca ttaccgacga gacacgtgtg cgagacgcag agacgataaa
     3841 agactggata agaacgggag ataaggagta cggatgtagg tgaggaatgt ggccgaaagg
     3901 acagatgggc tttattcggg aagattggtt gggaaatgaa ccagagaaga atgactgaat
     3961 aaagttgttg aaacttggtg agaatggaag atagacaatc gagggcagcg tacgtagaga
     4021 agaagggaat gcttgaaagg attttgcatt tatcTTAATC ACCGTCTTCG AGAAGACGAA
     4081 CCATGGCGCC AGTTTCAGAA TCCAAGTTTC TAATATAGTT CATCACAATG TTGACGTTGG
     4141 TCCAACCTCC GGCTTGCATA ATCTCTGGGA TGGAAACTCC AGCGCGAGCC ATGTCACGGG
     4201 CAGCTCCGAC ACGGGCGGAA TGTCCAGACC ACGCTAAATA CCGCTGTCCG GAATCATCCT
     4261 TGGCTCCGTA GATCAGGCGA TGAGTAGCTT CGAAGATTCC TTCAAGAGCT CGAGTCGAGA
     4321 GTTGTGATGT TGCACTCGGG GCAGCAACTC CGTTCTTGCG AACACGACAA AATAGATAAT
     4381 TATTTGGATC ATCGGCGACT CCGGAAACCG AAATCCAGCG CTCAACTAGC TTAGTCACGC
     4441 CCAGGGAGAG CGCTTTTTCG ACTCCGGCAG TCGAGACCAG CGTTTTTGTA CGTCCGATGT
     4501 GGATGAGCAT TCTTCCTCCG TCTGTGCGAC TAATATCCTT GACGCGAATG CGGGCAATTT
     4561 CGGCGATACG GAGAAGTGTG TTGTAAGCAA TTCCGAGGAA GGCGAGGTTT CGGATGTCCT
     4621 GGCAACGATC GGAATTTTCC ATAAGAGAAC GGACCTGATC GAAGTCGGTT ctgaaaattt
     4681 aaatcagatt agttagttag taaaatcatg tttaaactta cCTCTCGAAT GCAAGGGCTT
     4741 GCTTGGCTCT CTCTCCAGCA TCAACATTTT CCTTGCGGAT ACGTCTCATT ACGAGAGATA
     4801 CGGCATTAGA ATCTGATGGG CGTGGAAGTC CAGATCGGCG ATGGAGCATA TTGAGCTGTC
     4861 CGAGATGTTG TTGGATCGTC TTCACCGCCA ATCCACGAGC TTGGAGGTAG AGCAAGTAGT
     4921 CACGAACGTC TTCTGGCTCG GCTGGGAACC ACTTGCGGTT GTTAAGCTTG CACCAGGCAG
     4981 CCCAAGAACG GCACACTGAG AGAAGCATCT TCCAAGTGTG TTCCGAGAAG GCTTGTCTGT
     5041 CACGGAACAT ATCCATGAGG TTCTTGCGAA CTTCATCACT TGTCGCGTCA ACTGGAAGTG
     5101 CTGGAAGATT TTGATGAACA GTGAGAAGAT TTGACATatt ttcgaagttt tttagatgca
     5161 ctagaacaaa gcgtgttggc ttcctctgag cccgctttcc ttatataccc gcattctgca
     5221 gccttacaga atgttctaga aggtcctaga tgcattcgtt tgaaaatact cccggtgggt
     5281 gcaaagagac gcagacggaa aatgtatctg ggtctcttta ttgtgtacac tacttttcca
     5341 tgtaccgaat gtgagtcgcc ctccttttgc aacaagcagc tcgaatgttc tagaaaaagg
     5401 tggaaaatag tataaatacc gttgaaaata aataccgaac aacatttgct ctaattgtga
     5461 aattagaaat cttcaaacta taatcatgtc actttaccac tatttccgtc cagctcaacg
     5521 ttccgttttt ggtgatctcg cgaataactt cgtatagcat acattatacg aagttataca
     5581 catgaacgag agtctgctat ttaaattttc agGCTAGCGG AGGATCTGCA TCGGGATCCG
     5641 GAGGCGGTTC TGGCGGAGGT TCTGGTGCAG GAGCCTCCGG AGCCTCCGGA ctagtagggc
     5701 aaatgacatg tccgagcagg aaaattgtga acctaggaaa tcgataacga gcttggcgta
     5761 atcatggtca tagctgtttc ctgtgtgaaa ttgttatccg ctcacaattc cacacaacat
     5821 acgagccgga agcataaagt gtaaagcctg gggtgcctaa tgagtgagct aactcacatt
     5881 aattgcgttg cgctcactgc ccgctttcca gtcgggaaac ctgtcgtgcc agctgcatta
     5941 atgaatcggc caacgcgcgg ggagaggcgg tttgcgtatt gggcgctctt ccgcttcctc
     6001 gctcactgac tcgctgcgct cggtcgttcg gctgcggcga gcggtatcag ctcactcaaa
     6061 ggcggtaata cggttatcca cagaatcagg ggataacgca ggaaagaaca tgtgagcaaa
     6121 aggccagcaa aaggccagga accgtaaaaa ggccgcgttg ctggcgtttt tccataggct
     6181 ccgcccccct gacgagcatc acaaaaatcg acgctcaagt cagaggtggc gaaacccgac
     6241 aggactataa agataccagg cgtttccccc tggaagctcc ctcgtgcgct ctcctgttcc
     6301 gaccctgccg cttaccggat acctgtccgc ctttctccct tcgggaagcg tggcgctttc
     6361 tcatagctca cgctgtaggt atctcagttc ggtgtaggtc gttcgctcca agctgggctg
     6421 tgtgcacgaa ccccccgttc agcccgaccg ctgcgcctta tccggtaact atcgtcttga
     6481 gtccaacccg gtaagacacg acttatcgcc actggcagca gccactggta acaggattag
     6541 cagagcgagg tatgtaggcg gtgctacaga gttcttgaag tggtggccta actacggcta
     6601 cactagaaga acagtatttg gtatctgcgc tctgctgaag ccagttacct tcggaaaaag
     6661 agttggtagc tcttgatccg gcaaacaaac caccgctggt agcggtggtt tttttgtttg
     6721 caagcagcag attacgcgca gaaaaaaagg atctcaagaa gatcctttga tcttttctac
     6781 ggggtctgac gctcagtgga acgaaaactc acgttaaggg attttggtca tgagattatc
     6841 aaaaaggatc ttcacctaga tccttttaaa ttaaaaatga agttttaaat caatctaaag
     6901 tatatatgag taaacttggt ctgacagtta ccaatgctta atcagtgagg cacctatctc
     6961 agcgatctgt ctatttcgtt catccatagt tgcctgactc cccgtcgtgt agataactac
     7021 gatacgggag ggcttaccat ctggccccag tgctgcaatg ataccgcgag acccacgctc
     7081 accggctcca gatttatcag caataaacca gccagccgga agggccgagc gcagaagtgg
     7141 tcctgcaact ttatccgcct ccatccagtc tattaattgt tgccgggaag ctagagtaag
     7201 tagttcgcca gttaatagtt tgcgcaacgt tgttgccatt gctacaggca tcgtggtgtc
     7261 acgctcgtcg tttggtatgg cttcattcag ctccggttcc caacgatcaa ggcgagttac
     7321 atgatccccc atgttgtgca aaaaagcggt tagctccttc ggtcctccga tcgttgtcag
     7381 aagtaagttg gccgcagtgt tatcactcat ggttatggca gcactgcata attctcttac
     7441 tgtcatgcca tccgtaagat gcttttctgt gactggtgag tactcaacca agtcattctg
     7501 agaatagtgt atgcggcgac cgagttgctc ttgcccggcg tcaatacggg ataataccgc
     7561 gccacatagc agaactttaa aagtgctcat cattggaaaa cgttcttcgg ggcgaaaact
     7621 ctcaaggatc ttaccgctgt tgagatccag ttcgatgtaa cccactcgtg cacccaactg
     7681 atcttcagca tcttttactt tcaccagcgt ttctgggtga gcaaaaacag gaaggcaaaa
     7741 tgccgcaaaa aagggaataa gggcgacacg gaaatgttga atactcatac tcttcctttt
     7801 tcaatattat tgaagcattt atcagggtta ttgtctcatg agcggataca tatttgaatg
     7861 tatttagaaa aataaacaaa taggggttcc gcgcacattt ccccgaaaag tgccacctga
     7921 cgtctaagaa accattatta tcatgacatt aacctataaa aataggcgta tcacgaggcc
     7981 ctttcgtctc gcgcgtttcg gtgatgacgg tgaaaacctc tgacacatgc agctcccgga
     8041 gacggtcaca gcttgtctgt aagcggatgc cgggagcaga caagcccgtc agggcgcgtc
     8101 agcgggtgtt ggcgggtgtc ggggctggct taactatgcg gcatcagagc agattgtact
     8161 gagagtgcac catatgcggt gtgaaatacc gcacagatgc gtaaggagaa aataccgcat
     8221 caggcgccat tcgccattca ggctgcgcaa ctgttgggaa gggcgatcgg tgcgggcctc
     8281 ttcgctatta cgccagctgg cgaaaggggg atgtgctgca aggcgattaa gttgggtaac
     8341 gccagggttt tcccagtcac gacgt   
//
