# Supplementary material for: Engineering the C. elegans genome with a nested, self-excising selection cassette
Source: bioRxiv preprint, doi:10.1101/2025.05.01.651742, version 1 (2025-05-01)
Supplement: Supplemental File 1 [file 651742_file02.zip › pTG617_mScarlet-I_AID_NSEC.ape]

LOCUS       pTG617_mScarlet_        8506 bp    DNA        circular     29-APR-2025
DEFINITION  .
ACCESSION   .
VERSION     .
KEYWORDS    .
SOURCE      .
  ORGANISM  . .
COMMENT     
COMMENT     
COMMENT     ApEinfo:methylated:1
FEATURES             Location/Qualifiers
     promoter        complement(7930..8034)
                     /note="pLannotate"
                     /database="snapgene"
                     /identity="100.0"
                     /match_length="100.0"
                     /fragment="False"
                     /other="promoter"
                     /locus_tag="AmpR promoter"
                     /label="AmpR promoter"
                     /ApEinfo_label="AmpR promoter"
                     /ApEinfo_fwdcolor="#346ee0"
                     /ApEinfo_revcolor="#eaeaea"
                     /ApEinfo_graphicformat="arrow_data {{0 0.5 0 1 2 0 0 -1 0
                     -0.5} {} 0} width 5 offset 0"
     CDS             complement(7069..7929)
                     /note="pLannotate"
                     /database="snapgene"
                     /identity="99.8"
                     /match_length="100.0"
                     /fragment="False"
                     /other="CDS"
                     /locus_tag="AmpR"
                     /label="AmpR"
                     /ApEinfo_label="AmpR"
                     /ApEinfo_fwdcolor="#e9d024"
                     /ApEinfo_revcolor="#eaeaea"
                     /ApEinfo_graphicformat="arrow_data {{0 0.5 0 1 2 0 0 -1 0
                     -0.5} {} 0} width 5 offset 0"
     CDS             complement(8371..8506)
                     /note="pLannotate"
                     /database="snapgene"
                     /identity="100.0"
                     /match_length="88.5"
                     /fragment="True"
                     /other="CDS"
                     /locus_tag="lacZA (fragment)"
                     /label="lacZA (fragment)"
                     /ApEinfo_label="lacZA (fragment)"
                     /ApEinfo_fwdcolor="#eaeaea"
                     /ApEinfo_revcolor="#eaeaea"
                     /ApEinfo_graphicformat="arrow_data {{0 0.5 0 1 2 0 0 -1 0
                     -0.5} {} 0} width 5 offset 0"
     CDS             complement(2807..3778)
                     /note="pLannotate"
                     /database="swissprot"
                     /identity="99.7"
                     /match_length="100.0"
                     /fragment="False"
                     /other="CDS"
                     /locus_tag="sqt-1"
                     /label="sqt-1"
                     /ApEinfo_label="sqt-1"
                     /ApEinfo_fwdcolor="#e9d024"
                     /ApEinfo_revcolor="#e9d024"
                     /ApEinfo_graphicformat="arrow_data {{0 0.5 0 1 2 0 0 -1 0
                     -0.5} {} 0} width 5 offset 0"
     misc_feature    8266..8365
                     /note="pLannotate"
                     /database="snapgene"
                     /identity="100.0"
                     /match_length="70.9"
                     /fragment="True"
                     /other="misc_feature"
                     /locus_tag="bom (fragment)"
                     /label="bom (fragment)"
                     /ApEinfo_label="bom (fragment)"
                     /ApEinfo_fwdcolor="#eaeaea"
                     /ApEinfo_revcolor="#7eff74"
                     /ApEinfo_graphicformat="arrow_data {{0 0.5 0 1 2 0 0 -1 0
                     -0.5} {} 0} width 5 offset 0"
     CDS             8129..8164
                     /note="pLannotate"
                     /database="snapgene"
                     /identity="100.0"
                     /match_length="18.8"
                     /fragment="True"
                     /other="CDS"
                     /locus_tag="rop (fragment)"
                     /label="rop (fragment)"
                     /ApEinfo_label="rop (fragment)"
                     /ApEinfo_fwdcolor="#eaeaea"
                     /ApEinfo_revcolor="#e9d024"
                     /ApEinfo_graphicformat="arrow_data {{0 0.5 0 1 2 0 0 -1 0
                     -0.5} {} 0} width 5 offset 0"
     rep_origin      complement(6310..6898)
                     /note="pLannotate"
                     /database="snapgene"
                     /identity="99.8"
                     /match_length="100.0"
                     /fragment="False"
                     /other="rep_origin"
                     /locus_tag="ori"
                     /label="ori"
                     /ApEinfo_label="ori"
                     /ApEinfo_fwdcolor="#999999"
                     /ApEinfo_revcolor="#eaeaea"
                     /ApEinfo_graphicformat="arrow_data {{0 0.5 0 1 2 0 0 -1 0
                     -0.5} {} 0} width 5 offset 0"
     promoter        complement(5956..5986)
                     /note="pLannotate"
                     /database="snapgene"
                     /identity="100.0"
                     /match_length="100.0"
                     /fragment="False"
                     /other="promoter"
                     /locus_tag="lac promoter"
                     /label="lac promoter"
                     /ApEinfo_label="lac promoter"
                     /ApEinfo_fwdcolor="#346ee0"
                     /ApEinfo_revcolor="#eaeaea"
                     /ApEinfo_graphicformat="arrow_data {{0 0.5 0 1 2 0 0 -1 0
                     -0.5} {} 0} width 5 offset 0"
     protein_bind    complement(6001..6022)
                     /note="pLannotate"
                     /database="snapgene"
                     /identity="100.0"
                     /match_length="100.0"
                     /fragment="False"
                     /other="protein_bind"
                     /locus_tag="CAP binding site"
                     /label="CAP binding site"
                     /ApEinfo_label="CAP binding site"
                     /ApEinfo_fwdcolor="#d5d5d5"
                     /ApEinfo_revcolor="#eaeaea"
                     /ApEinfo_graphicformat="arrow_data {{0 0.5 0 1 2 0 0 -1 0
                     -0.5} {} 0} width 5 offset 0"
     promoter        complement(5279..5678)
                     /locus_tag="hsp16-41 promoter"
                     /label="hsp16-41 promoter"
                     /ApEinfo_label="hsp16-41 promoter"
                     /ApEinfo_fwdcolor="#0080c0"
                     /ApEinfo_revcolor="#72fcd5"
                     /ApEinfo_graphicformat="arrow_data {{0 1 2 0 0 -1} {} 0}
                     width 5 offset 0"
     protein_bind    complement(5932..5948)
                     /note="pLannotate"
                     /database="snapgene"
                     /identity="100.0"
                     /match_length="100.0"
                     /fragment="False"
                     /other="protein_bind"
                     /locus_tag="lac operator"
                     /label="lac operator"
                     /ApEinfo_label="lac operator"
                     /ApEinfo_fwdcolor="pink"
                     /ApEinfo_revcolor="#eaeaea"
                     /ApEinfo_graphicformat="arrow_data {{0 0.5 0 1 2 0 0 -1 0
                     -0.5} {} 0} width 5 offset 0"
     CDS             complement(6035..6127)
                     /note="pLannotate"
                     /database="snapgene"
                     /identity="100.0"
                     /match_length="8.6"
                     /fragment="True"
                     /other="CDS"
                     /locus_tag="lacI (fragment)"
                     /label="lacI (fragment)"
                     /ApEinfo_label="lacI (fragment)"
                     /ApEinfo_fwdcolor="#e9d024"
                     /ApEinfo_revcolor="#eaeaea"
                     /ApEinfo_graphicformat="arrow_data {{0 0.5 0 1 2 0 0 -1 0
                     -0.5} {} 0} width 5 offset 0"
     CDS             complement(join(4199..4811,4863..5278))
                     /locus_tag="Cre"
                     /label="Cre"
                     /ApEinfo_label="Cre"
                     /ApEinfo_fwdcolor="#6699cc"
                     /ApEinfo_revcolor="#fefc78"
                     /ApEinfo_graphicformat="arrow_data {{0 1 2 0 0 -1} {} 0}
                     width 5 offset 0"
     3'UTR           complement(4156..4195)
                     /locus_tag="tbb-2 3'UTR"
                     /label="tbb-2 3'UTR"
                     /ApEinfo_label="tbb-2 3'UTR"
                     /ApEinfo_fwdcolor="#cc3333"
                     /ApEinfo_revcolor="#993333"
                     /ApEinfo_graphicformat="arrow_data {{0 1 2 0 0 -1} {} 0}
                     width 5 offset 0"
     misc_structure  97..159
                     /locus_tag="Flexible Linker (will be deleted if ClaI is
                     used)"
                     /label="Flexible Linker (will be deleted if ClaI is used)"
                     /ApEinfo_label="Flexible Linker (will be deleted if ClaI
                     is used)"
                     /ApEinfo_fwdcolor="#999999"
                     /ApEinfo_revcolor="green"
                     /ApEinfo_graphicformat="arrow_data {{0 1 2 0 0 -1} {} 0}
                     width 5 offset 0"
     misc_feature    5873..5878
                     /locus_tag="AvrII"
                     /label="AvrII"
                     /ApEinfo_label="AvrII"
                     /ApEinfo_fwdcolor="#75d5ff"
                     /ApEinfo_revcolor="green"
                     /ApEinfo_graphicformat="arrow_data {{0 1 2 0 0 -1} {} 0}
                     width 5 offset 0"
     misc_feature    91..96
                     /locus_tag="AvrII(1)"
                     /label="AvrII(1)"
                     /ApEinfo_label="AvrII"
                     /ApEinfo_fwdcolor="#75d5ff"
                     /ApEinfo_revcolor="green"
                     /ApEinfo_graphicformat="arrow_data {{0 0.5 0 1 2 0 0 -1 0
                     -0.5} {} 0} width 5 offset 0"
     3'UTR           complement(1265..1371)
                     /locus_tag="let-858 3'UTR"
                     /label="let-858 3'UTR"
                     /ApEinfo_label="let-858 3'UTR"
                     /ApEinfo_fwdcolor="#942092"
                     /ApEinfo_revcolor="#942092"
                     /ApEinfo_graphicformat="arrow_data {{0 0.5 0 1 2 0 0 -1 0
                     -0.5} {} 0} width 5 offset 0"
     misc_feature    5881..5886
                     /locus_tag="ClaI"
                     /label="ClaI"
                     /ApEinfo_label="ClaI"
                     /ApEinfo_fwdcolor="#ff2600"
                     /ApEinfo_revcolor="green"
                     /ApEinfo_graphicformat="arrow_data {{0 1 2 0 0 -1} {} 0}
                     width 5 offset 0"
     CDS             5754..5831
                     /locus_tag="Linker"
                     /label="Linker"
                     /ApEinfo_label="Linker"
                     /ApEinfo_fwdcolor="#a9a9a9"
                     /ApEinfo_revcolor="#e9d024"
                     /ApEinfo_graphicformat="arrow_data {{0 0.5 0 1 2 0 0 -1 0
                     -0.5} {} 0} width 5 offset 0"
     protein_bind    1225..1258
                     /note="pLannotate"
                     /database="snapgene"
                     /identity="100.0"
                     /match_length="100.0"
                     /fragment="False"
                     /other="protein_bind"
                     /locus_tag="loxP"
                     /label="loxP"
                     /ApEinfo_label="loxP"
                     /ApEinfo_fwdcolor="#ff9300"
                     /ApEinfo_revcolor="pink"
                     /ApEinfo_graphicformat="arrow_data {{0 0.5 0 1 2 0 0 -1 0
                     -0.5} {} 0} width 5 offset 0"
     CDS             complement(1375..2397)
                     /note="pLannotate"
                     /database="swissprot"
                     /identity="100.0"
                     /match_length="100.0"
                     /fragment="False"
                     /other="CDS"
                     /locus_tag="hph"
                     /label="hph"
                     /ApEinfo_label="hph"
                     /ApEinfo_fwdcolor="#e9d024"
                     /ApEinfo_revcolor="#fefc78"
                     /ApEinfo_graphicformat="arrow_data {{0 0.5 0 1 2 0 0 -1 0
                     -0.5} {} 0} width 5 offset 0"
     intron          1168..1224
                     /locus_tag="intron"
                     /label="intron"
                     /ApEinfo_label="intron"
                     /ApEinfo_fwdcolor="#ff89d8"
                     /ApEinfo_revcolor="#eb606c"
                     /ApEinfo_graphicformat="arrow_data {{0 0.5 0 1 2 0 0 -1 0
                     -0.5} {} 0} width 5 offset 0"
     primer_bind     complement(5904..5924)
                     /locus_tag="M13R"
                     /label="M13R"
                     /ApEinfo_label="M13R"
                     /ApEinfo_fwdcolor="#008e00"
                     /ApEinfo_revcolor="#00f900"
                     /ApEinfo_graphicformat="arrow_data {{0 0.5 0 1 2 0 0 -1 0
                     -0.5} {} 0} width 5 offset 0"
     protein_bind    5685..5718
                     /note="pLannotate"
                     /database="snapgene"
                     /identity="100.0"
                     /match_length="100.0"
                     /fragment="False"
                     /other="protein_bind"
                     /locus_tag="loxP(1)"
                     /label="loxP(1)"
                     /ApEinfo_label="loxP"
                     /ApEinfo_fwdcolor="#ff9300"
                     /ApEinfo_revcolor="pink"
                     /ApEinfo_graphicformat="arrow_data {{0 0.5 0 1 2 0 0 -1 0
                     -0.5} {} 0} width 5 offset 0"
     CDS             complement(1..18)
                     /note="pLannotate"
                     /database="snapgene"
                     /identity="100.0"
                     /match_length="88.5"
                     /fragment="True"
                     /other="CDS"
                     /locus_tag="lacZA (fragment)(1)"
                     /label="lacZA (fragment)(1)"
                     /ApEinfo_label="lacZA (fragment)"
                     /ApEinfo_fwdcolor="#eaeaea"
                     /ApEinfo_revcolor="#eaeaea"
                     /ApEinfo_graphicformat="arrow_data {{0 0.5 0 1 2 0 0 -1 0
                     -0.5} {} 0} width 5 offset 0"
     promoter        complement(3779..4149)
                     /locus_tag="sqt-1 promoter"
                     /label="sqt-1 promoter"
                     /ApEinfo_label="sqt-1 promoter"
                     /ApEinfo_fwdcolor="#72fcd5"
                     /ApEinfo_revcolor="#72fcd5"
                     /ApEinfo_graphicformat="arrow_data {{0 0.5 0 1 2 0 0 -1 0
                     -0.5} {} 0} width 5 offset 0"
     3'UTR           complement(2768..2803)
                     /locus_tag="sqt-1 3' UTR"
                     /label="sqt-1 3' UTR"
                     /ApEinfo_label="sqt-1 3' UTR"
                     /ApEinfo_fwdcolor="#ffd478"
                     /ApEinfo_revcolor="#ffd478"
                     /ApEinfo_graphicformat="arrow_data {{0 0.5 0 1 2 0 0 -1 0
                     -0.5} {} 0} width 5 offset 0"
     promoter        complement(2398..2761)
                     /locus_tag="rps-0 promoter"
                     /label="rps-0 promoter"
                     /ApEinfo_label="rps-0 promoter"
                     /ApEinfo_fwdcolor="#72fcd5"
                     /ApEinfo_revcolor="#72fcd5"
                     /ApEinfo_graphicformat="arrow_data {{0 0.5 0 1 2 0 0 -1 0
                     -0.5} {} 0} width 5 offset 0"
     intron          1195..1224
                     /locus_tag="unique sequence adapter for Gibson assembly"
                     /label="unique sequence adapter for Gibson assembly"
                     /ApEinfo_label="unique sequence adapter for Gibson
                     assembly"
                     /ApEinfo_fwdcolor="#ff89d8"
                     /ApEinfo_revcolor="#eb606c"
                     /ApEinfo_graphicformat="arrow_data {{0 0.5 0 1 2 0 0 -1 0
                     -0.5} {} 0} width 5 offset 0"
     misc_feature    2762..2767
                     /locus_tag="StuI"
                     /label="StuI"
                     /ApEinfo_label="StuI"
                     /ApEinfo_fwdcolor="#009192"
                     /ApEinfo_revcolor="green"
                     /ApEinfo_graphicformat="arrow_data {{0 0.5 0 1 2 0 0 -1 0
                     -0.5} {} 0} width 5 offset 0"
     misc_feature    1259..1264
                     /locus_tag="SphI"
                     /label="SphI"
                     /ApEinfo_label="SphI"
                     /ApEinfo_fwdcolor="#009192"
                     /ApEinfo_revcolor="green"
                     /ApEinfo_graphicformat="arrow_data {{0 0.5 0 1 2 0 0 -1 0
                     -0.5} {} 0} width 5 offset 0"
     misc_feature    5831..5836
                     /locus_tag="SpeI"
                     /label="SpeI"
                     /ApEinfo_label="SpeI"
                     /ApEinfo_fwdcolor="#ff40ff"
                     /ApEinfo_revcolor="green"
                     /ApEinfo_graphicformat="arrow_data {{0 1 2 0 0 -1} {} 0}
                     width 5 offset 0"
     misc_feature    5679..5684
                     /locus_tag="NruI"
                     /label="NruI"
                     /ApEinfo_label="NruI"
                     /ApEinfo_fwdcolor="#009192"
                     /ApEinfo_revcolor="green"
                     /ApEinfo_graphicformat="arrow_data {{0 0.5 0 1 2 0 0 -1 0
                     -0.5} {} 0} width 5 offset 0"
     misc_feature    5754..5759
                     /locus_tag="NheI"
                     /label="NheI"
                     /ApEinfo_label="NheI"
                     /ApEinfo_fwdcolor="#ff7d78"
                     /ApEinfo_revcolor="green"
                     /ApEinfo_graphicformat="arrow_data {{0 0.5 0 1 2 0 0 -1 0
                     -0.5} {} 0} width 5 offset 0"
     primer_bind     1..18
                     /locus_tag="M13F"
                     /label="M13F"
                     /ApEinfo_label="M13F"
                     /ApEinfo_fwdcolor="#008e00"
                     /ApEinfo_revcolor="#00f900"
                     /ApEinfo_graphicformat="arrow_data {{0 0.5 0 1 2 0 0 -1 0
                     -0.5} {} 0} width 5 offset 0"
     misc_feature    55..90
                     /locus_tag="Spacer for multiple restriction enzymes"
                     /label="Spacer for multiple restriction enzymes"
                     /ApEinfo_label="Spacer for multiple restriction enzymes"
                     /ApEinfo_fwdcolor="#cc9966"
                     /ApEinfo_revcolor="green"
                     /ApEinfo_graphicformat="arrow_data {{0 1 2 0 0 -1} {} 0}
                     width 5 offset 0"
     misc_feature    5837..5872
                     /locus_tag="Spacer for multiple restriction enzymes(1)"
                     /label="Spacer for multiple restriction enzymes(1)"
                     /ApEinfo_label="Spacer for multiple restriction enzymes"
                     /ApEinfo_fwdcolor="#cc9966"
                     /ApEinfo_revcolor="green"
                     /ApEinfo_graphicformat="arrow_data {{0 1 2 0 0 -1} {} 0}
                     width 5 offset 0"
     misc_feature    49..54
                     /locus_tag="SpeI(1)"
                     /label="SpeI(1)"
                     /ApEinfo_label="SpeI"
                     /ApEinfo_fwdcolor="#ff40ff"
                     /ApEinfo_revcolor="green"
                     /ApEinfo_graphicformat="arrow_data {{0 1 2 0 0 -1} {} 0}
                     width 5 offset 0"
     intron          5719..5753
                     /locus_tag="intron(1)"
                     /label="intron(1)"
                     /ApEinfo_label="intron"
                     /ApEinfo_fwdcolor="#ff89d8"
                     /ApEinfo_revcolor="#eb606c"
                     /ApEinfo_graphicformat="arrow_data {{0 0.5 0 1 2 0 0 -1 0
                     -0.5} {} 0} width 5 offset 0"
     intron          5719..5739
                     /locus_tag="unique intronic sequence adapter for gibson
                     assembly"
                     /label="unique intronic sequence adapter for gibson
                     assembly"
                     /ApEinfo_label="unique intronic sequence adapter for
                     gibson assembly"
                     /ApEinfo_fwdcolor="#ff84ff"
                     /ApEinfo_revcolor="#ff89d8"
                     /ApEinfo_graphicformat="arrow_data {{0 0.5 0 1 2 0 0 -1 0
                     -0.5} {} 0} width 5 offset 0"
     misc_feature    4150..4155
                     /locus_tag="BsiWI"
                     /label="BsiWI"
                     /ApEinfo_label="BsiWI"
                     /ApEinfo_fwdcolor="#009192"
                     /ApEinfo_revcolor="green"
                     /ApEinfo_graphicformat="arrow_data {{0 0.5 0 1 2 0 0 -1 0
                     -0.5} {} 0} width 5 offset 0"
     misc_feature    1195..1200
                     /locus_tag="BssHII"
                     /label="BssHII"
                     /ApEinfo_label="BssHII"
                     /ApEinfo_fwdcolor="#009192"
                     /ApEinfo_revcolor="green"
                     /ApEinfo_graphicformat="arrow_data {{0 0.5 0 1 2 0 0 -1 0
                     -0.5} {} 0} width 5 offset 0"
     misc_feature    1190..1195
                     /locus_tag="AflII"
                     /label="AflII"
                     /ApEinfo_label="AflII"
                     /ApEinfo_fwdcolor="#942092"
                     /ApEinfo_revcolor="green"
                     /ApEinfo_graphicformat="arrow_data {{0 0.5 0 1 2 0 0 -1 0
                     -0.5} {} 0} width 5 offset 0"
     misc_feature    1015..1149
                     /locus_tag="codon optimized AID 71-114"
                     /label="codon optimized AID 71-114"
                     /ApEinfo_label="codon optimized AID 71-114"
                     /ApEinfo_fwdcolor="#9437ff"
                     /ApEinfo_revcolor="green"
                     /ApEinfo_graphicformat="arrow_data {{0 0.5 0 1 2 0 0 -1 0
                     -0.5} {} 0} width 5 offset 0"
     misc_feature    1009..1014
                     /locus_tag="linker"
                     /label="linker"
                     /ApEinfo_label="linker"
                     /ApEinfo_fwdcolor="#a9a9a9"
                     /ApEinfo_revcolor="green"
                     /ApEinfo_graphicformat="arrow_data {{0 0.5 0 1 2 0 0 -1 0
                     -0.5} {} 0} width 5 offset 0"
     misc_feature    156..161
                     /locus_tag="ClaI(1)"
                     /label="ClaI(1)"
                     /ApEinfo_label="ClaI"
                     /ApEinfo_fwdcolor="#9437ff"
                     /ApEinfo_revcolor="green"
                     /ApEinfo_graphicformat="arrow_data {{0 0.5 0 1 2 0 0 -1 0
                     -0.5} {} 0} width 5 offset 0"
     CDS             join(160..314,366..511,563..737,789..1008)
                     /locus_tag="mScarlet-I"
                     /label="mScarlet-I"
                     /ApEinfo_label="mScarlet-I"
                     /ApEinfo_fwdcolor="#ff2600"
                     /ApEinfo_revcolor="#e9d024"
                     /ApEinfo_graphicformat="arrow_data {{0 0.5 0 1 2 0 0 -1 0
                     -0.5} {} 0} width 5 offset 0"
     misc_feature    1150..1167
                     /locus_tag="linker(1)"
                     /label="linker(1)"
                     /ApEinfo_label="linker"
                     /ApEinfo_fwdcolor="#a9a9a9"
                     /ApEinfo_revcolor="green"
                     /ApEinfo_graphicformat="arrow_data {{0 0.5 0 1 2 0 0 -1 0
                     -0.5} {} 0} width 5 offset 0"
     misc_feature    1150..1155
                     /locus_tag="AgeI"
                     /label="AgeI"
                     /ApEinfo_label="AgeI"
                     /ApEinfo_fwdcolor="#0096ff"
                     /ApEinfo_revcolor="green"
                     /ApEinfo_graphicformat="arrow_data {{0 0.5 0 1 2 0 0 -1 0
                     -0.5} {} 0} width 5 offset 0"
ORIGIN
        1 tgtaaaacga cggccagtga attgacgcgt attgggatat cccaatgcAc tagtcgtgct
       61 aacgatatgt ctgaacaaga gaactgcgag cctaggAAGG AGTCTGGATC TGTTTCCTCC
      121 GAGCAACTTG CTCAATTCCG TTCCCTCGAC GGAGCATCGA TGGTCTCCAA GGGAGAGGCT
      181 GTCATCAAGG AGTTCATGCG TTTCAAGGTC CACATGGAGG GATCCATGAA CGGACACGAG
      241 TTCGAGATCG AGGGAGAGGG AGAGGGACGT CCATACGAGG GAACCCAAAC CGCCAAGCTC
      301 AAGGTCACCA AGGGaggtaa gtttgtgata atccaatttc aattcgcaat ggtcatcgtt
      361 ttttcAGGAC CACTCCCATT CTCCTGGGAC ATCCTCTCCC CACAATTCAT GTACGGATCC
      421 CGTGCCTTCA TCAAGCACCC AGCCGACATC CCAGACTACT ACAAGCAATC CTTCCCAGAG
      481 GGATTCAAGT GGGAGCGTGT GATGAACTTC Gaggtaagtt tttactccgc ttttaacaat
      541 ggttgtttga catcattttt tcAGGACGGA GGAGCCGTCA CCGTCACCCA AGACACCTCC
      601 CTCGAGGACG GAACCCTCAT CTACAAGGTC AAGCTCCGTG GAACCAACTT CCCACCAGAC
      661 GGACCAGTCA TGCAAAAGAA GACCATGGGA TGGGAGGCCT CCACCGAGCG TCTCTACCCA
      721 GAGGACGGAG TCCTCAAagg taagtttgat gaaacggttt cgtcttatat acactaatgg
      781 tacttttcAG GAGACATCAA GATGGCCCTC CGTCTCAAGG ACGGAGGACG TTACCTCGCC
      841 GACTTCAAGA CCACCTACAA GGCCAAGAAG CCAGTCCAAA TGCCAGGAGC CTACAACGTC
      901 GACCGTAAGC TCGACATCAC CTCCCACAAC GAGGACTACA CCGTCGTCGA GCAATACGAG
      961 CGTTCCGAGG GACGTCACTC CACCGGAGGA ATGGACGAGC TCTACAAGGG ATCTATGCCA
     1021 AAGGACCCAG CCAAGCCACC AGCCAAGGCC CAAGTCGTCG GATGGCCACC AGTCCGTTCC
     1081 TACCGTAAGA ACGTCATGGT CTCCTGCCAA AAGTCCTCCG GAGGACCAGA GGCCGCCGCC
     1141 TTCGTCAAGA CCGGTCAATC CGGAAAGgta agtttaaaca aatatataac ttaagcgcgc
     1201 atctgggcct cccacgaacg ggagataact tcgtatagca tacattatac gaagttatgc
     1261 atgcttagat ttggattgaa ttaatttttt acaaagcaag aaaaaaaaca caaagagaat
     1321 aaataaataa taggaaaaaa aacaaatatt cagtatttaa aatttgaaaa tCTACTCCTT
     1381 GGCCCGGGGC CGCGTCGATG GCCTCCTGTT TCCACTATCG GCGAGTACTT CTACACAGCC
     1441 ATCGGTCCAG ACGGCCGCGC TTCTGCGGGC GATTTGTGTA CGCCCGACAG TCCCGGCTCC
     1501 GGATCGGACG ATTGCGTCGC ATCGACCCTG CGCCCAAGCT GCATCATCGA AATTGCCGTC
     1561 AACCAAGCTC TGATAGAGTT GGTCAAGACC AATGCGGAGC ATATACGCCC GGAGCCGCGG
     1621 CGATCCTGCA AGCTCCGGAT GCCTCCGCTC GAAGTAGCGC GTCTGCTGCT CCATACAAGC
     1681 CAACCACGGC CTCCAGAAGA AGATGTTGGC GACCTCGTAT TGGGAATCCC CGAACATCGC
     1741 CTCGCTCCAG TCAATGACCG CTGTTATGCG GCCATTGTCT GTTAGTACGT TGTTGGAGCC
     1801 GAAATCCGCG TGCACGAGGT GCCGGACTTC GGGGCAGTCC TCGGCCCAAA GCATCAGCTC
     1861 ATCGAGAGCC TGCGCGACGG ACGCACTGAC GGTGTCGTCC ATCACAGTTT GCCAGTGATA
     1921 CACATGGGGA TCAGCAATCG CGCATATGAA ATCACGCCAT GTAGTGTATT GACCGATTCC
     1981 TTGCGGTCCG AATGGGCCGA ACCCGCTCGT CTGGCTAAGA TCGGCCGCAG CGATCGCATC
     2041 CATGGCCTCC GCGACCGGCT GCAGAACAGC GGGCAGTTCG GTTTCAGGCA GGTCTTGCAA
     2101 CGTGACACCC TGTGCACGGC GGGAGATGCA ATAGGTCAGG CTCTCGCTGA ATTCCCCAAT
     2161 GTCAAGCACT TCCGGAATCG GGAGCGCGGC CGATGCAAAG TGCCGATAAA CATAACGATC
     2221 TTTGTAGAAA CCATCGGCGC AGCTATTTAC GCGCAGGACA TATCCACGCC CTCCTACATC
     2281 GAAGCTGAAA GCACGAGATT CTTCGCCCTC CGAGAGCTGC ATCAGGTCGG AGACGCTGTC
     2341 GAACTTTTCG ATCAGAAACT TCTCGACAGA CGTCGCAGTC AGTTCAGGCT TTTTCATatt
     2401 accttaaaat tcaaaaatta atttcacatc agtcataacc aagaaaacaa aataaacgtt
     2461 aggacagaaa attcaaatta attaaaaatt atgctgaata agaaaattac atgcaaagcc
     2521 ttattttcct catagaaaca gttgaataac atatttttta attgaaaaca tagcaaaatt
     2581 cgtggtaaaa tttgtcaaaa ccttggaaaa aatcgaaaaa agaacatttc ccgatgcatt
     2641 ttcctatttc tcgttgcctg acaacgtata aacgttgaat actcactcaa cgaatttggc
     2701 tgctggcttg gactctcgca cggaagagac gcgtgtgtag atttacgacg aaagcaaaaa
     2761 taggccttga atctcaaata ttttattaga aaacaccaac aatTTAGATA TTTCTGTATC
     2821 CACGGTTGGC GTTGACTGCT TCTGATGGTG GAGACTTGTC TGGGCACTGG CAGTACTCGG
     2881 CATCCTTTCC TGGTCTTCCG TCTGGTCCAG TCTCTCCCTG GGTTCCGTCT GGTCCTTGAC
     2941 GTCCTTGCTT TCCAGATGGT CCTTCTGGTC CAACGGTTCC TGGCTCTCCT GGTGGTCCGT
     3001 GAAGACCGTT CTGTCCAGCT GGTCCTGTTG GTCCTTGATC TCCTCTTGGT CCCTTTGGTC
     3061 CTGGTCTTCC GATTGGATGC TCGGCGTCGC GTCCCTTCTC TCCTGGTGGT CCTGGCTCTC
     3121 CGATCTTTCC GATTTGACCG GATGATCCTT GCTCTCCTGG ATGTCCTGGT TGTCCATCTC
     3181 TTCCTGGGTT TCCATTTTGA CCCCTGGGGC CAGGAAGTCC ACGTGGTCCT GGTCTTCCAA
     3241 GAGCTCCTGG TGGTCCAACT GGTCCTTGTG GGCAAGTGAA GCATCCGACA GACTCGCGTT
     3301 GTGGAGCGAT ATCATCAGCT CCAACTCCTG GAACACCGTC CAATCCTGGG ACTCCATCAA
     3361 GTCCTGGAAC TCCTGGAACT CCTTTTGGTC CAGATGGTCC AGCTGGACAC TTGTTATCAG
     3421 CGTTGCAGTT ACACGTAGGT CCATTTCCAT TGGCTCCATT TGGAGTCTTT GGCTGGTTGA
     3481 AGACTGGTGG AACTGCTGGT GGCTGTCCCG GAGGTGCAGA TGGGGATCCA TCAGCATGTG
     3541 GAGTTGGGGT AGCGTTGGTC TCTTCATATT GACAACGGAC ACGCTTGCTA GATCTTCCGA
     3601 TGACAACTAT GTCCTTCCAC AATCCATTGG TAGATTGTCT GAACACATTC ATCTCGGTAT
     3661 CAAGCTTCTC TCTGAATCCA TCAACCTCCG AGTAGATGGT TGACATGGTC ATGAAGCATA
     3721 CCATAAGAGT GGCGACAGTG ACCGAAGCGG TGACGTAGCA AGCCAATTTT ACAGACATct
     3781 ctgaaattat caaatttagg atttcaaaat aattcggcca aagaaatgta actcacctag
     3841 tcttcgagaa gcagagactt gtcgatttcc taccggattc gtctcctttt attaggaaat
     3901 ctttccgcaa gttttcaagt tttttttgat atttatatac attaccgacg agacacgtgt
     3961 gcgagacgca gagacgataa aagactggat aagaacggga gataaggagt acggatgtag
     4021 gtgaggaatg tggccgaaag gacagatggg ctttattcgg gaagattggt tgggaaatga
     4081 accagagaag aatgactgaa taaagttgtt gaaacttggt gagaatggaa gatagacaat
     4141 cgagggcagc gtacgtagag aagaagggaa tgcttgaaag gattttgcat ttatcTTAAT
     4201 CACCGTCTTC GAGAAGACGA ACCATGGCGC CAGTTTCAGA ATCCAAGTTT CTAATATAGT
     4261 TCATCACAAT GTTGACGTTG GTCCAACCTC CGGCTTGCAT AATCTCTGGG ATGGAAACTC
     4321 CAGCGCGAGC CATGTCACGG GCAGCTCCGA CACGGGCGGA ATGTCCAGAC CACGCTAAAT
     4381 ACCGCTGTCC GGAATCATCC TTGGCTCCGT AGATCAGGCG ATGAGTAGCT TCGAAGATTC
     4441 CTTCAAGAGC TCGAGTCGAG AGTTGTGATG TTGCACTCGG GGCAGCAACT CCGTTCTTGC
     4501 GAACACGACA AAATAGATAA TTATTTGGAT CATCGGCGAC TCCGGAAACC GAAATCCAGC
     4561 GCTCAACTAG CTTAGTCACG CCCAGGGAGA GCGCTTTTTC GACTCCGGCA GTCGAGACCA
     4621 GCGTTTTTGT ACGTCCGATG TGGATGAGCA TTCTTCCTCC GTCTGTGCGA CTAATATCCT
     4681 TGACGCGAAT GCGGGCAATT TCGGCGATAC GGAGAAGTGT GTTGTAAGCA ATTCCGAGGA
     4741 AGGCGAGGTT TCGGATGTCC TGGCAACGAT CGGAATTTTC CATAAGAGAA CGGACCTGAT
     4801 CGAAGTCGGT Tctgaaaatt taaatcagat tagttagtta gtaaaatcat gtttaaactt
     4861 acCTCTCGAA TGCAAGGGCT TGCTTGGCTC TCTCTCCAGC ATCAACATTT TCCTTGCGGA
     4921 TACGTCTCAT TACGAGAGAT ACGGCATTAG AATCTGATGG GCGTGGAAGT CCAGATCGGC
     4981 GATGGAGCAT ATTGAGCTGT CCGAGATGTT GTTGGATCGT CTTCACCGCC AATCCACGAG
     5041 CTTGGAGGTA GAGCAAGTAG TCACGAACGT CTTCTGGCTC GGCTGGGAAC CACTTGCGGT
     5101 TGTTAAGCTT GCACCAGGCA GCCCAAGAAC GGCACACTGA GAGAAGCATC TTCCAAGTGT
     5161 GTTCCGAGAA GGCTTGTCTG TCACGGAACA TATCCATGAG GTTCTTGCGA ACTTCATCAC
     5221 TTGTCGCGTC AACTGGAAGT GCTGGAAGAT TTTGATGAAC AGTGAGAAGA TTTGACATat
     5281 tttcgaagtt ttttagatgc actagaacaa agcgtgttgg cttcctctga gcccgctttc
     5341 cttatatacc cgcattctgc agccttacag aatgttctag aaggtcctag atgcattcgt
     5401 ttgaaaatac tcccggtggg tgcaaagaga cgcagacgga aaatgtatct gggtctcttt
     5461 attgtgtaca ctacttttcc atgtaccgaa tgtgagtcgc cctccttttg caacaagcag
     5521 ctcgaatgtt ctagaaaaag gtggaaaata gtataaatac cgttgaaaat aaataccgaa
     5581 caacatttgc tctaattgtg aaattagaaa tcttcaaact ataatcatgt cactttacca
     5641 ctatttccgt ccagctcaac gttccgtttt tggtgatctc gcgaataact tcgtatagca
     5701 tacattatac gaagttatac acatgaacga gagtctgcta tttaaatttt cagGCTAGCG
     5761 GAGGATCTGC ATCGGGATCC GGAGGCGGTT CTGGCGGAGG TTCTGGTGCA GGAGCCTCCG
     5821 GAGCCTCCGG Actagtaggg caaatgacat gtccgagcag gaaaattgtg aacctaggaa
     5881 atcgataacg agcttggcgt aatcatggtc atagctgttt cctgtgtgaa attgttatcc
     5941 gctcacaatt ccacacaaca tacgagccgg aagcataaag tgtaaagcct ggggtgccta
     6001 atgagtgagc taactcacat taattgcgtt gcgctcactg cccgctttcc agtcgggaaa
     6061 cctgtcgtgc cagctgcatt aatgaatcgg ccaacgcgcg gggagaggcg gtttgcgtat
     6121 tgggcgctct tccgcttcct cgctcactga ctcgctgcgc tcggtcgttc ggctgcggcg
     6181 agcggtatca gctcactcaa aggcggtaat acggttatcc acagaatcag gggataacgc
     6241 aggaaagaac atgtgagcaa aaggccagca aaaggccagg aaccgtaaaa aggccgcgtt
     6301 gctggcgttt ttccataggc tccgcccccc tgacgagcat cacaaaaatc gacgctcaag
     6361 tcagaggtgg cgaaacccga caggactata aagataccag gcgtttcccc ctggaagctc
     6421 cctcgtgcgc tctcctgttc cgaccctgcc gcttaccgga tacctgtccg cctttctccc
     6481 ttcgggaagc gtggcgcttt ctcatagctc acgctgtagg tatctcagtt cggtgtaggt
     6541 cgttcgctcc aagctgggct gtgtgcacga accccccgtt cagcccgacc gctgcgcctt
     6601 atccggtaac tatcgtcttg agtccaaccc ggtaagacac gacttatcgc cactggcagc
     6661 agccactggt aacaggatta gcagagcgag gtatgtaggc ggtgctacag agttcttgaa
     6721 gtggtggcct aactacggct acactagaag aacagtattt ggtatctgcg ctctgctgaa
     6781 gccagttacc ttcggaaaaa gagttggtag ctcttgatcc ggcaaacaaa ccaccgctgg
     6841 tagcggtggt ttttttgttt gcaagcagca gattacgcgc agaaaaaaag gatctcaaga
     6901 agatcctttg atcttttcta cggggtctga cgctcagtgg aacgaaaact cacgttaagg
     6961 gattttggtc atgagattat caaaaaggat cttcacctag atccttttaa attaaaaatg
     7021 aagttttaaa tcaatctaaa gtatatatga gtaaacttgg tctgacagtt accaatgctt
     7081 aatcagtgag gcacctatct cagcgatctg tctatttcgt tcatccatag ttgcctgact
     7141 ccccgtcgtg tagataacta cgatacggga gggcttacca tctggcccca gtgctgcaat
     7201 gataccgcga gacccacgct caccggctcc agatttatca gcaataaacc agccagccgg
     7261 aagggccgag cgcagaagtg gtcctgcaac tttatccgcc tccatccagt ctattaattg
     7321 ttgccgggaa gctagagtaa gtagttcgcc agttaatagt ttgcgcaacg ttgttgccat
     7381 tgctacaggc atcgtggtgt cacgctcgtc gtttggtatg gcttcattca gctccggttc
     7441 ccaacgatca aggcgagtta catgatcccc catgttgtgc aaaaaagcgg ttagctcctt
     7501 cggtcctccg atcgttgtca gaagtaagtt ggccgcagtg ttatcactca tggttatggc
     7561 agcactgcat aattctctta ctgtcatgcc atccgtaaga tgcttttctg tgactggtga
     7621 gtactcaacc aagtcattct gagaatagtg tatgcggcga ccgagttgct cttgcccggc
     7681 gtcaatacgg gataataccg cgccacatag cagaacttta aaagtgctca tcattggaaa
     7741 acgttcttcg gggcgaaaac tctcaaggat cttaccgctg ttgagatcca gttcgatgta
     7801 acccactcgt gcacccaact gatcttcagc atcttttact ttcaccagcg tttctgggtg
     7861 agcaaaaaca ggaaggcaaa atgccgcaaa aaagggaata agggcgacac ggaaatgttg
     7921 aatactcata ctcttccttt ttcaatatta ttgaagcatt tatcagggtt attgtctcat
     7981 gagcggatac atatttgaat gtatttagaa aaataaacaa ataggggttc cgcgcacatt
     8041 tccccgaaaa gtgccacctg acgtctaaga aaccattatt atcatgacat taacctataa
     8101 aaataggcgt atcacgaggc cctttcgtct cgcgcgtttc ggtgatgacg gtgaaaacct
     8161 ctgacacatg cagctcccgg agacggtcac agcttgtctg taagcggatg ccgggagcag
     8221 acaagcccgt cagggcgcgt cagcgggtgt tggcgggtgt cggggctggc ttaactatgc
     8281 ggcatcagag cagattgtac tgagagtgca ccatatgcgg tgtgaaatac cgcacagatg
     8341 cgtaaggaga aaataccgca tcaggcgcca ttcgccattc aggctgcgca actgttggga
     8401 agggcgatcg gtgcgggcct cttcgctatt acgccagctg gcgaaagggg gatgtgctgc
     8461 aaggcgatta agttgggtaa cgccagggtt ttcccagtca cgacgt 
//
