# Supplementary material for: Engineering the C. elegans genome with a nested, self-excising selection cassette
Source: bioRxiv preprint, doi:10.1101/2025.05.01.651742, version 1 (2025-05-01)
Supplement: Supplemental File 1 [file 651742_file02.zip › pTG618_mTurquoise_NSEC.ape]

LOCUS       pTG618_mTurquois        8386 bp    DNA        circular     29-APR-2025
DEFINITION  .
ACCESSION   .
VERSION     .
KEYWORDS    .
SOURCE      .
  ORGANISM  . .
COMMENT     
COMMENT     
COMMENT     ApEinfo:methylated:1
FEATURES             Location/Qualifiers
     promoter        complement(7810..7914)
                     /note="pLannotate"
                     /database="snapgene"
                     /identity="100.0"
                     /match_length="100.0"
                     /fragment="False"
                     /other="promoter"
                     /locus_tag="AmpR promoter"
                     /label="AmpR promoter"
                     /ApEinfo_label="AmpR promoter"
                     /ApEinfo_fwdcolor="#346ee0"
                     /ApEinfo_revcolor="#eaeaea"
                     /ApEinfo_graphicformat="arrow_data {{0 0.5 0 1 2 0 0 -1 0
                     -0.5} {} 0} width 5 offset 0"
     CDS             complement(6949..7809)
                     /note="pLannotate"
                     /database="snapgene"
                     /identity="99.8"
                     /match_length="100.0"
                     /fragment="False"
                     /other="CDS"
                     /locus_tag="AmpR"
                     /label="AmpR"
                     /ApEinfo_label="AmpR"
                     /ApEinfo_fwdcolor="#e9d024"
                     /ApEinfo_revcolor="#eaeaea"
                     /ApEinfo_graphicformat="arrow_data {{0 0.5 0 1 2 0 0 -1 0
                     -0.5} {} 0} width 5 offset 0"
     CDS             complement(8251..8386)
                     /note="pLannotate"
                     /database="snapgene"
                     /identity="100.0"
                     /match_length="88.5"
                     /fragment="True"
                     /other="CDS"
                     /locus_tag="lacZA (fragment)"
                     /label="lacZA (fragment)"
                     /ApEinfo_label="lacZA (fragment)"
                     /ApEinfo_fwdcolor="#eaeaea"
                     /ApEinfo_revcolor="#eaeaea"
                     /ApEinfo_graphicformat="arrow_data {{0 0.5 0 1 2 0 0 -1 0
                     -0.5} {} 0} width 5 offset 0"
     CDS             complement(2687..3658)
                     /note="pLannotate"
                     /database="swissprot"
                     /identity="99.7"
                     /match_length="100.0"
                     /fragment="False"
                     /other="CDS"
                     /locus_tag="sqt-1"
                     /label="sqt-1"
                     /ApEinfo_label="sqt-1"
                     /ApEinfo_fwdcolor="#e9d024"
                     /ApEinfo_revcolor="#e9d024"
                     /ApEinfo_graphicformat="arrow_data {{0 0.5 0 1 2 0 0 -1 0
                     -0.5} {} 0} width 5 offset 0"
     misc_feature    8146..8245
                     /note="pLannotate"
                     /database="snapgene"
                     /identity="100.0"
                     /match_length="70.9"
                     /fragment="True"
                     /other="misc_feature"
                     /locus_tag="bom (fragment)"
                     /label="bom (fragment)"
                     /ApEinfo_label="bom (fragment)"
                     /ApEinfo_fwdcolor="#eaeaea"
                     /ApEinfo_revcolor="#7eff74"
                     /ApEinfo_graphicformat="arrow_data {{0 0.5 0 1 2 0 0 -1 0
                     -0.5} {} 0} width 5 offset 0"
     CDS             8009..8044
                     /note="pLannotate"
                     /database="snapgene"
                     /identity="100.0"
                     /match_length="18.8"
                     /fragment="True"
                     /other="CDS"
                     /locus_tag="rop (fragment)"
                     /label="rop (fragment)"
                     /ApEinfo_label="rop (fragment)"
                     /ApEinfo_fwdcolor="#eaeaea"
                     /ApEinfo_revcolor="#e9d024"
                     /ApEinfo_graphicformat="arrow_data {{0 0.5 0 1 2 0 0 -1 0
                     -0.5} {} 0} width 5 offset 0"
     rep_origin      complement(6190..6778)
                     /note="pLannotate"
                     /database="snapgene"
                     /identity="99.8"
                     /match_length="100.0"
                     /fragment="False"
                     /other="rep_origin"
                     /locus_tag="ori"
                     /label="ori"
                     /ApEinfo_label="ori"
                     /ApEinfo_fwdcolor="#999999"
                     /ApEinfo_revcolor="#eaeaea"
                     /ApEinfo_graphicformat="arrow_data {{0 0.5 0 1 2 0 0 -1 0
                     -0.5} {} 0} width 5 offset 0"
     promoter        complement(5836..5866)
                     /note="pLannotate"
                     /database="snapgene"
                     /identity="100.0"
                     /match_length="100.0"
                     /fragment="False"
                     /other="promoter"
                     /locus_tag="lac promoter"
                     /label="lac promoter"
                     /ApEinfo_label="lac promoter"
                     /ApEinfo_fwdcolor="#346ee0"
                     /ApEinfo_revcolor="#eaeaea"
                     /ApEinfo_graphicformat="arrow_data {{0 0.5 0 1 2 0 0 -1 0
                     -0.5} {} 0} width 5 offset 0"
     protein_bind    complement(5881..5902)
                     /note="pLannotate"
                     /database="snapgene"
                     /identity="100.0"
                     /match_length="100.0"
                     /fragment="False"
                     /other="protein_bind"
                     /locus_tag="CAP binding site"
                     /label="CAP binding site"
                     /ApEinfo_label="CAP binding site"
                     /ApEinfo_fwdcolor="#d5d5d5"
                     /ApEinfo_revcolor="#eaeaea"
                     /ApEinfo_graphicformat="arrow_data {{0 0.5 0 1 2 0 0 -1 0
                     -0.5} {} 0} width 5 offset 0"
     promoter        complement(5159..5558)
                     /locus_tag="hsp16-41 promoter"
                     /label="hsp16-41 promoter"
                     /ApEinfo_label="hsp16-41 promoter"
                     /ApEinfo_fwdcolor="#0080c0"
                     /ApEinfo_revcolor="#72fcd5"
                     /ApEinfo_graphicformat="arrow_data {{0 1 2 0 0 -1} {} 0}
                     width 5 offset 0"
     protein_bind    complement(5812..5828)
                     /note="pLannotate"
                     /database="snapgene"
                     /identity="100.0"
                     /match_length="100.0"
                     /fragment="False"
                     /other="protein_bind"
                     /locus_tag="lac operator"
                     /label="lac operator"
                     /ApEinfo_label="lac operator"
                     /ApEinfo_fwdcolor="pink"
                     /ApEinfo_revcolor="#eaeaea"
                     /ApEinfo_graphicformat="arrow_data {{0 0.5 0 1 2 0 0 -1 0
                     -0.5} {} 0} width 5 offset 0"
     CDS             complement(5915..6007)
                     /note="pLannotate"
                     /database="snapgene"
                     /identity="100.0"
                     /match_length="8.6"
                     /fragment="True"
                     /other="CDS"
                     /locus_tag="lacI (fragment)"
                     /label="lacI (fragment)"
                     /ApEinfo_label="lacI (fragment)"
                     /ApEinfo_fwdcolor="#e9d024"
                     /ApEinfo_revcolor="#eaeaea"
                     /ApEinfo_graphicformat="arrow_data {{0 0.5 0 1 2 0 0 -1 0
                     -0.5} {} 0} width 5 offset 0"
     CDS             complement(join(4079..4691,4743..5158))
                     /locus_tag="Cre"
                     /label="Cre"
                     /ApEinfo_label="Cre"
                     /ApEinfo_fwdcolor="#6699cc"
                     /ApEinfo_revcolor="#fefc78"
                     /ApEinfo_graphicformat="arrow_data {{0 1 2 0 0 -1} {} 0}
                     width 5 offset 0"
     3'UTR           complement(4036..4075)
                     /locus_tag="tbb-2 3'UTR"
                     /label="tbb-2 3'UTR"
                     /ApEinfo_label="tbb-2 3'UTR"
                     /ApEinfo_fwdcolor="#cc3333"
                     /ApEinfo_revcolor="#993333"
                     /ApEinfo_graphicformat="arrow_data {{0 1 2 0 0 -1} {} 0}
                     width 5 offset 0"
     misc_structure  97..159
                     /locus_tag="Flexible Linker (will be deleted if ClaI is
                     used)"
                     /label="Flexible Linker (will be deleted if ClaI is used)"
                     /ApEinfo_label="Flexible Linker (will be deleted if ClaI
                     is used)"
                     /ApEinfo_fwdcolor="#999999"
                     /ApEinfo_revcolor="green"
                     /ApEinfo_graphicformat="arrow_data {{0 1 2 0 0 -1} {} 0}
                     width 5 offset 0"
     misc_feature    5753..5758
                     /locus_tag="AvrII"
                     /label="AvrII"
                     /ApEinfo_label="AvrII"
                     /ApEinfo_fwdcolor="#75d5ff"
                     /ApEinfo_revcolor="green"
                     /ApEinfo_graphicformat="arrow_data {{0 1 2 0 0 -1} {} 0}
                     width 5 offset 0"
     misc_feature    91..96
                     /locus_tag="AvrII(1)"
                     /label="AvrII(1)"
                     /ApEinfo_label="AvrII"
                     /ApEinfo_fwdcolor="#75d5ff"
                     /ApEinfo_revcolor="green"
                     /ApEinfo_graphicformat="arrow_data {{0 0.5 0 1 2 0 0 -1 0
                     -0.5} {} 0} width 5 offset 0"
     3'UTR           complement(1145..1251)
                     /locus_tag="let-858 3'UTR"
                     /label="let-858 3'UTR"
                     /ApEinfo_label="let-858 3'UTR"
                     /ApEinfo_fwdcolor="#942092"
                     /ApEinfo_revcolor="#942092"
                     /ApEinfo_graphicformat="arrow_data {{0 0.5 0 1 2 0 0 -1 0
                     -0.5} {} 0} width 5 offset 0"
     misc_feature    5761..5766
                     /locus_tag="ClaI"
                     /label="ClaI"
                     /ApEinfo_label="ClaI"
                     /ApEinfo_fwdcolor="#ff2600"
                     /ApEinfo_revcolor="green"
                     /ApEinfo_graphicformat="arrow_data {{0 1 2 0 0 -1} {} 0}
                     width 5 offset 0"
     CDS             5634..5711
                     /locus_tag="Linker"
                     /label="Linker"
                     /ApEinfo_label="Linker"
                     /ApEinfo_fwdcolor="#a9a9a9"
                     /ApEinfo_revcolor="#e9d024"
                     /ApEinfo_graphicformat="arrow_data {{0 0.5 0 1 2 0 0 -1 0
                     -0.5} {} 0} width 5 offset 0"
     protein_bind    1105..1138
                     /note="pLannotate"
                     /database="snapgene"
                     /identity="100.0"
                     /match_length="100.0"
                     /fragment="False"
                     /other="protein_bind"
                     /locus_tag="loxP"
                     /label="loxP"
                     /ApEinfo_label="loxP"
                     /ApEinfo_fwdcolor="#ff9300"
                     /ApEinfo_revcolor="pink"
                     /ApEinfo_graphicformat="arrow_data {{0 0.5 0 1 2 0 0 -1 0
                     -0.5} {} 0} width 5 offset 0"
     CDS             complement(1255..2277)
                     /note="pLannotate"
                     /database="swissprot"
                     /identity="100.0"
                     /match_length="100.0"
                     /fragment="False"
                     /other="CDS"
                     /locus_tag="hph"
                     /label="hph"
                     /ApEinfo_label="hph"
                     /ApEinfo_fwdcolor="#e9d024"
                     /ApEinfo_revcolor="#fefc78"
                     /ApEinfo_graphicformat="arrow_data {{0 0.5 0 1 2 0 0 -1 0
                     -0.5} {} 0} width 5 offset 0"
     intron          1048..1104
                     /locus_tag="intron"
                     /label="intron"
                     /ApEinfo_label="intron"
                     /ApEinfo_fwdcolor="#ff89d8"
                     /ApEinfo_revcolor="#eb606c"
                     /ApEinfo_graphicformat="arrow_data {{0 0.5 0 1 2 0 0 -1 0
                     -0.5} {} 0} width 5 offset 0"
     primer_bind     complement(5784..5804)
                     /locus_tag="M13R"
                     /label="M13R"
                     /ApEinfo_label="M13R"
                     /ApEinfo_fwdcolor="#008e00"
                     /ApEinfo_revcolor="#00f900"
                     /ApEinfo_graphicformat="arrow_data {{0 0.5 0 1 2 0 0 -1 0
                     -0.5} {} 0} width 5 offset 0"
     protein_bind    5565..5598
                     /note="pLannotate"
                     /database="snapgene"
                     /identity="100.0"
                     /match_length="100.0"
                     /fragment="False"
                     /other="protein_bind"
                     /locus_tag="loxP(1)"
                     /label="loxP(1)"
                     /ApEinfo_label="loxP"
                     /ApEinfo_fwdcolor="#ff9300"
                     /ApEinfo_revcolor="pink"
                     /ApEinfo_graphicformat="arrow_data {{0 0.5 0 1 2 0 0 -1 0
                     -0.5} {} 0} width 5 offset 0"
     CDS             complement(1..18)
                     /note="pLannotate"
                     /database="snapgene"
                     /identity="100.0"
                     /match_length="88.5"
                     /fragment="True"
                     /other="CDS"
                     /locus_tag="lacZA (fragment)(1)"
                     /label="lacZA (fragment)(1)"
                     /ApEinfo_label="lacZA (fragment)"
                     /ApEinfo_fwdcolor="#eaeaea"
                     /ApEinfo_revcolor="#eaeaea"
                     /ApEinfo_graphicformat="arrow_data {{0 0.5 0 1 2 0 0 -1 0
                     -0.5} {} 0} width 5 offset 0"
     promoter        complement(3659..4029)
                     /locus_tag="sqt-1 promoter"
                     /label="sqt-1 promoter"
                     /ApEinfo_label="sqt-1 promoter"
                     /ApEinfo_fwdcolor="#72fcd5"
                     /ApEinfo_revcolor="#72fcd5"
                     /ApEinfo_graphicformat="arrow_data {{0 0.5 0 1 2 0 0 -1 0
                     -0.5} {} 0} width 5 offset 0"
     primer_bind     903..922
                     /locus_tag="#829"
                     /label="#829"
                     /ApEinfo_label="#829"
                     /ApEinfo_fwdcolor="#008000"
                     /ApEinfo_revcolor="#00ff00"
                     /ApEinfo_graphicformat="arrow_data {{0 1 2 0 0 -1} {} 0}
                     width 5 offset 0"
     3'UTR           complement(2648..2683)
                     /locus_tag="sqt-1 3' UTR"
                     /label="sqt-1 3' UTR"
                     /ApEinfo_label="sqt-1 3' UTR"
                     /ApEinfo_fwdcolor="#ffd478"
                     /ApEinfo_revcolor="#ffd478"
                     /ApEinfo_graphicformat="arrow_data {{0 0.5 0 1 2 0 0 -1 0
                     -0.5} {} 0} width 5 offset 0"
     promoter        complement(2278..2641)
                     /locus_tag="rps-0 promoter"
                     /label="rps-0 promoter"
                     /ApEinfo_label="rps-0 promoter"
                     /ApEinfo_fwdcolor="#72fcd5"
                     /ApEinfo_revcolor="#72fcd5"
                     /ApEinfo_graphicformat="arrow_data {{0 0.5 0 1 2 0 0 -1 0
                     -0.5} {} 0} width 5 offset 0"
     intron          1075..1104
                     /locus_tag="unique sequence adapter for Gibson assembly"
                     /label="unique sequence adapter for Gibson assembly"
                     /ApEinfo_label="unique sequence adapter for Gibson
                     assembly"
                     /ApEinfo_fwdcolor="#ff89d8"
                     /ApEinfo_revcolor="#eb606c"
                     /ApEinfo_graphicformat="arrow_data {{0 0.5 0 1 2 0 0 -1 0
                     -0.5} {} 0} width 5 offset 0"
     misc_feature    2642..2647
                     /locus_tag="StuI"
                     /label="StuI"
                     /ApEinfo_label="StuI"
                     /ApEinfo_fwdcolor="#009192"
                     /ApEinfo_revcolor="green"
                     /ApEinfo_graphicformat="arrow_data {{0 0.5 0 1 2 0 0 -1 0
                     -0.5} {} 0} width 5 offset 0"
     misc_feature    1139..1144
                     /locus_tag="SphI"
                     /label="SphI"
                     /ApEinfo_label="SphI"
                     /ApEinfo_fwdcolor="#009192"
                     /ApEinfo_revcolor="green"
                     /ApEinfo_graphicformat="arrow_data {{0 0.5 0 1 2 0 0 -1 0
                     -0.5} {} 0} width 5 offset 0"
     misc_feature    5711..5716
                     /locus_tag="SpeI"
                     /label="SpeI"
                     /ApEinfo_label="SpeI"
                     /ApEinfo_fwdcolor="#ff40ff"
                     /ApEinfo_revcolor="green"
                     /ApEinfo_graphicformat="arrow_data {{0 1 2 0 0 -1} {} 0}
                     width 5 offset 0"
     misc_feature    5559..5564
                     /locus_tag="NruI"
                     /label="NruI"
                     /ApEinfo_label="NruI"
                     /ApEinfo_fwdcolor="#009192"
                     /ApEinfo_revcolor="green"
                     /ApEinfo_graphicformat="arrow_data {{0 0.5 0 1 2 0 0 -1 0
                     -0.5} {} 0} width 5 offset 0"
     misc_feature    5634..5639
                     /locus_tag="NheI"
                     /label="NheI"
                     /ApEinfo_label="NheI"
                     /ApEinfo_fwdcolor="#ff7d78"
                     /ApEinfo_revcolor="green"
                     /ApEinfo_graphicformat="arrow_data {{0 0.5 0 1 2 0 0 -1 0
                     -0.5} {} 0} width 5 offset 0"
     primer_bind     1..18
                     /locus_tag="M13F"
                     /label="M13F"
                     /ApEinfo_label="M13F"
                     /ApEinfo_fwdcolor="#008e00"
                     /ApEinfo_revcolor="#00f900"
                     /ApEinfo_graphicformat="arrow_data {{0 0.5 0 1 2 0 0 -1 0
                     -0.5} {} 0} width 5 offset 0"
     misc_feature    55..90
                     /locus_tag="Spacer for multiple restriction enzymes"
                     /label="Spacer for multiple restriction enzymes"
                     /ApEinfo_label="Spacer for multiple restriction enzymes"
                     /ApEinfo_fwdcolor="#cc9966"
                     /ApEinfo_revcolor="green"
                     /ApEinfo_graphicformat="arrow_data {{0 1 2 0 0 -1} {} 0}
                     width 5 offset 0"
     misc_feature    5717..5752
                     /locus_tag="Spacer for multiple restriction enzymes(1)"
                     /label="Spacer for multiple restriction enzymes(1)"
                     /ApEinfo_label="Spacer for multiple restriction enzymes"
                     /ApEinfo_fwdcolor="#cc9966"
                     /ApEinfo_revcolor="green"
                     /ApEinfo_graphicformat="arrow_data {{0 1 2 0 0 -1} {} 0}
                     width 5 offset 0"
     CDS             join(160..388,440..591,643..762,814..1029)
                     /locus_tag="mTurquoise2-C1"
                     /label="mTurquoise2-C1"
                     /ApEinfo_label="mTurquoise2-C1"
                     /ApEinfo_fwdcolor="#00ccff"
                     /ApEinfo_revcolor="#006666"
                     /ApEinfo_graphicformat="arrow_data {{0 1 2 0 0 -1} {} 0}
                     width 5 offset 0"
     misc_feature    49..54
                     /locus_tag="SpeI(1)"
                     /label="SpeI(1)"
                     /ApEinfo_label="SpeI"
                     /ApEinfo_fwdcolor="#ff40ff"
                     /ApEinfo_revcolor="green"
                     /ApEinfo_graphicformat="arrow_data {{0 1 2 0 0 -1} {} 0}
                     width 5 offset 0"
     intron          5599..5633
                     /locus_tag="intron(1)"
                     /label="intron(1)"
                     /ApEinfo_label="intron"
                     /ApEinfo_fwdcolor="#ff89d8"
                     /ApEinfo_revcolor="#eb606c"
                     /ApEinfo_graphicformat="arrow_data {{0 0.5 0 1 2 0 0 -1 0
                     -0.5} {} 0} width 5 offset 0"
     intron          5599..5619
                     /locus_tag="unique intronic sequence adapter for gibson
                     assembly"
                     /label="unique intronic sequence adapter for gibson
                     assembly"
                     /ApEinfo_label="unique intronic sequence adapter for
                     gibson assembly"
                     /ApEinfo_fwdcolor="#ff84ff"
                     /ApEinfo_revcolor="#ff89d8"
                     /ApEinfo_graphicformat="arrow_data {{0 0.5 0 1 2 0 0 -1 0
                     -0.5} {} 0} width 5 offset 0"
     misc_feature    4030..4035
                     /locus_tag="BsiWI"
                     /label="BsiWI"
                     /ApEinfo_label="BsiWI"
                     /ApEinfo_fwdcolor="#009192"
                     /ApEinfo_revcolor="green"
                     /ApEinfo_graphicformat="arrow_data {{0 0.5 0 1 2 0 0 -1 0
                     -0.5} {} 0} width 5 offset 0"
     misc_feature    1075..1080
                     /locus_tag="BssHII"
                     /label="BssHII"
                     /ApEinfo_label="BssHII"
                     /ApEinfo_fwdcolor="#009192"
                     /ApEinfo_revcolor="green"
                     /ApEinfo_graphicformat="arrow_data {{0 0.5 0 1 2 0 0 -1 0
                     -0.5} {} 0} width 5 offset 0"
     misc_feature    1070..1075
                     /locus_tag="AflII"
                     /label="AflII"
                     /ApEinfo_label="AflII"
                     /ApEinfo_fwdcolor="#942092"
                     /ApEinfo_revcolor="green"
                     /ApEinfo_graphicformat="arrow_data {{0 0.5 0 1 2 0 0 -1 0
                     -0.5} {} 0} width 5 offset 0"
     misc_feature    156..161
                     /locus_tag="ClaI(1)"
                     /label="ClaI(1)"
                     /ApEinfo_label="ClaI"
                     /ApEinfo_fwdcolor="#ff2600"
                     /ApEinfo_revcolor="green"
                     /ApEinfo_graphicformat="arrow_data {{0 0.5 0 1 2 0 0 -1 0
                     -0.5} {} 0} width 5 offset 0"
     misc_feature    1030..1047
                     /locus_tag="linker"
                     /label="linker"
                     /ApEinfo_label="linker"
                     /ApEinfo_fwdcolor="#a9a9a9"
                     /ApEinfo_revcolor="green"
                     /ApEinfo_graphicformat="arrow_data {{0 0.5 0 1 2 0 0 -1 0
                     -0.5} {} 0} width 5 offset 0"
     misc_feature    1030..1035
                     /locus_tag="AgeI"
                     /label="AgeI"
                     /ApEinfo_label="AgeI"
                     /ApEinfo_fwdcolor="#0096ff"
                     /ApEinfo_revcolor="green"
                     /ApEinfo_graphicformat="arrow_data {{0 0.5 0 1 2 0 0 -1 0
                     -0.5} {} 0} width 5 offset 0"
ORIGIN
        1 tgtaaaacga cggccagtga attgacgcgt attgggatat cccaatgcAc tagtcgtgct
       61 aacgatatgt ctgaacaaga gaactgcgag cctaggAAGG AGTCTGGATC TGTTTCCTCC
      121 GAGCAACTTG CTCAATTCCG TTCCCTCGAC GGAGCATCGA TGGTAAGTAA GGGCGAAGAA
      181 TTGTTTACGG GGGTAGTACC AATCCTCGTC GAGCTCGACG GAGACGTCAA CGGACACAAG
      241 TTCTCCGTCT CCGGAGAGGG AGAGGGAGAC GCCACCTACG GAAAGCTCAC CCTCAAGTTC
      301 ATCTGCACCA CCGGAAAGCT CCCAGTCCCA TGGCCAACCC TCGTCACCAC CCTCTCCTGG
      361 GGAGTCCAAT GCTTCGCCCG TTACCCAGgt aagtttggga atgtatattc aatgtaatga
      421 agttggagga ttttttcagA CCACATGAAG CAACACGACT TCTTCAAGTC CGCCATGCCA
      481 GAGGGATACG TCCAAGAGCG TACCATCTTC TTCAAGGACG ACGGAAACTA CAAGACCCGT
      541 GCCGAGGTCA AGTTCGAGGG AGACACCCTC GTCAACCGTA TCGAGCTCAA Ggtaagttta
      601 acatgggaat cgtgcttctg tttaaacaag aatggttttc agGGAATCGA CTTCAAGGAG
      661 GACGGAAACA TCCTCGGACA CAAGCTCGAG TACAACTACT TCTCCGACAA CGTCTACATC
      721 ACCGCCGACA AGCAAAAGAA CGGAATCAAG GCCAACTTCA AGgtaagttt gcattttgta
      781 ataatttgag aatccaaaaa cttgcttttt cagATCCGTC ACAACATCGA GGACGGAGGA
      841 GTCCAACTCG CCGACCACTA CCAACAAAAC ACCCCAATCG GAGACGGACC AGTCCTCCTC
      901 CCAGACAACC ACTACCTCTC CACCCAATCC AAGCTCTCCA AGGACCCAAA CGAGAAGCGT
      961 GACCACATGG TCCTCCTCGA GTTCGTCACC GCCGCCGGAA TCACCCTCGG AATGGACGAG
     1021 CTCTACAAGA CCGGTCAATC CGGAAAGgta agtttaaaca aatatataac ttaagcgcgc
     1081 atctgggcct cccacgaacg ggagataact tcgtatagca tacattatac gaagttatgc
     1141 atgcttagat ttggattgaa ttaatttttt acaaagcaag aaaaaaaaca caaagagaat
     1201 aaataaataa taggaaaaaa aacaaatatt cagtatttaa aatttgaaaa tCTACTCCTT
     1261 GGCCCGGGGC CGCGTCGATG GCCTCCTGTT TCCACTATCG GCGAGTACTT CTACACAGCC
     1321 ATCGGTCCAG ACGGCCGCGC TTCTGCGGGC GATTTGTGTA CGCCCGACAG TCCCGGCTCC
     1381 GGATCGGACG ATTGCGTCGC ATCGACCCTG CGCCCAAGCT GCATCATCGA AATTGCCGTC
     1441 AACCAAGCTC TGATAGAGTT GGTCAAGACC AATGCGGAGC ATATACGCCC GGAGCCGCGG
     1501 CGATCCTGCA AGCTCCGGAT GCCTCCGCTC GAAGTAGCGC GTCTGCTGCT CCATACAAGC
     1561 CAACCACGGC CTCCAGAAGA AGATGTTGGC GACCTCGTAT TGGGAATCCC CGAACATCGC
     1621 CTCGCTCCAG TCAATGACCG CTGTTATGCG GCCATTGTCT GTTAGTACGT TGTTGGAGCC
     1681 GAAATCCGCG TGCACGAGGT GCCGGACTTC GGGGCAGTCC TCGGCCCAAA GCATCAGCTC
     1741 ATCGAGAGCC TGCGCGACGG ACGCACTGAC GGTGTCGTCC ATCACAGTTT GCCAGTGATA
     1801 CACATGGGGA TCAGCAATCG CGCATATGAA ATCACGCCAT GTAGTGTATT GACCGATTCC
     1861 TTGCGGTCCG AATGGGCCGA ACCCGCTCGT CTGGCTAAGA TCGGCCGCAG CGATCGCATC
     1921 CATGGCCTCC GCGACCGGCT GCAGAACAGC GGGCAGTTCG GTTTCAGGCA GGTCTTGCAA
     1981 CGTGACACCC TGTGCACGGC GGGAGATGCA ATAGGTCAGG CTCTCGCTGA ATTCCCCAAT
     2041 GTCAAGCACT TCCGGAATCG GGAGCGCGGC CGATGCAAAG TGCCGATAAA CATAACGATC
     2101 TTTGTAGAAA CCATCGGCGC AGCTATTTAC GCGCAGGACA TATCCACGCC CTCCTACATC
     2161 GAAGCTGAAA GCACGAGATT CTTCGCCCTC CGAGAGCTGC ATCAGGTCGG AGACGCTGTC
     2221 GAACTTTTCG ATCAGAAACT TCTCGACAGA CGTCGCAGTC AGTTCAGGCT TTTTCATatt
     2281 accttaaaat tcaaaaatta atttcacatc agtcataacc aagaaaacaa aataaacgtt
     2341 aggacagaaa attcaaatta attaaaaatt atgctgaata agaaaattac atgcaaagcc
     2401 ttattttcct catagaaaca gttgaataac atatttttta attgaaaaca tagcaaaatt
     2461 cgtggtaaaa tttgtcaaaa ccttggaaaa aatcgaaaaa agaacatttc ccgatgcatt
     2521 ttcctatttc tcgttgcctg acaacgtata aacgttgaat actcactcaa cgaatttggc
     2581 tgctggcttg gactctcgca cggaagagac gcgtgtgtag atttacgacg aaagcaaaaa
     2641 taggccttga atctcaaata ttttattaga aaacaccaac aatTTAGATA TTTCTGTATC
     2701 CACGGTTGGC GTTGACTGCT TCTGATGGTG GAGACTTGTC TGGGCACTGG CAGTACTCGG
     2761 CATCCTTTCC TGGTCTTCCG TCTGGTCCAG TCTCTCCCTG GGTTCCGTCT GGTCCTTGAC
     2821 GTCCTTGCTT TCCAGATGGT CCTTCTGGTC CAACGGTTCC TGGCTCTCCT GGTGGTCCGT
     2881 GAAGACCGTT CTGTCCAGCT GGTCCTGTTG GTCCTTGATC TCCTCTTGGT CCCTTTGGTC
     2941 CTGGTCTTCC GATTGGATGC TCGGCGTCGC GTCCCTTCTC TCCTGGTGGT CCTGGCTCTC
     3001 CGATCTTTCC GATTTGACCG GATGATCCTT GCTCTCCTGG ATGTCCTGGT TGTCCATCTC
     3061 TTCCTGGGTT TCCATTTTGA CCCCTGGGGC CAGGAAGTCC ACGTGGTCCT GGTCTTCCAA
     3121 GAGCTCCTGG TGGTCCAACT GGTCCTTGTG GGCAAGTGAA GCATCCGACA GACTCGCGTT
     3181 GTGGAGCGAT ATCATCAGCT CCAACTCCTG GAACACCGTC CAATCCTGGG ACTCCATCAA
     3241 GTCCTGGAAC TCCTGGAACT CCTTTTGGTC CAGATGGTCC AGCTGGACAC TTGTTATCAG
     3301 CGTTGCAGTT ACACGTAGGT CCATTTCCAT TGGCTCCATT TGGAGTCTTT GGCTGGTTGA
     3361 AGACTGGTGG AACTGCTGGT GGCTGTCCCG GAGGTGCAGA TGGGGATCCA TCAGCATGTG
     3421 GAGTTGGGGT AGCGTTGGTC TCTTCATATT GACAACGGAC ACGCTTGCTA GATCTTCCGA
     3481 TGACAACTAT GTCCTTCCAC AATCCATTGG TAGATTGTCT GAACACATTC ATCTCGGTAT
     3541 CAAGCTTCTC TCTGAATCCA TCAACCTCCG AGTAGATGGT TGACATGGTC ATGAAGCATA
     3601 CCATAAGAGT GGCGACAGTG ACCGAAGCGG TGACGTAGCA AGCCAATTTT ACAGACATct
     3661 ctgaaattat caaatttagg atttcaaaat aattcggcca aagaaatgta actcacctag
     3721 tcttcgagaa gcagagactt gtcgatttcc taccggattc gtctcctttt attaggaaat
     3781 ctttccgcaa gttttcaagt tttttttgat atttatatac attaccgacg agacacgtgt
     3841 gcgagacgca gagacgataa aagactggat aagaacggga gataaggagt acggatgtag
     3901 gtgaggaatg tggccgaaag gacagatggg ctttattcgg gaagattggt tgggaaatga
     3961 accagagaag aatgactgaa taaagttgtt gaaacttggt gagaatggaa gatagacaat
     4021 cgagggcagc gtacgtagag aagaagggaa tgcttgaaag gattttgcat ttatcTTAAT
     4081 CACCGTCTTC GAGAAGACGA ACCATGGCGC CAGTTTCAGA ATCCAAGTTT CTAATATAGT
     4141 TCATCACAAT GTTGACGTTG GTCCAACCTC CGGCTTGCAT AATCTCTGGG ATGGAAACTC
     4201 CAGCGCGAGC CATGTCACGG GCAGCTCCGA CACGGGCGGA ATGTCCAGAC CACGCTAAAT
     4261 ACCGCTGTCC GGAATCATCC TTGGCTCCGT AGATCAGGCG ATGAGTAGCT TCGAAGATTC
     4321 CTTCAAGAGC TCGAGTCGAG AGTTGTGATG TTGCACTCGG GGCAGCAACT CCGTTCTTGC
     4381 GAACACGACA AAATAGATAA TTATTTGGAT CATCGGCGAC TCCGGAAACC GAAATCCAGC
     4441 GCTCAACTAG CTTAGTCACG CCCAGGGAGA GCGCTTTTTC GACTCCGGCA GTCGAGACCA
     4501 GCGTTTTTGT ACGTCCGATG TGGATGAGCA TTCTTCCTCC GTCTGTGCGA CTAATATCCT
     4561 TGACGCGAAT GCGGGCAATT TCGGCGATAC GGAGAAGTGT GTTGTAAGCA ATTCCGAGGA
     4621 AGGCGAGGTT TCGGATGTCC TGGCAACGAT CGGAATTTTC CATAAGAGAA CGGACCTGAT
     4681 CGAAGTCGGT Tctgaaaatt taaatcagat tagttagtta gtaaaatcat gtttaaactt
     4741 acCTCTCGAA TGCAAGGGCT TGCTTGGCTC TCTCTCCAGC ATCAACATTT TCCTTGCGGA
     4801 TACGTCTCAT TACGAGAGAT ACGGCATTAG AATCTGATGG GCGTGGAAGT CCAGATCGGC
     4861 GATGGAGCAT ATTGAGCTGT CCGAGATGTT GTTGGATCGT CTTCACCGCC AATCCACGAG
     4921 CTTGGAGGTA GAGCAAGTAG TCACGAACGT CTTCTGGCTC GGCTGGGAAC CACTTGCGGT
     4981 TGTTAAGCTT GCACCAGGCA GCCCAAGAAC GGCACACTGA GAGAAGCATC TTCCAAGTGT
     5041 GTTCCGAGAA GGCTTGTCTG TCACGGAACA TATCCATGAG GTTCTTGCGA ACTTCATCAC
     5101 TTGTCGCGTC AACTGGAAGT GCTGGAAGAT TTTGATGAAC AGTGAGAAGA TTTGACATat
     5161 tttcgaagtt ttttagatgc actagaacaa agcgtgttgg cttcctctga gcccgctttc
     5221 cttatatacc cgcattctgc agccttacag aatgttctag aaggtcctag atgcattcgt
     5281 ttgaaaatac tcccggtggg tgcaaagaga cgcagacgga aaatgtatct gggtctcttt
     5341 attgtgtaca ctacttttcc atgtaccgaa tgtgagtcgc cctccttttg caacaagcag
     5401 ctcgaatgtt ctagaaaaag gtggaaaata gtataaatac cgttgaaaat aaataccgaa
     5461 caacatttgc tctaattgtg aaattagaaa tcttcaaact ataatcatgt cactttacca
     5521 ctatttccgt ccagctcaac gttccgtttt tggtgatctc gcgaataact tcgtatagca
     5581 tacattatac gaagttatac acatgaacga gagtctgcta tttaaatttt cagGCTAGCG
     5641 GAGGATCTGC ATCGGGATCC GGAGGCGGTT CTGGCGGAGG TTCTGGTGCA GGAGCCTCCG
     5701 GAGCCTCCGG Actagtaggg caaatgacat gtccgagcag gaaaattgtg aacctaggaa
     5761 atcgataacg agcttggcgt aatcatggtc atagctgttt cctgtgtgaa attgttatcc
     5821 gctcacaatt ccacacaaca tacgagccgg aagcataaag tgtaaagcct ggggtgccta
     5881 atgagtgagc taactcacat taattgcgtt gcgctcactg cccgctttcc agtcgggaaa
     5941 cctgtcgtgc cagctgcatt aatgaatcgg ccaacgcgcg gggagaggcg gtttgcgtat
     6001 tgggcgctct tccgcttcct cgctcactga ctcgctgcgc tcggtcgttc ggctgcggcg
     6061 agcggtatca gctcactcaa aggcggtaat acggttatcc acagaatcag gggataacgc
     6121 aggaaagaac atgtgagcaa aaggccagca aaaggccagg aaccgtaaaa aggccgcgtt
     6181 gctggcgttt ttccataggc tccgcccccc tgacgagcat cacaaaaatc gacgctcaag
     6241 tcagaggtgg cgaaacccga caggactata aagataccag gcgtttcccc ctggaagctc
     6301 cctcgtgcgc tctcctgttc cgaccctgcc gcttaccgga tacctgtccg cctttctccc
     6361 ttcgggaagc gtggcgcttt ctcatagctc acgctgtagg tatctcagtt cggtgtaggt
     6421 cgttcgctcc aagctgggct gtgtgcacga accccccgtt cagcccgacc gctgcgcctt
     6481 atccggtaac tatcgtcttg agtccaaccc ggtaagacac gacttatcgc cactggcagc
     6541 agccactggt aacaggatta gcagagcgag gtatgtaggc ggtgctacag agttcttgaa
     6601 gtggtggcct aactacggct acactagaag aacagtattt ggtatctgcg ctctgctgaa
     6661 gccagttacc ttcggaaaaa gagttggtag ctcttgatcc ggcaaacaaa ccaccgctgg
     6721 tagcggtggt ttttttgttt gcaagcagca gattacgcgc agaaaaaaag gatctcaaga
     6781 agatcctttg atcttttcta cggggtctga cgctcagtgg aacgaaaact cacgttaagg
     6841 gattttggtc atgagattat caaaaaggat cttcacctag atccttttaa attaaaaatg
     6901 aagttttaaa tcaatctaaa gtatatatga gtaaacttgg tctgacagtt accaatgctt
     6961 aatcagtgag gcacctatct cagcgatctg tctatttcgt tcatccatag ttgcctgact
     7021 ccccgtcgtg tagataacta cgatacggga gggcttacca tctggcccca gtgctgcaat
     7081 gataccgcga gacccacgct caccggctcc agatttatca gcaataaacc agccagccgg
     7141 aagggccgag cgcagaagtg gtcctgcaac tttatccgcc tccatccagt ctattaattg
     7201 ttgccgggaa gctagagtaa gtagttcgcc agttaatagt ttgcgcaacg ttgttgccat
     7261 tgctacaggc atcgtggtgt cacgctcgtc gtttggtatg gcttcattca gctccggttc
     7321 ccaacgatca aggcgagtta catgatcccc catgttgtgc aaaaaagcgg ttagctcctt
     7381 cggtcctccg atcgttgtca gaagtaagtt ggccgcagtg ttatcactca tggttatggc
     7441 agcactgcat aattctctta ctgtcatgcc atccgtaaga tgcttttctg tgactggtga
     7501 gtactcaacc aagtcattct gagaatagtg tatgcggcga ccgagttgct cttgcccggc
     7561 gtcaatacgg gataataccg cgccacatag cagaacttta aaagtgctca tcattggaaa
     7621 acgttcttcg gggcgaaaac tctcaaggat cttaccgctg ttgagatcca gttcgatgta
     7681 acccactcgt gcacccaact gatcttcagc atcttttact ttcaccagcg tttctgggtg
     7741 agcaaaaaca ggaaggcaaa atgccgcaaa aaagggaata agggcgacac ggaaatgttg
     7801 aatactcata ctcttccttt ttcaatatta ttgaagcatt tatcagggtt attgtctcat
     7861 gagcggatac atatttgaat gtatttagaa aaataaacaa ataggggttc cgcgcacatt
     7921 tccccgaaaa gtgccacctg acgtctaaga aaccattatt atcatgacat taacctataa
     7981 aaataggcgt atcacgaggc cctttcgtct cgcgcgtttc ggtgatgacg gtgaaaacct
     8041 ctgacacatg cagctcccgg agacggtcac agcttgtctg taagcggatg ccgggagcag
     8101 acaagcccgt cagggcgcgt cagcgggtgt tggcgggtgt cggggctggc ttaactatgc
     8161 ggcatcagag cagattgtac tgagagtgca ccatatgcgg tgtgaaatac cgcacagatg
     8221 cgtaaggaga aaataccgca tcaggcgcca ttcgccattc aggctgcgca actgttggga
     8281 agggcgatcg gtgcgggcct cttcgctatt acgccagctg gcgaaagggg gatgtgctgc
     8341 aaggcgatta agttgggtaa cgccagggtt ttcccagtca cgacgt 
//
