# Supplementary material for: Engineering the C. elegans genome with a nested, self-excising selection cassette
Source: bioRxiv preprint, doi:10.1101/2025.05.01.651742, version 1 (2025-05-01)
Supplement: Supplemental File 1 [file 651742_file02.zip › pTG619_mTurquoise_AID_NSEC.ape]

LOCUS       pTG619_mTurquois        8527 bp    DNA        circular     29-APR-2025
DEFINITION  .
ACCESSION   .
VERSION     .
KEYWORDS    .
SOURCE      .
  ORGANISM  . .
COMMENT     
COMMENT     
COMMENT     ApEinfo:methylated:1
FEATURES             Location/Qualifiers
     promoter        complement(7951..8055)
                     /note="pLannotate"
                     /database="snapgene"
                     /identity="100.0"
                     /match_length="100.0"
                     /fragment="False"
                     /other="promoter"
                     /locus_tag="AmpR promoter"
                     /label="AmpR promoter"
                     /ApEinfo_label="AmpR promoter"
                     /ApEinfo_fwdcolor="#346ee0"
                     /ApEinfo_revcolor="#eaeaea"
                     /ApEinfo_graphicformat="arrow_data {{0 0.5 0 1 2 0 0 -1 0
                     -0.5} {} 0} width 5 offset 0"
     CDS             complement(7090..7950)
                     /note="pLannotate"
                     /database="snapgene"
                     /identity="99.8"
                     /match_length="100.0"
                     /fragment="False"
                     /other="CDS"
                     /locus_tag="AmpR"
                     /label="AmpR"
                     /ApEinfo_label="AmpR"
                     /ApEinfo_fwdcolor="#e9d024"
                     /ApEinfo_revcolor="#eaeaea"
                     /ApEinfo_graphicformat="arrow_data {{0 0.5 0 1 2 0 0 -1 0
                     -0.5} {} 0} width 5 offset 0"
     CDS             complement(8392..8527)
                     /note="pLannotate"
                     /database="snapgene"
                     /identity="100.0"
                     /match_length="88.5"
                     /fragment="True"
                     /other="CDS"
                     /locus_tag="lacZA (fragment)"
                     /label="lacZA (fragment)"
                     /ApEinfo_label="lacZA (fragment)"
                     /ApEinfo_fwdcolor="#eaeaea"
                     /ApEinfo_revcolor="#eaeaea"
                     /ApEinfo_graphicformat="arrow_data {{0 0.5 0 1 2 0 0 -1 0
                     -0.5} {} 0} width 5 offset 0"
     CDS             complement(2828..3799)
                     /note="pLannotate"
                     /database="swissprot"
                     /identity="99.7"
                     /match_length="100.0"
                     /fragment="False"
                     /other="CDS"
                     /locus_tag="sqt-1"
                     /label="sqt-1"
                     /ApEinfo_label="sqt-1"
                     /ApEinfo_fwdcolor="#e9d024"
                     /ApEinfo_revcolor="#e9d024"
                     /ApEinfo_graphicformat="arrow_data {{0 0.5 0 1 2 0 0 -1 0
                     -0.5} {} 0} width 5 offset 0"
     misc_feature    8287..8386
                     /note="pLannotate"
                     /database="snapgene"
                     /identity="100.0"
                     /match_length="70.9"
                     /fragment="True"
                     /other="misc_feature"
                     /locus_tag="bom (fragment)"
                     /label="bom (fragment)"
                     /ApEinfo_label="bom (fragment)"
                     /ApEinfo_fwdcolor="#eaeaea"
                     /ApEinfo_revcolor="#7eff74"
                     /ApEinfo_graphicformat="arrow_data {{0 0.5 0 1 2 0 0 -1 0
                     -0.5} {} 0} width 5 offset 0"
     CDS             8150..8185
                     /note="pLannotate"
                     /database="snapgene"
                     /identity="100.0"
                     /match_length="18.8"
                     /fragment="True"
                     /other="CDS"
                     /locus_tag="rop (fragment)"
                     /label="rop (fragment)"
                     /ApEinfo_label="rop (fragment)"
                     /ApEinfo_fwdcolor="#eaeaea"
                     /ApEinfo_revcolor="#e9d024"
                     /ApEinfo_graphicformat="arrow_data {{0 0.5 0 1 2 0 0 -1 0
                     -0.5} {} 0} width 5 offset 0"
     rep_origin      complement(6331..6919)
                     /note="pLannotate"
                     /database="snapgene"
                     /identity="99.8"
                     /match_length="100.0"
                     /fragment="False"
                     /other="rep_origin"
                     /locus_tag="ori"
                     /label="ori"
                     /ApEinfo_label="ori"
                     /ApEinfo_fwdcolor="#999999"
                     /ApEinfo_revcolor="#eaeaea"
                     /ApEinfo_graphicformat="arrow_data {{0 0.5 0 1 2 0 0 -1 0
                     -0.5} {} 0} width 5 offset 0"
     promoter        complement(5977..6007)
                     /note="pLannotate"
                     /database="snapgene"
                     /identity="100.0"
                     /match_length="100.0"
                     /fragment="False"
                     /other="promoter"
                     /locus_tag="lac promoter"
                     /label="lac promoter"
                     /ApEinfo_label="lac promoter"
                     /ApEinfo_fwdcolor="#346ee0"
                     /ApEinfo_revcolor="#eaeaea"
                     /ApEinfo_graphicformat="arrow_data {{0 0.5 0 1 2 0 0 -1 0
                     -0.5} {} 0} width 5 offset 0"
     protein_bind    complement(6022..6043)
                     /note="pLannotate"
                     /database="snapgene"
                     /identity="100.0"
                     /match_length="100.0"
                     /fragment="False"
                     /other="protein_bind"
                     /locus_tag="CAP binding site"
                     /label="CAP binding site"
                     /ApEinfo_label="CAP binding site"
                     /ApEinfo_fwdcolor="#d5d5d5"
                     /ApEinfo_revcolor="#eaeaea"
                     /ApEinfo_graphicformat="arrow_data {{0 0.5 0 1 2 0 0 -1 0
                     -0.5} {} 0} width 5 offset 0"
     promoter        complement(5300..5699)
                     /locus_tag="hsp16-41 promoter"
                     /label="hsp16-41 promoter"
                     /ApEinfo_label="hsp16-41 promoter"
                     /ApEinfo_fwdcolor="#0080c0"
                     /ApEinfo_revcolor="#72fcd5"
                     /ApEinfo_graphicformat="arrow_data {{0 1 2 0 0 -1} {} 0}
                     width 5 offset 0"
     protein_bind    complement(5953..5969)
                     /note="pLannotate"
                     /database="snapgene"
                     /identity="100.0"
                     /match_length="100.0"
                     /fragment="False"
                     /other="protein_bind"
                     /locus_tag="lac operator"
                     /label="lac operator"
                     /ApEinfo_label="lac operator"
                     /ApEinfo_fwdcolor="pink"
                     /ApEinfo_revcolor="#eaeaea"
                     /ApEinfo_graphicformat="arrow_data {{0 0.5 0 1 2 0 0 -1 0
                     -0.5} {} 0} width 5 offset 0"
     CDS             complement(6056..6148)
                     /note="pLannotate"
                     /database="snapgene"
                     /identity="100.0"
                     /match_length="8.6"
                     /fragment="True"
                     /other="CDS"
                     /locus_tag="lacI (fragment)"
                     /label="lacI (fragment)"
                     /ApEinfo_label="lacI (fragment)"
                     /ApEinfo_fwdcolor="#e9d024"
                     /ApEinfo_revcolor="#eaeaea"
                     /ApEinfo_graphicformat="arrow_data {{0 0.5 0 1 2 0 0 -1 0
                     -0.5} {} 0} width 5 offset 0"
     CDS             complement(join(4220..4832,4884..5299))
                     /locus_tag="Cre"
                     /label="Cre"
                     /ApEinfo_label="Cre"
                     /ApEinfo_fwdcolor="#6699cc"
                     /ApEinfo_revcolor="#fefc78"
                     /ApEinfo_graphicformat="arrow_data {{0 1 2 0 0 -1} {} 0}
                     width 5 offset 0"
     3'UTR           complement(4177..4216)
                     /locus_tag="tbb-2 3'UTR"
                     /label="tbb-2 3'UTR"
                     /ApEinfo_label="tbb-2 3'UTR"
                     /ApEinfo_fwdcolor="#cc3333"
                     /ApEinfo_revcolor="#993333"
                     /ApEinfo_graphicformat="arrow_data {{0 1 2 0 0 -1} {} 0}
                     width 5 offset 0"
     misc_structure  97..159
                     /locus_tag="Flexible Linker (will be deleted if ClaI is
                     used)"
                     /label="Flexible Linker (will be deleted if ClaI is used)"
                     /ApEinfo_label="Flexible Linker (will be deleted if ClaI
                     is used)"
                     /ApEinfo_fwdcolor="#999999"
                     /ApEinfo_revcolor="green"
                     /ApEinfo_graphicformat="arrow_data {{0 1 2 0 0 -1} {} 0}
                     width 5 offset 0"
     misc_feature    5894..5899
                     /locus_tag="AvrII"
                     /label="AvrII"
                     /ApEinfo_label="AvrII"
                     /ApEinfo_fwdcolor="#75d5ff"
                     /ApEinfo_revcolor="green"
                     /ApEinfo_graphicformat="arrow_data {{0 1 2 0 0 -1} {} 0}
                     width 5 offset 0"
     misc_feature    91..96
                     /locus_tag="AvrII(1)"
                     /label="AvrII(1)"
                     /ApEinfo_label="AvrII"
                     /ApEinfo_fwdcolor="#75d5ff"
                     /ApEinfo_revcolor="green"
                     /ApEinfo_graphicformat="arrow_data {{0 0.5 0 1 2 0 0 -1 0
                     -0.5} {} 0} width 5 offset 0"
     3'UTR           complement(1286..1392)
                     /locus_tag="let-858 3'UTR"
                     /label="let-858 3'UTR"
                     /ApEinfo_label="let-858 3'UTR"
                     /ApEinfo_fwdcolor="#942092"
                     /ApEinfo_revcolor="#942092"
                     /ApEinfo_graphicformat="arrow_data {{0 0.5 0 1 2 0 0 -1 0
                     -0.5} {} 0} width 5 offset 0"
     misc_feature    5902..5907
                     /locus_tag="ClaI"
                     /label="ClaI"
                     /ApEinfo_label="ClaI"
                     /ApEinfo_fwdcolor="#ff2600"
                     /ApEinfo_revcolor="green"
                     /ApEinfo_graphicformat="arrow_data {{0 1 2 0 0 -1} {} 0}
                     width 5 offset 0"
     CDS             5775..5852
                     /locus_tag="Linker"
                     /label="Linker"
                     /ApEinfo_label="Linker"
                     /ApEinfo_fwdcolor="#a9a9a9"
                     /ApEinfo_revcolor="#e9d024"
                     /ApEinfo_graphicformat="arrow_data {{0 0.5 0 1 2 0 0 -1 0
                     -0.5} {} 0} width 5 offset 0"
     protein_bind    1246..1279
                     /note="pLannotate"
                     /database="snapgene"
                     /identity="100.0"
                     /match_length="100.0"
                     /fragment="False"
                     /other="protein_bind"
                     /locus_tag="loxP"
                     /label="loxP"
                     /ApEinfo_label="loxP"
                     /ApEinfo_fwdcolor="#ff9300"
                     /ApEinfo_revcolor="pink"
                     /ApEinfo_graphicformat="arrow_data {{0 0.5 0 1 2 0 0 -1 0
                     -0.5} {} 0} width 5 offset 0"
     CDS             complement(1396..2418)
                     /note="pLannotate"
                     /database="swissprot"
                     /identity="100.0"
                     /match_length="100.0"
                     /fragment="False"
                     /other="CDS"
                     /locus_tag="hph"
                     /label="hph"
                     /ApEinfo_label="hph"
                     /ApEinfo_fwdcolor="#e9d024"
                     /ApEinfo_revcolor="#fefc78"
                     /ApEinfo_graphicformat="arrow_data {{0 0.5 0 1 2 0 0 -1 0
                     -0.5} {} 0} width 5 offset 0"
     intron          1189..1245
                     /locus_tag="intron"
                     /label="intron"
                     /ApEinfo_label="intron"
                     /ApEinfo_fwdcolor="#ff89d8"
                     /ApEinfo_revcolor="#eb606c"
                     /ApEinfo_graphicformat="arrow_data {{0 0.5 0 1 2 0 0 -1 0
                     -0.5} {} 0} width 5 offset 0"
     primer_bind     complement(5925..5945)
                     /locus_tag="M13R"
                     /label="M13R"
                     /ApEinfo_label="M13R"
                     /ApEinfo_fwdcolor="#008e00"
                     /ApEinfo_revcolor="#00f900"
                     /ApEinfo_graphicformat="arrow_data {{0 0.5 0 1 2 0 0 -1 0
                     -0.5} {} 0} width 5 offset 0"
     protein_bind    5706..5739
                     /note="pLannotate"
                     /database="snapgene"
                     /identity="100.0"
                     /match_length="100.0"
                     /fragment="False"
                     /other="protein_bind"
                     /locus_tag="loxP(1)"
                     /label="loxP(1)"
                     /ApEinfo_label="loxP"
                     /ApEinfo_fwdcolor="#ff9300"
                     /ApEinfo_revcolor="pink"
                     /ApEinfo_graphicformat="arrow_data {{0 0.5 0 1 2 0 0 -1 0
                     -0.5} {} 0} width 5 offset 0"
     CDS             complement(1..18)
                     /note="pLannotate"
                     /database="snapgene"
                     /identity="100.0"
                     /match_length="88.5"
                     /fragment="True"
                     /other="CDS"
                     /locus_tag="lacZA (fragment)(1)"
                     /label="lacZA (fragment)(1)"
                     /ApEinfo_label="lacZA (fragment)"
                     /ApEinfo_fwdcolor="#eaeaea"
                     /ApEinfo_revcolor="#eaeaea"
                     /ApEinfo_graphicformat="arrow_data {{0 0.5 0 1 2 0 0 -1 0
                     -0.5} {} 0} width 5 offset 0"
     promoter        complement(3800..4170)
                     /locus_tag="sqt-1 promoter"
                     /label="sqt-1 promoter"
                     /ApEinfo_label="sqt-1 promoter"
                     /ApEinfo_fwdcolor="#72fcd5"
                     /ApEinfo_revcolor="#72fcd5"
                     /ApEinfo_graphicformat="arrow_data {{0 0.5 0 1 2 0 0 -1 0
                     -0.5} {} 0} width 5 offset 0"
     3'UTR           complement(2789..2824)
                     /locus_tag="sqt-1 3' UTR"
                     /label="sqt-1 3' UTR"
                     /ApEinfo_label="sqt-1 3' UTR"
                     /ApEinfo_fwdcolor="#ffd478"
                     /ApEinfo_revcolor="#ffd478"
                     /ApEinfo_graphicformat="arrow_data {{0 0.5 0 1 2 0 0 -1 0
                     -0.5} {} 0} width 5 offset 0"
     promoter        complement(2419..2782)
                     /locus_tag="rps-0 promoter"
                     /label="rps-0 promoter"
                     /ApEinfo_label="rps-0 promoter"
                     /ApEinfo_fwdcolor="#72fcd5"
                     /ApEinfo_revcolor="#72fcd5"
                     /ApEinfo_graphicformat="arrow_data {{0 0.5 0 1 2 0 0 -1 0
                     -0.5} {} 0} width 5 offset 0"
     intron          1216..1245
                     /locus_tag="unique sequence adapter for Gibson assembly"
                     /label="unique sequence adapter for Gibson assembly"
                     /ApEinfo_label="unique sequence adapter for Gibson
                     assembly"
                     /ApEinfo_fwdcolor="#ff89d8"
                     /ApEinfo_revcolor="#eb606c"
                     /ApEinfo_graphicformat="arrow_data {{0 0.5 0 1 2 0 0 -1 0
                     -0.5} {} 0} width 5 offset 0"
     misc_feature    2783..2788
                     /locus_tag="StuI"
                     /label="StuI"
                     /ApEinfo_label="StuI"
                     /ApEinfo_fwdcolor="#009192"
                     /ApEinfo_revcolor="green"
                     /ApEinfo_graphicformat="arrow_data {{0 0.5 0 1 2 0 0 -1 0
                     -0.5} {} 0} width 5 offset 0"
     misc_feature    1280..1285
                     /locus_tag="SphI"
                     /label="SphI"
                     /ApEinfo_label="SphI"
                     /ApEinfo_fwdcolor="#009192"
                     /ApEinfo_revcolor="green"
                     /ApEinfo_graphicformat="arrow_data {{0 0.5 0 1 2 0 0 -1 0
                     -0.5} {} 0} width 5 offset 0"
     misc_feature    5852..5857
                     /locus_tag="SpeI"
                     /label="SpeI"
                     /ApEinfo_label="SpeI"
                     /ApEinfo_fwdcolor="#ff40ff"
                     /ApEinfo_revcolor="green"
                     /ApEinfo_graphicformat="arrow_data {{0 1 2 0 0 -1} {} 0}
                     width 5 offset 0"
     misc_feature    5700..5705
                     /locus_tag="NruI"
                     /label="NruI"
                     /ApEinfo_label="NruI"
                     /ApEinfo_fwdcolor="#009192"
                     /ApEinfo_revcolor="green"
                     /ApEinfo_graphicformat="arrow_data {{0 0.5 0 1 2 0 0 -1 0
                     -0.5} {} 0} width 5 offset 0"
     misc_feature    5775..5780
                     /locus_tag="NheI"
                     /label="NheI"
                     /ApEinfo_label="NheI"
                     /ApEinfo_fwdcolor="#ff7d78"
                     /ApEinfo_revcolor="green"
                     /ApEinfo_graphicformat="arrow_data {{0 0.5 0 1 2 0 0 -1 0
                     -0.5} {} 0} width 5 offset 0"
     primer_bind     1..18
                     /locus_tag="M13F"
                     /label="M13F"
                     /ApEinfo_label="M13F"
                     /ApEinfo_fwdcolor="#008e00"
                     /ApEinfo_revcolor="#00f900"
                     /ApEinfo_graphicformat="arrow_data {{0 0.5 0 1 2 0 0 -1 0
                     -0.5} {} 0} width 5 offset 0"
     misc_feature    55..90
                     /locus_tag="Spacer for multiple restriction enzymes"
                     /label="Spacer for multiple restriction enzymes"
                     /ApEinfo_label="Spacer for multiple restriction enzymes"
                     /ApEinfo_fwdcolor="#cc9966"
                     /ApEinfo_revcolor="green"
                     /ApEinfo_graphicformat="arrow_data {{0 1 2 0 0 -1} {} 0}
                     width 5 offset 0"
     misc_feature    5858..5893
                     /locus_tag="Spacer for multiple restriction enzymes(1)"
                     /label="Spacer for multiple restriction enzymes(1)"
                     /ApEinfo_label="Spacer for multiple restriction enzymes"
                     /ApEinfo_fwdcolor="#cc9966"
                     /ApEinfo_revcolor="green"
                     /ApEinfo_graphicformat="arrow_data {{0 1 2 0 0 -1} {} 0}
                     width 5 offset 0"
     CDS             join(160..388,440..591,643..762,814..1029)
                     /locus_tag="mTurquoise2"
                     /label="mTurquoise2"
                     /ApEinfo_label="mTurquoise2"
                     /ApEinfo_fwdcolor="#00ccff"
                     /ApEinfo_revcolor="#006666"
                     /ApEinfo_graphicformat="arrow_data {{0 1 2 0 0 -1} {} 0}
                     width 5 offset 0"
     misc_feature    49..54
                     /locus_tag="SpeI(1)"
                     /label="SpeI(1)"
                     /ApEinfo_label="SpeI"
                     /ApEinfo_fwdcolor="#ff40ff"
                     /ApEinfo_revcolor="green"
                     /ApEinfo_graphicformat="arrow_data {{0 1 2 0 0 -1} {} 0}
                     width 5 offset 0"
     intron          5740..5774
                     /locus_tag="intron(1)"
                     /label="intron(1)"
                     /ApEinfo_label="intron"
                     /ApEinfo_fwdcolor="#ff89d8"
                     /ApEinfo_revcolor="#eb606c"
                     /ApEinfo_graphicformat="arrow_data {{0 0.5 0 1 2 0 0 -1 0
                     -0.5} {} 0} width 5 offset 0"
     intron          5740..5760
                     /locus_tag="unique intronic sequence adapter for gibson
                     assembly"
                     /label="unique intronic sequence adapter for gibson
                     assembly"
                     /ApEinfo_label="unique intronic sequence adapter for
                     gibson assembly"
                     /ApEinfo_fwdcolor="#ff84ff"
                     /ApEinfo_revcolor="#ff89d8"
                     /ApEinfo_graphicformat="arrow_data {{0 0.5 0 1 2 0 0 -1 0
                     -0.5} {} 0} width 5 offset 0"
     misc_feature    4171..4176
                     /locus_tag="BsiWI"
                     /label="BsiWI"
                     /ApEinfo_label="BsiWI"
                     /ApEinfo_fwdcolor="#009192"
                     /ApEinfo_revcolor="green"
                     /ApEinfo_graphicformat="arrow_data {{0 0.5 0 1 2 0 0 -1 0
                     -0.5} {} 0} width 5 offset 0"
     misc_feature    1216..1221
                     /locus_tag="BssHII"
                     /label="BssHII"
                     /ApEinfo_label="BssHII"
                     /ApEinfo_fwdcolor="#009192"
                     /ApEinfo_revcolor="green"
                     /ApEinfo_graphicformat="arrow_data {{0 0.5 0 1 2 0 0 -1 0
                     -0.5} {} 0} width 5 offset 0"
     misc_feature    1211..1216
                     /locus_tag="AflII"
                     /label="AflII"
                     /ApEinfo_label="AflII"
                     /ApEinfo_fwdcolor="#942092"
                     /ApEinfo_revcolor="green"
                     /ApEinfo_graphicformat="arrow_data {{0 0.5 0 1 2 0 0 -1 0
                     -0.5} {} 0} width 5 offset 0"
     misc_feature    1030..1035
                     /locus_tag="linker"
                     /label="linker"
                     /ApEinfo_label="linker"
                     /ApEinfo_fwdcolor="#c0c0c0"
                     /ApEinfo_revcolor="green"
                     /ApEinfo_graphicformat="arrow_data {{0 0.5 0 1 2 0 0 -1 0
                     -0.5} {} 0} width 5 offset 0"
     misc_feature    1036..1170
                     /locus_tag="codon optimized AID 71-114"
                     /label="codon optimized AID 71-114"
                     /ApEinfo_label="codon optimized AID 71-114"
                     /ApEinfo_fwdcolor="#9437ff"
                     /ApEinfo_revcolor="green"
                     /ApEinfo_graphicformat="arrow_data {{0 0.5 0 1 2 0 0 -1 0
                     -0.5} {} 0} width 5 offset 0"
     misc_feature    156..161
                     /locus_tag="ClaI(1)"
                     /label="ClaI(1)"
                     /ApEinfo_label="ClaI"
                     /ApEinfo_fwdcolor="#ff2600"
                     /ApEinfo_revcolor="green"
                     /ApEinfo_graphicformat="arrow_data {{0 0.5 0 1 2 0 0 -1 0
                     -0.5} {} 0} width 5 offset 0"
     misc_feature    1171..1188
                     /locus_tag="linker(1)"
                     /label="linker(1)"
                     /ApEinfo_label="linker"
                     /ApEinfo_fwdcolor="#a9a9a9"
                     /ApEinfo_revcolor="green"
                     /ApEinfo_graphicformat="arrow_data {{0 0.5 0 1 2 0 0 -1 0
                     -0.5} {} 0} width 5 offset 0"
     misc_feature    1171..1176
                     /locus_tag="AgeI"
                     /label="AgeI"
                     /ApEinfo_label="AgeI"
                     /ApEinfo_fwdcolor="#0096ff"
                     /ApEinfo_revcolor="green"
                     /ApEinfo_graphicformat="arrow_data {{0 0.5 0 1 2 0 0 -1 0
                     -0.5} {} 0} width 5 offset 0"
ORIGIN
        1 tgtaaaacga cggccagtga attgacgcgt attgggatat cccaatgcAc tagtcgtgct
       61 aacgatatgt ctgaacaaga gaactgcgag cctaggAAGG AGTCTGGATC TGTTTCCTCC
      121 GAGCAACTTG CTCAATTCCG TTCCCTCGAC GGAGCATCGA TGGTAAGTAA GGGCGAAGAA
      181 TTGTTTACGG GGGTAGTACC AATCCTCGTC GAGCTCGACG GAGACGTCAA CGGACACAAG
      241 TTCTCCGTCT CCGGAGAGGG AGAGGGAGAC GCCACCTACG GAAAGCTCAC CCTCAAGTTC
      301 ATCTGCACCA CCGGAAAGCT CCCAGTCCCA TGGCCAACCC TCGTCACCAC CCTCTCCTGG
      361 GGAGTCCAAT GCTTCGCCCG TTACCCAGgt aagtttggga atgtatattc aatgtaatga
      421 agttggagga ttttttcagA CCACATGAAG CAACACGACT TCTTCAAGTC CGCCATGCCA
      481 GAGGGATACG TCCAAGAGCG TACCATCTTC TTCAAGGACG ACGGAAACTA CAAGACCCGT
      541 GCCGAGGTCA AGTTCGAGGG AGACACCCTC GTCAACCGTA TCGAGCTCAA Ggtaagttta
      601 acatgggaat cgtgcttctg tttaaacaag aatggttttc agGGAATCGA CTTCAAGGAG
      661 GACGGAAACA TCCTCGGACA CAAGCTCGAG TACAACTACT TCTCCGACAA CGTCTACATC
      721 ACCGCCGACA AGCAAAAGAA CGGAATCAAG GCCAACTTCA AGgtaagttt gcattttgta
      781 ataatttgag aatccaaaaa cttgcttttt cagATCCGTC ACAACATCGA GGACGGAGGA
      841 GTCCAACTCG CCGACCACTA CCAACAAAAC ACCCCAATCG GAGACGGACC AGTCCTCCTC
      901 CCAGACAACC ACTACCTCTC CACCCAATCC AAGCTCTCCA AGGACCCAAA CGAGAAGCGT
      961 GACCACATGG TCCTCCTCGA GTTCGTCACC GCCGCCGGAA TCACCCTCGG AATGGACGAG
     1021 CTCTACAAGG GATCTATGCC AAAGGACCCA GCCAAGCCAC CAGCCAAGGC CCAAGTCGTC
     1081 GGATGGCCAC CAGTCCGTTC CTACCGTAAG AACGTCATGG TCTCCTGCCA AAAGTCCTCC
     1141 GGAGGACCAG AGGCCGCCGC CTTCGTCAAG ACCGGTCAAT CCGGAAAGgt aagtttaaac
     1201 aaatatataa cttaagcgcg catctgggcc tcccacgaac gggagataac ttcgtatagc
     1261 atacattata cgaagttatg catgcttaga tttggattga attaattttt tacaaagcaa
     1321 gaaaaaaaac acaaagagaa taaataaata ataggaaaaa aaacaaatat tcagtattta
     1381 aaatttgaaa atCTACTCCT TGGCCCGGGG CCGCGTCGAT GGCCTCCTGT TTCCACTATC
     1441 GGCGAGTACT TCTACACAGC CATCGGTCCA GACGGCCGCG CTTCTGCGGG CGATTTGTGT
     1501 ACGCCCGACA GTCCCGGCTC CGGATCGGAC GATTGCGTCG CATCGACCCT GCGCCCAAGC
     1561 TGCATCATCG AAATTGCCGT CAACCAAGCT CTGATAGAGT TGGTCAAGAC CAATGCGGAG
     1621 CATATACGCC CGGAGCCGCG GCGATCCTGC AAGCTCCGGA TGCCTCCGCT CGAAGTAGCG
     1681 CGTCTGCTGC TCCATACAAG CCAACCACGG CCTCCAGAAG AAGATGTTGG CGACCTCGTA
     1741 TTGGGAATCC CCGAACATCG CCTCGCTCCA GTCAATGACC GCTGTTATGC GGCCATTGTC
     1801 TGTTAGTACG TTGTTGGAGC CGAAATCCGC GTGCACGAGG TGCCGGACTT CGGGGCAGTC
     1861 CTCGGCCCAA AGCATCAGCT CATCGAGAGC CTGCGCGACG GACGCACTGA CGGTGTCGTC
     1921 CATCACAGTT TGCCAGTGAT ACACATGGGG ATCAGCAATC GCGCATATGA AATCACGCCA
     1981 TGTAGTGTAT TGACCGATTC CTTGCGGTCC GAATGGGCCG AACCCGCTCG TCTGGCTAAG
     2041 ATCGGCCGCA GCGATCGCAT CCATGGCCTC CGCGACCGGC TGCAGAACAG CGGGCAGTTC
     2101 GGTTTCAGGC AGGTCTTGCA ACGTGACACC CTGTGCACGG CGGGAGATGC AATAGGTCAG
     2161 GCTCTCGCTG AATTCCCCAA TGTCAAGCAC TTCCGGAATC GGGAGCGCGG CCGATGCAAA
     2221 GTGCCGATAA ACATAACGAT CTTTGTAGAA ACCATCGGCG CAGCTATTTA CGCGCAGGAC
     2281 ATATCCACGC CCTCCTACAT CGAAGCTGAA AGCACGAGAT TCTTCGCCCT CCGAGAGCTG
     2341 CATCAGGTCG GAGACGCTGT CGAACTTTTC GATCAGAAAC TTCTCGACAG ACGTCGCAGT
     2401 CAGTTCAGGC TTTTTCATat taccttaaaa ttcaaaaatt aatttcacat cagtcataac
     2461 caagaaaaca aaataaacgt taggacagaa aattcaaatt aattaaaaat tatgctgaat
     2521 aagaaaatta catgcaaagc cttattttcc tcatagaaac agttgaataa catatttttt
     2581 aattgaaaac atagcaaaat tcgtggtaaa atttgtcaaa accttggaaa aaatcgaaaa
     2641 aagaacattt cccgatgcat tttcctattt ctcgttgcct gacaacgtat aaacgttgaa
     2701 tactcactca acgaatttgg ctgctggctt ggactctcgc acggaagaga cgcgtgtgta
     2761 gatttacgac gaaagcaaaa ataggccttg aatctcaaat attttattag aaaacaccaa
     2821 caatTTAGAT ATTTCTGTAT CCACGGTTGG CGTTGACTGC TTCTGATGGT GGAGACTTGT
     2881 CTGGGCACTG GCAGTACTCG GCATCCTTTC CTGGTCTTCC GTCTGGTCCA GTCTCTCCCT
     2941 GGGTTCCGTC TGGTCCTTGA CGTCCTTGCT TTCCAGATGG TCCTTCTGGT CCAACGGTTC
     3001 CTGGCTCTCC TGGTGGTCCG TGAAGACCGT TCTGTCCAGC TGGTCCTGTT GGTCCTTGAT
     3061 CTCCTCTTGG TCCCTTTGGT CCTGGTCTTC CGATTGGATG CTCGGCGTCG CGTCCCTTCT
     3121 CTCCTGGTGG TCCTGGCTCT CCGATCTTTC CGATTTGACC GGATGATCCT TGCTCTCCTG
     3181 GATGTCCTGG TTGTCCATCT CTTCCTGGGT TTCCATTTTG ACCCCTGGGG CCAGGAAGTC
     3241 CACGTGGTCC TGGTCTTCCA AGAGCTCCTG GTGGTCCAAC TGGTCCTTGT GGGCAAGTGA
     3301 AGCATCCGAC AGACTCGCGT TGTGGAGCGA TATCATCAGC TCCAACTCCT GGAACACCGT
     3361 CCAATCCTGG GACTCCATCA AGTCCTGGAA CTCCTGGAAC TCCTTTTGGT CCAGATGGTC
     3421 CAGCTGGACA CTTGTTATCA GCGTTGCAGT TACACGTAGG TCCATTTCCA TTGGCTCCAT
     3481 TTGGAGTCTT TGGCTGGTTG AAGACTGGTG GAACTGCTGG TGGCTGTCCC GGAGGTGCAG
     3541 ATGGGGATCC ATCAGCATGT GGAGTTGGGG TAGCGTTGGT CTCTTCATAT TGACAACGGA
     3601 CACGCTTGCT AGATCTTCCG ATGACAACTA TGTCCTTCCA CAATCCATTG GTAGATTGTC
     3661 TGAACACATT CATCTCGGTA TCAAGCTTCT CTCTGAATCC ATCAACCTCC GAGTAGATGG
     3721 TTGACATGGT CATGAAGCAT ACCATAAGAG TGGCGACAGT GACCGAAGCG GTGACGTAGC
     3781 AAGCCAATTT TACAGACATc tctgaaatta tcaaatttag gatttcaaaa taattcggcc
     3841 aaagaaatgt aactcaccta gtcttcgaga agcagagact tgtcgatttc ctaccggatt
     3901 cgtctccttt tattaggaaa tctttccgca agttttcaag ttttttttga tatttatata
     3961 cattaccgac gagacacgtg tgcgagacgc agagacgata aaagactgga taagaacggg
     4021 agataaggag tacggatgta ggtgaggaat gtggccgaaa ggacagatgg gctttattcg
     4081 ggaagattgg ttgggaaatg aaccagagaa gaatgactga ataaagttgt tgaaacttgg
     4141 tgagaatgga agatagacaa tcgagggcag cgtacgtaga gaagaaggga atgcttgaaa
     4201 ggattttgca tttatcTTAA TCACCGTCTT CGAGAAGACG AACCATGGCG CCAGTTTCAG
     4261 AATCCAAGTT TCTAATATAG TTCATCACAA TGTTGACGTT GGTCCAACCT CCGGCTTGCA
     4321 TAATCTCTGG GATGGAAACT CCAGCGCGAG CCATGTCACG GGCAGCTCCG ACACGGGCGG
     4381 AATGTCCAGA CCACGCTAAA TACCGCTGTC CGGAATCATC CTTGGCTCCG TAGATCAGGC
     4441 GATGAGTAGC TTCGAAGATT CCTTCAAGAG CTCGAGTCGA GAGTTGTGAT GTTGCACTCG
     4501 GGGCAGCAAC TCCGTTCTTG CGAACACGAC AAAATAGATA ATTATTTGGA TCATCGGCGA
     4561 CTCCGGAAAC CGAAATCCAG CGCTCAACTA GCTTAGTCAC GCCCAGGGAG AGCGCTTTTT
     4621 CGACTCCGGC AGTCGAGACC AGCGTTTTTG TACGTCCGAT GTGGATGAGC ATTCTTCCTC
     4681 CGTCTGTGCG ACTAATATCC TTGACGCGAA TGCGGGCAAT TTCGGCGATA CGGAGAAGTG
     4741 TGTTGTAAGC AATTCCGAGG AAGGCGAGGT TTCGGATGTC CTGGCAACGA TCGGAATTTT
     4801 CCATAAGAGA ACGGACCTGA TCGAAGTCGG TTctgaaaat ttaaatcaga ttagttagtt
     4861 agtaaaatca tgtttaaact tacCTCTCGA ATGCAAGGGC TTGCTTGGCT CTCTCTCCAG
     4921 CATCAACATT TTCCTTGCGG ATACGTCTCA TTACGAGAGA TACGGCATTA GAATCTGATG
     4981 GGCGTGGAAG TCCAGATCGG CGATGGAGCA TATTGAGCTG TCCGAGATGT TGTTGGATCG
     5041 TCTTCACCGC CAATCCACGA GCTTGGAGGT AGAGCAAGTA GTCACGAACG TCTTCTGGCT
     5101 CGGCTGGGAA CCACTTGCGG TTGTTAAGCT TGCACCAGGC AGCCCAAGAA CGGCACACTG
     5161 AGAGAAGCAT CTTCCAAGTG TGTTCCGAGA AGGCTTGTCT GTCACGGAAC ATATCCATGA
     5221 GGTTCTTGCG AACTTCATCA CTTGTCGCGT CAACTGGAAG TGCTGGAAGA TTTTGATGAA
     5281 CAGTGAGAAG ATTTGACATa ttttcgaagt tttttagatg cactagaaca aagcgtgttg
     5341 gcttcctctg agcccgcttt ccttatatac ccgcattctg cagccttaca gaatgttcta
     5401 gaaggtccta gatgcattcg tttgaaaata ctcccggtgg gtgcaaagag acgcagacgg
     5461 aaaatgtatc tgggtctctt tattgtgtac actacttttc catgtaccga atgtgagtcg
     5521 ccctcctttt gcaacaagca gctcgaatgt tctagaaaaa ggtggaaaat agtataaata
     5581 ccgttgaaaa taaataccga acaacatttg ctctaattgt gaaattagaa atcttcaaac
     5641 tataatcatg tcactttacc actatttccg tccagctcaa cgttccgttt ttggtgatct
     5701 cgcgaataac ttcgtatagc atacattata cgaagttata cacatgaacg agagtctgct
     5761 atttaaattt tcagGCTAGC GGAGGATCTG CATCGGGATC CGGAGGCGGT TCTGGCGGAG
     5821 GTTCTGGTGC AGGAGCCTCC GGAGCCTCCG GActagtagg gcaaatgaca tgtccgagca
     5881 ggaaaattgt gaacctagga aatcgataac gagcttggcg taatcatggt catagctgtt
     5941 tcctgtgtga aattgttatc cgctcacaat tccacacaac atacgagccg gaagcataaa
     6001 gtgtaaagcc tggggtgcct aatgagtgag ctaactcaca ttaattgcgt tgcgctcact
     6061 gcccgctttc cagtcgggaa acctgtcgtg ccagctgcat taatgaatcg gccaacgcgc
     6121 ggggagaggc ggtttgcgta ttgggcgctc ttccgcttcc tcgctcactg actcgctgcg
     6181 ctcggtcgtt cggctgcggc gagcggtatc agctcactca aaggcggtaa tacggttatc
     6241 cacagaatca ggggataacg caggaaagaa catgtgagca aaaggccagc aaaaggccag
     6301 gaaccgtaaa aaggccgcgt tgctggcgtt tttccatagg ctccgccccc ctgacgagca
     6361 tcacaaaaat cgacgctcaa gtcagaggtg gcgaaacccg acaggactat aaagatacca
     6421 ggcgtttccc cctggaagct ccctcgtgcg ctctcctgtt ccgaccctgc cgcttaccgg
     6481 atacctgtcc gcctttctcc cttcgggaag cgtggcgctt tctcatagct cacgctgtag
     6541 gtatctcagt tcggtgtagg tcgttcgctc caagctgggc tgtgtgcacg aaccccccgt
     6601 tcagcccgac cgctgcgcct tatccggtaa ctatcgtctt gagtccaacc cggtaagaca
     6661 cgacttatcg ccactggcag cagccactgg taacaggatt agcagagcga ggtatgtagg
     6721 cggtgctaca gagttcttga agtggtggcc taactacggc tacactagaa gaacagtatt
     6781 tggtatctgc gctctgctga agccagttac cttcggaaaa agagttggta gctcttgatc
     6841 cggcaaacaa accaccgctg gtagcggtgg tttttttgtt tgcaagcagc agattacgcg
     6901 cagaaaaaaa ggatctcaag aagatccttt gatcttttct acggggtctg acgctcagtg
     6961 gaacgaaaac tcacgttaag ggattttggt catgagatta tcaaaaagga tcttcaccta
     7021 gatcctttta aattaaaaat gaagttttaa atcaatctaa agtatatatg agtaaacttg
     7081 gtctgacagt taccaatgct taatcagtga ggcacctatc tcagcgatct gtctatttcg
     7141 ttcatccata gttgcctgac tccccgtcgt gtagataact acgatacggg agggcttacc
     7201 atctggcccc agtgctgcaa tgataccgcg agacccacgc tcaccggctc cagatttatc
     7261 agcaataaac cagccagccg gaagggccga gcgcagaagt ggtcctgcaa ctttatccgc
     7321 ctccatccag tctattaatt gttgccggga agctagagta agtagttcgc cagttaatag
     7381 tttgcgcaac gttgttgcca ttgctacagg catcgtggtg tcacgctcgt cgtttggtat
     7441 ggcttcattc agctccggtt cccaacgatc aaggcgagtt acatgatccc ccatgttgtg
     7501 caaaaaagcg gttagctcct tcggtcctcc gatcgttgtc agaagtaagt tggccgcagt
     7561 gttatcactc atggttatgg cagcactgca taattctctt actgtcatgc catccgtaag
     7621 atgcttttct gtgactggtg agtactcaac caagtcattc tgagaatagt gtatgcggcg
     7681 accgagttgc tcttgcccgg cgtcaatacg ggataatacc gcgccacata gcagaacttt
     7741 aaaagtgctc atcattggaa aacgttcttc ggggcgaaaa ctctcaagga tcttaccgct
     7801 gttgagatcc agttcgatgt aacccactcg tgcacccaac tgatcttcag catcttttac
     7861 tttcaccagc gtttctgggt gagcaaaaac aggaaggcaa aatgccgcaa aaaagggaat
     7921 aagggcgaca cggaaatgtt gaatactcat actcttcctt tttcaatatt attgaagcat
     7981 ttatcagggt tattgtctca tgagcggata catatttgaa tgtatttaga aaaataaaca
     8041 aataggggtt ccgcgcacat ttccccgaaa agtgccacct gacgtctaag aaaccattat
     8101 tatcatgaca ttaacctata aaaataggcg tatcacgagg ccctttcgtc tcgcgcgttt
     8161 cggtgatgac ggtgaaaacc tctgacacat gcagctcccg gagacggtca cagcttgtct
     8221 gtaagcggat gccgggagca gacaagcccg tcagggcgcg tcagcgggtg ttggcgggtg
     8281 tcggggctgg cttaactatg cggcatcaga gcagattgta ctgagagtgc accatatgcg
     8341 gtgtgaaata ccgcacagat gcgtaaggag aaaataccgc atcaggcgcc attcgccatt
     8401 caggctgcgc aactgttggg aagggcgatc ggtgcgggcc tcttcgctat tacgccagct
     8461 ggcgaaaggg ggatgtgctg caaggcgatt aagttgggta acgccagggt tttcccagtc
     8521 acgacgt     
//
